# Supplementary material for: Engineered CRISPR-Cas12a for higher-order combinatorial chromatin perturbations
Source: Nat Biotechnol. 2024 May 17;43(3):369–83. doi: 10.1038/s41587-024-02224-0 (PMC11919711; doi:10.1038/s41587-024-02224-0)
Supplement: Supplementary file 6 — Annotated sequences for plasmids and Illumina sequencing library prep amplicons. [file 41587_2024_2224_MOESM6_ESM.zip › Supplementary_Data_2/gCH128.gb]

LOCUS       gCH128        8121 bp DNA     circular SYN 21-FEB-2024
DEFINITION  synthetic circular DNA
ACCESSION   .
VERSION     .
KEYWORDS    .
SOURCE      synthetic DNA construct
  ORGANISM  synthetic DNA construct
REFERENCE   1  (bases 1 to 8121)
  AUTHORS   Chris Hsiung
  TITLE     Direct Submission
  JOURNAL   Exported Feb 21, 2024 from SnapGene 7.1.1
            https://www.snapgene.com
FEATURES             Location/Qualifiers
     source          1..8121
                     /mol_type="other DNA"
                     /organism="synthetic DNA construct"
     promoter        50..294
                     /label=hU6
                     /note="hU6 Human U6 Promoter"
                     /note="Human U6 Promoter"
     promoter        50..290
                     /label=U6 promoter
                     /note="RNA polymerase III promoter for human U6 snRNA"
     misc_binding    295..299
                     /label=filler (1,885 bp)
                     /note="filler (1,885 bp)"
                     /note="Filler (digest with BsmBI to replace filler 
                     withsgRNA oligos)"
     misc_feature    299
                     /label=+1
     misc_feature    300..318
                     /label=As_DR
                     /note="As_DR"
     misc_feature    319..341
                     /label=NT-3
     misc_feature    342..360
                     /label=As_DR8
     LTR             396..595
                     /label=3' LTR
                     /note="3' LTR"
                     /note="3' LTR SIN"
     LTR             414..594
                     /label=5' LTR (truncated)
                     /note="truncated 5' long terminal repeat (LTR) from HIV-1"
     polyA_signal    672..802
                     /label=SV40 polyA
                     /note="SV40 polyA"
     polyA_signal    672..793
                     /label=SV40 poly(A) signal
                     /note="SV40 polyadenylation signal"
     rep_origin      833..968
                     /label=SV40 ori
                     /note="SV40 origin of replication"
     promoter        complement(989..1007)
                     /label=T7 promoter
                     /note="promoter for bacteriophage T7 RNA polymerase"
     primer_bind     complement(1017..1033)
                     /label=M13 fwd
                     /note="common sequencing primer, one of multiple similar 
                     variants"
     rep_origin      1175..1630
                     /direction=RIGHT
                     /label=f1 ori
                     /note="f1 bacteriophage origin of replication; arrow 
                     indicates direction of (+) strand synthesis"
     promoter        1656..1760
                     /gene="bla"
                     /label=AmpR promoter
     CDS             join(1761..1829,1830..2621)
                     /codon_start=1
                     /gene="bla"
                     /product="beta-lactamase"
                     /label=AmpR
                     /note="confers resistance to ampicillin, carbenicillin, and
                     related antibiotics"
                     /translation="MSIQHFRVALIPFFAAFCLPVFAHPETLVKVKDAEDQLGARVGYI
                     ELDLNSGKILESFRPEERFPMMSTFKVLLCGAVLSRIDAGQEQLGRRIHYSQNDLVEYS
                     PVTEKHLTDGMTVRELCSAAITMSDNTAANLLLTTIGGPKELTAFLHNMGDHVTRLDRW
                     EPELNEAIPNDERDTTMPVAMATTLRKLLTGELLTLASRQQLIDWMEADKVAGPLLRSA
                     LPAGWFIADKSGAGERGSRGIIAALGPDGKPSRIVVIYTTGSQATMDERNRQIAEIGAS
                     LIKHW"
     CDS             1950..2756
                     /label=AmpR
                     /note="AmpR"
     rep_origin      2792..3380
                     /direction=RIGHT
                     /label=ori
                     /note="high-copy-number ColE1/pMB1/pBR322/pUC origin of 
                     replication"
     rep_origin      complement(2882..3497)
                     /direction=LEFT
                     /label=pUC Ori
                     /note="pUC Ori"
     protein_bind    3668..3689
                     /label=CAP binding site
                     /bound_moiety="E. coli catabolite activator protein"
                     /note="CAP binding activates transcription in the presence 
                     of cAMP."
     promoter        join(3704..3709,3710..3727,3728..3734)
                     /label=lac promoter
                     /note="promoter for the E. coli lac operon"
     protein_bind    3742..3758
                     /label=lac operator
                     /bound_moiety="lac repressor encoded by lacI"
                     /note="The lac repressor binds to the lac operator to 
                     inhibit transcription in E. coli. This inhibition can be 
                     relieved by adding lactose or 
                     isopropyl-beta-D-thiogalactopyranoside (IPTG)."
     primer_bind     3766..3782
                     /label=M13 rev
                     /note="common sequencing primer, one of multiple similar 
                     variants"
     promoter        3803..3821
                     /label=T3 promoter
                     /note="promoter for bacteriophage T3 RNA polymerase"
     LTR             3845..4257
                     /label=5' LTR
                     /note="5' LTR"
                     /note="RSV/5'LTR"
     promoter        3849..4075
                     /label=RSV promoter
                     /note="Rous sarcoma virus enhancer/promoter"
     LTR             4076..4256
                     /label=5' LTR (truncated)
                     /note="truncated 5' long terminal repeat (LTR) from HIV-1"
     misc_feature    4303..4428
                     /label=HIV-1 Psi
                     /note="packaging signal of human immunodeficiency virus 
                     type 1"
     misc_feature    4308..4445
                     /label=psi
                     /note="psi"
     misc_feature    4412..4776
                     /label=gag
                     /note="gag"
     misc_feature    4921..5154
                     /label=RRE
                     /note="The Rev response element (RRE) of HIV-1 allows for 
                     Rev-dependent mRNA export from the nucleus to the 
                     cytoplasm."
     misc_feature    4922..5163
                     /label=RRE
                     /note="RRE"
     CDS             5339..5383
                     /codon_start=1
                     /product="antigenic peptide corresponding to amino acids 
                     655 to 669 of the HIV envelope protein gp41 (Lutje Hulsik 
                     et al., 2013)"
                     /label=gp41 peptide
                     /note="recognized by the 2H10 single-chain llama nanobody"
                     /translation="KNEQELLELDKWASL"
     misc_feature    5564..5681
                     /label=cPPT
                     /note="cPPT"
     misc_feature    5733..5734
                     /label=origin
                     /note="origin"
     promoter        5740..5990
                     /label=EFS
                     /note="EFS"
     promoter        5765..5976
                     /label=EF-1-alpha core promoter
                     /note="core promoter for human elongation factor 
                     EF-1-alpha"
     primer_bind     5996..6028
                     /label=oCH313
     regulatory      5996..6005
                     /label=Kozak sequence
                     /note="vertebrate consensus sequence for strong initiation 
                     of translation (Kozak, 1987)"
                     /regulatory_class="other"
     CDS             6005..6028
                     /codon_start=1
                     /product="FLAG(R) epitope tag, followed by an enterokinase 
                     cleavage site"
                     /label=FLAG
                     /translation="DYKDDDDK"
     CDS             6029..6745
                     /codon_start=1
                     /label=GFP
                     /note="GFP"
                     /translation="MVSKGEELFTGVVPILVELDGDVNGHKFSVSGEGEGDATYGKLTL
                     KFICTTGKLPVPWPTLVTTLTYGVQCFSRYPDHMKQHDFFKSAMPEGYVQERTIFFKDD
                     GNYKTRAEVKFEGDTLVNRIELKGIDFKEDGNILGHKLEYNYNSHNVYIMADKQKNGIK
                     VNFKIRHNIEDGSVQLADHYQQNTPIGDGPVLLPDNHYLSTQSALSKDPNEKRDHMVLL
                     EFVTAAGITLGMDELYK"
     misc_feature    6746..6811
                     /label=P2A
                     /note="P2A"
     CDS             6755..6811
                     /codon_start=1
                     /product="2A peptide from porcine teschovirus-1 
                     polyprotein"
                     /label=P2A
                     /note="Eukaryotic ribosomes fail to insert a peptide bond 
                     between the Gly and Pro residues, yielding separate 
                     polypeptides."
                     /translation="ATNFSLLKQAGDVEENPGP"
     primer_bind     6776..6835
                     /label=oCH361
     primer_bind     complement(6788..6847)
                     /label=oCH363
     primer_bind     6810..6835
                     /label=oCH313
     CDS             6812..7411
                     /codon_start=1
                     /gene="pac from Streptomyces alboniger"
                     /product="puromycin N-acetyltransferase"
                     /label=PuroR
                     /note="confers resistance to puromycin"
                     /translation="MTEYKPTVRLATRDDVPRAVRTLAAAFADYPATRHTVDPDRHIER
                     VTELQELFLTRVGLDIGKVWVADDGAAVAVWTTPESVEAGAVFAEIGPRMAELSGSRLA
                     AQQQMEGLLAPHRPKEPAWFLATVGVSPDHQGKGLGSAVVLPGVEAAERAGVPAFLETS
                     APRNLPFYERLGFTVTADVEVPEGPRTWCMTRKPGA"
     CDS             6812..7408
                     /label=PuroR
     CDS             6812..7408
                     /codon_start=1
                     /gene="pac from Streptomyces alboniger"
                     /product="puromycin N-acetyltransferase"
                     /label=PuroR
                     /note="confers resistance to puromycin"
                     /translation="MTEYKPTVRLATRDDVPRAVRTLAAAFADYPATRHTVDPDRHIER
                     VTELQELFLTRVGLDIGKVWVADDGAAVAVWTTPESVEAGAVFAEIGPRMAELSGSRLA
                     AQQQMEGLLAPHRPKEPAWFLATVGVSPDHQGKGLGSAVVLPGVEAAERAGVPAFLETS
                     APRNLPFYERLGFTVTADVEVPEGPRTWCMTRKPGA"
     CDS             6812..6815
                     /codon_start=1
                     /label=Neo
                     /note="Neo"
                     /translation="M"
     primer_bind     7053..7072
                     /label=oJR221
     misc_feature    7198..7203
                     /label=BsmBI to eliminate 2
     primer_bind     7375..7434
                     /label=oCH364
     primer_bind     complement(7390..7448)
                     /label=oCH362
     CDS             7408..7411
                     /codon_start=1
                     /label=Neo
                     /note="Neo"
                     /translation=""
     primer_bind     7411..7438
                     /label=oCH312
     primer_bind     complement(7413..7434)
                     /label=oCH185
     misc_RNA        7427..8015
                     /label=WPRE
                     /note="WPRE"
     misc_feature    7427..8015
                     /label=WPRE
                     /note="woodchuck hepatitis virus posttranscriptional 
                     regulatory element"
     primer_bind     7787..7806
                     /label=gRNA validation primer 5'-TTGGGCACTGACAATTCCGT-3'
                     /note="gRNA validation primer 5'-TTGGGCACTGACAATTCCGT-3'"
     CDS             complement(7898..7909)
                     /codon_start=1
                     /product="Factor Xa recognition and cleavage site"
                     /label=Factor Xa site
                     /translation="IEGR"
     LTR             8086..8121
                     /label=3' LTR
                     /note="3' LTR"
                     /note="3' LTR SIN"
ORIGIN
        1 ttcaccatta tcgtttcaga cccacctccc aaccccgagg ggacccagag agggcctatt
       61 tcccatgatt ccttcatatt tgcatatacg atacaaggct gttagagaga taattagaat
      121 taatttgact gtaaacacaa agatattagt acaaaatacg tgacgtagaa agtaataatt
      181 tcttgggtag tttgcagttt taaaattatg ttttaaaatg gactatcata tgcttaccgt
      241 aacttgaaag tatttcgatt tcttggcttt atatatcttg tggaaaggac gaaacaccga
      301 atttctactc ttgtagatat taactgatgc gtaaggagat caatttctcc tctaggagat
      361 tttttttaag cttggcgtaa ctagatcttg agacactgct ttttgcttgt actgggtctc
      421 tcttgttaga ccagatctga gcctgggagc tctctggcta actagggaac ccactgctta
      481 agcctcaata aagcttgcct tgagtgcttc aagtagtgtg tgcccgtctg ttgtgtgact
      541 ctggtaacta gagatccctc agaccctttt agtcagtgtg gaaaatctct agcagtacgt
      601 atagtagttc atgtcatctt attattcagt atttataact tgcaaagaaa tgaatatcag
      661 agagtgagag gaacttgttt attgcagctt ataatggtta caaataaagc aatagcatca
      721 caaatttcac aaataaagca tttttttcac tgcattctag ttgtggtttg tccaaactca
      781 tcaatgtatc ttatcatgtc tggctctagc tatcccgccc ctaactccgc ccatcccgcc
      841 cctaactccg cccagttccg cccattctcc gccccatggc tgactaattt tttttattta
      901 tgcagaggcc gaggccgcct cggcctctga gctattccag aagtagtgag gaggcttttt
      961 tggaggccta gggacgtacc caattcgccc tatagtgagt cgtattacgc gcgctcactg
     1021 gccgtcgttt tacaacgtcg tgactgggaa aaccctggcg ttacccaact taatcgcctt
     1081 gcagcacatc cccctttcgc cagctggcgt aatagcgaag aggcccgcac cgatcgccct
     1141 tcccaacagt tgcgcagcct gaatggcgaa tgggnnnnnn nnnnnnnnnn nnnnnnnnnn
     1201 nnnnnnnnnn nnnnnnnnnn nnnnnnnnnn nnnnnnnnnn nnnnnnnnnn nnnnnnnnnn
     1261 nnnnnnnnnn nnnnnnnnnn nnnnnnnnnn nnnnnnnncn nnnnnnnnnn nnnnnnnnnn
     1321 nnnnnnnnnn nnnnnnnnnn nnnnnnnnnn nnnnnnnnnn nnnnnnnnnn nnnnnnnnnn
     1381 nnnnnnnnnn annnnnnnnn nnnnnnnnnn nnnnnnnnnn nnnnnnnnnn nnnnnnnnnn
     1441 cctttgacgt tggagtccac gttctttaat agtggactct tgttccaaac tggaacaaca
     1501 ctcaacccta tctcggtcta ttcttttgat ttataaggga ttttgccgat ttcggcctat
     1561 tggttaaaaa atgagctgat ttaacaaaaa tttaacgcga attttaacaa aatattaacg
     1621 cttacaattt aggtggcact tttcggggaa atgtgcgcgg aacccctatt tgtttatttt
     1681 tctaaataca ttcaaatatg tatccgctca tgagacaata accctgataa atgcttcaat
     1741 aatattgaaa aaggaagagt atgagtattc aacatttccg tgtcgccctt attccctttt
     1801 ttgcggcatt ttgccttcct gtttttgctc acccagaaac gctggtgaaa gtaaaagatg
     1861 ctgaagatca gttgggtgca cgagtgggtt acatcgaact ggatctcaac agcggtaaga
     1921 tccttgagag ttttcgcccc gaagaacgtt ttccaatgat gagcactttt aaagttctgc
     1981 tatgtggcgc ggtattatcc cgtattgacg ccgggcaaga gcaactcggt cgccgcatac
     2041 actattctca gaatgacttg gttgagtact caccagtcac agaaaagcat cttacggatg
     2101 gcatgacagt aagagaatta tgcagtgctg ccataaccat gagtgataac actgcggcca
     2161 acttacttct gacaacgatc ggaggaccga aggagctaac cgcttttttg cacaacatgg
     2221 gggatcatgt aactcgcctt gatcgttggg aaccggagct gaatgaagcc ataccaaacg
     2281 acgagcgtga caccacgatg cctgtagcaa tggcaacaac gttgcgcaaa ctattaactg
     2341 gcgaactact tactctagct tcccggcaac aattaataga ctggatggag gcggataaag
     2401 ttgcaggacc acttctgcgc tcggcccttc cggctggctg gtttattgct gataaatctg
     2461 gagccggtga gcgtgggtct cgcggtatca ttgcagcact ggggccagat ggtaagccct
     2521 cccgtatcgt agttatctac acgacgggga gtcaggcaac tatggatgaa cgaaatagac
     2581 agatcgctga gataggtgcc tcactgatta agcattggta actgtcagac caagtttact
     2641 catatatact ttagattgat ttaaaacttc atttttaatt taaaaggatc taggtgaaga
     2701 tcctttttga taatctcatg accaaaatcc cttaacgtga gttttcgttc cactgagcgt
     2761 cagaccccgt agaaaagatc aaaggatctt cttgagatcc tttttttctg cgcgtaatct
     2821 gctgcttgca aacaaaaaaa ccaccgctac cagcggtggt ttgtttgccg gatcaagagc
     2881 taccaactct ttttccgaag gtaactggct tcagcagagc gcagatacca aatactgttc
     2941 ttctagtgta gccgtagtta ggccaccact tcaagaactc tgtagcaccg cctacatacc
     3001 tcgctctgct aatcctgtta ccagtggctg ctgccagtgg cgataagtcg tgtcttaccg
     3061 ggttggactc aagacgatag ttaccggata aggcgcagcg gtcgggctga acggggggtt
     3121 cgtgcacaca gcccagcttg gagcgaacga cctacaccga actgagatac ctacagcgtg
     3181 agctatgaga aagcgccacg cttcccgaag ggagaaaggc ggacaggtat ccggtaagcg
     3241 gcagggtcgg aacaggagag cgcacgaggg agcttccagg gggaaacgcc tggtatcttt
     3301 atagtcctgt cgggtttcgc cacctctgac ttgagcgtcg atttttgtga tgctcgtcag
     3361 gggggcggag cctatggaaa aacgccagca acgcggcctt tttacggttc ctggcctttt
     3421 gctggccttt tgctcacatg ttctttcctg cgttatcccc tgattctgtg gataaccgta
     3481 ttaccgcctt tgagtgagct gataccgctc gccgcagccg aacgaccgag cgcagcgagt
     3541 cagtgagcga ggaagcggaa gagcgcccaa tacgcaaacc gcctctcccc gcgcgttggc
     3601 cgattcatta atgcagctgg cacgacaggt ttcccgactg gaaagcgggc agtgagcgca
     3661 acgcaattaa tgtgagttag ctcactcatt aggcacccca ggctttacac tttatgcttc
     3721 cggctcgtat gttgtgtgga attgtgagcg gataacaatt tcacacagga aacagctatg
     3781 accatgatta cgccaagcgc gcaattaacc ctcactaaag ggaacaaaag ctggagctgc
     3841 aagcttaatg tagtcttatg caatactctt gtagtcttgc aacatggtaa cgatgagtta
     3901 gcaacatgcc ttacaaggag agaaaaagca ccgtgcatgc cgattggtgg aagtaaggtg
     3961 gtacgatcgt gccttattag gaaggcaaca gacgggtctg acatggattg gacgaaccac
     4021 tgaattgccg cattgcagag atattgtatt taagtgccta gctcgataca taaacgggtc
     4081 tctctggtta gaccagatct gagcctggga gctctctggc taactaggga acccactgct
     4141 taagcctcaa taaagcttgc cttgagtgct tcaagtagtg tgtgcccgtc tgttgtgtga
     4201 ctctggtaac tagagatccc tcagaccctt ttagtcagtg tggaaaatct ctagcagtgg
     4261 cgcccgaaca gggacttgaa agcgaaaggg aaaccagagg agctctctcg acgcaggact
     4321 cggcttgctg aagcgcgcac ggcaagaggc gaggggcggc gactggtgag tacgccaaaa
     4381 attttgacta gcggaggcta gaaggagaga gatgggtgcg agagcgtcag tattaagcgg
     4441 gggagaatta gatcgcgatg ggaaaaaatt cggttaaggc cagggggaaa gaaaaaatat
     4501 aaattaaaac atatagtatg ggcaagcagg gagctagaac gattcgcagt taatcctggc
     4561 ctgttagaaa catcagaagg ctgtagacaa atactgggac agctacaacc atcccttcag
     4621 acaggatcag aagaacttag atcattatat aatacagtag caaccctcta ttgtgtgcat
     4681 caaaggatag agataaaaga caccaaggaa gctttagaca agatagagga agagcaaaac
     4741 aaaagtaaga ccaccgcaca gcaagcggcc gctgatcttc agacctggag gaggagatat
     4801 gagggacaat tggagaagtg aattatataa atataaagta gtaaaaattg aaccattagg
     4861 agtagcaccc accaaggcaa agagaagagt ggtgcagaga gaaaaaagag cagtgggaat
     4921 aggagctttg ttccttgggt tcttgggagc agcaggaagc actatgggcg cagcgtcaat
     4981 gacgctgacg gtacaggcca gacaattatt gtctggtata gtgcagcagc agaacaattt
     5041 gctgagggct attgaggcgc aacagcatct gttgcaactc acagtctggg gcatcaagca
     5101 gctccaggca agaatcctgg ctgtggaaag atacctaaag gatcaacagc tcctggggat
     5161 ttggggttgc tctggaaaac tcatttgcac cactgctgtg ccttggaatg ctagttggag
     5221 taataaatct ctggaacaga tttggaatca cacgacctgg atggagtggg acagagaaat
     5281 taacaattac acaagcttaa tacactcctt aattgaagaa tcgcaaaacc agcaagaaaa
     5341 gaatgaacaa gaattattgg aattagataa atgggcaagt ttgtggaatt ggtttaacat
     5401 aacaaattgg ctgtggtata taaaattatt cataatgata gtaggaggct tggtaggttt
     5461 aagaatagtt tttgctgtac tttctatagt gaatagagtt aggcagggat attcaccatt
     5521 atcgtttcag aatcttgaga caaatggcag tattcatcca caattttaaa agaaaagggg
     5581 ggattggggg gtacagtgca ggggaaagaa tagtagacat aatagcaaca gacatacaaa
     5641 ctaaagaatt acaaaaacaa attacaaaaa ttcaaaattt tcgggtttat tacagggaca
     5701 gcagagatcc actttggcgc cggctcgagg gggcccgggt cgagtggctc cggtgcccgt
     5761 cagtgggcag agcgcacatc gcccacagtc cccgagaagt tggggggagg ggtcggcaat
     5821 tgaaccggtg cctagagaag gtggcgcggg gtaaactggg aaagtgatgt cgtgtactgg
     5881 ctccgccttt ttcccgaggg tgggggagaa ccgtatataa gtgcagtagt cgccgtgaac
     5941 gttctttttc gcaacgggtt tgccgccaga acacaggtgt cgtgacgcgg gatccgccac
     6001 catggattac aaagacgatg acgataagat ggtgagcaag ggcgaggagc tgttcaccgg
     6061 ggtggtgccc atcctggtcg agctggacgg cgacgtaaac ggccacaagt tcagcgtgtc
     6121 cggcgagggc gagggcgatg ccacctacgg caagctgacc ctgaagttca tctgcaccac
     6181 cggcaagctg cccgtgccct ggcccaccct cgtgaccacc ctgacctacg gcgtgcagtg
     6241 cttcagccgc taccccgacc acatgaagca gcacgacttc ttcaagtccg ccatgcccga
     6301 aggctacgtc caggagcgca ccatcttctt caaggacgac ggcaactaca agacccgcgc
     6361 cgaggtgaag ttcgagggcg acaccctggt gaaccgcatc gagctgaagg gcatcgactt
     6421 caaggaggac ggcaacatcc tggggcacaa gctggagtac aactacaaca gccacaacgt
     6481 ctatatcatg gccgacaagc agaagaacgg catcaaggtg aacttcaaga tccgccacaa
     6541 catcgaggac ggcagcgtgc agctcgccga ccactaccag cagaacaccc ccatcggcga
     6601 cggccccgtg ctgctgcccg acaaccacta cctgagcacc cagtccgccc tgagcaaaga
     6661 ccccaacgag aagcgcgatc acatggtcct gctggagttc gtgaccgccg ccgggatcac
     6721 tctcggcatg gacgagctgt acaagggcag cggcgccacc aacttcagcc tgctgaagca
     6781 ggccggcgac gtggaggaga accccggccc catgaccgag tacaagccca cggtgcgcct
     6841 cgccacccgc gacgacgtcc cccgggccgt acgcaccctc gccgccgcgt tcgccgacta
     6901 ccccgccacg cgccacaccg tcgacccgga ccgccacatc gagcgggtca ccgagctgca
     6961 agaactcttc ctcacgcgcg tcgggctcga catcggcaag gtgtgggtcg cggacgacgg
     7021 cgccgcggtg gcggtctgga ccacgccgga gagcgtcgaa gcgggggcgg tgttcgccga
     7081 gatcggcccg cgcatggccg agttgagcgg ttcccggctg gccgcgcagc aacagatgga
     7141 aggcctcctg gcgccgcacc ggcccaagga gcccgcgtgg ttcctggcca ccgtcggcgt
     7201 gtcgcccgac caccagggca agggtctggg cagcgccgtc gtgctccccg gagtggaggc
     7261 ggccgagcgc gccggggtgc ccgccttcct ggagacctcc gcgccccgca acctcccctt
     7321 ctacgagcgg ctcggcttca ccgtcaccgc cgacgtcgag gtgcccgaag gaccgcgcac
     7381 ctggtgcatg acccgcaagc ccggtgcctg aacgcgttaa gtcgacaatc aacctctgga
     7441 ttacaaaatt tgtgaaagat tgactggtat tcttaactat gttgctcctt ttacgctatg
     7501 tggatacgct gctttaatgc ctttgtatca tgctattgct tcccgtatgg ctttcatttt
     7561 ctcctccttg tataaatcct ggttgctgtc tctttatgag gagttgtggc ccgttgtcag
     7621 gcaacgtggc gtggtgtgca ctgtgtttgc tgacgcaacc cccactggtt ggggcattgc
     7681 caccacctgt cagctccttt ccgggacttt cgctttcccc ctccctattg ccacggcgga
     7741 actcatcgcc gcctgccttg cccgctgctg gacaggggct cggctgttgg gcactgacaa
     7801 ttccgtggtg ttgtcgggga aatcatcgtc ctttccttgg ctgctcgcct gtgttgccac
     7861 ctggattctg cgcgggacgt ccttctgcta cgtcccttcg gccctcaatc cagcggacct
     7921 tccttcccgc ggcctgctgc cggctctgcg gcctcttccg cgtcttcgcc ttcgccctca
     7981 gacgagtcgg atctcccttt gggccgcctc cccgcgtcga ctttaagacc aatgacttac
     8041 aaggcagctg tagatcttag ccacttttta aaagaaaagg ggggactgga agggctaatt
     8101 cactcccaac gaagacaaga t
//
