# Supplementary material for: Engineered CRISPR-Cas12a for higher-order combinatorial chromatin perturbations
Source: Nat Biotechnol. 2024 May 17;43(3):369–83. doi: 10.1038/s41587-024-02224-0 (PMC11919711; doi:10.1038/s41587-024-02224-0)
Supplement: Supplementary file 6 — Annotated sequences for plasmids and Illumina sequencing library prep amplicons. [file 41587_2024_2224_MOESM6_ESM.zip › Supplementary_Data_2/pNS35.gb]

LOCUS       pNS35       11363 bp DNA     circular SYN 26-FEB-2023
DEFINITION  synthetic circular DNA
ACCESSION   .
VERSION     .
KEYWORDS    .
SOURCE      synthetic DNA construct
  ORGANISM  synthetic DNA construct
REFERENCE   1  (bases 1 to 11363)
  AUTHORS   Nicholas Sambold
  TITLE     Direct Submission
  JOURNAL   Exported Feb 21, 2024 from SnapGene 7.1.1
            https://www.snapgene.com
FEATURES             Location/Qualifiers
     source          1..11363
                     /mol_type="other DNA"
                     /organism="synthetic DNA construct"
     enhancer        147..526
                     /label=CMV enhancer
                     /note="human cytomegalovirus immediate early enhancer"
     promoter        528..805
                     /label=chicken beta-actin promoter
     intron          806..1822
                     /label=chimeric intron
                     /note="chimera between introns from chicken beta-actin and 
                     rabbit beta-globin"
     primer_bind     1746..1768
                     /label=pCAGGS-5
                     /note="Chimeric intron in CAG promoter, forward primer"
     primer_bind     1823..1841
                     /label=oNS69
     primer_bind     1827..1903
                     /label=oCH357
     primer_bind     1830..1849
                     /label=pCAG-F
                     /note="Rabbit beta-globin intron, for pCAG plasmids, 
                     forward primer"
     primer_bind     complement(1856..1890)
                     /label=oNS44
     primer_bind     complement(1857..1890)
                     /label=oNS43
     primer_bind     complement(1865..1890)
                     /label=oNS22.2
     primer_bind     complement(1865..1890)
                     /label=oNS27
     primer_bind     1891..1925
                     /label=oNS21.2
     CDS             1891..1917
                     /codon_start=1
                     /label=c-Myc NLS
                     /note="c-Myc NLS"
                     /translation="PAAKRVKLD"
     CDS             1927..1953
                     /codon_start=1
                     /label=c-Myc NLS
                     /note="c-Myc NLS"
                     /translation="PAAKRVKLD"
     CDS             1963..1989
                     /codon_start=1
                     /label=c-Myc NLS
                     /note="c-Myc NLS"
                     /translation="PAAKRVKLD"
     primer_bind     complement(1975..1998)
                     /label=oNS166
     primer_bind     1982..1998
                     /label=oNS175
     CDS             1999..2025
                     /codon_start=1
                     /label=c-Myc NLS
                     /note="c-Myc NLS"
                     /translation="PAAKRVKLD"
     CDS             2035..2060
                     /codon_start=1
                     /label=c-Myc NLS
                     /note="c-Myc NLS"
                     /translation="PAAKRVKL"
     CDS             2071..2096
                     /codon_start=1
                     /label=c-Myc NLS
                     /note="c-Myc NLS"
                     /translation="PAAKRVKL"
     misc_feature    2104..2107
                     /label=P2A
                     /note="P2A"
     CDS             2107..6024
                     /codon_start=1
                     /product="CRISPR-associated protein from Acidaminococcus 
                     sp. BV3L6 (Zetsche et al., 2015)"
                     /label=AsCpf1
                     /translation="TQFEGFTNLYQVSKTLRFELIPQGKTLKHIQEQGFIEEDKARNDH
                     YKELKPIIDRIYKTYADQCLQLVQLDWENLSAAIDSYRKEKTEETRNALIEEQATYRNA
                     IHDYFIGRTDNLTDAINKRHAEIYKGLFKAELFNGKVLKQLGTVTTTEHENALLRSFDK
                     FTTYFSGFYRNRKNVFSAEDISTAIPHRIVQDNFPKFKENCHIFTRLITAVPSLREHFE
                     NVKKAIGIFVSTSIEEVFSFPFYNQLLTQTQIDLYNQLLGGISREAGTEKIKGLNEVLN
                     LAIQKNDETAHIIASLPHRFIPLFKQILSDRNTLSFILEEFKSDEEVIQSFCKYKTLLR
                     NENVLETAEALFNELNSIDLTHIFISHKKLETISSALCDHWDTLRNALYERRISELTGK
                     ITKSAKEKVQRSLKHEDINLQEIISAAGKELSEAFKQKTSEILSHAHAALDQPLPTTLK
                     KQEEKEILKSQLDSLLGLYHLLDWFAVDESNEVDPEFSARLTGIKLEMEPSLSFYNKAR
                     NYATKKPYSVEKFKLNFQMPTLARGWDVNREKNNGAILFVKNGLYYLGIMPKQKGRYKA
                     LSFEPTEKTSEGFDKMYYDYFPDAAKMIPKCSTQLKAVTAHFQTHTTPILLSNNFIEPL
                     EITKEIYDLNNPEKEPKKFQTAYAKKTGDQKGYREALCKWIDFTRDFLSKYTKTTSIDL
                     SSLRPSSQYKDLGEYYAELNPLLYHISFQRIAEKEIMDAVETGKLYLFQIYNKDFAKGH
                     HGKPNLHTLYWTGLFSPENLAKTSIKLNGQAELFYRPKSRMKRMAHRLGEKMLNKKLKD
                     QKTPIPDTLYQELYDYVNHRLSHDLSDEARALLPNVITKEVSHEIIKDRRFTSDKFFFH
                     VPITLNYQAANSPSKFNQRVNAYLKEHPETPIIGIDRGERNLIYITVIDSTGKILEQRS
                     LNTIQQFDYQKKLDNREKERVAARQAWSVVGTIKDLKQGYLSQVIHEIVDLMIHYQAVV
                     VLENLNFGFKSKRTGIAEKAVYQQFEKMLIDKLNCLVLKDYPAEKVGGVLNPYQLTDQF
                     TSFAKMGTQSGFLFYVPAPYTSKIDPLTGFVDPFVWKTIKNHESRKHFLEGFDFLHYDV
                     KTGDFILHFKMNRNLSFQRGLPGFMPAWDIVFEKNETQFDAKGTPFIAGKRIVPVIENH
                     RFTGRYRDLYPANELIALLEEKGIVFRDGSNILPKLLENDDSHAIDTMVALIRSVLQMA
                     NSNAATGEDYINSPVRDLNGVCFDSRFQNPEWPMDADANGAYHIALKGQLLLNHLKESK
                     DLKLQNGISNQDWLAYIQELRN"
     misc_feature    2623..2625
                     /label=E174R
     misc_feature    3727..3729
                     /label=S542R
     misc_feature    3745..3747
                     /label=K548R
     primer_bind     4296..4317
                     /label=oCH178
     primer_bind     4791..4812
                     /label=oCH179
     primer_bind     4801..4838
                     /label=oCH257
     primer_bind     complement(4811..4858)
                     /label=oCH258
     misc_feature    4825..4827
                     /label=D908
     primer_bind     5286..5303
                     /label=oCH188
     primer_bind     5760..5808
                     /label=oCH260
     primer_bind     complement(5762..5816)
                     /label=oCH259
     misc_feature    5779..5781
                     /label=R1226A
     primer_bind     6024..6049
                     /label=oNS175
     primer_bind     complement(6024..6042)
                     /label=oNS166
     CDS             6025
                     /codon_start=1
                     /product="bipartite nuclear localization signal from 
                     nucleoplasmin"
                     /label=nucleoplasmin NLS
                     /translation=""
     CDS             6037..6063
                     /codon_start=1
                     /product="HA (human influenza hemagglutinin) epitope tag"
                     /label=HA
                     /translation="YPYDVPDYA"
     primer_bind     complement(6068..6129)
                     /label=oNS45
     primer_bind     complement(6068..6093)
                     /label=oNS46
     primer_bind     complement(6073..6107)
                     /label=oNS18.2
     CDS             6073..6093
                     /codon_start=1
                     /product="nuclear localization signal of SV40 large 
                     Tantigen"
                     /label=SV40 NLS
                     /translation="PKKKRKV"
     primer_bind     6081..6136
                     /label=oNS117
     primer_bind     complement(6081..6122)
                     /label=oNS116
     primer_bind     6082..6127
                     /label=oNS73
     primer_bind     complement(6082..6122)
                     /label=oNS72
     misc_feature    6100..6105
                     /label=XTEN80
     primer_bind     6106..6129
                     /label=oNS46
     primer_bind     6106..6126
                     /label=oNS17
     primer_bind     6106..6126
                     /label=oNS32
     misc_feature    6112..6168
                     /label=P2A
     primer_bind     6123..6172
                     /label=oNS169
     primer_bind     complement(6123..6172)
                     /label=oNS170
     CDS             6169..6876
                     /label=enhanced monomeric blue fluorescent protein (Su
                     /label=enhanced monomeric blue fluorescent protein 
                     (Subachet al., 2011)
     primer_bind     6589..6638
                     /label=oNS167
     primer_bind     complement(6589..6638)
                     /label=oNS168
     primer_bind     complement(6850..6922)
                     /label=oCH358
     misc_feature    6885..6967
                     /label=Feature 21
     misc_feature    6916..7504
                     /label=WPRE
                     /note="woodchuck hepatitis virus posttranscriptional 
                     regulatory element"
     primer_bind     complement(6969..6989)
                     /label=WPRE-R
                     /note="WPRE, reverse primer"
     CDS             complement(7387..7398)
                     /codon_start=1
                     /product="Factor Xa recognition and cleavage site"
                     /label=Factor Xa site
                     /translation="IEGR"
     primer_bind     complement(7543..7560)
                     /label=BGH-rev
                     /note="Bovine growth hormone terminator, reverse primer. 
                     Also called BGH reverse"
     polyA_signal    7549..7773
                     /label=bGH poly(A) signal
                     /note="bovine growth hormone polyadenylation signal"
     repeat_region   8127..8161
                     /label=piggyBac left (5') inverted repeat
                     /note="piggyBac transposon-specific inverted terminal 
                     repeat sequence (ITR)"
     primer_bind     complement(8248..8267)
                     /label=T7
                     /note="T7 promoter, forward primer"
     promoter        complement(8249..8267)
                     /label=T7 promoter
                     /note="promoter for bacteriophage T7 RNA polymerase"
     primer_bind     complement(8274..8291)
                     /label=M13 Forward
                     /note="In lacZ gene. Also called M13-F20 or M13 (-21) 
                     Forward"
     primer_bind     complement(8274..8290)
                     /label=M13 fwd
                     /note="common sequencing primer, one of multiple similar 
                     variants"
     primer_bind     complement(8283..8305)
                     /label=M13/pUC Forward
                     /note="In lacZ gene"
     rep_origin      complement(8432..8887)
                     /direction=LEFT
                     /label=f1 ori
                     /note="f1 bacteriophage origin of replication; arrow 
                     indicates direction of (+) strand synthesis"
     primer_bind     complement(8569..8590)
                     /label=F1ori-F
                     /note="F1 origin, forward primer"
     primer_bind     8781..8800
                     /label=F1ori-R
                     /note="F1 origin, reverse primer"
     promoter        8914..9018
                     /gene="bla"
                     /label=AmpR promoter
     CDS             join(9019..9087,9088..9879)
                     /codon_start=1
                     /gene="bla"
                     /product="beta-lactamase"
                     /label=AmpR
                     /note="confers resistance to ampicillin, carbenicillin, and
                     related antibiotics"
                     /translation="MSIQHFRVALIPFFAAFCLPVFAHPETLVKVKDAEDQLGARVGYI
                     ELDLNSGKILESFRPEERFPMMSTFKVLLCGAVLSRIDAGQEQLGRRIHYSQNDLVEYS
                     PVTEKHLTDGMTVRELCSAAITMSDNTAANLLLTTIGGPKELTAFLHNMGDHVTRLDRW
                     EPELNEAIPNDERDTTMPVAMATTLRKLLTGELLTLASRQQLIDWMEADKVAGPLLRSA
                     LPAGWFIADKSGAGERGSRGIIAALGPDGKPSRIVVIYTTGSQATMDERNRQIAEIGAS
                     LIKHW"
     primer_bind     complement(9237..9256)
                     /label=Amp-R
                     /note="Ampicillin resistance gene, reverse primer"
     rep_origin      10050..10638
                     /direction=RIGHT
                     /label=ori
                     /note="high-copy-number ColE1/pMB1/pBR322/pUC origin of 
                     replication"
     primer_bind     complement(10166..10175)
                     /label=oNS117
     primer_bind     10539..10558
                     /label=pBR322ori-F
                     /note="pBR322 origin, forward primer"
     primer_bind     10792..10809
                     /label=L4440
                     /note="L4440 vector, forward primer"
     protein_bind    10926..10947
                     /label=CAP binding site
                     /bound_moiety="E. coli catabolite activator protein"
                     /note="CAP binding activates transcription in the presence 
                     of cAMP."
     promoter        join(10962..10967,10968..10985,10986..10992)
                     /label=lac promoter
                     /note="promoter for the E. coli lac operon"
     protein_bind    11000..11016
                     /label=lac operator
                     /bound_moiety="lac repressor encoded by lacI"
                     /note="The lac repressor binds to the lac operator to 
                     inhibit transcription in E. coli. This inhibition can be 
                     relieved by adding lactose or 
                     isopropyl-beta-D-thiogalactopyranoside (IPTG)."
     primer_bind     11005..11027
                     /label=M13/pUC Reverse
                     /note="In lacZ gene"
     primer_bind     11024..11040
                     /label=M13 rev
                     /note="common sequencing primer, one of multiple similar 
                     variants"
     primer_bind     11024..11040
                     /label=M13 Reverse
                     /note="In lacZ gene. Also called M13-rev"
     primer_bind     11059..11079
                     /label=T3
                     /note="T3 promoter, forward primer"
     promoter        11061..11079
                     /label=T3 promoter
                     /note="promoter for bacteriophage T3 RNA polymerase"
     repeat_region   11143..11205
                     /label=piggyBac right (3') inverted repeat
                     /note="piggyBac transposon-specific inverted terminal 
                     repeat sequence (ITR)"
ORIGIN
        1 aagtaacaaa acttttaaac attctctctt ttacaaaaat aaacttattt tgtactttaa
       61 aaacagtcat gttgtattat aaaataagta attagcttaa cctatacata atagaaacaa
      121 attatactta ttaaccggtc atggtcgaca ttgattattg actagttatt aatagtaatc
      181 aattacgggg tcattagttc atagcccata tatggagttc cgcgttacat aacttacggt
      241 aaatggcccg cctggctgac cgcccaacga cccccgccca ttgacgtcaa taatgacgta
      301 tgttcccata gtaacgccaa tagggacttt ccattgacgt caatgggtgg agtatttacg
      361 gtaaactgcc cacttggcag tacatcaagt gtatcatatg ccaagtacgc cccctattga
      421 cgtcaatgac ggtaaatggc ccgcctggca ttatgcccag tacatgacct tatgggactt
      481 tcctacttgg cagtacatct acgtattagt catcgctatt accatggtcg aggtgagccc
      541 cacgttctgc ttcactctcc ccatctcccc cccctcccca cccccaattt tgtatttatt
      601 tattttttaa ttattttgtg cagcgatggg ggcggggggg gggggggggc gcgcgccrgg
      661 gggggggggg gggggggggg gggggggggg ggsgrggcgg agaggtgcgg cggcagccaa
      721 tcagagcggc gcgctccgaa agtttccttt tatggcgagg cggcggcggc ggcggcccta
      781 taaaaagcga agcgcgcggc gggcgggagt cgctgcgcgc tgccttcgcc ccgtgccccg
      841 ctccgccgcc gcctcgcgcc gcccgccccg gctctgactg accgcgttac tcccacaggt
      901 gagcgggcgg gacggccctt ctcctccggg ctgtaattag cgcttggttt aatgacggct
      961 tgtttctttt ctgtggctgc gtgaaagcct tgaggggctc cgggagggcc ctttgtgcgg
     1021 ggggagcggc tcggggggtg cgtgcgtgtg tgtgtgcgtg gggagcgccg cgtgcggctc
     1081 cgcgctgccc ggcggctgtg agcgctgcgg gcgcggcgcg gggctttgtg cgctccgcag
     1141 tgtgcgcgag gggagcgcgg ccgggggcgg tgccccgcgg tgcggggggg gctgcgaggg
     1201 gaacaaaggc tgcgtgcggg gtgtgtgcgt gggggggtga gcagggggtg tgggcgcgtc
     1261 ggtcgggctg caaccccccc tgcacccccc tccccgagtt gctgagcacg gcccggcttc
     1321 gggtgcgggg ctccgtacgg ggcgtggcgc ggggctcgcc gtgccgggcg gggggtggcg
     1381 gcaggtgggg gtgccgggcg gggcggggcc gcckcgggcc ggggrgggct cgggggrggg
     1441 gcgcggcggc ccccggagcg ccggcggctg tcgaggcgcg gcgagccgca gccattgcct
     1501 tttatggtaa tcgtgcgaga gggcgcaggg acttcctttg tcccaaatct gtgcggagcc
     1561 gaaatctggg aggcgccgcc gcaccccctc tagcgggcgc ggggcgaagc ggtgcggcgc
     1621 cggcaggaag gaaatgggcg gggagggcct tcgtgcgtcg ccgcgccgcc gtccccttct
     1681 ccctctccag cctcggggct gtccgcgggg ggacggctgc cttcgggggg gacggggcag
     1741 ggcggggttc ggcttctggc gtgtgaccgg cggctctaga gcctctgcta accatgttca
     1801 tgccttcttc tttttcctac agctcctggg caacgtgctg gttattgtgc tgtctcatca
     1861 ttttggcaaa gaattgctag cgccaccatg cctgctgcta aacgtgttaa gcttgatggg
     1921 ggtagcccgg cagccaagag agtcaaactc gacggcggct ccccagcggc aaaaagggtg
     1981 aaactagacg ggggtagccc cgccgcgaag cgtgtaaagc tggatggagg atcgcctgcg
     2041 gctaagcgag tcaaattaga cggtgggtca ccggctgcaa agcgcgtcaa attggatgct
     2101 agcggcacac agttcgaggg ctttaccaac ctgtatcagg tgagcaagac actgcggttt
     2161 gagctgatcc cacagggcaa gaccctgaag cacatccagg agcagggctt catcgaggag
     2221 gacaaggccc gcaatgatca ctacaaggag ctgaagccca tcatcgatcg gatctacaag
     2281 acctatgccg accagtgcct gcagctggtg cagctggatt gggagaacct gagcgccgcc
     2341 atcgactcct atagaaagga gaaaaccgag gagacaagga acgccctgat cgaggagcag
     2401 gccacatatc gcaatgccat ccacgactac ttcatcggcc ggacagacaa cctgaccgat
     2461 gccatcaata agagacacgc cgagatctac aagggcctgt tcaaggccga gctgtttaat
     2521 ggcaaggtgc tgaagcagct gggcaccgtg accacaaccg agcacgagaa cgccctgctg
     2581 cggagcttcg acaagtttac aacctacttc tccggctttt atagaaacag gaagaacgtg
     2641 ttcagcgccg aggatatcag cacagccatc ccacaccgca tcgtgcagga caacttcccc
     2701 aagtttaagg agaattgtca catcttcaca cgcctgatca ccgccgtgcc cagcctgcgg
     2761 gagcactttg agaacgtgaa gaaggccatc ggcatcttcg tgagcacctc catcgaggag
     2821 gtgttttcct tcccttttta taaccagctg ctgacacaga cccagatcga cctgtataac
     2881 cagctgctgg gaggaatctc tcgggaggca ggcaccgaga agatcaaggg cctgaacgag
     2941 gtgctgaatc tggccatcca gaagaatgat gagacagccc acatcatcgc ctccctgcca
     3001 cacagattca tccccctgtt taagcagatc ctgtccgata ggaacaccct gtctttcatc
     3061 ctggaggagt ttaagagcga cgaggaagtg atccagtcct tctgcaagta caagacactg
     3121 ctgagaaacg agaacgtgct ggagacagcc gaggccctgt ttaacgagct gaacagcatc
     3181 gacctgacac acatcttcat cagccacaag aagctggaga caatcagcag cgccctgtgc
     3241 gaccactggg atacactgag gaatgccctg tatgagcgga gaatctccga gctgacaggc
     3301 aagatcacca agtctgccaa ggagaaggtg cagcgcagcc tgaagcacga ggatatcaac
     3361 ctgcaggaga tcatctctgc cgcaggcaag gagctgagcg aggccttcaa gcagaaaacc
     3421 agcgagatcc tgtcccacgc acacgccgcc ctggatcagc cactgcctac aaccctgaag
     3481 aagcaggagg agaaggagat cctgaagtct cagctggaca gcctgctggg cctgtaccac
     3541 ctgctggact ggtttgccgt ggatgagtcc aacgaggtgg accccgagtt ctctgcccgg
     3601 ctgaccggca tcaagctgga gatggagcct tctctgagct tctacaacaa ggccagaaat
     3661 tatgccacca agaagcccta ctccgtggag aagttcaagc tgaactttca gatgcctaca
     3721 ctggccagag gctgggacgt gaatagagag aagaacaatg gcgccatcct gtttgtgaag
     3781 aacggcctgt actatctggg catcatgcca aagcagaagg gcaggtataa ggccctgagc
     3841 ttcgagccca cagagaaaac cagcgagggc tttgataaga tgtactatga ctacttccct
     3901 gatgccgcca agatgatccc aaagtgcagc acccagctga aggccgtgac agcccacttt
     3961 cagacccaca caacccccat cctgctgtcc aacaatttca tcgagcctct ggagatcaca
     4021 aaggagatct acgacctgaa caatcctgag aaggagccaa agaagtttca gacagcctac
     4081 gccaagaaaa ccggcgacca gaagggctac agagaggccc tgtgcaagtg gatcgacttc
     4141 acaagggatt ttctgtccaa gtataccaag acaacctcta tcgatctgtc tagcctgcgg
     4201 ccatcctctc agtataagga cctgggcgag tactatgccg agctgaatcc cctgctgtac
     4261 cacatcagct tccagagaat cgccgagaag gagatcatgg atgccgtgga gacaggcaag
     4321 ctgtacctgt tccagatcta taacaaggac tttgccaagg gccaccacgg caagcctaat
     4381 ctgcacacac tgtattggac cggcctgttt tctccagaga acctggccaa gacaagcatc
     4441 aagctgaatg gccaggccga gctgttctac cgccctaagt ccaggatgaa gaggatggca
     4501 caccggctgg gagagaagat gctgaacaag aagctgaagg atcagaaaac cccaatcccc
     4561 gacaccctgt accaggagct gtacgactat gtgaatcaca gactgtccca cgacctgtct
     4621 gatgaggcca gggccctgct gcccaacgtg atcaccaagg aggtgtctca cgagatcatc
     4681 aaggataggc gctttaccag cgacaagttc tttttccacg tgcctatcac actgaactat
     4741 caggccgcca attccccatc taagttcaac cagagggtga atgcctacct gaaggagcac
     4801 cccgagacac ctatcatcgg catcgaccgg ggcgagagaa acctgatcta tatcacagtg
     4861 atcgactcca ccggcaagat cctggagcag cggagcctga acaccatcca gcagtttgat
     4921 taccagaaga agctggacaa cagggagaag gagagggtgg cagcaaggca ggcctggtct
     4981 gtggtgggca caatcaagga tctgaagcag ggctatctga gccaggtcat ccacgagatc
     5041 gtggacctga tgatccacta ccaggccgtg gtggtgctgg agaacctgaa tttcggcttt
     5101 aagagcaaga ggaccggcat cgccgagaag gccgtgtacc agcagttcga gaagatgctg
     5161 atcgataagc tgaattgcct ggtgctgaag gactatccag cagagaaagt gggaggcgtg
     5221 ctgaacccat accagctgac agaccagttc acctcctttg ccaagatggg cacccagtct
     5281 ggcttcctgt tttacgtgcc tgccccatat acatctaaga tcgatcccct gaccggcttc
     5341 gtggacccct tcgtgtggaa aaccatcaag aatcacgaga gccgcaagca cttcctggag
     5401 ggcttcgact ttctgcacta cgacgtgaaa accggcgact tcatcctgca ctttaagatg
     5461 aacagaaatc tgtccttcca gaggggcctg cccggcttta tgcctgcatg ggatatcgtg
     5521 ttcgagaaga acgagacaca gtttgacgcc aagggcaccc ctttcatcgc cggcaagaga
     5581 atcgtgccag tgatcgagaa tcacagattc accggcagat accgggacct gtatcctgcc
     5641 aacgagctga tcgccctgct ggaggagaag ggcatcgtgt tcagggatgg ctccaacatc
     5701 ctgccaaagc tgctggagaa tgacgattct cacgccatcg acacgatggt ggccctgatc
     5761 cgcagcgtgc tgcagatggc caactccaat gccgccacag gcgaggacta tatcaacagc
     5821 cccgtgcgcg atctgaatgg cgtgtgcttc gactcccggt ttcagaaccc agagtggcca
     5881 atggacgccg atgccaatgg cgcctaccac atcgccctga agggccagct gctgctgaat
     5941 cacctgaagg agagcaagga tctgaagctg cagaacggca tctccaatca ggactggctg
     6001 gcctacatcc aggagctgcg caacagcagg gctgactatc cctatgacgt gcccgattat
     6061 gccagcggct cccccaagaa gaagaggaag gtgggatccg gagggggccg cgctactaac
     6121 ttcagcctgc tgaagcaggc tggagacgtg gaggagaacc ctggacctgt gtctaagggc
     6181 gaagagctga ttaaggagaa catgcacatg aagctgtaca tggagggcac cgtggacaac
     6241 catcacttca agtgcacatc cgagggcgaa ggcaagccct acgagggcac ccagaccatg
     6301 agaatcaagg tggtcgaggg cggccctctc cccttcgcct tcgacatcct ggctactagc
     6361 ttcctctacg gcagcaagac cttcatcaac cacacccagg gcatccccga cttcttcaag
     6421 cagtccttcc ctgagggctt cacatgggag agagtcacca catacgaaga cgggggcgtg
     6481 ctgaccgcta cccaggacac cagcctccag gacggctgcc tcatctacaa cgtcaagatc
     6541 agaggggtga acttcacatc caacggccct gtgatgcaga agaaaacact cggctgggag
     6601 gccttcaccg agacgctgta ccccgctgac ggcggcctgg aaggcagaaa cgacatggcc
     6661 ctgaagctcg tgggcgggag ccatctgatc gcaaacgcca agaccacata tagatccaag
     6721 aaacccgcta agaacctcaa gatgcctggc gtctactatg tggactacag actggaaaga
     6781 atcaaggagg ccaacaacga gacctacgtc gagcagcacg aggtggcagt ggccagatac
     6841 tgcgacctcc ctagcaaact ggggcacaag cttaattaat taattaatga tcatacagtg
     6901 ctctgagtac gctataatca acctctggat tacaaaattt gtgaaagatt gactggtatt
     6961 cttaactatg ttgctccttt tacgctatgt ggatacgctg ctttaatgcc tttgtatcat
     7021 gctattgctt cccgtatggc tttcattttc tcctccttgt ataaatcctg gttgctgtct
     7081 ctttatgagg agttgtggcc cgttgtcagg caacgtggcg tggtgtgcac tgtgtttgct
     7141 gacgcaaccc ccactggttg gggcattgcc accacctgtc agctcctttc cgggactttc
     7201 gctttccccc tccctattgc cacggcggaa ctcatcgccg cctgccttgc ccgctgctgg
     7261 acaggggctc ggctgttggg cactgacaat tccgtggtgt tgtcggggaa atcatcgtcc
     7321 tttccttggc tgctcgcctg tgttgccacc tggattctgc gcgggacgtc cttctgctac
     7381 gtcccttcgg ccctcaatcc agcggacctt ccttcccgcg gcctgctgcc ggctctgcgg
     7441 cctcttccgc gtcttcgcct tcgccctcag acgagtcgga tctccctttg ggccgcctcc
     7501 ccgcaggatc cactagagcg gccgcctaga gctcgctatc agcctcgact gtgccttcta
     7561 gttgccagcc atctgttgtt tgcccctccc ccgtgccttc cttgaccctg gaaggtgcca
     7621 ctcccactgt cctttcctaa taaaatgagg aaattgcatc gcattgtctg agtaggtgtc
     7681 attctattct ggggggtggg gtggggcagg acagcaaggg ggaggattgg gaagacaata
     7741 gcaggcatgc tggggatgcg gtgggctcta tggcttctga ggcggaaaga accagctggg
     7801 gctcgactag agcttgcgga acccttaagc ttttttatta tatattagtc acgatatcta
     7861 taacaagaaa atatatatat aataagttat cacgtaagta gaacatgaaa taacaatata
     7921 attatcgtat gagttaaatc ttaaaagtca cgtaaaagat aatcatgcgt cattttgact
     7981 cacgcggtcg ttatagttca aaatcagtga cacttaccgc attgacaagc acgcctcacg
     8041 ggagctccaa gcggcgactg agatgtccta aatgcacagc gacggattcg cgctatttag
     8101 aaagagagag caatatttca agaatgcatg cgtcaatttt acgcagacta tctttctagg
     8161 gttaaaaaag atttgcgctt tactcgacct aaactttaaa cacgtcatag aatcttcgtt
     8221 tgacaaaaac cacattgtgt tgggtcgccc tatagtgagt cgtattacaa ttcactggcc
     8281 gtcgttttac aacgtcgtga ctgggaaaac cctggcgtta cccaacttaa tcgccttgca
     8341 gcacatcccc ctttcgccag ctggcgtaat agcgaagagg cccgcaccga tcgcccttcc
     8401 caacagttgc gcagcctgaa tggcgaatgg caaattgtaa gcgttaatat tttgttaaaa
     8461 ttcgcgttaa atttttgtta aatcagctca ttttttaacc aataggccga aatcggcaaa
     8521 atcccttata aatcaaaaga atagaccgag atagggttga gtgttgttcc agtttggaac
     8581 aagagtccac tattaaagaa cgtggactcc aacgtcaaag gnnnnnnnnn nnnnnnnnnn
     8641 nnnnnnnnnn nnnnnnnnnn nnnnnnnnnn tnnnnnnnnn nnnnnnnnnn nnnnnnnnnn
     8701 nnnnnnnnnn nnnnnnnnnn nnnnnnnnnn nnnnnnnnnn nnnnnnnnnn nnnnnnnnnn
     8761 nngnnnnnnn nnnnnnnnnn nnnnnnnnnn nnnnnnnnnn nnnnnnnnnn nnnnnnnnnn
     8821 nnnnnnnnnn nnnnnnnnnn nnnnnnnnnn nnnnnnnnnn nnnnnnnnnn nnnnnnnnnn
     8881 nnnnnnncag gtggcacttt tcggggaaat gtgcgcggaa cccctatttg tttatttttc
     8941 taaatacatt caaatatgta tccgctcatg agacaataac cctgataaat gcttcaataa
     9001 tattgaaaaa ggaagagtat gagtattcaa catttccgtg tcgcccttat tccctttttt
     9061 gcggcatttt gccttcctgt ttttgctcac ccagaaacgc tggtgaaagt aaaagatgct
     9121 gaagatcagt tgggtgcacg agtgggttac atcgaactgg atctcaacag cggtaagatc
     9181 cttgagagtt ttcgccccga agaacgtttt ccaatgatga gcacttttaa agttctgcta
     9241 tgtggcgcgg tattatcccg tattgacgcc gggcaagagc aactcggtcg ccgcatacac
     9301 tattctcaga atgacttggt tgagtactca ccagtcacag aaaagcatct tacggatggc
     9361 atgacagtaa gagaattatg cagtgctgcc ataaccatga gtgataacac tgcggccaac
     9421 ttacttctga caacgatcgg aggaccgaag gagctaaccg cttttttgca caacatgggg
     9481 gatcatgtaa ctcgccttga tcgttgggaa ccggagctga atgaagccat accaaacgac
     9541 gagcgtgaca ccacgatgcc tgtagcaatg gcaacaacgt tgcgcaaact attaactggc
     9601 gaactactta ctctagcttc ccggcaacaa ttaatagact ggatggaggc ggataaagtt
     9661 gcaggaccac ttctgcgctc ggcccttccg gctggctggt ttattgctga taaatctgga
     9721 gccggtgagc gtgggtctcg cggtatcatt gcagcactgg ggccagatgg taagccctcc
     9781 cgtatcgtag ttatctacac gacggggagt caggcaacta tggatgaacg aaatagacag
     9841 atcgctgaga taggtgcctc actgattaag cattggtaac tgtcagacca agtttactca
     9901 tatatacttt agattgattt aaaacttcat ttttaattta aaaggatcta ggtgaagatc
     9961 ctttttgata atctcatgac caaaatccct taacgtgagt tttcgttcca ctgagcgtca
    10021 gaccccgtag aaaagatcaa aggatcttct tgagatcctt tttttctgcg cgtaatctgc
    10081 tgcttgcaaa caaaaaaacc accgctacca gcggtggttt gtttgccgga tcaagagcta
    10141 ccaactcttt ttccgaaggt aactggcttc agcagagcgc agataccaaa tactgttctt
    10201 ctagtgtagc cgtagttagg ccaccacttc aagaactctg tagcaccgcc tacatacctc
    10261 gctctgctaa tcctgttacc agtggctgct gccagtggcg ataagtcgtg tcttaccggg
    10321 ttggactcaa gacgatagtt accggataag gcgcagcggt cgggctgaac ggggggttcg
    10381 tgcacacagc ccagcttgga gcgaacgacc tacaccgaac tgagatacct acagcgtgag
    10441 ctatgagaaa gcgccacgct tcccgaaggg agaaaggcgg acaggtatcc ggtaagcggc
    10501 agggtcggaa caggagagcg cacgagggag cttccagggg gaaacgcctg gtatctttat
    10561 agtcctgtcg ggtttcgcca cctctgactt gagcgtcgat ttttgtgatg ctcgtcaggg
    10621 gggcggagcc tatggaaaaa cgccagcaac gcggcctttt tacggttcct ggccttttgc
    10681 tggccttttg ctcacatgtt ctttcctgcg ttatcccctg attctgtgga taaccgtatt
    10741 accgcctttg agtgagctga taccgctcgc cgcagccgaa cgaccgagcg cagcgagtca
    10801 gtgagcgagg aagcggaaga gcgcccaata cgcaaaccgc ctctccccgc gcgttggccg
    10861 attcattaat gcagctggca cgacaggttt cccgactgga aagcgggcag tgagcgcaac
    10921 gcaattaatg tgagttagct cactcattag gcaccccagg ctttacactt tatgcttccg
    10981 gctcgtatgt tgtgtggaat tgtgagcgga taacaatttc acacaggaaa cagctatgac
    11041 catgattacg ccaagcgcgc aattaaccct cactaaaggg aacctccccc ggtattcacg
    11101 acagcaggct gaataataaa aaaattagaa actattattt aaccctagaa agataatcat
    11161 attgtgacgt acgttaaaga taatcatgcg taaaattgac gcatgtgttt tatcggtctg
    11221 tatatcgagg tttatttatt aatttgaata gatattaagt tttattatat ttacacttac
    11281 atactaataa taaattcaac aaacaattta tttatgttta tttatttatt aaaaaaaaac
    11341 aaaaactcaa aatttcttct ata
//
