# Supplementary material for: Engineered CRISPR-Cas12a for higher-order combinatorial chromatin perturbations
Source: Nat Biotechnol. 2024 May 17;43(3):369–83. doi: 10.1038/s41587-024-02224-0 (PMC11919711; doi:10.1038/s41587-024-02224-0)
Supplement: Supplementary file 6 — Annotated sequences for plasmids and Illumina sequencing library prep amplicons. [file 41587_2024_2224_MOESM6_ESM.zip › Supplementary_Data_2/pCH67.gb]

LOCUS       pCH67        8124 bp DNA     circular SYN 05-APR-2022
DEFINITION  synthetic circular DNA
ACCESSION   .
VERSION     .
KEYWORDS    .
SOURCE      synthetic DNA construct
  ORGANISM  synthetic DNA construct
REFERENCE   1  (bases 1 to 8124)
  AUTHORS   Chris Hsiung
  TITLE     Direct Submission
  JOURNAL   Exported Feb 21, 2024 from SnapGene 7.1.1
            https://www.snapgene.com
FEATURES             Location/Qualifiers
     source          1..8124
                     /mol_type="other DNA"
                     /organism="synthetic DNA construct"
     promoter        50..294
                     /label=hU6
                     /note="hU6 Human U6 Promoter"
                     /note="Human U6 Promoter"
     promoter        50..290
                     /label=U6 promoter
                     /note="RNA polymerase III promoter for human U6 snRNA"
     misc_binding    295..299
                     /label=filler (1,885 bp)
                     /note="filler (1,885 bp)"
                     /note="Filler (digest with BsmBI to replace filler 
                     withsgRNA oligos)"
     misc_feature    299
                     /label=+1
     misc_feature    300..318
                     /label=As_DR
                     /note="As_DR"
     misc_feature    320..325
                     /label=Bsmb1
                     /note="Bsmb1"
     misc_feature    338..343
                     /label=Bsmb1
                     /note="Bsmb1"
     misc_feature    345..363
                     /label=As_DR8
     LTR             399..598
                     /label=3' LTR
                     /note="3' LTR"
                     /note="3' LTR SIN"
     LTR             417..597
                     /label=5' LTR (truncated)
                     /note="truncated 5' long terminal repeat (LTR) from HIV-1"
     polyA_signal    675..805
                     /label=SV40 polyA
                     /note="SV40 polyA"
     polyA_signal    675..796
                     /label=SV40 poly(A) signal
                     /note="SV40 polyadenylation signal"
     rep_origin      836..971
                     /label=SV40 ori
                     /note="SV40 origin of replication"
     promoter        complement(992..1010)
                     /label=T7 promoter
                     /note="promoter for bacteriophage T7 RNA polymerase"
     primer_bind     complement(1020..1036)
                     /label=M13 fwd
                     /note="common sequencing primer, one of multiple similar 
                     variants"
     rep_origin      1178..1633
                     /direction=RIGHT
                     /label=f1 ori
                     /note="f1 bacteriophage origin of replication; arrow 
                     indicates direction of (+) strand synthesis"
     promoter        1659..1763
                     /gene="bla"
                     /label=AmpR promoter
     CDS             join(1764..1832,1833..2624)
                     /codon_start=1
                     /gene="bla"
                     /product="beta-lactamase"
                     /label=AmpR
                     /note="confers resistance to ampicillin, carbenicillin, and
                     related antibiotics"
                     /translation="MSIQHFRVALIPFFAAFCLPVFAHPETLVKVKDAEDQLGARVGYI
                     ELDLNSGKILESFRPEERFPMMSTFKVLLCGAVLSRIDAGQEQLGRRIHYSQNDLVEYS
                     PVTEKHLTDGMTVRELCSAAITMSDNTAANLLLTTIGGPKELTAFLHNMGDHVTRLDRW
                     EPELNEAIPNDERDTTMPVAMATTLRKLLTGELLTLASRQQLIDWMEADKVAGPLLRSA
                     LPAGWFIADKSGAGERGSRGIIAALGPDGKPSRIVVIYTTGSQATMDERNRQIAEIGAS
                     LIKHW"
     CDS             1953..2759
                     /label=AmpR
                     /note="AmpR"
     rep_origin      2795..3383
                     /direction=RIGHT
                     /label=ori
                     /note="high-copy-number ColE1/pMB1/pBR322/pUC origin of 
                     replication"
     rep_origin      complement(2885..3500)
                     /direction=LEFT
                     /label=pUC Ori
                     /note="pUC Ori"
     protein_bind    3671..3692
                     /label=CAP binding site
                     /bound_moiety="E. coli catabolite activator protein"
                     /note="CAP binding activates transcription in the presence 
                     of cAMP."
     promoter        join(3707..3712,3713..3730,3731..3737)
                     /label=lac promoter
                     /note="promoter for the E. coli lac operon"
     protein_bind    3745..3761
                     /label=lac operator
                     /bound_moiety="lac repressor encoded by lacI"
                     /note="The lac repressor binds to the lac operator to 
                     inhibit transcription in E. coli. This inhibition can be 
                     relieved by adding lactose or 
                     isopropyl-beta-D-thiogalactopyranoside (IPTG)."
     primer_bind     3769..3785
                     /label=M13 rev
                     /note="common sequencing primer, one of multiple similar 
                     variants"
     promoter        3806..3824
                     /label=T3 promoter
                     /note="promoter for bacteriophage T3 RNA polymerase"
     LTR             3848..4260
                     /label=5' LTR
                     /note="5' LTR"
                     /note="RSV/5'LTR"
     promoter        3852..4078
                     /label=RSV promoter
                     /note="Rous sarcoma virus enhancer/promoter"
     LTR             4079..4259
                     /label=5' LTR (truncated)
                     /note="truncated 5' long terminal repeat (LTR) from HIV-1"
     misc_feature    4306..4431
                     /label=HIV-1 Psi
                     /note="packaging signal of human immunodeficiency virus 
                     type 1"
     misc_feature    4311..4448
                     /label=psi
                     /note="psi"
     misc_feature    4415..4779
                     /label=gag
                     /note="gag"
     misc_feature    4924..5157
                     /label=RRE
                     /note="The Rev response element (RRE) of HIV-1 allows for 
                     Rev-dependent mRNA export from the nucleus to the 
                     cytoplasm."
     misc_feature    4925..5166
                     /label=RRE
                     /note="RRE"
     CDS             5342..5386
                     /codon_start=1
                     /product="antigenic peptide corresponding to amino acids 
                     655 to 669 of the HIV envelope protein gp41 (Lutje Hulsik 
                     et al., 2013)"
                     /label=gp41 peptide
                     /note="recognized by the 2H10 single-chain llama nanobody"
                     /translation="KNEQELLELDKWASL"
     misc_feature    5567..5684
                     /label=cPPT
                     /note="cPPT"
     misc_feature    5736..5737
                     /label=origin
                     /note="origin"
     promoter        5743..5993
                     /label=EFS
                     /note="EFS"
     promoter        5768..5979
                     /label=EF-1-alpha core promoter
                     /note="core promoter for human elongation factor 
                     EF-1-alpha"
     primer_bind     5999..6031
                     /label=oCH313
     regulatory      5999..6008
                     /label=Kozak sequence
                     /note="vertebrate consensus sequence for strong initiation 
                     of translation (Kozak, 1987)"
                     /regulatory_class="other"
     CDS             6008..6031
                     /codon_start=1
                     /product="FLAG(R) epitope tag, followed by an enterokinase 
                     cleavage site"
                     /label=FLAG
                     /translation="DYKDDDDK"
     CDS             6032..6748
                     /codon_start=1
                     /label=GFP
                     /note="GFP"
                     /translation="MVSKGEELFTGVVPILVELDGDVNGHKFSVSGEGEGDATYGKLTL
                     KFICTTGKLPVPWPTLVTTLTYGVQCFSRYPDHMKQHDFFKSAMPEGYVQERTIFFKDD
                     GNYKTRAEVKFEGDTLVNRIELKGIDFKEDGNILGHKLEYNYNSHNVYIMADKQKNGIK
                     VNFKIRHNIEDGSVQLADHYQQNTPIGDGPVLLPDNHYLSTQSALSKDPNEKRDHMVLL
                     EFVTAAGITLGMDELYK"
     misc_feature    6749..6814
                     /label=P2A
                     /note="P2A"
     CDS             6758..6814
                     /codon_start=1
                     /product="2A peptide from porcine teschovirus-1 
                     polyprotein"
                     /label=P2A
                     /note="Eukaryotic ribosomes fail to insert a peptide bond 
                     between the Gly and Pro residues, yielding separate 
                     polypeptides."
                     /translation="ATNFSLLKQAGDVEENPGP"
     primer_bind     6779..6838
                     /label=oCH361
     primer_bind     complement(6791..6850)
                     /label=oCH363
     primer_bind     6813..6838
                     /label=oCH313
     CDS             6815..7414
                     /codon_start=1
                     /gene="pac from Streptomyces alboniger"
                     /product="puromycin N-acetyltransferase"
                     /label=PuroR
                     /note="confers resistance to puromycin"
                     /translation="MTEYKPTVRLATRDDVPRAVRTLAAAFADYPATRHTVDPDRHIER
                     VTELQELFLTRVGLDIGKVWVADDGAAVAVWTTPESVEAGAVFAEIGPRMAELSGSRLA
                     AQQQMEGLLAPHRPKEPAWFLATVGVSPDHQGKGLGSAVVLPGVEAAERAGVPAFLETS
                     APRNLPFYERLGFTVTADVEVPEGPRTWCMTRKPGA"
     CDS             6815..7411
                     /label=PuroR
     CDS             6815..7411
                     /codon_start=1
                     /gene="pac from Streptomyces alboniger"
                     /product="puromycin N-acetyltransferase"
                     /label=PuroR
                     /note="confers resistance to puromycin"
                     /translation="MTEYKPTVRLATRDDVPRAVRTLAAAFADYPATRHTVDPDRHIER
                     VTELQELFLTRVGLDIGKVWVADDGAAVAVWTTPESVEAGAVFAEIGPRMAELSGSRLA
                     AQQQMEGLLAPHRPKEPAWFLATVGVSPDHQGKGLGSAVVLPGVEAAERAGVPAFLETS
                     APRNLPFYERLGFTVTADVEVPEGPRTWCMTRKPGA"
     CDS             6815..6818
                     /codon_start=1
                     /label=Neo
                     /note="Neo"
                     /translation="M"
     primer_bind     7056..7075
                     /label=oJR221
     misc_feature    7201..7206
                     /label=BsmBI to eliminate 2
     primer_bind     7378..7437
                     /label=oCH364
     primer_bind     complement(7393..7451)
                     /label=oCH362
     CDS             7411..7414
                     /codon_start=1
                     /label=Neo
                     /note="Neo"
                     /translation=""
     primer_bind     7414..7441
                     /label=oCH312
     primer_bind     complement(7416..7437)
                     /label=oCH185
     misc_RNA        7430..8018
                     /label=WPRE
                     /note="WPRE"
     misc_feature    7430..8018
                     /label=WPRE
                     /note="woodchuck hepatitis virus posttranscriptional 
                     regulatory element"
     primer_bind     7790..7809
                     /label=gRNA validation primer 5'-TTGGGCACTGACAATTCCGT-3'
                     /note="gRNA validation primer 5'-TTGGGCACTGACAATTCCGT-3'"
     CDS             complement(7901..7912)
                     /codon_start=1
                     /product="Factor Xa recognition and cleavage site"
                     /label=Factor Xa site
                     /translation="IEGR"
     LTR             8089..8124
                     /label=3' LTR
                     /note="3' LTR"
                     /note="3' LTR SIN"
ORIGIN
        1 ttcaccatta tcgtttcaga cccacctccc aaccccgagg ggacccagag agggcctatt
       61 tcccatgatt ccttcatatt tgcatatacg atacaaggct gttagagaga taattagaat
      121 taatttgact gtaaacacaa agatattagt acaaaatacg tgacgtagaa agtaataatt
      181 tcttgggtag tttgcagttt taaaattatg ttttaaaatg gactatcata tgcttaccgt
      241 aacttgaaag tatttcgatt tcttggcttt atatatcttg tggaaaggac gaaacaccga
      301 atttctactc ttgtagatcg agacggttgt atttgtacgt ctcaaatttc tcctctagga
      361 gatttttttt aagcttggcg taactagatc ttgagacact gctttttgct tgtactgggt
      421 ctctcttgtt agaccagatc tgagcctggg agctctctgg ctaactaggg aacccactgc
      481 ttaagcctca ataaagcttg ccttgagtgc ttcaagtagt gtgtgcccgt ctgttgtgtg
      541 actctggtaa ctagagatcc ctcagaccct tttagtcagt gtggaaaatc tctagcagta
      601 cgtatagtag ttcatgtcat cttattattc agtatttata acttgcaaag aaatgaatat
      661 cagagagtga gaggaacttg tttattgcag cttataatgg ttacaaataa agcaatagca
      721 tcacaaattt cacaaataaa gcattttttt cactgcattc tagttgtggt ttgtccaaac
      781 tcatcaatgt atcttatcat gtctggctct agctatcccg cccctaactc cgcccatccc
      841 gcccctaact ccgcccagtt ccgcccattc tccgccccat ggctgactaa ttttttttat
      901 ttatgcagag gccgaggccg cctcggcctc tgagctattc cagaagtagt gaggaggctt
      961 ttttggaggc ctagggacgt acccaattcg ccctatagtg agtcgtatta cgcgcgctca
     1021 ctggccgtcg ttttacaacg tcgtgactgg gaaaaccctg gcgttaccca acttaatcgc
     1081 cttgcagcac atcccccttt cgccagctgg cgtaatagcg aagaggcccg caccgatcgc
     1141 ccttcccaac agttgcgcag cctgaatggc gaatgggnnn nnnnnnnnnn nnnnnnnnnn
     1201 nnnnnnnnnn nnnnnnnnnn nnnnnnnnnn nnnnnnnnnn nnnnnnnnnn nnnnnnnnnn
     1261 nnnnnnnnnn nnnnnnnnnn nnnnnnnnnn nnnnnnnnnn ncnnnnnnnn nnnnnnnnnn
     1321 nnnnnnnnnn nnnnnnnnnn nnnnnnnnnn nnnnnnnnnn nnnnnnnnnn nnnnnnnnnn
     1381 nnnnnnnnnn nnnannnnnn nnnnnnnnnn nnnnnnnnnn nnnnnnnnnn nnnnnnnnnn
     1441 nnncctttga cgttggagtc cacgttcttt aatagtggac tcttgttcca aactggaaca
     1501 acactcaacc ctatctcggt ctattctttt gatttataag ggattttgcc gatttcggcc
     1561 tattggttaa aaaatgagct gatttaacaa aaatttaacg cgaattttaa caaaatatta
     1621 acgcttacaa tttaggtggc acttttcggg gaaatgtgcg cggaacccct atttgtttat
     1681 ttttctaaat acattcaaat atgtatccgc tcatgagaca ataaccctga taaatgcttc
     1741 aataatattg aaaaaggaag agtatgagta ttcaacattt ccgtgtcgcc cttattccct
     1801 tttttgcggc attttgcctt cctgtttttg ctcacccaga aacgctggtg aaagtaaaag
     1861 atgctgaaga tcagttgggt gcacgagtgg gttacatcga actggatctc aacagcggta
     1921 agatccttga gagttttcgc cccgaagaac gttttccaat gatgagcact tttaaagttc
     1981 tgctatgtgg cgcggtatta tcccgtattg acgccgggca agagcaactc ggtcgccgca
     2041 tacactattc tcagaatgac ttggttgagt actcaccagt cacagaaaag catcttacgg
     2101 atggcatgac agtaagagaa ttatgcagtg ctgccataac catgagtgat aacactgcgg
     2161 ccaacttact tctgacaacg atcggaggac cgaaggagct aaccgctttt ttgcacaaca
     2221 tgggggatca tgtaactcgc cttgatcgtt gggaaccgga gctgaatgaa gccataccaa
     2281 acgacgagcg tgacaccacg atgcctgtag caatggcaac aacgttgcgc aaactattaa
     2341 ctggcgaact acttactcta gcttcccggc aacaattaat agactggatg gaggcggata
     2401 aagttgcagg accacttctg cgctcggccc ttccggctgg ctggtttatt gctgataaat
     2461 ctggagccgg tgagcgtggg tctcgcggta tcattgcagc actggggcca gatggtaagc
     2521 cctcccgtat cgtagttatc tacacgacgg ggagtcaggc aactatggat gaacgaaata
     2581 gacagatcgc tgagataggt gcctcactga ttaagcattg gtaactgtca gaccaagttt
     2641 actcatatat actttagatt gatttaaaac ttcattttta atttaaaagg atctaggtga
     2701 agatcctttt tgataatctc atgaccaaaa tcccttaacg tgagttttcg ttccactgag
     2761 cgtcagaccc cgtagaaaag atcaaaggat cttcttgaga tccttttttt ctgcgcgtaa
     2821 tctgctgctt gcaaacaaaa aaaccaccgc taccagcggt ggtttgtttg ccggatcaag
     2881 agctaccaac tctttttccg aaggtaactg gcttcagcag agcgcagata ccaaatactg
     2941 ttcttctagt gtagccgtag ttaggccacc acttcaagaa ctctgtagca ccgcctacat
     3001 acctcgctct gctaatcctg ttaccagtgg ctgctgccag tggcgataag tcgtgtctta
     3061 ccgggttgga ctcaagacga tagttaccgg ataaggcgca gcggtcgggc tgaacggggg
     3121 gttcgtgcac acagcccagc ttggagcgaa cgacctacac cgaactgaga tacctacagc
     3181 gtgagctatg agaaagcgcc acgcttcccg aagggagaaa ggcggacagg tatccggtaa
     3241 gcggcagggt cggaacagga gagcgcacga gggagcttcc agggggaaac gcctggtatc
     3301 tttatagtcc tgtcgggttt cgccacctct gacttgagcg tcgatttttg tgatgctcgt
     3361 caggggggcg gagcctatgg aaaaacgcca gcaacgcggc ctttttacgg ttcctggcct
     3421 tttgctggcc ttttgctcac atgttctttc ctgcgttatc ccctgattct gtggataacc
     3481 gtattaccgc ctttgagtga gctgataccg ctcgccgcag ccgaacgacc gagcgcagcg
     3541 agtcagtgag cgaggaagcg gaagagcgcc caatacgcaa accgcctctc cccgcgcgtt
     3601 ggccgattca ttaatgcagc tggcacgaca ggtttcccga ctggaaagcg ggcagtgagc
     3661 gcaacgcaat taatgtgagt tagctcactc attaggcacc ccaggcttta cactttatgc
     3721 ttccggctcg tatgttgtgt ggaattgtga gcggataaca atttcacaca ggaaacagct
     3781 atgaccatga ttacgccaag cgcgcaatta accctcacta aagggaacaa aagctggagc
     3841 tgcaagctta atgtagtctt atgcaatact cttgtagtct tgcaacatgg taacgatgag
     3901 ttagcaacat gccttacaag gagagaaaaa gcaccgtgca tgccgattgg tggaagtaag
     3961 gtggtacgat cgtgccttat taggaaggca acagacgggt ctgacatgga ttggacgaac
     4021 cactgaattg ccgcattgca gagatattgt atttaagtgc ctagctcgat acataaacgg
     4081 gtctctctgg ttagaccaga tctgagcctg ggagctctct ggctaactag ggaacccact
     4141 gcttaagcct caataaagct tgccttgagt gcttcaagta gtgtgtgccc gtctgttgtg
     4201 tgactctggt aactagagat ccctcagacc cttttagtca gtgtggaaaa tctctagcag
     4261 tggcgcccga acagggactt gaaagcgaaa gggaaaccag aggagctctc tcgacgcagg
     4321 actcggcttg ctgaagcgcg cacggcaaga ggcgaggggc ggcgactggt gagtacgcca
     4381 aaaattttga ctagcggagg ctagaaggag agagatgggt gcgagagcgt cagtattaag
     4441 cgggggagaa ttagatcgcg atgggaaaaa attcggttaa ggccaggggg aaagaaaaaa
     4501 tataaattaa aacatatagt atgggcaagc agggagctag aacgattcgc agttaatcct
     4561 ggcctgttag aaacatcaga aggctgtaga caaatactgg gacagctaca accatccctt
     4621 cagacaggat cagaagaact tagatcatta tataatacag tagcaaccct ctattgtgtg
     4681 catcaaagga tagagataaa agacaccaag gaagctttag acaagataga ggaagagcaa
     4741 aacaaaagta agaccaccgc acagcaagcg gccgctgatc ttcagacctg gaggaggaga
     4801 tatgagggac aattggagaa gtgaattata taaatataaa gtagtaaaaa ttgaaccatt
     4861 aggagtagca cccaccaagg caaagagaag agtggtgcag agagaaaaaa gagcagtggg
     4921 aataggagct ttgttccttg ggttcttggg agcagcagga agcactatgg gcgcagcgtc
     4981 aatgacgctg acggtacagg ccagacaatt attgtctggt atagtgcagc agcagaacaa
     5041 tttgctgagg gctattgagg cgcaacagca tctgttgcaa ctcacagtct ggggcatcaa
     5101 gcagctccag gcaagaatcc tggctgtgga aagataccta aaggatcaac agctcctggg
     5161 gatttggggt tgctctggaa aactcatttg caccactgct gtgccttgga atgctagttg
     5221 gagtaataaa tctctggaac agatttggaa tcacacgacc tggatggagt gggacagaga
     5281 aattaacaat tacacaagct taatacactc cttaattgaa gaatcgcaaa accagcaaga
     5341 aaagaatgaa caagaattat tggaattaga taaatgggca agtttgtgga attggtttaa
     5401 cataacaaat tggctgtggt atataaaatt attcataatg atagtaggag gcttggtagg
     5461 tttaagaata gtttttgctg tactttctat agtgaataga gttaggcagg gatattcacc
     5521 attatcgttt cagaatcttg agacaaatgg cagtattcat ccacaatttt aaaagaaaag
     5581 gggggattgg ggggtacagt gcaggggaaa gaatagtaga cataatagca acagacatac
     5641 aaactaaaga attacaaaaa caaattacaa aaattcaaaa ttttcgggtt tattacaggg
     5701 acagcagaga tccactttgg cgccggctcg agggggcccg ggtcgagtgg ctccggtgcc
     5761 cgtcagtggg cagagcgcac atcgcccaca gtccccgaga agttgggggg aggggtcggc
     5821 aattgaaccg gtgcctagag aaggtggcgc ggggtaaact gggaaagtga tgtcgtgtac
     5881 tggctccgcc tttttcccga gggtggggga gaaccgtata taagtgcagt agtcgccgtg
     5941 aacgttcttt ttcgcaacgg gtttgccgcc agaacacagg tgtcgtgacg cgggatccgc
     6001 caccatggat tacaaagacg atgacgataa gatggtgagc aagggcgagg agctgttcac
     6061 cggggtggtg cccatcctgg tcgagctgga cggcgacgta aacggccaca agttcagcgt
     6121 gtccggcgag ggcgagggcg atgccaccta cggcaagctg accctgaagt tcatctgcac
     6181 caccggcaag ctgcccgtgc cctggcccac cctcgtgacc accctgacct acggcgtgca
     6241 gtgcttcagc cgctaccccg accacatgaa gcagcacgac ttcttcaagt ccgccatgcc
     6301 cgaaggctac gtccaggagc gcaccatctt cttcaaggac gacggcaact acaagacccg
     6361 cgccgaggtg aagttcgagg gcgacaccct ggtgaaccgc atcgagctga agggcatcga
     6421 cttcaaggag gacggcaaca tcctggggca caagctggag tacaactaca acagccacaa
     6481 cgtctatatc atggccgaca agcagaagaa cggcatcaag gtgaacttca agatccgcca
     6541 caacatcgag gacggcagcg tgcagctcgc cgaccactac cagcagaaca cccccatcgg
     6601 cgacggcccc gtgctgctgc ccgacaacca ctacctgagc acccagtccg ccctgagcaa
     6661 agaccccaac gagaagcgcg atcacatggt cctgctggag ttcgtgaccg ccgccgggat
     6721 cactctcggc atggacgagc tgtacaaggg cagcggcgcc accaacttca gcctgctgaa
     6781 gcaggccggc gacgtggagg agaaccccgg ccccatgacc gagtacaagc ccacggtgcg
     6841 cctcgccacc cgcgacgacg tcccccgggc cgtacgcacc ctcgccgccg cgttcgccga
     6901 ctaccccgcc acgcgccaca ccgtcgaccc ggaccgccac atcgagcggg tcaccgagct
     6961 gcaagaactc ttcctcacgc gcgtcgggct cgacatcggc aaggtgtggg tcgcggacga
     7021 cggcgccgcg gtggcggtct ggaccacgcc ggagagcgtc gaagcggggg cggtgttcgc
     7081 cgagatcggc ccgcgcatgg ccgagttgag cggttcccgg ctggccgcgc agcaacagat
     7141 ggaaggcctc ctggcgccgc accggcccaa ggagcccgcg tggttcctgg ccaccgtcgg
     7201 cgtgtcgccc gaccaccagg gcaagggtct gggcagcgcc gtcgtgctcc ccggagtgga
     7261 ggcggccgag cgcgccgggg tgcccgcctt cctggagacc tccgcgcccc gcaacctccc
     7321 cttctacgag cggctcggct tcaccgtcac cgccgacgtc gaggtgcccg aaggaccgcg
     7381 cacctggtgc atgacccgca agcccggtgc ctgaacgcgt taagtcgaca atcaacctct
     7441 ggattacaaa atttgtgaaa gattgactgg tattcttaac tatgttgctc cttttacgct
     7501 atgtggatac gctgctttaa tgcctttgta tcatgctatt gcttcccgta tggctttcat
     7561 tttctcctcc ttgtataaat cctggttgct gtctctttat gaggagttgt ggcccgttgt
     7621 caggcaacgt ggcgtggtgt gcactgtgtt tgctgacgca acccccactg gttggggcat
     7681 tgccaccacc tgtcagctcc tttccgggac tttcgctttc cccctcccta ttgccacggc
     7741 ggaactcatc gccgcctgcc ttgcccgctg ctggacaggg gctcggctgt tgggcactga
     7801 caattccgtg gtgttgtcgg ggaaatcatc gtcctttcct tggctgctcg cctgtgttgc
     7861 cacctggatt ctgcgcggga cgtccttctg ctacgtccct tcggccctca atccagcgga
     7921 ccttccttcc cgcggcctgc tgccggctct gcggcctctt ccgcgtcttc gccttcgccc
     7981 tcagacgagt cggatctccc tttgggccgc ctccccgcgt cgactttaag accaatgact
     8041 tacaaggcag ctgtagatct tagccacttt ttaaaagaaa aggggggact ggaagggcta
     8101 attcactccc aacgaagaca agat
//
