# Supplementary material for: Engineered CRISPR-Cas12a for higher-order combinatorial chromatin perturbations
Source: Nat Biotechnol. 2024 May 17;43(3):369–83. doi: 10.1038/s41587-024-02224-0 (PMC11919711; doi:10.1038/s41587-024-02224-0)
Supplement: Supplementary file 6 — Annotated sequences for plasmids and Illumina sequencing library prep amplicons. [file 41587_2024_2224_MOESM6_ESM.zip › Supplementary_Data_2/gCH198.gb]

LOCUS       gCH198        8499 bp DNA     circular SYN 21-FEB-2024
DEFINITION  synthetic circular DNA
ACCESSION   .
VERSION     .
KEYWORDS    .
SOURCE      synthetic DNA construct
  ORGANISM  synthetic DNA construct
REFERENCE   1  (bases 1 to 8499)
  AUTHORS   Chris Hsiung
  TITLE     Direct Submission
  JOURNAL   Exported Feb 21, 2024 from SnapGene 7.1.1
            https://www.snapgene.com
FEATURES             Location/Qualifiers
     source          1..8499
                     /mol_type="other DNA"
                     /organism="synthetic DNA construct"
     primer_bind     complement(30..49)
                     /label=oCH390
     promoter        50..294
                     /label=hU6
                     /note="hU6 Human U6 Promoter"
                     /note="Human U6 Promoter"
     promoter        50..290
                     /label=U6 promoter
                     /note="RNA polymerase III promoter for human U6 snRNA"
     primer_bind     complement(281..318)
                     /label=416
     primer_bind     complement(282..318)
                     /label=oNS420
     primer_bind     complement(287..318)
                     /label=oCH254
     misc_binding    295..299
                     /label=filler (1,885 bp)
                     /note="filler (1,885 bp)"
                     /note="Filler (digest with BsmBI to replace filler 
                     withsgRNA oligos)"
     primer_bind     299..318
                     /label=oCH309
     primer_bind     complement(299..318)
                     /label=oCH310
     misc_feature    299
                     /label=+1
     misc_feature    300..318
                     /label=As_DR
                     /note="As_DR from pRG212"
     primer_bind     315..448
                     /label=oNS88
     primer_bind     complement(319..452)
                     /label=oNS89
     misc_feature    319..341
                     /label=CD55-4
     misc_feature    342..360
                     /label=AsDR1
     misc_feature    361..383
                     /label=B2M-1
     misc_feature    384..402
                     /label=As_DR16
     misc_feature    403..425
                     /label=B2M-3
     misc_feature    426..444
                     /label=DR_NS1
     misc_feature    445..467
                     /label=CLTA-4
     primer_bind     449..585
                     /label=oNS94
     primer_bind     complement(453..589)
                     /label=oNS95
     misc_feature    468..486
                     /label=As_DR4
     misc_feature    487..509
                     /label=FOLH-1
     misc_feature    510..528
                     /label=DR_NS2
     misc_feature    529..551
                     /label=CD151-3
     misc_feature    552..570
                     /label=As_DR17
     misc_feature    571..593
                     /label=HBG-3
     primer_bind     586..719
                     /label=oNS91
     primer_bind     complement(590..723)
                     /label=oNS90
     misc_feature    594..612
                     /label=As_DR18
     misc_feature    613..635
                     /label=KIT-2
     misc_feature    636..654
                     /label=As_DR10
     misc_feature    655..677
                     /label=KIT-3
     primer_bind     677..763
                     /label=oCH309
     primer_bind     complement(677..763)
                     /label=oCH310
     misc_feature    678..696
                     /label=AsDR3
     misc_feature    697..719
                     /label=CD81-1
     primer_bind     720..777
                     /label=oCH316
     primer_bind     720..763
                     /label=oCH215
     primer_bind     complement(720..763)
                     /label=oCH216
     primer_bind     complement(720..744)
                     /label=oCH315
     misc_feature    720..738
                     /label=As_DR8
     primer_bind     complement(720..735)
                     /label=oCH213
     primer_bind     734..773
                     /label=oCH390
     LTR             774..973
                     /label=3' LTR
                     /note="3' LTR"
                     /note="3' LTR SIN"
     LTR             792..972
                     /label=5' LTR (truncated)
                     /note="truncated 5' long terminal repeat (LTR) from HIV-1"
     polyA_signal    1050..1180
                     /label=SV40 polyA
                     /note="SV40 polyA"
     polyA_signal    1050..1171
                     /label=SV40 poly(A) signal
                     /note="SV40 polyadenylation signal"
     rep_origin      1211..1346
                     /label=SV40 ori
                     /note="SV40 origin of replication"
     promoter        complement(1367..1385)
                     /label=T7 promoter
                     /note="promoter for bacteriophage T7 RNA polymerase"
     primer_bind     complement(1395..1411)
                     /label=M13 fwd
                     /note="common sequencing primer, one of multiple similar 
                     variants"
     rep_origin      1553..2008
                     /direction=RIGHT
                     /label=f1 ori
                     /note="f1 bacteriophage origin of replication; arrow 
                     indicates direction of (+) strand synthesis"
     promoter        2034..2138
                     /gene="bla"
                     /label=AmpR promoter
     CDS             join(2139..2207,2208..2999)
                     /codon_start=1
                     /gene="bla"
                     /product="beta-lactamase"
                     /label=AmpR
                     /note="confers resistance to ampicillin, carbenicillin, and
                     related antibiotics"
                     /translation="MSIQHFRVALIPFFAAFCLPVFAHPETLVKVKDAEDQLGARVGYI
                     ELDLNSGKILESFRPEERFPMMSTFKVLLCGAVLSRIDAGQEQLGRRIHYSQNDLVEYS
                     PVTEKHLTDGMTVRELCSAAITMSDNTAANLLLTTIGGPKELTAFLHNMGDHVTRLDRW
                     EPELNEAIPNDERDTTMPVAMATTLRKLLTGELLTLASRQQLIDWMEADKVAGPLLRSA
                     LPAGWFIADKSGAGERGSRGIIAALGPDGKPSRIVVIYTTGSQATMDERNRQIAEIGAS
                     LIKHW"
     CDS             2328..3134
                     /label=AmpR
                     /note="AmpR"
     rep_origin      3170..3758
                     /direction=RIGHT
                     /label=ori
                     /note="high-copy-number ColE1/pMB1/pBR322/pUC origin of 
                     replication"
     rep_origin      complement(3260..3875)
                     /direction=LEFT
                     /label=pUC Ori
                     /note="pUC Ori"
     protein_bind    4046..4067
                     /label=CAP binding site
                     /bound_moiety="E. coli catabolite activator protein"
                     /note="CAP binding activates transcription in the presence 
                     of cAMP."
     promoter        join(4082..4087,4088..4105,4106..4112)
                     /label=lac promoter
                     /note="promoter for the E. coli lac operon"
     protein_bind    4120..4136
                     /label=lac operator
                     /bound_moiety="lac repressor encoded by lacI"
                     /note="The lac repressor binds to the lac operator to 
                     inhibit transcription in E. coli. This inhibition can be 
                     relieved by adding lactose or 
                     isopropyl-beta-D-thiogalactopyranoside (IPTG)."
     primer_bind     4144..4160
                     /label=M13 rev
                     /note="common sequencing primer, one of multiple similar 
                     variants"
     promoter        4181..4199
                     /label=T3 promoter
                     /note="promoter for bacteriophage T3 RNA polymerase"
     LTR             4223..4635
                     /label=5' LTR
                     /note="5' LTR"
                     /note="RSV/5'LTR"
     promoter        4227..4453
                     /label=RSV promoter
                     /note="Rous sarcoma virus enhancer/promoter"
     LTR             4454..4634
                     /label=5' LTR (truncated)
                     /note="truncated 5' long terminal repeat (LTR) from HIV-1"
     misc_feature    4681..4806
                     /label=HIV-1 Psi
                     /note="packaging signal of human immunodeficiency virus 
                     type 1"
     misc_feature    4686..4823
                     /label=psi
                     /note="psi"
     misc_feature    4790..5154
                     /label=gag
                     /note="gag"
     misc_feature    5299..5532
                     /label=RRE
                     /note="The Rev response element (RRE) of HIV-1 allows for 
                     Rev-dependent mRNA export from the nucleus to the 
                     cytoplasm."
     misc_feature    5300..5541
                     /label=RRE
                     /note="RRE"
     CDS             5717..5761
                     /codon_start=1
                     /product="antigenic peptide corresponding to amino acids 
                     655 to 669 of the HIV envelope protein gp41 (Lutje Hulsik 
                     et al., 2013)"
                     /label=gp41 peptide
                     /note="recognized by the 2H10 single-chain llama nanobody"
                     /translation="KNEQELLELDKWASL"
     misc_feature    5942..6059
                     /label=cPPT
                     /note="cPPT"
     misc_feature    6111..6112
                     /label=origin
                     /note="origin"
     promoter        6118..6368
                     /label=EFS
                     /note="EFS"
     promoter        6143..6354
                     /label=EF-1-alpha core promoter
                     /note="core promoter for human elongation factor 
                     EF-1-alpha"
     primer_bind     6374..6406
                     /label=oCH313
     regulatory      6374..6383
                     /label=Kozak sequence
                     /note="vertebrate consensus sequence for strong initiation 
                     of translation (Kozak, 1987)"
                     /regulatory_class="other"
     CDS             6383..6406
                     /codon_start=1
                     /product="FLAG(R) epitope tag, followed by an enterokinase 
                     cleavage site"
                     /label=FLAG
                     /translation="DYKDDDDK"
     CDS             6407..7123
                     /codon_start=1
                     /label=GFP
                     /note="GFP"
                     /translation="MVSKGEELFTGVVPILVELDGDVNGHKFSVSGEGEGDATYGKLTL
                     KFICTTGKLPVPWPTLVTTLTYGVQCFSRYPDHMKQHDFFKSAMPEGYVQERTIFFKDD
                     GNYKTRAEVKFEGDTLVNRIELKGIDFKEDGNILGHKLEYNYNSHNVYIMADKQKNGIK
                     VNFKIRHNIEDGSVQLADHYQQNTPIGDGPVLLPDNHYLSTQSALSKDPNEKRDHMVLL
                     EFVTAAGITLGMDELYK"
     misc_feature    7124..7189
                     /label=P2A
                     /note="P2A"
     CDS             7133..7189
                     /codon_start=1
                     /product="2A peptide from porcine teschovirus-1 
                     polyprotein"
                     /label=P2A
                     /note="Eukaryotic ribosomes fail to insert a peptide bond 
                     between the Gly and Pro residues, yielding separate 
                     polypeptides."
                     /translation="ATNFSLLKQAGDVEENPGP"
     primer_bind     7154..7213
                     /label=oCH361
     primer_bind     complement(7166..7225)
                     /label=oCH363
     primer_bind     7188..7213
                     /label=oCH313
     CDS             7190..7789
                     /codon_start=1
                     /gene="pac from Streptomyces alboniger"
                     /product="puromycin N-acetyltransferase"
                     /label=PuroR
                     /note="confers resistance to puromycin"
                     /translation="MTEYKPTVRLATRDDVPRAVRTLAAAFADYPATRHTVDPDRHIER
                     VTELQELFLTRVGLDIGKVWVADDGAAVAVWTTPESVEAGAVFAEIGPRMAELSGSRLA
                     AQQQMEGLLAPHRPKEPAWFLATVGVSPDHQGKGLGSAVVLPGVEAAERAGVPAFLETS
                     APRNLPFYERLGFTVTADVEVPEGPRTWCMTRKPGA"
     CDS             7190..7786
                     /label=PuroR
     CDS             7190..7786
                     /codon_start=1
                     /gene="pac from Streptomyces alboniger"
                     /product="puromycin N-acetyltransferase"
                     /label=PuroR
                     /note="confers resistance to puromycin"
                     /translation="MTEYKPTVRLATRDDVPRAVRTLAAAFADYPATRHTVDPDRHIER
                     VTELQELFLTRVGLDIGKVWVADDGAAVAVWTTPESVEAGAVFAEIGPRMAELSGSRLA
                     AQQQMEGLLAPHRPKEPAWFLATVGVSPDHQGKGLGSAVVLPGVEAAERAGVPAFLETS
                     APRNLPFYERLGFTVTADVEVPEGPRTWCMTRKPGA"
     CDS             7190..7193
                     /codon_start=1
                     /label=Neo
                     /note="Neo"
                     /translation="M"
     primer_bind     7431..7450
                     /label=oJR221
     misc_feature    7576..7581
                     /label=BsmBI to eliminate 2
     primer_bind     7753..7812
                     /label=oCH364
     primer_bind     complement(7768..7826)
                     /label=oCH362
     CDS             7786..7789
                     /codon_start=1
                     /label=Neo
                     /note="Neo"
                     /translation=""
     primer_bind     7789..7816
                     /label=oCH312
     primer_bind     complement(7791..7812)
                     /label=oCH185
     misc_RNA        7805..8393
                     /label=WPRE
                     /note="WPRE"
     misc_feature    7805..8393
                     /label=WPRE
                     /note="woodchuck hepatitis virus posttranscriptional 
                     regulatory element"
     primer_bind     8165..8184
                     /label=gRNA validation primer 5'-TTGGGCACTGACAATTCCGT-3'
                     /note="gRNA validation primer 5'-TTGGGCACTGACAATTCCGT-3'"
     primer_bind     8204..8214
                     /label=oNS420
     CDS             complement(8276..8287)
                     /codon_start=1
                     /product="Factor Xa recognition and cleavage site"
                     /label=Factor Xa site
                     /translation="IEGR"
     LTR             8464..8499
                     /label=3' LTR
                     /note="3' LTR"
                     /note="3' LTR SIN"
ORIGIN
        1 ttcaccatta tcgtttcaga cccacctccc aaccccgagg ggacccagag agggcctatt
       61 tcccatgatt ccttcatatt tgcatatacg atacaaggct gttagagaga taattagaat
      121 taatttgact gtaaacacaa agatattagt acaaaatacg tgacgtagaa agtaataatt
      181 tcttgggtag tttgcagttt taaaattatg ttttaaaatg gactatcata tgcttaccgt
      241 aacttgaaag tatttcgatt tcttggcttt atatatcttg tggaaaggac gaaacaccga
      301 atttctactc ttgtagatac tggtattgcg gagccacgag gaatttctac tgtcgtagat
      361 atataagtgg aggcgtcgcg ctgaattcct actattgtag gtaggaatgc ccgccagcgc
      421 gacgcaattc ctcctcttgg aggtggctct gcaacaccgc ctagaccaat ttctactatt
      481 gtagatgctc cagacctggg gtccagttta attcctccta taggaggtcg ggaggccgca
      541 cccaccgcct gaatttctcc tataggagat ttcttcatcc ctagccagcc gccaattcct
      601 actctagtag gttctgcgtt ctgctcctac tgcttaattc ctactctcgt aggtagctct
      661 cgcccaagtg cagcgagaat ttctactcta gtagatggcg cgacccccag gaaggtctca
      721 atttctcctc taggagattt tttttaagct tggcgtaact agatcttgag acactgcttt
      781 ttgcttgtac tgggtctctc ttgttagacc agatctgagc ctgggagctc tctggctaac
      841 tagggaaccc actgcttaag cctcaataaa gcttgccttg agtgcttcaa gtagtgtgtg
      901 cccgtctgtt gtgtgactct ggtaactaga gatccctcag acccttttag tcagtgtgga
      961 aaatctctag cagtacgtat agtagttcat gtcatcttat tattcagtat ttataacttg
     1021 caaagaaatg aatatcagag agtgagagga acttgtttat tgcagcttat aatggttaca
     1081 aataaagcaa tagcatcaca aatttcacaa ataaagcatt tttttcactg cattctagtt
     1141 gtggtttgtc caaactcatc aatgtatctt atcatgtctg gctctagcta tcccgcccct
     1201 aactccgccc atcccgcccc taactccgcc cagttccgcc cattctccgc cccatggctg
     1261 actaattttt tttatttatg cagaggccga ggccgcctcg gcctctgagc tattccagaa
     1321 gtagtgagga ggcttttttg gaggcctagg gacgtaccca attcgcccta tagtgagtcg
     1381 tattacgcgc gctcactggc cgtcgtttta caacgtcgtg actgggaaaa ccctggcgtt
     1441 acccaactta atcgccttgc agcacatccc cctttcgcca gctggcgtaa tagcgaagag
     1501 gcccgcaccg atcgcccttc ccaacagttg cgcagcctga atggcgaatg ggnnnnnnnn
     1561 nnnnnnnnnn nnnnnnnnnn nnnnnnnnnn nnnnnnnnnn nnnnnnnnnn nnnnnnnnnn
     1621 nnnnnnnnnn nnnnnnnnnn nnnnnnnnnn nnnnnnnnnn nnnnnnnnnn nnnnnncnnn
     1681 nnnnnnnnnn nnnnnnnnnn nnnnnnnnnn nnnnnnnnnn nnnnnnnnnn nnnnnnnnnn
     1741 nnnnnnnnnn nnnnnnnnnn nnnnnnnnan nnnnnnnnnn nnnnnnnnnn nnnnnnnnnn
     1801 nnnnnnnnnn nnnnnnnncc tttgacgttg gagtccacgt tctttaatag tggactcttg
     1861 ttccaaactg gaacaacact caaccctatc tcggtctatt cttttgattt ataagggatt
     1921 ttgccgattt cggcctattg gttaaaaaat gagctgattt aacaaaaatt taacgcgaat
     1981 tttaacaaaa tattaacgct tacaatttag gtggcacttt tcggggaaat gtgcgcggaa
     2041 cccctatttg tttatttttc taaatacatt caaatatgta tccgctcatg agacaataac
     2101 cctgataaat gcttcaataa tattgaaaaa ggaagagtat gagtattcaa catttccgtg
     2161 tcgcccttat tccctttttt gcggcatttt gccttcctgt ttttgctcac ccagaaacgc
     2221 tggtgaaagt aaaagatgct gaagatcagt tgggtgcacg agtgggttac atcgaactgg
     2281 atctcaacag cggtaagatc cttgagagtt ttcgccccga agaacgtttt ccaatgatga
     2341 gcacttttaa agttctgcta tgtggcgcgg tattatcccg tattgacgcc gggcaagagc
     2401 aactcggtcg ccgcatacac tattctcaga atgacttggt tgagtactca ccagtcacag
     2461 aaaagcatct tacggatggc atgacagtaa gagaattatg cagtgctgcc ataaccatga
     2521 gtgataacac tgcggccaac ttacttctga caacgatcgg aggaccgaag gagctaaccg
     2581 cttttttgca caacatgggg gatcatgtaa ctcgccttga tcgttgggaa ccggagctga
     2641 atgaagccat accaaacgac gagcgtgaca ccacgatgcc tgtagcaatg gcaacaacgt
     2701 tgcgcaaact attaactggc gaactactta ctctagcttc ccggcaacaa ttaatagact
     2761 ggatggaggc ggataaagtt gcaggaccac ttctgcgctc ggcccttccg gctggctggt
     2821 ttattgctga taaatctgga gccggtgagc gtgggtctcg cggtatcatt gcagcactgg
     2881 ggccagatgg taagccctcc cgtatcgtag ttatctacac gacggggagt caggcaacta
     2941 tggatgaacg aaatagacag atcgctgaga taggtgcctc actgattaag cattggtaac
     3001 tgtcagacca agtttactca tatatacttt agattgattt aaaacttcat ttttaattta
     3061 aaaggatcta ggtgaagatc ctttttgata atctcatgac caaaatccct taacgtgagt
     3121 tttcgttcca ctgagcgtca gaccccgtag aaaagatcaa aggatcttct tgagatcctt
     3181 tttttctgcg cgtaatctgc tgcttgcaaa caaaaaaacc accgctacca gcggtggttt
     3241 gtttgccgga tcaagagcta ccaactcttt ttccgaaggt aactggcttc agcagagcgc
     3301 agataccaaa tactgttctt ctagtgtagc cgtagttagg ccaccacttc aagaactctg
     3361 tagcaccgcc tacatacctc gctctgctaa tcctgttacc agtggctgct gccagtggcg
     3421 ataagtcgtg tcttaccggg ttggactcaa gacgatagtt accggataag gcgcagcggt
     3481 cgggctgaac ggggggttcg tgcacacagc ccagcttgga gcgaacgacc tacaccgaac
     3541 tgagatacct acagcgtgag ctatgagaaa gcgccacgct tcccgaaggg agaaaggcgg
     3601 acaggtatcc ggtaagcggc agggtcggaa caggagagcg cacgagggag cttccagggg
     3661 gaaacgcctg gtatctttat agtcctgtcg ggtttcgcca cctctgactt gagcgtcgat
     3721 ttttgtgatg ctcgtcaggg gggcggagcc tatggaaaaa cgccagcaac gcggcctttt
     3781 tacggttcct ggccttttgc tggccttttg ctcacatgtt ctttcctgcg ttatcccctg
     3841 attctgtgga taaccgtatt accgcctttg agtgagctga taccgctcgc cgcagccgaa
     3901 cgaccgagcg cagcgagtca gtgagcgagg aagcggaaga gcgcccaata cgcaaaccgc
     3961 ctctccccgc gcgttggccg attcattaat gcagctggca cgacaggttt cccgactgga
     4021 aagcgggcag tgagcgcaac gcaattaatg tgagttagct cactcattag gcaccccagg
     4081 ctttacactt tatgcttccg gctcgtatgt tgtgtggaat tgtgagcgga taacaatttc
     4141 acacaggaaa cagctatgac catgattacg ccaagcgcgc aattaaccct cactaaaggg
     4201 aacaaaagct ggagctgcaa gcttaatgta gtcttatgca atactcttgt agtcttgcaa
     4261 catggtaacg atgagttagc aacatgcctt acaaggagag aaaaagcacc gtgcatgccg
     4321 attggtggaa gtaaggtggt acgatcgtgc cttattagga aggcaacaga cgggtctgac
     4381 atggattgga cgaaccactg aattgccgca ttgcagagat attgtattta agtgcctagc
     4441 tcgatacata aacgggtctc tctggttaga ccagatctga gcctgggagc tctctggcta
     4501 actagggaac ccactgctta agcctcaata aagcttgcct tgagtgcttc aagtagtgtg
     4561 tgcccgtctg ttgtgtgact ctggtaacta gagatccctc agaccctttt agtcagtgtg
     4621 gaaaatctct agcagtggcg cccgaacagg gacttgaaag cgaaagggaa accagaggag
     4681 ctctctcgac gcaggactcg gcttgctgaa gcgcgcacgg caagaggcga ggggcggcga
     4741 ctggtgagta cgccaaaaat tttgactagc ggaggctaga aggagagaga tgggtgcgag
     4801 agcgtcagta ttaagcgggg gagaattaga tcgcgatggg aaaaaattcg gttaaggcca
     4861 gggggaaaga aaaaatataa attaaaacat atagtatggg caagcaggga gctagaacga
     4921 ttcgcagtta atcctggcct gttagaaaca tcagaaggct gtagacaaat actgggacag
     4981 ctacaaccat cccttcagac aggatcagaa gaacttagat cattatataa tacagtagca
     5041 accctctatt gtgtgcatca aaggatagag ataaaagaca ccaaggaagc tttagacaag
     5101 atagaggaag agcaaaacaa aagtaagacc accgcacagc aagcggccgc tgatcttcag
     5161 acctggagga ggagatatga gggacaattg gagaagtgaa ttatataaat ataaagtagt
     5221 aaaaattgaa ccattaggag tagcacccac caaggcaaag agaagagtgg tgcagagaga
     5281 aaaaagagca gtgggaatag gagctttgtt ccttgggttc ttgggagcag caggaagcac
     5341 tatgggcgca gcgtcaatga cgctgacggt acaggccaga caattattgt ctggtatagt
     5401 gcagcagcag aacaatttgc tgagggctat tgaggcgcaa cagcatctgt tgcaactcac
     5461 agtctggggc atcaagcagc tccaggcaag aatcctggct gtggaaagat acctaaagga
     5521 tcaacagctc ctggggattt ggggttgctc tggaaaactc atttgcacca ctgctgtgcc
     5581 ttggaatgct agttggagta ataaatctct ggaacagatt tggaatcaca cgacctggat
     5641 ggagtgggac agagaaatta acaattacac aagcttaata cactccttaa ttgaagaatc
     5701 gcaaaaccag caagaaaaga atgaacaaga attattggaa ttagataaat gggcaagttt
     5761 gtggaattgg tttaacataa caaattggct gtggtatata aaattattca taatgatagt
     5821 aggaggcttg gtaggtttaa gaatagtttt tgctgtactt tctatagtga atagagttag
     5881 gcagggatat tcaccattat cgtttcagaa tcttgagaca aatggcagta ttcatccaca
     5941 attttaaaag aaaagggggg attggggggt acagtgcagg ggaaagaata gtagacataa
     6001 tagcaacaga catacaaact aaagaattac aaaaacaaat tacaaaaatt caaaattttc
     6061 gggtttatta cagggacagc agagatccac tttggcgccg gctcgagggg gcccgggtcg
     6121 agtggctccg gtgcccgtca gtgggcagag cgcacatcgc ccacagtccc cgagaagttg
     6181 gggggagggg tcggcaattg aaccggtgcc tagagaaggt ggcgcggggt aaactgggaa
     6241 agtgatgtcg tgtactggct ccgccttttt cccgagggtg ggggagaacc gtatataagt
     6301 gcagtagtcg ccgtgaacgt tctttttcgc aacgggtttg ccgccagaac acaggtgtcg
     6361 tgacgcggga tccgccacca tggattacaa agacgatgac gataagatgg tgagcaaggg
     6421 cgaggagctg ttcaccgggg tggtgcccat cctggtcgag ctggacggcg acgtaaacgg
     6481 ccacaagttc agcgtgtccg gcgagggcga gggcgatgcc acctacggca agctgaccct
     6541 gaagttcatc tgcaccaccg gcaagctgcc cgtgccctgg cccaccctcg tgaccaccct
     6601 gacctacggc gtgcagtgct tcagccgcta ccccgaccac atgaagcagc acgacttctt
     6661 caagtccgcc atgcccgaag gctacgtcca ggagcgcacc atcttcttca aggacgacgg
     6721 caactacaag acccgcgccg aggtgaagtt cgagggcgac accctggtga accgcatcga
     6781 gctgaagggc atcgacttca aggaggacgg caacatcctg gggcacaagc tggagtacaa
     6841 ctacaacagc cacaacgtct atatcatggc cgacaagcag aagaacggca tcaaggtgaa
     6901 cttcaagatc cgccacaaca tcgaggacgg cagcgtgcag ctcgccgacc actaccagca
     6961 gaacaccccc atcggcgacg gccccgtgct gctgcccgac aaccactacc tgagcaccca
     7021 gtccgccctg agcaaagacc ccaacgagaa gcgcgatcac atggtcctgc tggagttcgt
     7081 gaccgccgcc gggatcactc tcggcatgga cgagctgtac aagggcagcg gcgccaccaa
     7141 cttcagcctg ctgaagcagg ccggcgacgt ggaggagaac cccggcccca tgaccgagta
     7201 caagcccacg gtgcgcctcg ccacccgcga cgacgtcccc cgggccgtac gcaccctcgc
     7261 cgccgcgttc gccgactacc ccgccacgcg ccacaccgtc gacccggacc gccacatcga
     7321 gcgggtcacc gagctgcaag aactcttcct cacgcgcgtc gggctcgaca tcggcaaggt
     7381 gtgggtcgcg gacgacggcg ccgcggtggc ggtctggacc acgccggaga gcgtcgaagc
     7441 gggggcggtg ttcgccgaga tcggcccgcg catggccgag ttgagcggtt cccggctggc
     7501 cgcgcagcaa cagatggaag gcctcctggc gccgcaccgg cccaaggagc ccgcgtggtt
     7561 cctggccacc gtcggcgtgt cgcccgacca ccagggcaag ggtctgggca gcgccgtcgt
     7621 gctccccgga gtggaggcgg ccgagcgcgc cggggtgccc gccttcctgg agacctccgc
     7681 gccccgcaac ctccccttct acgagcggct cggcttcacc gtcaccgccg acgtcgaggt
     7741 gcccgaagga ccgcgcacct ggtgcatgac ccgcaagccc ggtgcctgaa cgcgttaagt
     7801 cgacaatcaa cctctggatt acaaaatttg tgaaagattg actggtattc ttaactatgt
     7861 tgctcctttt acgctatgtg gatacgctgc tttaatgcct ttgtatcatg ctattgcttc
     7921 ccgtatggct ttcattttct cctccttgta taaatcctgg ttgctgtctc tttatgagga
     7981 gttgtggccc gttgtcaggc aacgtggcgt ggtgtgcact gtgtttgctg acgcaacccc
     8041 cactggttgg ggcattgcca ccacctgtca gctcctttcc gggactttcg ctttccccct
     8101 ccctattgcc acggcggaac tcatcgccgc ctgccttgcc cgctgctgga caggggctcg
     8161 gctgttgggc actgacaatt ccgtggtgtt gtcggggaaa tcatcgtcct ttccttggct
     8221 gctcgcctgt gttgccacct ggattctgcg cgggacgtcc ttctgctacg tcccttcggc
     8281 cctcaatcca gcggaccttc cttcccgcgg cctgctgccg gctctgcggc ctcttccgcg
     8341 tcttcgcctt cgccctcaga cgagtcggat ctccctttgg gccgcctccc cgcgtcgact
     8401 ttaagaccaa tgacttacaa ggcagctgta gatcttagcc actttttaaa agaaaagggg
     8461 ggactggaag ggctaattca ctcccaacga agacaagat
//
