# Supplementary material for: Engineered CRISPR-Cas12a for higher-order combinatorial chromatin perturbations
Source: Nat Biotechnol. 2024 May 17;43(3):369–83. doi: 10.1038/s41587-024-02224-0 (PMC11919711; doi:10.1038/s41587-024-02224-0)
Supplement: Supplementary file 6 — Annotated sequences for plasmids and Illumina sequencing library prep amplicons. [file 41587_2024_2224_MOESM6_ESM.zip › Supplementary_Data_2/gCH27.gb]

LOCUS       pRG212        8316 bp DNA     circular UNA 21-FEB-2024
DEFINITION  Concatenation of 4 sequences.
ACCESSION   urn.local...b-6pix0yf
VERSION     .
KEYWORDS    .
SOURCE      natural DNA sequence
  ORGANISM  unspecified
REFERENCE   1  (bases 1 to 8316)
  AUTHORS   .
  TITLE     Direct Submission
  JOURNAL   Exported Feb 21, 2024 from SnapGene 7.1.1
            https://www.snapgene.com
COMMENT     Sequence Label: pRG212
FEATURES             Location/Qualifiers
     source          1..8316
                     /mol_type="genomic DNA"
                     /organism="unspecified"
     source          5740..7606
                     /mol_type="genomic DNA"
                     /organism="unspecified"
     promoter        50..294
                     /label=hU6
                     /note="hU6 Human U6 Promoter"
                     /note="Human U6 Promoter"
     misc_binding    295..299
                     /label=filler (1,885 bp)
                     /note="filler (1,885 bp)"
                     /note="Filler (digest with BsmBI to replace filler 
                     withsgRNA oligos)"
     misc_feature    299
                     /label=+1
     misc_feature    300..318
                     /label=As_DR
                     /note="As_DR"
     misc_feature    319..341
                     /label=CD55-4
     misc_feature    342..360
                     /label=As_DR
                     /note="As_DR"
     LTR             396..595
                     /label=3' LTR
                     /note="3' LTR"
                     /note="3' LTR SIN"
     polyA_signal    672..802
                     /label=SV40 polyA
                     /note="SV40 polyA"
     CDS             1950..2756
                     /label=AmpR
                     /note="AmpR"
     rep_origin      complement(2882..3497)
                     /direction=LEFT
                     /label=pUC Ori
                     /note="pUC Ori"
     LTR             3845..4257
                     /label=5' LTR
                     /note="5' LTR"
                     /note="RSV/5'LTR"
     misc_feature    4308..4445
                     /label=psi
                     /note="psi"
     misc_feature    4412..4776
                     /label=gag
                     /note="gag"
     misc_feature    4922..5163
                     /label=RRE
                     /note="RRE"
     misc_feature    5564..5681
                     /label=cPPT
                     /note="cPPT"
     misc_feature    5733..5734
                     /label=origin
                     /note="origin"
     promoter        5740..5990
                     /label=EFS
                     /note="EFS"
     CDS             6029..6745
                     /codon_start=1
                     /label=GFP
                     /note="GFP"
                     /translation="MVSKGEELFTGVVPILVELDGDVNGHKFSVSGEGEGDATYGKLTL
                     KFICTTGKLPVPWPTLVTTLTYGVQCFSRYPDHMKQHDFFKSAMPEGYVQERTIFFKDD
                     GNYKTRAEVKFEGDTLVNRIELKGIDFKEDGNILGHKLEYNYNSHNVYIMADKQKNGIK
                     VNFKIRHNIEDGSVQLADHYQQNTPIGDGPVLLPDNHYLSTQSALSKDPNEKRDHMVLL
                     EFVTAAGITLGMDELYK"
     misc_feature    6746..6811
                     /label=P2A
                     /note="P2A"
     CDS             6812..7606
                     /codon_start=1
                     /label=Neo
                     /note="Neo"
                     /translation="MIEQDGLHAGSPAAWVERLFGYDWAQQTIGCSDAAVFRLSAQGRP
                     VLFVKTDLSGALNELQDEAARLSWLATTGVPCAAVLDVVTEAGRDWLLLGEVPGQDLLS
                     SHLAPAEKVSIMADAMRRLHTLDPATCPFDHQAKHRIERARTRMEAGLVDQDDLDEEHQ
                     GLAPAELFARLKARMPDGEDLVVTHGDACLPNIMVENGRFSGFIDCGRLGVADRYQDIA
                     LATRDIAEELGGEWADRFLVLYGIAAPDSQRIAFYRLLDEFF"
     misc_RNA        7622..8210
                     /label=WPRE
                     /note="WPRE"
     primer_bind     7982..8001
                     /label=gRNA validation primer 5'-TTGGGCACTGACAATTCCGT-3'
                     /note="gRNA validation primer 5'-TTGGGCACTGACAATTCCGT-3'"
     LTR             8281..8316
                     /label=3' LTR
                     /note="3' LTR"
                     /note="3' LTR SIN"
ORIGIN
        1 ttcaccatta tcgtttcaga cccacctccc aaccccgagg ggacccagag agggcctatt
       61 tcccatgatt ccttcatatt tgcatatacg atacaaggct gttagagaga taattagaat
      121 taatttgact gtaaacacaa agatattagt acaaaatacg tgacgtagaa agtaataatt
      181 tcttgggtag tttgcagttt taaaattatg ttttaaaatg gactatcata tgcttaccgt
      241 aacttgaaag tatttcgatt tcttggcttt atatatcttg tggaaaggac gaaacaccga
      301 atttctactc ttgtagatac tggtattgcg gagccacgag gaatttctac tcttgtagat
      361 tttttttaag cttggcgtaa ctagatcttg agacactgct ttttgcttgt actgggtctc
      421 tcttgttaga ccagatctga gcctgggagc tctctggcta actagggaac ccactgctta
      481 agcctcaata aagcttgcct tgagtgcttc aagtagtgtg tgcccgtctg ttgtgtgact
      541 ctggtaacta gagatccctc agaccctttt agtcagtgtg gaaaatctct agcagtacgt
      601 atagtagttc atgtcatctt attattcagt atttataact tgcaaagaaa tgaatatcag
      661 agagtgagag gaacttgttt attgcagctt ataatggtta caaataaagc aatagcatca
      721 caaatttcac aaataaagca tttttttcac tgcattctag ttgtggtttg tccaaactca
      781 tcaatgtatc ttatcatgtc tggctctagc tatcccgccc ctaactccgc ccatcccgcc
      841 cctaactccg cccagttccg cccattctcc gccccatggc tgactaattt tttttattta
      901 tgcagaggcc gaggccgcct cggcctctga gctattccag aagtagtgag gaggcttttt
      961 tggaggccta gggacgtacc caattcgccc tatagtgagt cgtattacgc gcgctcactg
     1021 gccgtcgttt tacaacgtcg tgactgggaa aaccctggcg ttacccaact taatcgcctt
     1081 gcagcacatc cccctttcgc cagctggcgt aatagcgaag aggcccgcac cgatcgccct
     1141 tcccaacagt tgcgcagcct gaatggcgaa tgggnnnnnn nnnnnnnnnn nnnnnnnnnn
     1201 nnnnnnnnnn nnnnnnnnnn nnnnnnnnnn nnnnnnnnnn nnnnnnnnnn nnnnnnnnnn
     1261 nnnnnnnnnn nnnnnnnnnn nnnnnnnnnn nnnnnnnncn nnnnnnnnnn nnnnnnnnnn
     1321 nnnnnnnnnn nnnnnnnnnn nnnnnnnnnn nnnnnnnnnn nnnnnnnnnn nnnnnnnnnn
     1381 nnnnnnnnnn annnnnnnnn nnnnnnnnnn nnnnnnnnnn nnnnnnnnnn nnnnnnnnnn
     1441 cctttgacgt tggagtccac gttctttaat agtggactct tgttccaaac tggaacaaca
     1501 ctcaacccta tctcggtcta ttcttttgat ttataaggga ttttgccgat ttcggcctat
     1561 tggttaaaaa atgagctgat ttaacaaaaa tttaacgcga attttaacaa aatattaacg
     1621 cttacaattt aggtggcact tttcggggaa atgtgcgcgg aacccctatt tgtttatttt
     1681 tctaaataca ttcaaatatg tatccgctca tgagacaata accctgataa atgcttcaat
     1741 aatattgaaa aaggaagagt atgagtattc aacatttccg tgtcgccctt attccctttt
     1801 ttgcggcatt ttgccttcct gtttttgctc acccagaaac gctggtgaaa gtaaaagatg
     1861 ctgaagatca gttgggtgca cgagtgggtt acatcgaact ggatctcaac agcggtaaga
     1921 tccttgagag ttttcgcccc gaagaacgtt ttccaatgat gagcactttt aaagttctgc
     1981 tatgtggcgc ggtattatcc cgtattgacg ccgggcaaga gcaactcggt cgccgcatac
     2041 actattctca gaatgacttg gttgagtact caccagtcac agaaaagcat cttacggatg
     2101 gcatgacagt aagagaatta tgcagtgctg ccataaccat gagtgataac actgcggcca
     2161 acttacttct gacaacgatc ggaggaccga aggagctaac cgcttttttg cacaacatgg
     2221 gggatcatgt aactcgcctt gatcgttggg aaccggagct gaatgaagcc ataccaaacg
     2281 acgagcgtga caccacgatg cctgtagcaa tggcaacaac gttgcgcaaa ctattaactg
     2341 gcgaactact tactctagct tcccggcaac aattaataga ctggatggag gcggataaag
     2401 ttgcaggacc acttctgcgc tcggcccttc cggctggctg gtttattgct gataaatctg
     2461 gagccggtga gcgtgggtct cgcggtatca ttgcagcact ggggccagat ggtaagccct
     2521 cccgtatcgt agttatctac acgacgggga gtcaggcaac tatggatgaa cgaaatagac
     2581 agatcgctga gataggtgcc tcactgatta agcattggta actgtcagac caagtttact
     2641 catatatact ttagattgat ttaaaacttc atttttaatt taaaaggatc taggtgaaga
     2701 tcctttttga taatctcatg accaaaatcc cttaacgtga gttttcgttc cactgagcgt
     2761 cagaccccgt agaaaagatc aaaggatctt cttgagatcc tttttttctg cgcgtaatct
     2821 gctgcttgca aacaaaaaaa ccaccgctac cagcggtggt ttgtttgccg gatcaagagc
     2881 taccaactct ttttccgaag gtaactggct tcagcagagc gcagatacca aatactgttc
     2941 ttctagtgta gccgtagtta ggccaccact tcaagaactc tgtagcaccg cctacatacc
     3001 tcgctctgct aatcctgtta ccagtggctg ctgccagtgg cgataagtcg tgtcttaccg
     3061 ggttggactc aagacgatag ttaccggata aggcgcagcg gtcgggctga acggggggtt
     3121 cgtgcacaca gcccagcttg gagcgaacga cctacaccga actgagatac ctacagcgtg
     3181 agctatgaga aagcgccacg cttcccgaag ggagaaaggc ggacaggtat ccggtaagcg
     3241 gcagggtcgg aacaggagag cgcacgaggg agcttccagg gggaaacgcc tggtatcttt
     3301 atagtcctgt cgggtttcgc cacctctgac ttgagcgtcg atttttgtga tgctcgtcag
     3361 gggggcggag cctatggaaa aacgccagca acgcggcctt tttacggttc ctggcctttt
     3421 gctggccttt tgctcacatg ttctttcctg cgttatcccc tgattctgtg gataaccgta
     3481 ttaccgcctt tgagtgagct gataccgctc gccgcagccg aacgaccgag cgcagcgagt
     3541 cagtgagcga ggaagcggaa gagcgcccaa tacgcaaacc gcctctcccc gcgcgttggc
     3601 cgattcatta atgcagctgg cacgacaggt ttcccgactg gaaagcgggc agtgagcgca
     3661 acgcaattaa tgtgagttag ctcactcatt aggcacccca ggctttacac tttatgcttc
     3721 cggctcgtat gttgtgtgga attgtgagcg gataacaatt tcacacagga aacagctatg
     3781 accatgatta cgccaagcgc gcaattaacc ctcactaaag ggaacaaaag ctggagctgc
     3841 aagcttaatg tagtcttatg caatactctt gtagtcttgc aacatggtaa cgatgagtta
     3901 gcaacatgcc ttacaaggag agaaaaagca ccgtgcatgc cgattggtgg aagtaaggtg
     3961 gtacgatcgt gccttattag gaaggcaaca gacgggtctg acatggattg gacgaaccac
     4021 tgaattgccg cattgcagag atattgtatt taagtgccta gctcgataca taaacgggtc
     4081 tctctggtta gaccagatct gagcctggga gctctctggc taactaggga acccactgct
     4141 taagcctcaa taaagcttgc cttgagtgct tcaagtagtg tgtgcccgtc tgttgtgtga
     4201 ctctggtaac tagagatccc tcagaccctt ttagtcagtg tggaaaatct ctagcagtgg
     4261 cgcccgaaca gggacttgaa agcgaaaggg aaaccagagg agctctctcg acgcaggact
     4321 cggcttgctg aagcgcgcac ggcaagaggc gaggggcggc gactggtgag tacgccaaaa
     4381 attttgacta gcggaggcta gaaggagaga gatgggtgcg agagcgtcag tattaagcgg
     4441 gggagaatta gatcgcgatg ggaaaaaatt cggttaaggc cagggggaaa gaaaaaatat
     4501 aaattaaaac atatagtatg ggcaagcagg gagctagaac gattcgcagt taatcctggc
     4561 ctgttagaaa catcagaagg ctgtagacaa atactgggac agctacaacc atcccttcag
     4621 acaggatcag aagaacttag atcattatat aatacagtag caaccctcta ttgtgtgcat
     4681 caaaggatag agataaaaga caccaaggaa gctttagaca agatagagga agagcaaaac
     4741 aaaagtaaga ccaccgcaca gcaagcggcc gctgatcttc agacctggag gaggagatat
     4801 gagggacaat tggagaagtg aattatataa atataaagta gtaaaaattg aaccattagg
     4861 agtagcaccc accaaggcaa agagaagagt ggtgcagaga gaaaaaagag cagtgggaat
     4921 aggagctttg ttccttgggt tcttgggagc agcaggaagc actatgggcg cagcgtcaat
     4981 gacgctgacg gtacaggcca gacaattatt gtctggtata gtgcagcagc agaacaattt
     5041 gctgagggct attgaggcgc aacagcatct gttgcaactc acagtctggg gcatcaagca
     5101 gctccaggca agaatcctgg ctgtggaaag atacctaaag gatcaacagc tcctggggat
     5161 ttggggttgc tctggaaaac tcatttgcac cactgctgtg ccttggaatg ctagttggag
     5221 taataaatct ctggaacaga tttggaatca cacgacctgg atggagtggg acagagaaat
     5281 taacaattac acaagcttaa tacactcctt aattgaagaa tcgcaaaacc agcaagaaaa
     5341 gaatgaacaa gaattattgg aattagataa atgggcaagt ttgtggaatt ggtttaacat
     5401 aacaaattgg ctgtggtata taaaattatt cataatgata gtaggaggct tggtaggttt
     5461 aagaatagtt tttgctgtac tttctatagt gaatagagtt aggcagggat attcaccatt
     5521 atcgtttcag aatcttgaga caaatggcag tattcatcca caattttaaa agaaaagggg
     5581 ggattggggg gtacagtgca ggggaaagaa tagtagacat aatagcaaca gacatacaaa
     5641 ctaaagaatt acaaaaacaa attacaaaaa ttcaaaattt tcgggtttat tacagggaca
     5701 gcagagatcc actttggcgc cggctcgagg gggcccgggt cgagtggctc cggtgcccgt
     5761 cagtgggcag agcgcacatc gcccacagtc cccgagaagt tggggggagg ggtcggcaat
     5821 tgaaccggtg cctagagaag gtggcgcggg gtaaactggg aaagtgatgt cgtgtactgg
     5881 ctccgccttt ttcccgaggg tgggggagaa ccgtatataa gtgcagtagt cgccgtgaac
     5941 gttctttttc gcaacgggtt tgccgccaga acacaggtgt cgtgacgcgg gatccgccac
     6001 catggattac aaagacgatg acgataagat ggtgagcaag ggcgaggagc tgttcaccgg
     6061 ggtggtgccc atcctggtcg agctggacgg cgacgtaaac ggccacaagt tcagcgtgtc
     6121 cggcgagggc gagggcgatg ccacctacgg caagctgacc ctgaagttca tctgcaccac
     6181 cggcaagctg cccgtgccct ggcccaccct cgtgaccacc ctgacctacg gcgtgcagtg
     6241 cttcagccgc taccccgacc acatgaagca gcacgacttc ttcaagtccg ccatgcccga
     6301 aggctacgtc caggagcgca ccatcttctt caaggacgac ggcaactaca agacccgcgc
     6361 cgaggtgaag ttcgagggcg acaccctggt gaaccgcatc gagctgaagg gcatcgactt
     6421 caaggaggac ggcaacatcc tggggcacaa gctggagtac aactacaaca gccacaacgt
     6481 ctatatcatg gccgacaagc agaagaacgg catcaaggtg aacttcaaga tccgccacaa
     6541 catcgaggac ggcagcgtgc agctcgccga ccactaccag cagaacaccc ccatcggcga
     6601 cggccccgtg ctgctgcccg acaaccacta cctgagcacc cagtccgccc tgagcaaaga
     6661 ccccaacgag aagcgcgatc acatggtcct gctggagttc gtgaccgccg ccgggatcac
     6721 tctcggcatg gacgagctgt acaagggcag cggcgccacc aacttcagcc tgctgaagca
     6781 ggccggcgac gtggaggaga accccggccc catgattgaa caagatggat tgcacgcagg
     6841 ttctccggcc gcttgggtgg agaggctatt cggctatgac tgggcacaac agacaatcgg
     6901 ctgctctgat gccgccgtgt tccggctgtc agcgcagggg cgcccggttc tttttgtcaa
     6961 gaccgacctg tccggtgccc tgaatgaact gcaagacgag gcagcgcggc tatcgtggct
     7021 ggccacgacg ggcgttcctt gcgcagctgt gctcgacgtt gtcactgaag cgggaaggga
     7081 ctggctgcta ttgggcgaag tgccggggca ggatctcctg tcatctcacc ttgctcctgc
     7141 cgagaaagta tccatcatgg ctgatgcaat gcggcggctg catacgcttg atccggctac
     7201 ctgcccattc gaccaccaag cgaaacatcg catcgagcga gcacgtactc ggatggaagc
     7261 cggtcttgtc gatcaggatg atctggacga agagcatcag gggctcgcgc cagccgaact
     7321 gttcgccagg ctcaaggcgc gcatgcccga cggcgaggat ctcgtcgtga cccatggcga
     7381 tgcctgcttg ccgaatatca tggtggaaaa tggccgcttt tctggattca tcgactgtgg
     7441 ccggctgggt gtggcggacc gctatcagga catagcgttg gctacccgtg atattgctga
     7501 agagcttggc ggcgaatggg ctgaccgctt cctcgtgctt tacggtatcg ccgctcccga
     7561 ttcgcagcgc atcgccttct atcgccttct tgacgagttc ttctgaacgc gttaagtcga
     7621 caatcaacct ctggattaca aaatttgtga aagattgact ggtattctta actatgttgc
     7681 tccttttacg ctatgtggat acgctgcttt aatgcctttg tatcatgcta ttgcttcccg
     7741 tatggctttc attttctcct ccttgtataa atcctggttg ctgtctcttt atgaggagtt
     7801 gtggcccgtt gtcaggcaac gtggcgtggt gtgcactgtg tttgctgacg caacccccac
     7861 tggttggggc attgccacca cctgtcagct cctttccggg actttcgctt tccccctccc
     7921 tattgccacg gcggaactca tcgccgcctg ccttgcccgc tgctggacag gggctcggct
     7981 gttgggcact gacaattccg tggtgttgtc ggggaaatca tcgtcctttc cttggctgct
     8041 cgcctgtgtt gccacctgga ttctgcgcgg gacgtccttc tgctacgtcc cttcggccct
     8101 caatccagcg gaccttcctt cccgcggcct gctgccggct ctgcggcctc ttccgcgtct
     8161 tcgccttcgc cctcagacga gtcggatctc cctttgggcc gcctccccgc gtcgacttta
     8221 agaccaatga cttacaaggc agctgtagat cttagccact ttttaaaaga aaagggggga
     8281 ctggaagggc taattcactc ccaacgaaga caagat
//
