# Supplementary material for: Engineered CRISPR-Cas12a for higher-order combinatorial chromatin perturbations
Source: Nat Biotechnol. 2024 May 17;43(3):369–83. doi: 10.1038/s41587-024-02224-0 (PMC11919711; doi:10.1038/s41587-024-02224-0)
Supplement: Supplementary file 6 — Annotated sequences for plasmids and Illumina sequencing library prep amplicons. [file 41587_2024_2224_MOESM6_ESM.zip › Supplementary_Data_2/pQC4+2xKrab.gb]

LOCUS       pQC4+2xKrab       11758 bp DNA     circular SYN 20-MAR-2020
DEFINITION  SL2 (EFS-P2A-Puro).
ACCESSION   .
VERSION     .
KEYWORDS    .
SOURCE      synthetic DNA construct
  ORGANISM  synthetic DNA construct
REFERENCE   1  (bases 1 to 11758)
  AUTHORS   .
  TITLE     Direct Submission
  JOURNAL   Exported Mar 3, 2024 from SnapGene 7.1.1
            https://www.snapgene.com
FEATURES             Location/Qualifiers
     source          1..11758
                     /mol_type="other DNA"
                     /organism="synthetic DNA construct"
     source          2173..6090
                     /mol_type="other DNA"
                     /organism="pY108 (lenti-AsCpf1)"
     LTR             1..413
                     /label=5'LTR
     misc_feature    464..601
                     /label=psi
     misc_feature    568..932
                     /label=gag
     misc_feature    1078..1319
                     /label=RRE
     misc_feature    1723..1840
                     /label=cPPT
     promoter        1884..2134
                     /label=EFS
     misc_feature    2146..2172
                     /label=Flag-tag
     CDS             2173..6090
                     /codon_start=1
                     /label=AsCpf1
                     /translation="TQFEGFTNLYQVSKTLRFELIPQGKTLKHIQEQGFIEEDKARNDH
                     YKELKPIIDRIYKTYADQCLQLVQLDWENLSAAIDSYRKEKTEETRNALIEEQATYRNA
                     IHDYFIGRTDNLTDAINKRHAEIYKGLFKAELFNGKVLKQLGTVTTTEHENALLRSFDK
                     FTTYFSGFYRNRKNVFSAEDISTAIPHRIVQDNFPKFKENCHIFTRLITAVPSLREHFE
                     NVKKAIGIFVSTSIEEVFSFPFYNQLLTQTQIDLYNQLLGGISREAGTEKIKGLNEVLN
                     LAIQKNDETAHIIASLPHRFIPLFKQILSDRNTLSFILEEFKSDEEVIQSFCKYKTLLR
                     NENVLETAEALFNELNSIDLTHIFISHKKLETISSALCDHWDTLRNALYERRISELTGK
                     ITKSAKEKVQRSLKHEDINLQEIISAAGKELSEAFKQKTSEILSHAHAALDQPLPTTLK
                     KQEEKEILKSQLDSLLGLYHLLDWFAVDESNEVDPEFSARLTGIKLEMEPSLSFYNKAR
                     NYATKKPYSVEKFKLNFQMPTLARGWDVNKEKNNGAILFVKNGLYYLGIMPKQKGRYKA
                     LSFEPTEKTSEGFDKMYYDYFPDAAKMIPKCSTQLKAVTAHFQTHTTPILLSNNFIEPL
                     EITKEIYDLNNPEKEPKKFQTAYAKKTGDQKGYREALCKWIDFTRDFLSKYTKTTSIDL
                     SSLRPSSQYKDLGEYYAELNPLLYHISFQRIAEKEIMDAVETGKLYLFQIYNKDFAKGH
                     HGKPNLHTLYWTGLFSPENLAKTSIKLNGQAELFYRPKSRMKRMAHRLGEKMLNKKLKD
                     QKTPIPDTLYQELYDYVNHRLSHDLSDEARALLPNVITKEVSHEIIKDRRFTSDKFFFH
                     VPITLNYQAANSPSKFNQRVNAYLKEHPETPIIGIDRGERNLIYITVIDSTGKILEQRS
                     LNTIQQFDYQKKLDNREKERVAARQAWSVVGTIKDLKQGYLSQVIHEIVDLMIHYQAVV
                     VLENLNFGFKSKRTGIAEKAVYQQFEKMLIDKLNCLVLKDYPAEKVGGVLNPYQLTDQF
                     TSFAKMGTQSGFLFYVPAPYTSKIDPLTGFVDPFVWKTIKNHESRKHFLEGFDFLHYDV
                     KTGDFILHFKMNRNLSFQRGLPGFMPAWDIVFEKNETQFDAKGTPFIAGKRIVPVIENH
                     RFTGRYRDLYPANELIALLEEKGIVFRDGSNILPKLLENDDSHAIDTMVALIRSVLQMR
                     NSNAATGEDYINSPVRDLNGVCFDSRFQNPEWPMDADANGAYHIALKGQLLLNHLKESK
                     DLKLQNGISNQDWLAYIQELRN"
     misc_feature    2689..2691
                     /label=E174R
     misc_feature    3793..3795
                     /label=S542R
     primer_bind     6085..6124
                     /label=QZ-11
     misc_feature    6100..6312
                     /label=KRAB
                     /note="KRAB"
     CDS             6100..6312
                     /codon_start=1
                     /label=Krab
                     /translation="DAKSLTAWSRTLVTFKDVFVDFTREEWKLLDTAQQIVYRNVMLEN
                     YKNLVSLGYQLTKPDVILRLEKGEEP"
     primer_bind     complement(6287..6312)
                     /label=QZ-19
     primer_bind     6298..6328
                     /label=QZ-20
     CDS             6325..6510
                     /codon_start=1
                     /product="Kruppel-associated box (KRAB) transcriptional 
                     repression domain from the human zinc finger protein ZNF10 
                     (Margolin et al., 1994)"
                     /label=KRAB
                     /translation="RTLVTFKDVFVDFTREEWKLLDTAQQIVYRNVMLENYKNLVSLGY
                     QLTKPDVILRLEKGEEP"
     primer_bind     complement(6485..6509)
                     /label=QZ-19
     CDS             6523..6708
                     /codon_start=1
                     /product="Kruppel-associated box (KRAB) transcriptional 
                     repression domain from the human zinc finger protein ZNF10 
                     (Margolin et al., 1994)"
                     /label=KRAB
                     /translation="RTLVTFKDVFVDFTREEWKLLDTAQQIVYRNVMLENYKNLVSLGY
                     QLTKPDVILRLEKGEEP"
     primer_bind     complement(6704..6735)
                     /label=QZ-21
     primer_bind     6721..6751
                     /label=QZ-14
     CDS             6721..6747
                     /codon_start=1
                     /label=c-Myc NLS
                     /translation="PAAKRVKLD"
     CDS             6757..6783
                     /codon_start=1
                     /label=c-Myc NLS
                     /translation="PAAKRVKLD"
     CDS             6793..6819
                     /codon_start=1
                     /label=c-Myc NLS
                     /translation="PAAKRVKLD"
     CDS             6829..6855
                     /codon_start=1
                     /label=c-Myc NLS
                     /translation="PAAKRVKLD"
     CDS             6865..6890
                     /codon_start=1
                     /label=c-Myc NLS
                     /translation="PAAKRVKL"
     CDS             6901..6926
                     /codon_start=1
                     /label=c-Myc NLS
                     /translation="PAAKRVKL"
     misc_feature    6934..6999
                     /label=P2A
     CDS             7000..7599
                     /codon_start=1
                     /label=Puro
                     /translation="MTEYKPTVRLATRDDVPRAVRTLAAAFADYPATRHTVDPDRHIER
                     VTELQELFLTRVGLDIGKVWVADDGAAVAVWTTPESVEAGAVFAEIGPRMAELSGSRLA
                     AQQQMEGLLAPHRPKEPAWFLATVGVSPDHQGKGLGSAVVLPGVEAAERAGVPAFLETS
                     APRNLPFYERLGFTVTADVEVPEGPRTWCMTRKPGA"
     misc_binding    7615..8203
                     /label=WPRE
     LTR             8274..8509
                     /label=3' LTR SIN
     polyA_signal    8586..8716
                     /label=SV40 polyadenylation signal
     rep_origin      8796..8871
                     /label=SV40 origin of replication
     rep_origin      9089..9544
                     /label=F1 ori
     CDS             9675..10535
                     /codon_start=1
                     /label=AmpR
                     /translation="MSIQHFRVALIPFFAAFCLPVFAHPETLVKVKDAEDQLGARVGYI
                     ELDLNSGKILESFRPEERFPMMSTFKVLLCGAVLSRIDAGQEQLGRRIHYSQNDLVEYS
                     PVTEKHLTDGMTVRELCSAAITMSDNTAANLLLTTIGGPKELTAFLHNMGDHVTRLDRW
                     EPELNEAIPNDERDTTMPVAMATTLRKLLTGELLTLASRQQLIDWMEADKVAGPLLRSA
                     LPAGWFIADKSGAGERGSRGIIAALGPDGKPSRIVVIYTTGSQATMDERNRQIAEIGAS
                     LIKHW"
     rep_origin      10683..11350
                     /label=pUC ori
ORIGIN
        1 ttaatgtagt cttatgcaat actcttgtag tcttgcaaca tggtaacgat gagttagcaa
       61 catgccttac aaggagagaa aaagcaccgt gcatgccgat tggtggaagt aaggtggtac
      121 gatcgtgcct tattaggaag gcaacagacg ggtctgacat ggattggacg aaccactgaa
      181 ttgccgcatt gcagagatat tgtatttaag tgcctagctc gatacataaa cgggtctctc
      241 tggttagacc agatctgagc ctgggagctc tctggctaac tagggaaccc actgcttaag
      301 cctcaataaa gcttgccttg agtgcttcaa gtagtgtgtg cccgtctgtt gtgtgactct
      361 ggtaactaga gatccctcag acccttttag tcagtgtgga aaatctctag cagtggcgcc
      421 cgaacaggga cttgaaagcg aaagggaaac cagaggagct ctctcgacgc aggactcggc
      481 ttgctgaagc gcgcacggca agaggcgagg ggcggcgact ggtgagtacg ccaaaaattt
      541 tgactagcgg aggctagaag gagagagatg ggtgcgagag cgtcagtatt aagcggggga
      601 gaattagatc gcgatgggaa aaaattcggt taaggccagg gggaaagaaa aaatataaat
      661 taaaacatat agtatgggca agcagggagc tagaacgatt cgcagttaat cctggcctgt
      721 tagaaacatc agaaggctgt agacaaatac tgggacagct acaaccatcc cttcagacag
      781 gatcagaaga acttagatca ttatataata cagtagcaac cctctattgt gtgcatcaaa
      841 ggatagagat aaaagacacc aaggaagctt tagacaagat agaggaagag caaaacaaaa
      901 gtaagaccac cgcacagcaa gcggccgctg atcttcagac ctggaggagg agatatgagg
      961 gacaattgga gaagtgaatt atataaatat aaagtagtaa aaattgaacc attaggagta
     1021 gcacccacca aggcaaagag aagagtggtg cagagagaaa aaagagcagt gggaatagga
     1081 gctttgttcc ttgggttctt gggagcagca ggaagcacta tgggcgcagc gtcaatgacg
     1141 ctgacggtac aggccagaca attattgtct ggtatagtgc agcagcagaa caatttgctg
     1201 agggctattg aggcgcaaca gcatctgttg caactcacag tctggggcat caagcagctc
     1261 caggcaagaa tcctggctgt ggaaagatac ctaaaggatc aacagctcct ggggatttgg
     1321 ggttgctctg gaaaactcat ttgcaccact gctgtgcctt ggaatgctag ttggagtaat
     1381 aaatctctgg aacagatttg gaatcacacg acctggatgg agtgggacag agaaattaac
     1441 aattacacaa gcttaataca ctccttaatt gaagaatcgc aaaaccagca agaaaagaat
     1501 gaacaagaat tattggaatt agataaatgg gcaagtttgt ggaattggtt taacataaca
     1561 aattggctgt ggtatataaa attattcata atgatagtag gaggcttggt aggtttaaga
     1621 atagtttttg ctgtactttc tatagtgaat agagttaggc agggatattc accattatcg
     1681 tttcagaccc acctcccaac cccgagggga cccagaccac aattttaaaa gaaaaggggg
     1741 gattgggggg tacagtgcag gggaaagaat agtagacata atagcaacag acatacaaac
     1801 taaagaatta caaaaacaaa ttacaaaaat tcaaaatttt cgggtttatt acagggacag
     1861 cagagatcca ctttggcgcc ggctcgagtg gctccggtgc ccgtcagtgg gcagagcgca
     1921 catcgcccac agtccccgag aagttggggg gaggggtcgg caattgaacc ggtgcctaga
     1981 gaaggtggcg cggggtaaac tgggaaagtg atgtcgtgta ctggctccgc ctttttcccg
     2041 agggtggggg agaaccgtat ataagtgcag tagtcgccgt gaacgttctt tttcgcaacg
     2101 ggtttgccgc cagaacacag gtgtcgtgac gcgggatccg ccaccatgga ttacaaagac
     2161 gatgacgata agacacagtt cgagggcttt accaacctgt atcaggtgag caagacactg
     2221 cggtttgagc tgatcccaca gggcaagacc ctgaagcaca tccaggagca gggcttcatc
     2281 gaggaggaca aggcccgcaa tgatcactac aaggagctga agcccatcat cgatcggatc
     2341 tacaagacct atgccgacca gtgcctgcag ctggtgcagc tggattggga gaacctgagc
     2401 gccgccatcg actcctatag aaaggagaaa accgaggaga caaggaacgc cctgatcgag
     2461 gagcaggcca catatcgcaa tgccatccac gactacttca tcggccggac agacaacctg
     2521 accgatgcca tcaataagag acacgccgag atctacaagg gcctgttcaa ggccgagctg
     2581 tttaatggca aggtgctgaa gcagctgggc accgtgacca caaccgagca cgagaacgcc
     2641 ctgctgcgga gcttcgacaa gtttacaacc tacttctccg gcttttatcg gaacaggaag
     2701 aacgtgttca gcgccgagga tatcagcaca gccatcccac accgcatcgt gcaggacaac
     2761 ttccccaagt ttaaggagaa ttgtcacatc ttcacacgcc tgatcaccgc cgtgcccagc
     2821 ctgcgggagc actttgagaa cgtgaagaag gccatcggca tcttcgtgag cacctccatc
     2881 gaggaggtgt tttccttccc tttttataac cagctgctga cacagaccca gatcgacctg
     2941 tataaccagc tgctgggagg aatctctcgg gaggcaggca ccgagaagat caagggcctg
     3001 aacgaggtgc tgaatctggc catccagaag aatgatgaga cagcccacat catcgcctcc
     3061 ctgccacaca gattcatccc cctgtttaag cagatcctgt ccgataggaa caccctgtct
     3121 ttcatcctgg aggagtttaa gagcgacgag gaagtgatcc agtccttctg caagtacaag
     3181 acactgctga gaaacgagaa cgtgctggag acagccgagg ccctgtttaa cgagctgaac
     3241 agcatcgacc tgacacacat cttcatcagc cacaagaagc tggagacaat cagcagcgcc
     3301 ctgtgcgacc actgggatac actgaggaat gccctgtatg agcggagaat ctccgagctg
     3361 acaggcaaga tcaccaagtc tgccaaggag aaggtgcagc gcagcctgaa gcacgaggat
     3421 atcaacctgc aggagatcat ctctgccgca ggcaaggagc tgagcgaggc cttcaagcag
     3481 aaaaccagcg agatcctgtc ccacgcacac gccgccctgg atcagccact gcctacaacc
     3541 ctgaagaagc aggaggagaa ggagatcctg aagtctcagc tggacagcct gctgggcctg
     3601 taccacctgc tggactggtt tgccgtggat gagtccaacg aggtggaccc cgagttctct
     3661 gcccggctga ccggcatcaa gctggagatg gagccttctc tgagcttcta caacaaggcc
     3721 agaaattatg ccaccaagaa gccctactcc gtggagaagt tcaagctgaa ctttcagatg
     3781 cctacactgg cccgtggctg ggacgtgaat aaggagaaga acaatggcgc catcctgttt
     3841 gtgaagaacg gcctgtacta tctgggcatc atgccaaagc agaagggcag gtataaggcc
     3901 ctgagcttcg agcccacaga gaaaaccagc gagggctttg ataagatgta ctatgactac
     3961 ttccctgatg ccgccaagat gatcccaaag tgcagcaccc agctgaaggc cgtgacagcc
     4021 cactttcaga cccacacaac ccccatcctg ctgtccaaca atttcatcga gcctctggag
     4081 atcacaaagg agatctacga cctgaacaat cctgagaagg agccaaagaa gtttcagaca
     4141 gcctacgcca agaaaaccgg cgaccagaag ggctacagag aggccctgtg caagtggatc
     4201 gacttcacaa gggattttct gtccaagtat accaagacaa cctctatcga tctgtctagc
     4261 ctgcggccat cctctcagta taaggacctg ggcgagtact atgccgagct gaatcccctg
     4321 ctgtaccaca tcagcttcca gagaatcgcc gagaaggaga tcatggatgc cgtggagaca
     4381 ggcaagctgt acctgttcca gatctataac aaggactttg ccaagggcca ccacggcaag
     4441 cctaatctgc acacactgta ttggaccggc ctgttttctc cagagaacct ggccaagaca
     4501 agcatcaagc tgaatggcca ggccgagctg ttctaccgcc ctaagtccag gatgaagagg
     4561 atggcacacc ggctgggaga gaagatgctg aacaagaagc tgaaggatca gaaaacccca
     4621 atccccgaca ccctgtacca ggagctgtac gactatgtga atcacagact gtcccacgac
     4681 ctgtctgatg aggccagggc cctgctgccc aacgtgatca ccaaggaggt gtctcacgag
     4741 atcatcaagg ataggcgctt taccagcgac aagttctttt tccacgtgcc tatcacactg
     4801 aactatcagg ccgccaattc cccatctaag ttcaaccaga gggtgaatgc ctacctgaag
     4861 gagcaccccg agacacctat catcggcatc gatcggggcg agagaaacct gatctatatc
     4921 acagtgatcg actccaccgg caagatcctg gagcagcgga gcctgaacac catccagcag
     4981 tttgattacc agaagaagct ggacaacagg gagaaggaga gggtggcagc aaggcaggcc
     5041 tggtctgtgg tgggcacaat caaggatctg aagcagggct atctgagcca ggtcatccac
     5101 gagatcgtgg acctgatgat ccactaccag gccgtggtgg tgctggagaa cctgaatttc
     5161 ggctttaaga gcaagaggac cggcatcgcc gagaaggccg tgtaccagca gttcgagaag
     5221 atgctgatcg ataagctgaa ttgcctggtg ctgaaggact atccagcaga gaaagtggga
     5281 ggcgtgctga acccatacca gctgacagac cagttcacct cctttgccaa gatgggcacc
     5341 cagtctggct tcctgtttta cgtgcctgcc ccatatacat ctaagatcga tcccctgacc
     5401 ggcttcgtgg accccttcgt gtggaaaacc atcaagaatc acgagagccg caagcacttc
     5461 ctggagggct tcgactttct gcactacgac gtgaaaaccg gcgacttcat cctgcacttt
     5521 aagatgaaca gaaatctgtc cttccagagg ggcctgcccg gctttatgcc tgcatgggat
     5581 atcgtgttcg agaagaacga gacacagttt gacgccaagg gcaccccttt catcgccggc
     5641 aagagaatcg tgccagtgat cgagaatcac agattcaccg gcagataccg ggacctgtat
     5701 cctgccaacg agctgatcgc cctgctggag gagaagggca tcgtgttcag ggatggctcc
     5761 aacatcctgc caaagctgct ggagaatgac gattctcacg ccatcgacac catggtggcc
     5821 ctgatccgca gcgtgctgca gatgcggaac tccaatgccg ccacaggcga ggactatatc
     5881 aacagccccg tgcgcgatct gaatggcgtg tgcttcgact cccggtttca gaacccagag
     5941 tggcccatgg acgccgatgc caatggcgcc taccacatcg ccctgaaggg ccagctgctg
     6001 ctgaatcacc tgaaggagag caaggatctg aagctgcaga acggcatctc caatcaggac
     6061 tggctggcct acatccagga gctgcgcaac ggcggctccg atgctaagtc actaactgcc
     6121 tggtcccgga cactggtgac cttcaaggat gtatttgtgg acttcaccag ggaggagtgg
     6181 aagctgctgg acactgctca gcagatcgtg tacagaaatg tgatgctgga gaactataag
     6241 aacctggttt ccttgggtta tcagcttact aagccagatg tgatcctccg gttggagaag
     6301 ggagaagagc ccggatccgg tgggcggacc cttgttactt tcaaggatgt attcgtggat
     6361 ttcacacgcg aggagtggaa attgttggat actgcccagc agattgtata ccgcaatgta
     6421 atgctcgaaa actacaaaaa tctcgtgagt ctcggatatc aactgaccaa gcctgacgtt
     6481 atcctccgat tggagaaagg agaagagcct gggagcggag gaaggacgct tgtcacgttt
     6541 aaggatgttt ttgttgactt cactcgagag gagtggaagc tgttggatac tgcccaacaa
     6601 attgtgtatc gcaacgtgat gctcgagaac tacaagaacc ttgtgtcttt gggctatcag
     6661 ctgactaaac ctgatgtaat actccgcctc gagaaaggag aggagcctgg tagtggggga
     6721 cctgctgcta aacgtgttaa gcttgatggg ggtagcccgg cagccaagag agtcaaactc
     6781 gacggcggct ccccagcggc aaaaagggtg aaactagacg ggggtagccc cgccgcgaag
     6841 cgtgtaaagc tggatggagg atcgcctgcg gctaagcgag tcaaattaga cggtgggtca
     6901 ccggctgcaa agcgcgtcaa attggatgct agcggcagcg gcgccaccaa cttcagcctg
     6961 ctgaagcagg ccggcgacgt ggaggagaac cccggcccca tgaccgagta caagcccacg
     7021 gtgcgcctcg ccacccgcga cgacgtcccc agggccgtac gcaccctcgc cgccgcgttc
     7081 gccgactacc ccgccacgcg ccacaccgtc gatccggacc gccacatcga gcgggtcacc
     7141 gagctgcaag aactcttcct cacgcgcgtc gggctcgaca tcggcaaggt gtgggtcgcg
     7201 gacgacggcg cggccgtggc ggtctggacc acgccggaga gcgtcgaagc gggggcggtg
     7261 ttcgccgaga tcggcccgcg catggccgag ttgagcggtt cccggctggc cgcgcagcaa
     7321 cagatggaag gcctcctggc gccgcaccgg cccaaggagc ccgcgtggtt cctggccacc
     7381 gtcggagtct cgcccgacca ccagggcaag ggtctgggca gcgccgtcgt gctccccgga
     7441 gtggaggcgg ccgagcgcgc cggggtgccc gccttcctgg agacctccgc gccccgcaac
     7501 ctccccttct acgagcggct cggcttcacc gtcaccgccg acgtcgaggt gcccgaagga
     7561 ccgcgcacct ggtgcatgac ccgcaagccc ggtgcctgaa cgcgttaagt cgacaatcaa
     7621 cctctggatt acaaaatttg tgaaagattg actggtattc ttaactatgt tgctcctttt
     7681 acgctatgtg gatacgctgc tttaatgcct ttgtatcatg ctattgcttc ccgtatggct
     7741 ttcattttct cctccttgta taaatcctgg ttgctgtctc tttatgagga gttgtggccc
     7801 gttgtcaggc aacgtggcgt ggtgtgcact gtgtttgctg acgcaacccc cactggttgg
     7861 ggcattgcca ccacctgtca gctcctttcc gggactttcg ctttccccct ccctattgcc
     7921 acggcggaac tcatcgccgc ctgccttgcc cgctgctgga caggggctcg gctgttgggc
     7981 actgacaatt ccgtggtgtt gtcggggaaa tcatcgtcct ttccttggct gctcgcctgt
     8041 gttgccacct ggattctgcg cgggacgtcc ttctgctacg tcccttcggc cctcaatcca
     8101 gcggaccttc cttcccgcgg cctgctgccg gctctgcggc ctcttccgcg tcttcgcctt
     8161 cgccctcaga cgagtcggat ctccctttgg gccgcctccc cgcgtcgact ttaagaccaa
     8221 tgacttacaa ggcagctgta gatcttagcc actttttaaa agaaaagggg ggactggaag
     8281 ggctaattca ctcccaacga agacaagatc tgctttttgc ttgtactggg tctctctggt
     8341 tagaccagat ctgagcctgg gagctctctg gctaactagg gaacccactg cttaagcctc
     8401 aataaagctt gccttgagtg cttcaagtag tgtgtgcccg tctgttgtgt gactctggta
     8461 actagagatc cctcagaccc ttttagtcag tgtggaaaat ctctagcagt acgtatagta
     8521 gttcatgtca tcttattatt cagtatttat aacttgcaaa gaaatgaata tcagagagtg
     8581 agaggaactt gtttattgca gcttataatg gttacaaata aagcaatagc atcacaaatt
     8641 tcacaaataa agcatttttt tcactgcatt ctagttgtgg tttgtccaaa ctcatcaatg
     8701 tatcttatca tgtctggctc tagctatccc gcccctaact ccgcccatcc cgcccctaac
     8761 tccgcccagt tccgcccatt ctccgcccca tggctgacta atttttttta tttatgcaga
     8821 ggccgaggcc gcctcggcct ctgagctatt ccagaagtag tgaggaggct tttttggagg
     8881 cctagggacg tacccaattc gccctatagt gagtcgtatt acgcgcgctc actggccgtc
     8941 gttttacaac gtcgtgactg ggaaaaccct ggcgttaccc aacttaatcg ccttgcagca
     9001 catccccctt tcgccagctg gcgtaatagc gaagaggccc gcaccgatcg cccttcccaa
     9061 cagttgcgca gcctgaatgg cgaatgggnn nnnnnnnnnn nnnnnnnnnn nnnnnnnnnn
     9121 nnnnnnnnnn nnnnnnnnnn nnnnnnnnnn nnnnnnnnnn nnnnnnnnnn nnnnnnnnnn
     9181 nnnnnnnnnn nnnnnnnnnn nnnnnnnnnn nncnnnnnnn nnnnnnnnnn nnnnnnnnnn
     9241 nnnnnnnnnn nnnnnnnnnn nnnnnnnnnn nnnnnnnnnn nnnnnnnnnn nnnnnnnnnn
     9301 nnnnannnnn nnnnnnnnnn nnnnnnnnnn nnnnnnnnnn nnnnnnnnnn nnnncctttg
     9361 acgttggagt ccacgttctt taatagtgga ctcttgttcc aaactggaac aacactcaac
     9421 cctatctcgg tctattcttt tgatttataa gggattttgc cgatttcggc ctattggtta
     9481 aaaaatgagc tgatttaaca aaaatttaac gcgaatttta acaaaatatt aacgcttaca
     9541 atttaggtgg cacttttcgg ggaaatgtgc gcggaacccc tatttgttta tttttctaaa
     9601 tacattcaaa tatgtatccg ctcatgagac aataaccctg ataaatgctt caataatatt
     9661 gaaaaaggaa gagtatgagt attcaacatt tccgtgtcgc ccttattccc ttttttgcgg
     9721 cattttgcct tcctgttttt gctcacccag aaacgctggt gaaagtaaaa gatgctgaag
     9781 atcagttggg tgcacgagtg ggttacatcg aactggatct caacagcggt aagatccttg
     9841 agagttttcg ccccgaagaa cgttttccaa tgatgagcac ttttaaagtt ctgctatgtg
     9901 gcgcggtatt atcccgtatt gacgccgggc aagagcaact cggtcgccgc atacactatt
     9961 ctcagaatga cttggttgag tactcaccag tcacagaaaa gcatcttacg gatggcatga
    10021 cagtaagaga attatgcagt gctgccataa ccatgagtga taacactgcg gccaacttac
    10081 ttctgacaac gatcggagga ccgaaggagc taaccgcttt tttgcacaac atgggggatc
    10141 atgtaactcg ccttgatcgt tgggaaccgg agctgaatga agccatacca aacgacgagc
    10201 gtgacaccac gatgcctgta gcaatggcaa caacgttgcg caaactatta actggcgaac
    10261 tacttactct agcttcccgg caacaattaa tagactggat ggaggcggat aaagttgcag
    10321 gaccacttct gcgctcggcc cttccggctg gctggtttat tgctgataaa tctggagccg
    10381 gtgagcgtgg gtctcgcggt atcattgcag cactggggcc agatggtaag ccctcccgta
    10441 tcgtagttat ctacacgacg gggagtcagg caactatgga tgaacgaaat agacagatcg
    10501 ctgagatagg tgcctcactg attaagcatt ggtaactgtc agaccaagtt tactcatata
    10561 tactttagat tgatttaaaa cttcattttt aatttaaaag gatctaggtg aagatccttt
    10621 ttgataatct catgaccaaa atcccttaac gtgagttttc gttccactga gcgtcagacc
    10681 ccgtagaaaa gatcaaagga tcttcttgag atcctttttt tctgcgcgta atctgctgct
    10741 tgcaaacaaa aaaaccaccg ctaccagcgg tggtttgttt gccggatcaa gagctaccaa
    10801 ctctttttcc gaaggtaact ggcttcagca gagcgcagat accaaatact gttcttctag
    10861 tgtagccgta gttaggccac cacttcaaga actctgtagc accgcctaca tacctcgctc
    10921 tgctaatcct gttaccagtg gctgctgcca gtggcgataa gtcgtgtctt accgggttgg
    10981 actcaagacg atagttaccg gataaggcgc agcggtcggg ctgaacgggg ggttcgtgca
    11041 cacagcccag cttggagcga acgacctaca ccgaactgag atacctacag cgtgagctat
    11101 gagaaagcgc cacgcttccc gaagggagaa aggcggacag gtatccggta agcggcaggg
    11161 tcggaacagg agagcgcacg agggagcttc cagggggaaa cgcctggtat ctttatagtc
    11221 ctgtcgggtt tcgccacctc tgacttgagc gtcgattttt gtgatgctcg tcaggggggc
    11281 ggagcctatg gaaaaacgcc agcaacgcgg cctttttacg gttcctggcc ttttgctggc
    11341 cttttgctca catgttcttt cctgcgttat cccctgattc tgtggataac cgtattaccg
    11401 cctttgagtg agctgatacc gctcgccgca gccgaacgac cgagcgcagc gagtcagtga
    11461 gcgaggaagc ggaagagcgc ccaatacgca aaccgcctct ccccgcgcgt tggccgattc
    11521 attaatgcag ctggcacgac aggtttcccg actggaaagc gggcagtgag cgcaacgcaa
    11581 ttaatgtgag ttagctcact cattaggcac cccaggcttt acactttatg cttccggctc
    11641 gtatgttgtg tggaattgtg agcggataac aatttcacac aggaaacagc tatgaccatg
    11701 attacgccaa gcgcgcaatt aaccctcact aaagggaaca aaagctggag ctgcaagc
//
