# Supplementary material for: Engineered CRISPR-Cas12a for higher-order combinatorial chromatin perturbations
Source: Nat Biotechnol. 2024 May 17;43(3):369–83. doi: 10.1038/s41587-024-02224-0 (PMC11919711; doi:10.1038/s41587-024-02224-0)
Supplement: Supplementary file 6 — Annotated sequences for plasmids and Illumina sequencing library prep amplicons. [file 41587_2024_2224_MOESM6_ESM.zip › Supplementary_Data_2/pQC3+2xKrab.gb]

LOCUS       pQC3+2xKrab       11758 bp DNA     circular SYN 29-FEB-2020
DEFINITION  SL2 (EFS-P2A-Puro).
ACCESSION   .
VERSION     .
KEYWORDS    .
SOURCE      synthetic DNA construct
  ORGANISM  synthetic DNA construct
REFERENCE   1  (bases 1 to 11758)
  AUTHORS   .
  TITLE     Direct Submission
  JOURNAL   Exported Mar 3, 2024 from SnapGene 7.1.1
            https://www.snapgene.com
FEATURES             Location/Qualifiers
     source          1..11758
                     /mol_type="other DNA"
                     /organism="synthetic DNA construct"
     source          2794..6711
                     /mol_type="other DNA"
                     /organism="pY108 (lenti-AsCpf1)"
     LTR             1..413
                     /label=5'LTR
     misc_feature    464..601
                     /label=psi
     misc_feature    568..932
                     /label=gag
     misc_feature    1078..1319
                     /label=RRE
     misc_feature    1723..1840
                     /label=cPPT
     promoter        1884..2134
                     /label=EFS
     misc_feature    2146..2172
                     /label=Flag-tag
     CDS             2173..2385
                     /codon_start=1
                     /label=Krab
                     /translation="DAKSLTAWSRTLVTFKDVFVDFTREEWKLLDTAQQIVYRNVMLEN
                     YKNLVSLGYQLTKPDVILRLEKGEEP"
     misc_feature    2173..2385
                     /label=KRAB
                     /note="KRAB"
     primer_bind     complement(2361..2385)
                     /label=QZ-15
     primer_bind     2371..2401
                     /label=QZ-16
     CDS             2398..2583
                     /codon_start=1
                     /product="Kruppel-associated box (KRAB) transcriptional 
                     repression domain from the human zinc finger protein ZNF10 
                     (Margolin et al., 1994)"
                     /label=KRAB
                     /translation="RTLVTFKDVFVDFTREEWKLLDTAQQIVYRNVMLENYKNLVSLGY
                     QLTKPDVILRLEKGEEP"
     primer_bind     complement(2559..2582)
                     /label=QZ-15
     CDS             2596..2781
                     /codon_start=1
                     /product="Kruppel-associated box (KRAB) transcriptional 
                     repression domain from the human zinc finger protein ZNF10 
                     (Margolin et al., 1994)"
                     /label=KRAB
                     /translation="RTLVTFKDVFVDFTREEWKLLDTAQQIVYRNVMLENYKNLVSLGY
                     QLTKPDVILRLEKGEEP"
     primer_bind     complement(2777..2808)
                     /label=QZ-17
     CDS             2794..6711
                     /codon_start=1
                     /label=AsCpf1
                     /translation="TQFEGFTNLYQVSKTLRFELIPQGKTLKHIQEQGFIEEDKARNDH
                     YKELKPIIDRIYKTYADQCLQLVQLDWENLSAAIDSYRKEKTEETRNALIEEQATYRNA
                     IHDYFIGRTDNLTDAINKRHAEIYKGLFKAELFNGKVLKQLGTVTTTEHENALLRSFDK
                     FTTYFSGFYRNRKNVFSAEDISTAIPHRIVQDNFPKFKENCHIFTRLITAVPSLREHFE
                     NVKKAIGIFVSTSIEEVFSFPFYNQLLTQTQIDLYNQLLGGISREAGTEKIKGLNEVLN
                     LAIQKNDETAHIIASLPHRFIPLFKQILSDRNTLSFILEEFKSDEEVIQSFCKYKTLLR
                     NENVLETAEALFNELNSIDLTHIFISHKKLETISSALCDHWDTLRNALYERRISELTGK
                     ITKSAKEKVQRSLKHEDINLQEIISAAGKELSEAFKQKTSEILSHAHAALDQPLPTTLK
                     KQEEKEILKSQLDSLLGLYHLLDWFAVDESNEVDPEFSARLTGIKLEMEPSLSFYNKAR
                     NYATKKPYSVEKFKLNFQMPTLARGWDVNKEKNNGAILFVKNGLYYLGIMPKQKGRYKA
                     LSFEPTEKTSEGFDKMYYDYFPDAAKMIPKCSTQLKAVTAHFQTHTTPILLSNNFIEPL
                     EITKEIYDLNNPEKEPKKFQTAYAKKTGDQKGYREALCKWIDFTRDFLSKYTKTTSIDL
                     SSLRPSSQYKDLGEYYAELNPLLYHISFQRIAEKEIMDAVETGKLYLFQIYNKDFAKGH
                     HGKPNLHTLYWTGLFSPENLAKTSIKLNGQAELFYRPKSRMKRMAHRLGEKMLNKKLKD
                     QKTPIPDTLYQELYDYVNHRLSHDLSDEARALLPNVITKEVSHEIIKDRRFTSDKFFFH
                     VPITLNYQAANSPSKFNQRVNAYLKEHPETPIIGIDRGERNLIYITVIDSTGKILEQRS
                     LNTIQQFDYQKKLDNREKERVAARQAWSVVGTIKDLKQGYLSQVIHEIVDLMIHYQAVV
                     VLENLNFGFKSKRTGIAEKAVYQQFEKMLIDKLNCLVLKDYPAEKVGGVLNPYQLTDQF
                     TSFAKMGTQSGFLFYVPAPYTSKIDPLTGFVDPFVWKTIKNHESRKHFLEGFDFLHYDV
                     KTGDFILHFKMNRNLSFQRGLPGFMPAWDIVFEKNETQFDAKGTPFIAGKRIVPVIENH
                     RFTGRYRDLYPANELIALLEEKGIVFRDGSNILPKLLENDDSHAIDTMVALIRSVLQMR
                     NSNAATGEDYINSPVRDLNGVCFDSRFQNPEWPMDADANGAYHIALKGQLLLNHLKESK
                     DLKLQNGISNQDWLAYIQELRN"
     primer_bind     2794..2820
                     /label=QZ-10
     misc_feature    3310..3312
                     /label=E174R
     misc_feature    4414..4416
                     /label=S542R
     CDS             6721..6747
                     /codon_start=1
                     /label=c-Myc NLS
                     /translation="PAAKRVKLD"
     CDS             6757..6783
                     /codon_start=1
                     /label=c-Myc NLS
                     /translation="PAAKRVKLD"
     CDS             6793..6819
                     /codon_start=1
                     /label=c-Myc NLS
                     /translation="PAAKRVKLD"
     CDS             6829..6855
                     /codon_start=1
                     /label=c-Myc NLS
                     /translation="PAAKRVKLD"
     CDS             6865..6890
                     /codon_start=1
                     /label=c-Myc NLS
                     /translation="PAAKRVKL"
     CDS             6901..6926
                     /codon_start=1
                     /label=c-Myc NLS
                     /translation="PAAKRVKL"
     misc_feature    6934..6999
                     /label=P2A
     CDS             7000..7599
                     /codon_start=1
                     /label=Puro
                     /translation="MTEYKPTVRLATRDDVPRAVRTLAAAFADYPATRHTVDPDRHIER
                     VTELQELFLTRVGLDIGKVWVADDGAAVAVWTTPESVEAGAVFAEIGPRMAELSGSRLA
                     AQQQMEGLLAPHRPKEPAWFLATVGVSPDHQGKGLGSAVVLPGVEAAERAGVPAFLETS
                     APRNLPFYERLGFTVTADVEVPEGPRTWCMTRKPGA"
     misc_binding    7615..8203
                     /label=WPRE
     LTR             8274..8509
                     /label=3' LTR SIN
     polyA_signal    8586..8716
                     /label=SV40 polyadenylation signal
     rep_origin      8796..8871
                     /label=SV40 origin of replication
     rep_origin      9089..9544
                     /label=F1 ori
     CDS             9675..10535
                     /codon_start=1
                     /label=AmpR
                     /translation="MSIQHFRVALIPFFAAFCLPVFAHPETLVKVKDAEDQLGARVGYI
                     ELDLNSGKILESFRPEERFPMMSTFKVLLCGAVLSRIDAGQEQLGRRIHYSQNDLVEYS
                     PVTEKHLTDGMTVRELCSAAITMSDNTAANLLLTTIGGPKELTAFLHNMGDHVTRLDRW
                     EPELNEAIPNDERDTTMPVAMATTLRKLLTGELLTLASRQQLIDWMEADKVAGPLLRSA
                     LPAGWFIADKSGAGERGSRGIIAALGPDGKPSRIVVIYTTGSQATMDERNRQIAEIGAS
                     LIKHW"
     rep_origin      10683..11350
                     /label=pUC ori
ORIGIN
        1 ttaatgtagt cttatgcaat actcttgtag tcttgcaaca tggtaacgat gagttagcaa
       61 catgccttac aaggagagaa aaagcaccgt gcatgccgat tggtggaagt aaggtggtac
      121 gatcgtgcct tattaggaag gcaacagacg ggtctgacat ggattggacg aaccactgaa
      181 ttgccgcatt gcagagatat tgtatttaag tgcctagctc gatacataaa cgggtctctc
      241 tggttagacc agatctgagc ctgggagctc tctggctaac tagggaaccc actgcttaag
      301 cctcaataaa gcttgccttg agtgcttcaa gtagtgtgtg cccgtctgtt gtgtgactct
      361 ggtaactaga gatccctcag acccttttag tcagtgtgga aaatctctag cagtggcgcc
      421 cgaacaggga cttgaaagcg aaagggaaac cagaggagct ctctcgacgc aggactcggc
      481 ttgctgaagc gcgcacggca agaggcgagg ggcggcgact ggtgagtacg ccaaaaattt
      541 tgactagcgg aggctagaag gagagagatg ggtgcgagag cgtcagtatt aagcggggga
      601 gaattagatc gcgatgggaa aaaattcggt taaggccagg gggaaagaaa aaatataaat
      661 taaaacatat agtatgggca agcagggagc tagaacgatt cgcagttaat cctggcctgt
      721 tagaaacatc agaaggctgt agacaaatac tgggacagct acaaccatcc cttcagacag
      781 gatcagaaga acttagatca ttatataata cagtagcaac cctctattgt gtgcatcaaa
      841 ggatagagat aaaagacacc aaggaagctt tagacaagat agaggaagag caaaacaaaa
      901 gtaagaccac cgcacagcaa gcggccgctg atcttcagac ctggaggagg agatatgagg
      961 gacaattgga gaagtgaatt atataaatat aaagtagtaa aaattgaacc attaggagta
     1021 gcacccacca aggcaaagag aagagtggtg cagagagaaa aaagagcagt gggaatagga
     1081 gctttgttcc ttgggttctt gggagcagca ggaagcacta tgggcgcagc gtcaatgacg
     1141 ctgacggtac aggccagaca attattgtct ggtatagtgc agcagcagaa caatttgctg
     1201 agggctattg aggcgcaaca gcatctgttg caactcacag tctggggcat caagcagctc
     1261 caggcaagaa tcctggctgt ggaaagatac ctaaaggatc aacagctcct ggggatttgg
     1321 ggttgctctg gaaaactcat ttgcaccact gctgtgcctt ggaatgctag ttggagtaat
     1381 aaatctctgg aacagatttg gaatcacacg acctggatgg agtgggacag agaaattaac
     1441 aattacacaa gcttaataca ctccttaatt gaagaatcgc aaaaccagca agaaaagaat
     1501 gaacaagaat tattggaatt agataaatgg gcaagtttgt ggaattggtt taacataaca
     1561 aattggctgt ggtatataaa attattcata atgatagtag gaggcttggt aggtttaaga
     1621 atagtttttg ctgtactttc tatagtgaat agagttaggc agggatattc accattatcg
     1681 tttcagaccc acctcccaac cccgagggga cccagaccac aattttaaaa gaaaaggggg
     1741 gattgggggg tacagtgcag gggaaagaat agtagacata atagcaacag acatacaaac
     1801 taaagaatta caaaaacaaa ttacaaaaat tcaaaatttt cgggtttatt acagggacag
     1861 cagagatcca ctttggcgcc ggctcgagtg gctccggtgc ccgtcagtgg gcagagcgca
     1921 catcgcccac agtccccgag aagttggggg gaggggtcgg caattgaacc ggtgcctaga
     1981 gaaggtggcg cggggtaaac tgggaaagtg atgtcgtgta ctggctccgc ctttttcccg
     2041 agggtggggg agaaccgtat ataagtgcag tagtcgccgt gaacgttctt tttcgcaacg
     2101 ggtttgccgc cagaacacag gtgtcgtgac gcgggatccg ccaccatgga ttacaaagac
     2161 gatgacgata aggatgctaa gtcactaact gcctggtccc ggacactggt gaccttcaag
     2221 gatgtatttg tggacttcac cagggaggag tggaagctgc tggacactgc tcagcagatc
     2281 gtgtacagaa atgtgatgct ggagaactat aagaacctgg tttccttggg ttatcagctt
     2341 actaagccag atgtgatcct ccggttggag aagggagaag agcccggatc cggtgggcgg
     2401 acccttgtta ctttcaagga tgtattcgtg gatttcacac gcgaggagtg gaaattgttg
     2461 gatactgccc agcagattgt ataccgcaat gtaatgctcg aaaactacaa aaatctcgtg
     2521 agtctcggat atcaactgac caagcctgac gttatcctcc gattggagaa aggagaagag
     2581 cctgggagcg gaggaaggac gcttgtcacg tttaaggatg tttttgttga cttcactcga
     2641 gaggagtgga agctgttgga tactgcccaa caaattgtgt atcgcaacgt gatgctcgag
     2701 aactacaaga accttgtgtc tttgggctat cagctgacta aacctgatgt aatactccgc
     2761 ctcgagaaag gagaggagcc tggtagtggg ggaacacagt tcgagggctt taccaacctg
     2821 tatcaggtga gcaagacact gcggtttgag ctgatcccac agggcaagac cctgaagcac
     2881 atccaggagc agggcttcat cgaggaggac aaggcccgca atgatcacta caaggagctg
     2941 aagcccatca tcgatcggat ctacaagacc tatgccgacc agtgcctgca gctggtgcag
     3001 ctggattggg agaacctgag cgccgccatc gactcctata gaaaggagaa aaccgaggag
     3061 acaaggaacg ccctgatcga ggagcaggcc acatatcgca atgccatcca cgactacttc
     3121 atcggccgga cagacaacct gaccgatgcc atcaataaga gacacgccga gatctacaag
     3181 ggcctgttca aggccgagct gtttaatggc aaggtgctga agcagctggg caccgtgacc
     3241 acaaccgagc acgagaacgc cctgctgcgg agcttcgaca agtttacaac ctacttctcc
     3301 ggcttttatc ggaacaggaa gaacgtgttc agcgccgagg atatcagcac agccatccca
     3361 caccgcatcg tgcaggacaa cttccccaag tttaaggaga attgtcacat cttcacacgc
     3421 ctgatcaccg ccgtgcccag cctgcgggag cactttgaga acgtgaagaa ggccatcggc
     3481 atcttcgtga gcacctccat cgaggaggtg ttttccttcc ctttttataa ccagctgctg
     3541 acacagaccc agatcgacct gtataaccag ctgctgggag gaatctctcg ggaggcaggc
     3601 accgagaaga tcaagggcct gaacgaggtg ctgaatctgg ccatccagaa gaatgatgag
     3661 acagcccaca tcatcgcctc cctgccacac agattcatcc ccctgtttaa gcagatcctg
     3721 tccgatagga acaccctgtc tttcatcctg gaggagttta agagcgacga ggaagtgatc
     3781 cagtccttct gcaagtacaa gacactgctg agaaacgaga acgtgctgga gacagccgag
     3841 gccctgttta acgagctgaa cagcatcgac ctgacacaca tcttcatcag ccacaagaag
     3901 ctggagacaa tcagcagcgc cctgtgcgac cactgggata cactgaggaa tgccctgtat
     3961 gagcggagaa tctccgagct gacaggcaag atcaccaagt ctgccaagga gaaggtgcag
     4021 cgcagcctga agcacgagga tatcaacctg caggagatca tctctgccgc aggcaaggag
     4081 ctgagcgagg ccttcaagca gaaaaccagc gagatcctgt cccacgcaca cgccgccctg
     4141 gatcagccac tgcctacaac cctgaagaag caggaggaga aggagatcct gaagtctcag
     4201 ctggacagcc tgctgggcct gtaccacctg ctggactggt ttgccgtgga tgagtccaac
     4261 gaggtggacc ccgagttctc tgcccggctg accggcatca agctggagat ggagccttct
     4321 ctgagcttct acaacaaggc cagaaattat gccaccaaga agccctactc cgtggagaag
     4381 ttcaagctga actttcagat gcctacactg gcccgtggct gggacgtgaa taaggagaag
     4441 aacaatggcg ccatcctgtt tgtgaagaac ggcctgtact atctgggcat catgccaaag
     4501 cagaagggca ggtataaggc cctgagcttc gagcccacag agaaaaccag cgagggcttt
     4561 gataagatgt actatgacta cttccctgat gccgccaaga tgatcccaaa gtgcagcacc
     4621 cagctgaagg ccgtgacagc ccactttcag acccacacaa cccccatcct gctgtccaac
     4681 aatttcatcg agcctctgga gatcacaaag gagatctacg acctgaacaa tcctgagaag
     4741 gagccaaaga agtttcagac agcctacgcc aagaaaaccg gcgaccagaa gggctacaga
     4801 gaggccctgt gcaagtggat cgacttcaca agggattttc tgtccaagta taccaagaca
     4861 acctctatcg atctgtctag cctgcggcca tcctctcagt ataaggacct gggcgagtac
     4921 tatgccgagc tgaatcccct gctgtaccac atcagcttcc agagaatcgc cgagaaggag
     4981 atcatggatg ccgtggagac aggcaagctg tacctgttcc agatctataa caaggacttt
     5041 gccaagggcc accacggcaa gcctaatctg cacacactgt attggaccgg cctgttttct
     5101 ccagagaacc tggccaagac aagcatcaag ctgaatggcc aggccgagct gttctaccgc
     5161 cctaagtcca ggatgaagag gatggcacac cggctgggag agaagatgct gaacaagaag
     5221 ctgaaggatc agaaaacccc aatccccgac accctgtacc aggagctgta cgactatgtg
     5281 aatcacagac tgtcccacga cctgtctgat gaggccaggg ccctgctgcc caacgtgatc
     5341 accaaggagg tgtctcacga gatcatcaag gataggcgct ttaccagcga caagttcttt
     5401 ttccacgtgc ctatcacact gaactatcag gccgccaatt ccccatctaa gttcaaccag
     5461 agggtgaatg cctacctgaa ggagcacccc gagacaccta tcatcggcat cgatcggggc
     5521 gagagaaacc tgatctatat cacagtgatc gactccaccg gcaagatcct ggagcagcgg
     5581 agcctgaaca ccatccagca gtttgattac cagaagaagc tggacaacag ggagaaggag
     5641 agggtggcag caaggcaggc ctggtctgtg gtgggcacaa tcaaggatct gaagcagggc
     5701 tatctgagcc aggtcatcca cgagatcgtg gacctgatga tccactacca ggccgtggtg
     5761 gtgctggaga acctgaattt cggctttaag agcaagagga ccggcatcgc cgagaaggcc
     5821 gtgtaccagc agttcgagaa gatgctgatc gataagctga attgcctggt gctgaaggac
     5881 tatccagcag agaaagtggg aggcgtgctg aacccatacc agctgacaga ccagttcacc
     5941 tcctttgcca agatgggcac ccagtctggc ttcctgtttt acgtgcctgc cccatataca
     6001 tctaagatcg atcccctgac cggcttcgtg gaccccttcg tgtggaaaac catcaagaat
     6061 cacgagagcc gcaagcactt cctggagggc ttcgactttc tgcactacga cgtgaaaacc
     6121 ggcgacttca tcctgcactt taagatgaac agaaatctgt ccttccagag gggcctgccc
     6181 ggctttatgc ctgcatggga tatcgtgttc gagaagaacg agacacagtt tgacgccaag
     6241 ggcacccctt tcatcgccgg caagagaatc gtgccagtga tcgagaatca cagattcacc
     6301 ggcagatacc gggacctgta tcctgccaac gagctgatcg ccctgctgga ggagaagggc
     6361 atcgtgttca gggatggctc caacatcctg ccaaagctgc tggagaatga cgattctcac
     6421 gccatcgaca ccatggtggc cctgatccgc agcgtgctgc agatgcggaa ctccaatgcc
     6481 gccacaggcg aggactatat caacagcccc gtgcgcgatc tgaatggcgt gtgcttcgac
     6541 tcccggtttc agaacccaga gtggcccatg gacgccgatg ccaatggcgc ctaccacatc
     6601 gccctgaagg gccagctgct gctgaatcac ctgaaggaga gcaaggatct gaagctgcag
     6661 aacggcatct ccaatcagga ctggctggcc tacatccagg agctgcgcaa cggcggctcc
     6721 cctgctgcta aacgtgttaa gcttgatggg ggtagcccgg cagccaagag agtcaaactc
     6781 gacggcggct ccccagcggc aaaaagggtg aaactagacg ggggtagccc cgccgcgaag
     6841 cgtgtaaagc tggatggagg atcgcctgcg gctaagcgag tcaaattaga cggtgggtca
     6901 ccggctgcaa agcgcgtcaa attggatgct agcggcagcg gcgccaccaa cttcagcctg
     6961 ctgaagcagg ccggcgacgt ggaggagaac cccggcccca tgaccgagta caagcccacg
     7021 gtgcgcctcg ccacccgcga cgacgtcccc agggccgtac gcaccctcgc cgccgcgttc
     7081 gccgactacc ccgccacgcg ccacaccgtc gatccggacc gccacatcga gcgggtcacc
     7141 gagctgcaag aactcttcct cacgcgcgtc gggctcgaca tcggcaaggt gtgggtcgcg
     7201 gacgacggcg cggccgtggc ggtctggacc acgccggaga gcgtcgaagc gggggcggtg
     7261 ttcgccgaga tcggcccgcg catggccgag ttgagcggtt cccggctggc cgcgcagcaa
     7321 cagatggaag gcctcctggc gccgcaccgg cccaaggagc ccgcgtggtt cctggccacc
     7381 gtcggagtct cgcccgacca ccagggcaag ggtctgggca gcgccgtcgt gctccccgga
     7441 gtggaggcgg ccgagcgcgc cggggtgccc gccttcctgg agacctccgc gccccgcaac
     7501 ctccccttct acgagcggct cggcttcacc gtcaccgccg acgtcgaggt gcccgaagga
     7561 ccgcgcacct ggtgcatgac ccgcaagccc ggtgcctgaa cgcgttaagt cgacaatcaa
     7621 cctctggatt acaaaatttg tgaaagattg actggtattc ttaactatgt tgctcctttt
     7681 acgctatgtg gatacgctgc tttaatgcct ttgtatcatg ctattgcttc ccgtatggct
     7741 ttcattttct cctccttgta taaatcctgg ttgctgtctc tttatgagga gttgtggccc
     7801 gttgtcaggc aacgtggcgt ggtgtgcact gtgtttgctg acgcaacccc cactggttgg
     7861 ggcattgcca ccacctgtca gctcctttcc gggactttcg ctttccccct ccctattgcc
     7921 acggcggaac tcatcgccgc ctgccttgcc cgctgctgga caggggctcg gctgttgggc
     7981 actgacaatt ccgtggtgtt gtcggggaaa tcatcgtcct ttccttggct gctcgcctgt
     8041 gttgccacct ggattctgcg cgggacgtcc ttctgctacg tcccttcggc cctcaatcca
     8101 gcggaccttc cttcccgcgg cctgctgccg gctctgcggc ctcttccgcg tcttcgcctt
     8161 cgccctcaga cgagtcggat ctccctttgg gccgcctccc cgcgtcgact ttaagaccaa
     8221 tgacttacaa ggcagctgta gatcttagcc actttttaaa agaaaagggg ggactggaag
     8281 ggctaattca ctcccaacga agacaagatc tgctttttgc ttgtactggg tctctctggt
     8341 tagaccagat ctgagcctgg gagctctctg gctaactagg gaacccactg cttaagcctc
     8401 aataaagctt gccttgagtg cttcaagtag tgtgtgcccg tctgttgtgt gactctggta
     8461 actagagatc cctcagaccc ttttagtcag tgtggaaaat ctctagcagt acgtatagta
     8521 gttcatgtca tcttattatt cagtatttat aacttgcaaa gaaatgaata tcagagagtg
     8581 agaggaactt gtttattgca gcttataatg gttacaaata aagcaatagc atcacaaatt
     8641 tcacaaataa agcatttttt tcactgcatt ctagttgtgg tttgtccaaa ctcatcaatg
     8701 tatcttatca tgtctggctc tagctatccc gcccctaact ccgcccatcc cgcccctaac
     8761 tccgcccagt tccgcccatt ctccgcccca tggctgacta atttttttta tttatgcaga
     8821 ggccgaggcc gcctcggcct ctgagctatt ccagaagtag tgaggaggct tttttggagg
     8881 cctagggacg tacccaattc gccctatagt gagtcgtatt acgcgcgctc actggccgtc
     8941 gttttacaac gtcgtgactg ggaaaaccct ggcgttaccc aacttaatcg ccttgcagca
     9001 catccccctt tcgccagctg gcgtaatagc gaagaggccc gcaccgatcg cccttcccaa
     9061 cagttgcgca gcctgaatgg cgaatgggnn nnnnnnnnnn nnnnnnnnnn nnnnnnnnnn
     9121 nnnnnnnnnn nnnnnnnnnn nnnnnnnnnn nnnnnnnnnn nnnnnnnnnn nnnnnnnnnn
     9181 nnnnnnnnnn nnnnnnnnnn nnnnnnnnnn nncnnnnnnn nnnnnnnnnn nnnnnnnnnn
     9241 nnnnnnnnnn nnnnnnnnnn nnnnnnnnnn nnnnnnnnnn nnnnnnnnnn nnnnnnnnnn
     9301 nnnnannnnn nnnnnnnnnn nnnnnnnnnn nnnnnnnnnn nnnnnnnnnn nnnncctttg
     9361 acgttggagt ccacgttctt taatagtgga ctcttgttcc aaactggaac aacactcaac
     9421 cctatctcgg tctattcttt tgatttataa gggattttgc cgatttcggc ctattggtta
     9481 aaaaatgagc tgatttaaca aaaatttaac gcgaatttta acaaaatatt aacgcttaca
     9541 atttaggtgg cacttttcgg ggaaatgtgc gcggaacccc tatttgttta tttttctaaa
     9601 tacattcaaa tatgtatccg ctcatgagac aataaccctg ataaatgctt caataatatt
     9661 gaaaaaggaa gagtatgagt attcaacatt tccgtgtcgc ccttattccc ttttttgcgg
     9721 cattttgcct tcctgttttt gctcacccag aaacgctggt gaaagtaaaa gatgctgaag
     9781 atcagttggg tgcacgagtg ggttacatcg aactggatct caacagcggt aagatccttg
     9841 agagttttcg ccccgaagaa cgttttccaa tgatgagcac ttttaaagtt ctgctatgtg
     9901 gcgcggtatt atcccgtatt gacgccgggc aagagcaact cggtcgccgc atacactatt
     9961 ctcagaatga cttggttgag tactcaccag tcacagaaaa gcatcttacg gatggcatga
    10021 cagtaagaga attatgcagt gctgccataa ccatgagtga taacactgcg gccaacttac
    10081 ttctgacaac gatcggagga ccgaaggagc taaccgcttt tttgcacaac atgggggatc
    10141 atgtaactcg ccttgatcgt tgggaaccgg agctgaatga agccatacca aacgacgagc
    10201 gtgacaccac gatgcctgta gcaatggcaa caacgttgcg caaactatta actggcgaac
    10261 tacttactct agcttcccgg caacaattaa tagactggat ggaggcggat aaagttgcag
    10321 gaccacttct gcgctcggcc cttccggctg gctggtttat tgctgataaa tctggagccg
    10381 gtgagcgtgg gtctcgcggt atcattgcag cactggggcc agatggtaag ccctcccgta
    10441 tcgtagttat ctacacgacg gggagtcagg caactatgga tgaacgaaat agacagatcg
    10501 ctgagatagg tgcctcactg attaagcatt ggtaactgtc agaccaagtt tactcatata
    10561 tactttagat tgatttaaaa cttcattttt aatttaaaag gatctaggtg aagatccttt
    10621 ttgataatct catgaccaaa atcccttaac gtgagttttc gttccactga gcgtcagacc
    10681 ccgtagaaaa gatcaaagga tcttcttgag atcctttttt tctgcgcgta atctgctgct
    10741 tgcaaacaaa aaaaccaccg ctaccagcgg tggtttgttt gccggatcaa gagctaccaa
    10801 ctctttttcc gaaggtaact ggcttcagca gagcgcagat accaaatact gttcttctag
    10861 tgtagccgta gttaggccac cacttcaaga actctgtagc accgcctaca tacctcgctc
    10921 tgctaatcct gttaccagtg gctgctgcca gtggcgataa gtcgtgtctt accgggttgg
    10981 actcaagacg atagttaccg gataaggcgc agcggtcggg ctgaacgggg ggttcgtgca
    11041 cacagcccag cttggagcga acgacctaca ccgaactgag atacctacag cgtgagctat
    11101 gagaaagcgc cacgcttccc gaagggagaa aggcggacag gtatccggta agcggcaggg
    11161 tcggaacagg agagcgcacg agggagcttc cagggggaaa cgcctggtat ctttatagtc
    11221 ctgtcgggtt tcgccacctc tgacttgagc gtcgattttt gtgatgctcg tcaggggggc
    11281 ggagcctatg gaaaaacgcc agcaacgcgg cctttttacg gttcctggcc ttttgctggc
    11341 cttttgctca catgttcttt cctgcgttat cccctgattc tgtggataac cgtattaccg
    11401 cctttgagtg agctgatacc gctcgccgca gccgaacgac cgagcgcagc gagtcagtga
    11461 gcgaggaagc ggaagagcgc ccaatacgca aaccgcctct ccccgcgcgt tggccgattc
    11521 attaatgcag ctggcacgac aggtttcccg actggaaagc gggcagtgag cgcaacgcaa
    11581 ttaatgtgag ttagctcact cattaggcac cccaggcttt acactttatg cttccggctc
    11641 gtatgttgtg tggaattgtg agcggataac aatttcacac aggaaacagc tatgaccatg
    11701 attacgccaa gcgcgcaatt aaccctcact aaagggaaca aaagctggag ctgcaagc
//
