# Supplementary material for: Engineered CRISPR-Cas12a for higher-order combinatorial chromatin perturbations
Source: Nat Biotechnol. 2024 May 17;43(3):369–83. doi: 10.1038/s41587-024-02224-0 (PMC11919711; doi:10.1038/s41587-024-02224-0)
Supplement: Supplementary file 6 — Annotated sequences for plasmids and Illumina sequencing library prep amplicons. [file 41587_2024_2224_MOESM6_ESM.zip › Supplementary_Data_2/gCH132.gb]

LOCUS       gCH132        8484 bp DNA     circular SYN 21-FEB-2024
DEFINITION  synthetic circular DNA
ACCESSION   .
VERSION     .
KEYWORDS    .
SOURCE      synthetic DNA construct
  ORGANISM  synthetic DNA construct
REFERENCE   1  (bases 1 to 8484)
  AUTHORS   Chris Hsiung
  TITLE     Direct Submission
  JOURNAL   Exported Feb 21, 2024 from SnapGene 7.1.1
            https://www.snapgene.com
FEATURES             Location/Qualifiers
     source          1..8484
                     /mol_type="other DNA"
                     /organism="synthetic DNA construct"
     promoter        50..294
                     /label=hU6
                     /note="hU6 Human U6 Promoter"
                     /note="Human U6 Promoter"
     promoter        50..290
                     /label=U6 promoter
                     /note="RNA polymerase III promoter for human U6 snRNA"
     promoter        277..294
                     /label=hU6
                     /note="hU6 Human U6 Promoter"
                     /note="Human U6 Promoter"
     promoter        277..290
                     /label=U6 promoter
                     /note="RNA polymerase III promoter for human U6 snRNA"
     misc_binding    295..299
                     /label=filler (1,885 bp)
                     /note="filler (1,885 bp)"
                     /note="Filler (digest with BsmBI to replace filler 
                     withsgRNA oligos)"
     misc_feature    299
                     /label=+1
     misc_feature    300..318
                     /label=As_DR
                     /note="As_DR from pRG212"
     misc_feature    319..341
                     /label=CD55-4
     misc_feature    342..360
                     /label=AsDR1
     misc_feature    361..383
                     /label=B2M-1
     misc_feature    384..402
                     /label=As_DR16
     misc_feature    403..425
                     /label=KIT-2
     misc_feature    426..444
                     /label=As_DR10
     misc_feature    445..467
                     /label=KIT-3
     misc_feature    468..486
                     /label=AsDR3
     misc_feature    487..509
                     /label=CD81-1
     misc_feature    510..528
                     /label=As_DR8
     primer_bind     complement(549..582)
                     /label=RT-primer3
     primer_bind     complement(555..593)
                     /label=RT-primer4
     LTR             564..763
                     /label=3' LTR
                     /note="3' LTR"
                     /note="3' LTR SIN"
     LTR             582..762
                     /label=5' LTR (truncated)
                     /note="truncated 5' long terminal repeat (LTR) from HIV-1"
     polyA_signal    840..970
                     /label=SV40 polyA
                     /note="SV40 polyA"
     polyA_signal    840..961
                     /label=SV40 poly(A) signal
                     /note="SV40 polyadenylation signal"
     rep_origin      1001..1136
                     /label=SV40 ori
                     /note="SV40 origin of replication"
     promoter        complement(1157..1175)
                     /label=T7 promoter
                     /note="promoter for bacteriophage T7 RNA polymerase"
     primer_bind     complement(1185..1201)
                     /label=M13 fwd
                     /note="common sequencing primer, one of multiple similar 
                     variants"
     rep_origin      1343..1798
                     /direction=RIGHT
                     /label=f1 ori
                     /note="f1 bacteriophage origin of replication; arrow 
                     indicates direction of (+) strand synthesis"
     promoter        1824..1928
                     /gene="bla"
                     /label=AmpR promoter
     CDS             join(1929..1997,1998..2789)
                     /codon_start=1
                     /gene="bla"
                     /product="beta-lactamase"
                     /label=AmpR
                     /note="confers resistance to ampicillin, carbenicillin, and
                     related antibiotics"
                     /translation="MSIQHFRVALIPFFAAFCLPVFAHPETLVKVKDAEDQLGARVGYI
                     ELDLNSGKILESFRPEERFPMMSTFKVLLCGAVLSRIDAGQEQLGRRIHYSQNDLVEYS
                     PVTEKHLTDGMTVRELCSAAITMSDNTAANLLLTTIGGPKELTAFLHNMGDHVTRLDRW
                     EPELNEAIPNDERDTTMPVAMATTLRKLLTGELLTLASRQQLIDWMEADKVAGPLLRSA
                     LPAGWFIADKSGAGERGSRGIIAALGPDGKPSRIVVIYTTGSQATMDERNRQIAEIGAS
                     LIKHW"
     CDS             2118..2924
                     /label=AmpR
                     /note="AmpR"
     rep_origin      2960..3548
                     /direction=RIGHT
                     /label=ori
                     /note="high-copy-number ColE1/pMB1/pBR322/pUC origin of 
                     replication"
     rep_origin      complement(3050..3665)
                     /direction=LEFT
                     /label=pUC Ori
                     /note="pUC Ori"
     protein_bind    3836..3857
                     /label=CAP binding site
                     /bound_moiety="E. coli catabolite activator protein"
                     /note="CAP binding activates transcription in the presence 
                     of cAMP."
     promoter        join(3872..3877,3878..3895,3896..3902)
                     /label=lac promoter
                     /note="promoter for the E. coli lac operon"
     protein_bind    3910..3926
                     /label=lac operator
                     /bound_moiety="lac repressor encoded by lacI"
                     /note="The lac repressor binds to the lac operator to 
                     inhibit transcription in E. coli. This inhibition can be 
                     relieved by adding lactose or 
                     isopropyl-beta-D-thiogalactopyranoside (IPTG)."
     primer_bind     3934..3950
                     /label=M13 rev
                     /note="common sequencing primer, one of multiple similar 
                     variants"
     promoter        3971..3989
                     /label=T3 promoter
                     /note="promoter for bacteriophage T3 RNA polymerase"
     LTR             4013..4425
                     /label=5' LTR
                     /note="5' LTR"
                     /note="RSV/5'LTR"
     promoter        4017..4243
                     /label=RSV promoter
                     /note="Rous sarcoma virus enhancer/promoter"
     LTR             4244..4424
                     /label=5' LTR (truncated)
                     /note="truncated 5' long terminal repeat (LTR) from HIV-1"
     misc_feature    4471..4596
                     /label=HIV-1 Psi
                     /note="packaging signal of human immunodeficiency virus 
                     type 1"
     misc_feature    4476..4613
                     /label=psi
                     /note="psi"
     misc_feature    4580..4944
                     /label=gag
                     /note="gag"
     misc_feature    5089..5322
                     /label=RRE
                     /note="The Rev response element (RRE) of HIV-1 allows for 
                     Rev-dependent mRNA export from the nucleus to the 
                     cytoplasm."
     misc_feature    5090..5331
                     /label=RRE
                     /note="RRE"
     CDS             5507..5551
                     /codon_start=1
                     /product="antigenic peptide corresponding to amino acids 
                     655 to 669 of the HIV envelope protein gp41 (Lutje Hulsik 
                     et al., 2013)"
                     /label=gp41 peptide
                     /note="recognized by the 2H10 single-chain llama nanobody"
                     /translation="KNEQELLELDKWASL"
     misc_feature    5732..5849
                     /label=cPPT
                     /note="cPPT"
     misc_feature    5901..5902
                     /label=origin
                     /note="origin"
     promoter        5908..6158
                     /label=EFS
                     /note="EFS"
     promoter        5933..6144
                     /label=EF-1-alpha core promoter
                     /note="core promoter for human elongation factor 
                     EF-1-alpha"
     regulatory      6164..6173
                     /label=Kozak sequence
                     /note="vertebrate consensus sequence for strong initiation 
                     of translation (Kozak, 1987)"
                     /regulatory_class="other"
     CDS             6173..6196
                     /codon_start=1
                     /product="FLAG(R) epitope tag, followed by an enterokinase 
                     cleavage site"
                     /label=FLAG
                     /translation="DYKDDDDK"
     CDS             6197..6913
                     /codon_start=1
                     /label=GFP
                     /note="GFP"
                     /translation="MVSKGEELFTGVVPILVELDGDVNGHKFSVSGEGEGDATYGKLTL
                     KFICTTGKLPVPWPTLVTTLTYGVQCFSRYPDHMKQHDFFKSAMPEGYVQERTIFFKDD
                     GNYKTRAEVKFEGDTLVNRIELKGIDFKEDGNILGHKLEYNYNSHNVYIMADKQKNGIK
                     VNFKIRHNIEDGSVQLADHYQQNTPIGDGPVLLPDNHYLSTQSALSKDPNEKRDHMVLL
                     EFVTAAGITLGMDELYK"
     misc_feature    6914..6979
                     /label=P2A
                     /note="P2A"
     CDS             6923..6979
                     /codon_start=1
                     /product="2A peptide from porcine teschovirus-1 
                     polyprotein"
                     /label=P2A
                     /note="Eukaryotic ribosomes fail to insert a peptide bond 
                     between the Gly and Pro residues, yielding separate 
                     polypeptides."
                     /translation="ATNFSLLKQAGDVEENPGP"
     CDS             6974..7774
                     /codon_start=1
                     /gene="aph(3')-II (or nptII)"
                     /product="aminoglycoside phosphotransferase from Tn5"
                     /label=NeoR/KanR
                     /note="confers resistance to neomycin, kanamycin, and G418 
                     (Geneticin(R))"
                     /translation="GPMIEQDGLHAGSPAAWVERLFGYDWAQQTIGCSDAAVFRLSAQG
                     RPVLFVKTDLSGALNELQDEAARLSWLATTGVPCAAVLDVVTEAGRDWLLLGEVPGQDL
                     LSSHLAPAEKVSIMADAMRRLHTLDPATCPFDHQAKHRIERARTRMEAGLVDQDDLDEE
                     HQGLAPAELFARLKARMPDGEDLVVTHGDACLPNIMVENGRFSGFIDCGRLGVADRYQD
                     IALATRDIAEELGGEWADRFLVLYGIAAPDSQRIAFYRLLDEFF"
     CDS             6980..7774
                     /codon_start=1
                     /label=Neo
                     /note="Neo"
                     /translation="MIEQDGLHAGSPAAWVERLFGYDWAQQTIGCSDAAVFRLSAQGRP
                     VLFVKTDLSGALNELQDEAARLSWLATTGVPCAAVLDVVTEAGRDWLLLGEVPGQDLLS
                     SHLAPAEKVSIMADAMRRLHTLDPATCPFDHQAKHRIERARTRMEAGLVDQDDLDEEHQ
                     GLAPAELFARLKARMPDGEDLVVTHGDACLPNIMVENGRFSGFIDCGRLGVADRYQDIA
                     LATRDIAEELGGEWADRFLVLYGIAAPDSQRIAFYRLLDEFF"
     misc_RNA        7790..8378
                     /label=WPRE
                     /note="WPRE"
     misc_feature    7790..8378
                     /label=WPRE
                     /note="woodchuck hepatitis virus posttranscriptional 
                     regulatory element"
     primer_bind     8150..8169
                     /label=gRNA validation primer 5'-TTGGGCACTGACAATTCCGT-3'
                     /note="gRNA validation primer 5'-TTGGGCACTGACAATTCCGT-3'"
     CDS             complement(8261..8272)
                     /codon_start=1
                     /product="Factor Xa recognition and cleavage site"
                     /label=Factor Xa site
                     /translation="IEGR"
     LTR             8449..8484
                     /label=3' LTR
                     /note="3' LTR"
                     /note="3' LTR SIN"
ORIGIN
        1 ttcaccatta tcgtttcaga cccacctccc aaccccgagg ggacccagag agggcctatt
       61 tcccatgatt ccttcatatt tgcatatacg atacaaggct gttagagaga taattagaat
      121 taatttgact gtaaacacaa agatattagt acaaaatacg tgacgtagaa agtaataatt
      181 tcttgggtag tttgcagttt taaaattatg ttttaaaatg gactatcata tgcttaccgt
      241 aacttgaaag tatttcgatt tcttggcttt atatatcttg tggaaaggac gaaacaccga
      301 atttctactc ttgtagatac tggtattgcg gagccacgag gaatttctac tgtcgtagat
      361 atataagtgg aggcgtcgcg ctgaattcct actattgtag gttctgcgtt ctgctcctac
      421 tgcttaattc ctactctcgt aggtagctct cgcccaagtg cagcgagaat ttctactcta
      481 gtagatggcg cgacccccag gaaggtctca atttctcctc taggagattt tttttaagct
      541 tggcgtaact agatcttgag acactgcttt ttgcttgtac tgggtctctc ttgttagacc
      601 agatctgagc ctgggagctc tctggctaac tagggaaccc actgcttaag cctcaataaa
      661 gcttgccttg agtgcttcaa gtagtgtgtg cccgtctgtt gtgtgactct ggtaactaga
      721 gatccctcag acccttttag tcagtgtgga aaatctctag cagtacgtat agtagttcat
      781 gtcatcttat tattcagtat ttataacttg caaagaaatg aatatcagag agtgagagga
      841 acttgtttat tgcagcttat aatggttaca aataaagcaa tagcatcaca aatttcacaa
      901 ataaagcatt tttttcactg cattctagtt gtggtttgtc caaactcatc aatgtatctt
      961 atcatgtctg gctctagcta tcccgcccct aactccgccc atcccgcccc taactccgcc
     1021 cagttccgcc cattctccgc cccatggctg actaattttt tttatttatg cagaggccga
     1081 ggccgcctcg gcctctgagc tattccagaa gtagtgagga ggcttttttg gaggcctagg
     1141 gacgtaccca attcgcccta tagtgagtcg tattacgcgc gctcactggc cgtcgtttta
     1201 caacgtcgtg actgggaaaa ccctggcgtt acccaactta atcgccttgc agcacatccc
     1261 cctttcgcca gctggcgtaa tagcgaagag gcccgcaccg atcgcccttc ccaacagttg
     1321 cgcagcctga atggcgaatg ggnnnnnnnn nnnnnnnnnn nnnnnnnnnn nnnnnnnnnn
     1381 nnnnnnnnnn nnnnnnnnnn nnnnnnnnnn nnnnnnnnnn nnnnnnnnnn nnnnnnnnnn
     1441 nnnnnnnnnn nnnnnnnnnn nnnnnncnnn nnnnnnnnnn nnnnnnnnnn nnnnnnnnnn
     1501 nnnnnnnnnn nnnnnnnnnn nnnnnnnnnn nnnnnnnnnn nnnnnnnnnn nnnnnnnnan
     1561 nnnnnnnnnn nnnnnnnnnn nnnnnnnnnn nnnnnnnnnn nnnnnnnncc tttgacgttg
     1621 gagtccacgt tctttaatag tggactcttg ttccaaactg gaacaacact caaccctatc
     1681 tcggtctatt cttttgattt ataagggatt ttgccgattt cggcctattg gttaaaaaat
     1741 gagctgattt aacaaaaatt taacgcgaat tttaacaaaa tattaacgct tacaatttag
     1801 gtggcacttt tcggggaaat gtgcgcggaa cccctatttg tttatttttc taaatacatt
     1861 caaatatgta tccgctcatg agacaataac cctgataaat gcttcaataa tattgaaaaa
     1921 ggaagagtat gagtattcaa catttccgtg tcgcccttat tccctttttt gcggcatttt
     1981 gccttcctgt ttttgctcac ccagaaacgc tggtgaaagt aaaagatgct gaagatcagt
     2041 tgggtgcacg agtgggttac atcgaactgg atctcaacag cggtaagatc cttgagagtt
     2101 ttcgccccga agaacgtttt ccaatgatga gcacttttaa agttctgcta tgtggcgcgg
     2161 tattatcccg tattgacgcc gggcaagagc aactcggtcg ccgcatacac tattctcaga
     2221 atgacttggt tgagtactca ccagtcacag aaaagcatct tacggatggc atgacagtaa
     2281 gagaattatg cagtgctgcc ataaccatga gtgataacac tgcggccaac ttacttctga
     2341 caacgatcgg aggaccgaag gagctaaccg cttttttgca caacatgggg gatcatgtaa
     2401 ctcgccttga tcgttgggaa ccggagctga atgaagccat accaaacgac gagcgtgaca
     2461 ccacgatgcc tgtagcaatg gcaacaacgt tgcgcaaact attaactggc gaactactta
     2521 ctctagcttc ccggcaacaa ttaatagact ggatggaggc ggataaagtt gcaggaccac
     2581 ttctgcgctc ggcccttccg gctggctggt ttattgctga taaatctgga gccggtgagc
     2641 gtgggtctcg cggtatcatt gcagcactgg ggccagatgg taagccctcc cgtatcgtag
     2701 ttatctacac gacggggagt caggcaacta tggatgaacg aaatagacag atcgctgaga
     2761 taggtgcctc actgattaag cattggtaac tgtcagacca agtttactca tatatacttt
     2821 agattgattt aaaacttcat ttttaattta aaaggatcta ggtgaagatc ctttttgata
     2881 atctcatgac caaaatccct taacgtgagt tttcgttcca ctgagcgtca gaccccgtag
     2941 aaaagatcaa aggatcttct tgagatcctt tttttctgcg cgtaatctgc tgcttgcaaa
     3001 caaaaaaacc accgctacca gcggtggttt gtttgccgga tcaagagcta ccaactcttt
     3061 ttccgaaggt aactggcttc agcagagcgc agataccaaa tactgttctt ctagtgtagc
     3121 cgtagttagg ccaccacttc aagaactctg tagcaccgcc tacatacctc gctctgctaa
     3181 tcctgttacc agtggctgct gccagtggcg ataagtcgtg tcttaccggg ttggactcaa
     3241 gacgatagtt accggataag gcgcagcggt cgggctgaac ggggggttcg tgcacacagc
     3301 ccagcttgga gcgaacgacc tacaccgaac tgagatacct acagcgtgag ctatgagaaa
     3361 gcgccacgct tcccgaaggg agaaaggcgg acaggtatcc ggtaagcggc agggtcggaa
     3421 caggagagcg cacgagggag cttccagggg gaaacgcctg gtatctttat agtcctgtcg
     3481 ggtttcgcca cctctgactt gagcgtcgat ttttgtgatg ctcgtcaggg gggcggagcc
     3541 tatggaaaaa cgccagcaac gcggcctttt tacggttcct ggccttttgc tggccttttg
     3601 ctcacatgtt ctttcctgcg ttatcccctg attctgtgga taaccgtatt accgcctttg
     3661 agtgagctga taccgctcgc cgcagccgaa cgaccgagcg cagcgagtca gtgagcgagg
     3721 aagcggaaga gcgcccaata cgcaaaccgc ctctccccgc gcgttggccg attcattaat
     3781 gcagctggca cgacaggttt cccgactgga aagcgggcag tgagcgcaac gcaattaatg
     3841 tgagttagct cactcattag gcaccccagg ctttacactt tatgcttccg gctcgtatgt
     3901 tgtgtggaat tgtgagcgga taacaatttc acacaggaaa cagctatgac catgattacg
     3961 ccaagcgcgc aattaaccct cactaaaggg aacaaaagct ggagctgcaa gcttaatgta
     4021 gtcttatgca atactcttgt agtcttgcaa catggtaacg atgagttagc aacatgcctt
     4081 acaaggagag aaaaagcacc gtgcatgccg attggtggaa gtaaggtggt acgatcgtgc
     4141 cttattagga aggcaacaga cgggtctgac atggattgga cgaaccactg aattgccgca
     4201 ttgcagagat attgtattta agtgcctagc tcgatacata aacgggtctc tctggttaga
     4261 ccagatctga gcctgggagc tctctggcta actagggaac ccactgctta agcctcaata
     4321 aagcttgcct tgagtgcttc aagtagtgtg tgcccgtctg ttgtgtgact ctggtaacta
     4381 gagatccctc agaccctttt agtcagtgtg gaaaatctct agcagtggcg cccgaacagg
     4441 gacttgaaag cgaaagggaa accagaggag ctctctcgac gcaggactcg gcttgctgaa
     4501 gcgcgcacgg caagaggcga ggggcggcga ctggtgagta cgccaaaaat tttgactagc
     4561 ggaggctaga aggagagaga tgggtgcgag agcgtcagta ttaagcgggg gagaattaga
     4621 tcgcgatggg aaaaaattcg gttaaggcca gggggaaaga aaaaatataa attaaaacat
     4681 atagtatggg caagcaggga gctagaacga ttcgcagtta atcctggcct gttagaaaca
     4741 tcagaaggct gtagacaaat actgggacag ctacaaccat cccttcagac aggatcagaa
     4801 gaacttagat cattatataa tacagtagca accctctatt gtgtgcatca aaggatagag
     4861 ataaaagaca ccaaggaagc tttagacaag atagaggaag agcaaaacaa aagtaagacc
     4921 accgcacagc aagcggccgc tgatcttcag acctggagga ggagatatga gggacaattg
     4981 gagaagtgaa ttatataaat ataaagtagt aaaaattgaa ccattaggag tagcacccac
     5041 caaggcaaag agaagagtgg tgcagagaga aaaaagagca gtgggaatag gagctttgtt
     5101 ccttgggttc ttgggagcag caggaagcac tatgggcgca gcgtcaatga cgctgacggt
     5161 acaggccaga caattattgt ctggtatagt gcagcagcag aacaatttgc tgagggctat
     5221 tgaggcgcaa cagcatctgt tgcaactcac agtctggggc atcaagcagc tccaggcaag
     5281 aatcctggct gtggaaagat acctaaagga tcaacagctc ctggggattt ggggttgctc
     5341 tggaaaactc atttgcacca ctgctgtgcc ttggaatgct agttggagta ataaatctct
     5401 ggaacagatt tggaatcaca cgacctggat ggagtgggac agagaaatta acaattacac
     5461 aagcttaata cactccttaa ttgaagaatc gcaaaaccag caagaaaaga atgaacaaga
     5521 attattggaa ttagataaat gggcaagttt gtggaattgg tttaacataa caaattggct
     5581 gtggtatata aaattattca taatgatagt aggaggcttg gtaggtttaa gaatagtttt
     5641 tgctgtactt tctatagtga atagagttag gcagggatat tcaccattat cgtttcagaa
     5701 tcttgagaca aatggcagta ttcatccaca attttaaaag aaaagggggg attggggggt
     5761 acagtgcagg ggaaagaata gtagacataa tagcaacaga catacaaact aaagaattac
     5821 aaaaacaaat tacaaaaatt caaaattttc gggtttatta cagggacagc agagatccac
     5881 tttggcgccg gctcgagggg gcccgggtcg agtggctccg gtgcccgtca gtgggcagag
     5941 cgcacatcgc ccacagtccc cgagaagttg gggggagggg tcggcaattg aaccggtgcc
     6001 tagagaaggt ggcgcggggt aaactgggaa agtgatgtcg tgtactggct ccgccttttt
     6061 cccgagggtg ggggagaacc gtatataagt gcagtagtcg ccgtgaacgt tctttttcgc
     6121 aacgggtttg ccgccagaac acaggtgtcg tgacgcggga tccgccacca tggattacaa
     6181 agacgatgac gataagatgg tgagcaaggg cgaggagctg ttcaccgggg tggtgcccat
     6241 cctggtcgag ctggacggcg acgtaaacgg ccacaagttc agcgtgtccg gcgagggcga
     6301 gggcgatgcc acctacggca agctgaccct gaagttcatc tgcaccaccg gcaagctgcc
     6361 cgtgccctgg cccaccctcg tgaccaccct gacctacggc gtgcagtgct tcagccgcta
     6421 ccccgaccac atgaagcagc acgacttctt caagtccgcc atgcccgaag gctacgtcca
     6481 ggagcgcacc atcttcttca aggacgacgg caactacaag acccgcgccg aggtgaagtt
     6541 cgagggcgac accctggtga accgcatcga gctgaagggc atcgacttca aggaggacgg
     6601 caacatcctg gggcacaagc tggagtacaa ctacaacagc cacaacgtct atatcatggc
     6661 cgacaagcag aagaacggca tcaaggtgaa cttcaagatc cgccacaaca tcgaggacgg
     6721 cagcgtgcag ctcgccgacc actaccagca gaacaccccc atcggcgacg gccccgtgct
     6781 gctgcccgac aaccactacc tgagcaccca gtccgccctg agcaaagacc ccaacgagaa
     6841 gcgcgatcac atggtcctgc tggagttcgt gaccgccgcc gggatcactc tcggcatgga
     6901 cgagctgtac aagggcagcg gcgccaccaa cttcagcctg ctgaagcagg ccggcgacgt
     6961 ggaggagaac cccggcccca tgattgaaca agatggattg cacgcaggtt ctccggccgc
     7021 ttgggtggag aggctattcg gctatgactg ggcacaacag acaatcggct gctctgatgc
     7081 cgccgtgttc cggctgtcag cgcaggggcg cccggttctt tttgtcaaga ccgacctgtc
     7141 cggtgccctg aatgaactgc aagacgaggc agcgcggcta tcgtggctgg ccacgacggg
     7201 cgttccttgc gcagctgtgc tcgacgttgt cactgaagcg ggaagggact ggctgctatt
     7261 gggcgaagtg ccggggcagg atctcctgtc atctcacctt gctcctgccg agaaagtatc
     7321 catcatggct gatgcaatgc ggcggctgca tacgcttgat ccggctacct gcccattcga
     7381 ccaccaagcg aaacatcgca tcgagcgagc acgtactcgg atggaagccg gtcttgtcga
     7441 tcaggatgat ctggacgaag agcatcaggg gctcgcgcca gccgaactgt tcgccaggct
     7501 caaggcgcgc atgcccgacg gcgaggatct cgtcgtgacc catggcgatg cctgcttgcc
     7561 gaatatcatg gtggaaaatg gccgcttttc tggattcatc gactgtggcc ggctgggtgt
     7621 ggcggaccgc tatcaggaca tagcgttggc tacccgtgat attgctgaag agcttggcgg
     7681 cgaatgggct gaccgcttcc tcgtgcttta cggtatcgcc gctcccgatt cgcagcgcat
     7741 cgccttctat cgccttcttg acgagttctt ctgaacgcgt taagtcgaca atcaacctct
     7801 ggattacaaa atttgtgaaa gattgactgg tattcttaac tatgttgctc cttttacgct
     7861 atgtggatac gctgctttaa tgcctttgta tcatgctatt gcttcccgta tggctttcat
     7921 tttctcctcc ttgtataaat cctggttgct gtctctttat gaggagttgt ggcccgttgt
     7981 caggcaacgt ggcgtggtgt gcactgtgtt tgctgacgca acccccactg gttggggcat
     8041 tgccaccacc tgtcagctcc tttccgggac tttcgctttc cccctcccta ttgccacggc
     8101 ggaactcatc gccgcctgcc ttgcccgctg ctggacaggg gctcggctgt tgggcactga
     8161 caattccgtg gtgttgtcgg ggaaatcatc gtcctttcct tggctgctcg cctgtgttgc
     8221 cacctggatt ctgcgcggga cgtccttctg ctacgtccct tcggccctca atccagcgga
     8281 ccttccttcc cgcggcctgc tgccggctct gcggcctctt ccgcgtcttc gccttcgccc
     8341 tcagacgagt cggatctccc tttgggccgc ctccccgcgt cgactttaag accaatgact
     8401 tacaaggcag ctgtagatct tagccacttt ttaaaagaaa aggggggact ggaagggcta
     8461 attcactccc aacgaagaca agat
//
