# Supplementary material for: Engineered CRISPR-Cas12a for higher-order combinatorial chromatin perturbations
Source: Nat Biotechnol. 2024 May 17;43(3):369–83. doi: 10.1038/s41587-024-02224-0 (PMC11919711; doi:10.1038/s41587-024-02224-0)
Supplement: Supplementary file 6 — Annotated sequences for plasmids and Illumina sequencing library prep amplicons. [file 41587_2024_2224_MOESM6_ESM.zip › Supplementary_Data_2/gCH29.gb]

LOCUS       pRG212        8316 bp DNA     circular UNA 21-FEB-2024
DEFINITION  Concatenation of 4 sequences.
ACCESSION   urn.local...b-6pix0yf
VERSION     .
KEYWORDS    .
SOURCE      natural DNA sequence
  ORGANISM  unspecified
REFERENCE   1  (bases 1 to 8316)
  AUTHORS   .
  TITLE     Direct Submission
  JOURNAL   Exported Feb 21, 2024 from SnapGene 7.1.1
            https://www.snapgene.com
COMMENT     Sequence Label: pRG212
FEATURES             Location/Qualifiers
     source          1..8316
                     /mol_type="genomic DNA"
                     /organism="unspecified"
     source          5740..7606
                     /mol_type="genomic DNA"
                     /organism="unspecified"
     promoter        50..294
                     /label=hU6
                     /note="hU6 Human U6 Promoter"
                     /note="Human U6 Promoter"
     misc_binding    295..299
                     /label=filler (1,885 bp)
                     /note="filler (1,885 bp)"
                     /note="Filler (digest with BsmBI to replace filler 
                     withsgRNA oligos)"
     misc_feature    299
                     /label=+1
     misc_feature    300..318
                     /label=As_DR
                     /note="As_DR"
     misc_feature    319..341
                     /label=CD81-1
     misc_feature    342..360
                     /label=As_DR
                     /note="As_DR"
     LTR             396..595
                     /label=3' LTR
                     /note="3' LTR"
                     /note="3' LTR SIN"
     polyA_signal    672..802
                     /label=SV40 polyA
                     /note="SV40 polyA"
     CDS             1950..2756
                     /label=AmpR
                     /note="AmpR"
     rep_origin      complement(2882..3497)
                     /direction=LEFT
                     /label=pUC Ori
                     /note="pUC Ori"
     LTR             3845..4257
                     /label=5' LTR
                     /note="5' LTR"
                     /note="RSV/5'LTR"
     misc_feature    4308..4445
                     /label=psi
                     /note="psi"
     misc_feature    4412..4776
                     /label=gag
                     /note="gag"
     misc_feature    4922..5163
                     /label=RRE
                     /note="RRE"
     misc_feature    5564..5681
                     /label=cPPT
                     /note="cPPT"
     misc_feature    5733..5734
                     /label=origin
                     /note="origin"
     promoter        5740..5990
                     /label=EFS
                     /note="EFS"
     CDS             6029..6745
                     /codon_start=1
                     /label=GFP
                     /note="GFP"
                     /translation="MVSKGEELFTGVVPILVELDGDVNGHKFSVSGEGEGDATYGKLTL
                     KFICTTGKLPVPWPTLVTTLTYGVQCFSRYPDHMKQHDFFKSAMPEGYVQERTIFFKDD
                     GNYKTRAEVKFEGDTLVNRIELKGIDFKEDGNILGHKLEYNYNSHNVYIMADKQKNGIK
                     VNFKIRHNIEDGSVQLADHYQQNTPIGDGPVLLPDNHYLSTQSALSKDPNEKRDHMVLL
                     EFVTAAGITLGMDELYK"
     misc_feature    6746..6811
                     /label=P2A
                     /note="P2A"
     CDS             6812..7606
                     /codon_start=1
                     /label=Neo
                     /note="Neo"
                     /translation="MIEQDGLHAGSPAAWVERLFGYDWAQQTIGCSDAAVFRLSAQGRP
                     VLFVKTDLSGALNELQDEAARLSWLATTGVPCAAVLDVVTEAGRDWLLLGEVPGQDLLS
                     SHLAPAEKVSIMADAMRRLHTLDPATCPFDHQAKHRIERARTRMEAGLVDQDDLDEEHQ
                     GLAPAELFARLKARMPDGEDLVVTHGDACLPNIMVENGRFSGFIDCGRLGVADRYQDIA
                     LATRDIAEELGGEWADRFLVLYGIAAPDSQRIAFYRLLDEFF"
     misc_RNA        7622..8210
                     /label=WPRE
                     /note="WPRE"
     primer_bind     7982..8001
                     /label=gRNA validation primer 5'-TTGGGCACTGACAATTCCGT-3'
                     /note="gRNA validation primer 5'-TTGGGCACTGACAATTCCGT-3'"
     LTR             8281..8316
                     /label=3' LTR
                     /note="3' LTR"
                     /note="3' LTR SIN"
ORIGIN
        1 ttcaccatta tcgtttcaga cccacctccc aaccccgagg ggacccagag agggcctatt
       61 tcccatgatt ccttcatatt tgcatatacg atacaaggct gttagagaga taattagaat
      121 taatttgact gtaaacacaa agatattagt acaaaatacg tgacgtagaa agtaataatt
      181 tcttgggtag tttgcagttt taaaattatg ttttaaaatg gactatcata tgcttaccgt
      241 aacttgaaag tatttcgatt tcttggcttt atatatcttg tggaaaggac gaaacaccga
      301 atttctactc ttgtagatgg cgcgaccccc aggaaggtct caatttctac tcttgtagat
      361 tttttttaag cttggcgtaa ctagatcttg agacactgct ttttgcttgt actgggtctc
      421 tcttgttaga ccagatctga gcctgggagc tctctggcta actagggaac ccactgctta
      481 agcctcaata aagcttgcct tgagtgcttc aagtagtgtg tgcccgtctg ttgtgtgact
      541 ctggtaacta gagatccctc agaccctttt agtcagtgtg gaaaatctct agcagtacgt
      601 atagtagttc atgtcatctt attattcagt atttataact tgcaaagaaa tgaatatcag
      661 agagtgagag gaacttgttt attgcagctt ataatggtta caaataaagc aatagcatca
      721 caaatttcac aaataaagca tttttttcac tgcattctag ttgtggtttg tccaaactca
      781 tcaatgtatc ttatcatgtc tggctctagc tatcccgccc ctaactccgc ccatcccgcc
      841 cctaactccg cccagttccg cccattctcc gccccatggc tgactaattt tttttattta
      901 tgcagaggcc gaggccgcct cggcctctga gctattccag aagtagtgag gaggcttttt
      961 tggaggccta gggacgtacc caattcgccc tatagtgagt cgtattacgc gcgctcactg
     1021 gccgtcgttt tacaacgtcg tgactgggaa aaccctggcg ttacccaact taatcgcctt
     1081 gcagcacatc cccctttcgc cagctggcgt aatagcgaag aggcccgcac cgatcgccct
     1141 tcccaacagt tgcgcagcct gaatggcgaa tgggnnnnnn nnnnnnnnnn nnnnnnnnnn
     1201 nnnnnnnnnn nnnnnnnnnn nnnnnnnnnn nnnnnnnnnn nnnnnnnnnn nnnnnnnnnn
     1261 nnnnnnnnnn nnnnnnnnnn nnnnnnnnnn nnnnnnnncn nnnnnnnnnn nnnnnnnnnn
     1321 nnnnnnnnnn nnnnnnnnnn nnnnnnnnnn nnnnnnnnnn nnnnnnnnnn nnnnnnnnnn
     1381 nnnnnnnnnn annnnnnnnn nnnnnnnnnn nnnnnnnnnn nnnnnnnnnn nnnnnnnnnn
     1441 cctttgacgt tggagtccac gttctttaat agtggactct tgttccaaac tggaacaaca
     1501 ctcaacccta tctcggtcta ttcttttgat ttataaggga ttttgccgat ttcggcctat
     1561 tggttaaaaa atgagctgat ttaacaaaaa tttaacgcga attttaacaa aatattaacg
     1621 cttacaattt aggtggcact tttcggggaa atgtgcgcgg aacccctatt tgtttatttt
     1681 tctaaataca ttcaaatatg tatccgctca tgagacaata accctgataa atgcttcaat
     1741 aatattgaaa aaggaagagt atgagtattc aacatttccg tgtcgccctt attccctttt
     1801 ttgcggcatt ttgccttcct gtttttgctc acccagaaac gctggtgaaa gtaaaagatg
     1861 ctgaagatca gttgggtgca cgagtgggtt acatcgaact ggatctcaac agcggtaaga
     1921 tccttgagag ttttcgcccc gaagaacgtt ttccaatgat gagcactttt aaagttctgc
     1981 tatgtggcgc ggtattatcc cgtattgacg ccgggcaaga gcaactcggt cgccgcatac
     2041 actattctca gaatgacttg gttgagtact caccagtcac agaaaagcat cttacggatg
     2101 gcatgacagt aagagaatta tgcagtgctg ccataaccat gagtgataac actgcggcca
     2161 acttacttct gacaacgatc ggaggaccga aggagctaac cgcttttttg cacaacatgg
     2221 gggatcatgt aactcgcctt gatcgttggg aaccggagct gaatgaagcc ataccaaacg
     2281 acgagcgtga caccacgatg cctgtagcaa tggcaacaac gttgcgcaaa ctattaactg
     2341 gcgaactact tactctagct tcccggcaac aattaataga ctggatggag gcggataaag
     2401 ttgcaggacc acttctgcgc tcggcccttc cggctggctg gtttattgct gataaatctg
     2461 gagccggtga gcgtgggtct cgcggtatca ttgcagcact ggggccagat ggtaagccct
     2521 cccgtatcgt agttatctac acgacgggga gtcaggcaac tatggatgaa cgaaatagac
     2581 agatcgctga gataggtgcc tcactgatta agcattggta actgtcagac caagtttact
     2641 catatatact ttagattgat ttaaaacttc atttttaatt taaaaggatc taggtgaaga
     2701 tcctttttga taatctcatg accaaaatcc cttaacgtga gttttcgttc cactgagcgt
     2761 cagaccccgt agaaaagatc aaaggatctt cttgagatcc tttttttctg cgcgtaatct
     2821 gctgcttgca aacaaaaaaa ccaccgctac cagcggtggt ttgtttgccg gatcaagagc
     2881 taccaactct ttttccgaag gtaactggct tcagcagagc gcagatacca aatactgttc
     2941 ttctagtgta gccgtagtta ggccaccact tcaagaactc tgtagcaccg cctacatacc
     3001 tcgctctgct aatcctgtta ccagtggctg ctgccagtgg cgataagtcg tgtcttaccg
     3061 ggttggactc aagacgatag ttaccggata aggcgcagcg gtcgggctga acggggggtt
     3121 cgtgcacaca gcccagcttg gagcgaacga cctacaccga actgagatac ctacagcgtg
     3181 agctatgaga aagcgccacg cttcccgaag ggagaaaggc ggacaggtat ccggtaagcg
     3241 gcagggtcgg aacaggagag cgcacgaggg agcttccagg gggaaacgcc tggtatcttt
     3301 atagtcctgt cgggtttcgc cacctctgac ttgagcgtcg atttttgtga tgctcgtcag
     3361 gggggcggag cctatggaaa aacgccagca acgcggcctt tttacggttc ctggcctttt
     3421 gctggccttt tgctcacatg ttctttcctg cgttatcccc tgattctgtg gataaccgta
     3481 ttaccgcctt tgagtgagct gataccgctc gccgcagccg aacgaccgag cgcagcgagt
     3541 cagtgagcga ggaagcggaa gagcgcccaa tacgcaaacc gcctctcccc gcgcgttggc
     3601 cgattcatta atgcagctgg cacgacaggt ttcccgactg gaaagcgggc agtgagcgca
     3661 acgcaattaa tgtgagttag ctcactcatt aggcacccca ggctttacac tttatgcttc
     3721 cggctcgtat gttgtgtgga attgtgagcg gataacaatt tcacacagga aacagctatg
     3781 accatgatta cgccaagcgc gcaattaacc ctcactaaag ggaacaaaag ctggagctgc
     3841 aagcttaatg tagtcttatg caatactctt gtagtcttgc aacatggtaa cgatgagtta
     3901 gcaacatgcc ttacaaggag agaaaaagca ccgtgcatgc cgattggtgg aagtaaggtg
     3961 gtacgatcgt gccttattag gaaggcaaca gacgggtctg acatggattg gacgaaccac
     4021 tgaattgccg cattgcagag atattgtatt taagtgccta gctcgataca taaacgggtc
     4081 tctctggtta gaccagatct gagcctggga gctctctggc taactaggga acccactgct
     4141 taagcctcaa taaagcttgc cttgagtgct tcaagtagtg tgtgcccgtc tgttgtgtga
     4201 ctctggtaac tagagatccc tcagaccctt ttagtcagtg tggaaaatct ctagcagtgg
     4261 cgcccgaaca gggacttgaa agcgaaaggg aaaccagagg agctctctcg acgcaggact
     4321 cggcttgctg aagcgcgcac ggcaagaggc gaggggcggc gactggtgag tacgccaaaa
     4381 attttgacta gcggaggcta gaaggagaga gatgggtgcg agagcgtcag tattaagcgg
     4441 gggagaatta gatcgcgatg ggaaaaaatt cggttaaggc cagggggaaa gaaaaaatat
     4501 aaattaaaac atatagtatg ggcaagcagg gagctagaac gattcgcagt taatcctggc
     4561 ctgttagaaa catcagaagg ctgtagacaa atactgggac agctacaacc atcccttcag
     4621 acaggatcag aagaacttag atcattatat aatacagtag caaccctcta ttgtgtgcat
     4681 caaaggatag agataaaaga caccaaggaa gctttagaca agatagagga agagcaaaac
     4741 aaaagtaaga ccaccgcaca gcaagcggcc gctgatcttc agacctggag gaggagatat
     4801 gagggacaat tggagaagtg aattatataa atataaagta gtaaaaattg aaccattagg
     4861 agtagcaccc accaaggcaa agagaagagt ggtgcagaga gaaaaaagag cagtgggaat
     4921 aggagctttg ttccttgggt tcttgggagc agcaggaagc actatgggcg cagcgtcaat
     4981 gacgctgacg gtacaggcca gacaattatt gtctggtata gtgcagcagc agaacaattt
     5041 gctgagggct attgaggcgc aacagcatct gttgcaactc acagtctggg gcatcaagca
     5101 gctccaggca agaatcctgg ctgtggaaag atacctaaag gatcaacagc tcctggggat
     5161 ttggggttgc tctggaaaac tcatttgcac cactgctgtg ccttggaatg ctagttggag
     5221 taataaatct ctggaacaga tttggaatca cacgacctgg atggagtggg acagagaaat
     5281 taacaattac acaagcttaa tacactcctt aattgaagaa tcgcaaaacc agcaagaaaa
     5341 gaatgaacaa gaattattgg aattagataa atgggcaagt ttgtggaatt ggtttaacat
     5401 aacaaattgg ctgtggtata taaaattatt cataatgata gtaggaggct tggtaggttt
     5461 aagaatagtt tttgctgtac tttctatagt gaatagagtt aggcagggat attcaccatt
     5521 atcgtttcag aatcttgaga caaatggcag tattcatcca caattttaaa agaaaagggg
     5581 ggattggggg gtacagtgca ggggaaagaa tagtagacat aatagcaaca gacatacaaa
     5641 ctaaagaatt acaaaaacaa attacaaaaa ttcaaaattt tcgggtttat tacagggaca
     5701 gcagagatcc actttggcgc cggctcgagg gggcccgggt cgagtggctc cggtgcccgt
     5761 cagtgggcag agcgcacatc gcccacagtc cccgagaagt tggggggagg ggtcggcaat
     5821 tgaaccggtg cctagagaag gtggcgcggg gtaaactggg aaagtgatgt cgtgtactgg
     5881 ctccgccttt ttcccgaggg tgggggagaa ccgtatataa gtgcagtagt cgccgtgaac
     5941 gttctttttc gcaacgggtt tgccgccaga acacaggtgt cgtgacgcgg gatccgccac
     6001 catggattac aaagacgatg acgataagat ggtgagcaag ggcgaggagc tgttcaccgg
     6061 ggtggtgccc atcctggtcg agctggacgg cgacgtaaac ggccacaagt tcagcgtgtc
     6121 cggcgagggc gagggcgatg ccacctacgg caagctgacc ctgaagttca tctgcaccac
     6181 cggcaagctg cccgtgccct ggcccaccct cgtgaccacc ctgacctacg gcgtgcagtg
     6241 cttcagccgc taccccgacc acatgaagca gcacgacttc ttcaagtccg ccatgcccga
     6301 aggctacgtc caggagcgca ccatcttctt caaggacgac ggcaactaca agacccgcgc
     6361 cgaggtgaag ttcgagggcg acaccctggt gaaccgcatc gagctgaagg gcatcgactt
     6421 caaggaggac ggcaacatcc tggggcacaa gctggagtac aactacaaca gccacaacgt
     6481 ctatatcatg gccgacaagc agaagaacgg catcaaggtg aacttcaaga tccgccacaa
     6541 catcgaggac ggcagcgtgc agctcgccga ccactaccag cagaacaccc ccatcggcga
     6601 cggccccgtg ctgctgcccg acaaccacta cctgagcacc cagtccgccc tgagcaaaga
     6661 ccccaacgag aagcgcgatc acatggtcct gctggagttc gtgaccgccg ccgggatcac
     6721 tctcggcatg gacgagctgt acaagggcag cggcgccacc aacttcagcc tgctgaagca
     6781 ggccggcgac gtggaggaga accccggccc catgattgaa caagatggat tgcacgcagg
     6841 ttctccggcc gcttgggtgg agaggctatt cggctatgac tgggcacaac agacaatcgg
     6901 ctgctctgat gccgccgtgt tccggctgtc agcgcagggg cgcccggttc tttttgtcaa
     6961 gaccgacctg tccggtgccc tgaatgaact gcaagacgag gcagcgcggc tatcgtggct
     7021 ggccacgacg ggcgttcctt gcgcagctgt gctcgacgtt gtcactgaag cgggaaggga
     7081 ctggctgcta ttgggcgaag tgccggggca ggatctcctg tcatctcacc ttgctcctgc
     7141 cgagaaagta tccatcatgg ctgatgcaat gcggcggctg catacgcttg atccggctac
     7201 ctgcccattc gaccaccaag cgaaacatcg catcgagcga gcacgtactc ggatggaagc
     7261 cggtcttgtc gatcaggatg atctggacga agagcatcag gggctcgcgc cagccgaact
     7321 gttcgccagg ctcaaggcgc gcatgcccga cggcgaggat ctcgtcgtga cccatggcga
     7381 tgcctgcttg ccgaatatca tggtggaaaa tggccgcttt tctggattca tcgactgtgg
     7441 ccggctgggt gtggcggacc gctatcagga catagcgttg gctacccgtg atattgctga
     7501 agagcttggc ggcgaatggg ctgaccgctt cctcgtgctt tacggtatcg ccgctcccga
     7561 ttcgcagcgc atcgccttct atcgccttct tgacgagttc ttctgaacgc gttaagtcga
     7621 caatcaacct ctggattaca aaatttgtga aagattgact ggtattctta actatgttgc
     7681 tccttttacg ctatgtggat acgctgcttt aatgcctttg tatcatgcta ttgcttcccg
     7741 tatggctttc attttctcct ccttgtataa atcctggttg ctgtctcttt atgaggagtt
     7801 gtggcccgtt gtcaggcaac gtggcgtggt gtgcactgtg tttgctgacg caacccccac
     7861 tggttggggc attgccacca cctgtcagct cctttccggg actttcgctt tccccctccc
     7921 tattgccacg gcggaactca tcgccgcctg ccttgcccgc tgctggacag gggctcggct
     7981 gttgggcact gacaattccg tggtgttgtc ggggaaatca tcgtcctttc cttggctgct
     8041 cgcctgtgtt gccacctgga ttctgcgcgg gacgtccttc tgctacgtcc cttcggccct
     8101 caatccagcg gaccttcctt cccgcggcct gctgccggct ctgcggcctc ttccgcgtct
     8161 tcgccttcgc cctcagacga gtcggatctc cctttgggcc gcctccccgc gtcgacttta
     8221 agaccaatga cttacaaggc agctgtagat cttagccact ttttaaaaga aaagggggga
     8281 ctggaagggc taattcactc ccaacgaaga caagat
//
