# Supplementary material for: Engineered CRISPR-Cas12a for higher-order combinatorial chromatin perturbations
Source: Nat Biotechnol. 2024 May 17;43(3):369–83. doi: 10.1038/s41587-024-02224-0 (PMC11919711; doi:10.1038/s41587-024-02224-0)
Supplement: Supplementary file 6 — Annotated sequences for plasmids and Illumina sequencing library prep amplicons. [file 41587_2024_2224_MOESM6_ESM.zip › Supplementary_Data_2/pCH61.gb]

LOCUS       pCH61       11816 bp DNA     circular SYN 21-SEP-2023
DEFINITION  synthetic circular DNA
ACCESSION   .
VERSION     .
KEYWORDS    .
SOURCE      synthetic DNA construct
  ORGANISM  synthetic DNA construct
REFERENCE   1  (bases 1 to 11816)
  AUTHORS   Chris Hsiung
  TITLE     Direct Submission
  JOURNAL   Exported Feb 21, 2024 from SnapGene 7.1.1
            https://www.snapgene.com
FEATURES             Location/Qualifiers
     source          1..11816
                     /mol_type="other DNA"
                     /organism="synthetic DNA construct"
     enhancer        147..526
                     /label=CMV enhancer
                     /note="human cytomegalovirus immediate early enhancer"
     promoter        528..805
                     /label=chicken beta-actin promoter
     intron          806..1822
                     /label=chimeric intron
                     /note="chimera between introns from chicken beta-actin and 
                     rabbit beta-globin"
     primer_bind     1746..1768
                     /label=pCAGGS-5
                     /note="Chimeric intron in CAG promoter, forward primer"
     primer_bind     1827..1903
                     /label=oCH357
     primer_bind     1830..1849
                     /label=pCAG-F
                     /note="Rabbit beta-globin intron, for pCAG plasmids, 
                     forward primer"
     CDS             1888..7332
                     /codon_start=1
                     /label=fusion
                     /translation="MPAAKRVKLDGGSPAAKRVKLDGGSPAAKRVKLDGGSPAAKRVKL
                     DGGSPAAKRVKLDGGSPAAKRVKLDASGTQFEGFTNLYQVSKTLRFELIPQGKTLKHIQ
                     EQGFIEEDKARNDHYKELKPIIDRIYKTYADQCLQLVQLDWENLSAAIDSYRKEKTEET
                     RNALIEEQATYRNAIHDYFIGRTDNLTDAINKRHAEIYKGLFKAELFNGKVLKQLGTVT
                     TTEHENALLRSFDKFTTYFSGFYRNRKNVFSAEDISTAIPHRIVQDNFPKFKENCHIFT
                     RLITAVPSLREHFENVKKAIGIFVSTSIEEVFSFPFYNQLLTQTQIDLYNQLLGGISRE
                     AGTEKIKGLNEVLNLAIQKNDETAHIIASLPHRFIPLFKQILSDRNTLSFILEEFKSDE
                     EVIQSFCKYKTLLRNENVLETAEALFNELNSIDLTHIFISHKKLETISSALCDHWDTLR
                     NALYERRISELTGKITKSAKEKVQRSLKHEDINLQEIISAAGKELSEAFKQKTSEILSH
                     AHAALDQPLPTTLKKQEEKEILKSQLDSLLGLYHLLDWFAVDESNEVDPEFSARLTGIK
                     LEMEPSLSFYNKARNYATKKPYSVEKFKLNFQMPTLARGWDVNREKNNGAILFVKNGLY
                     YLGIMPKQKGRYKALSFEPTEKTSEGFDKMYYDYFPDAAKMIPKCSTQLKAVTAHFQTH
                     TTPILLSNNFIEPLEITKEIYDLNNPEKEPKKFQTAYAKKTGDQKGYREALCKWIDFTR
                     DFLSKYTKTTSIDLSSLRPSSQYKDLGEYYAELNPLLYHISFQRIAEKEIMDAVETGKL
                     YLFQIYNKDFAKGHHGKPNLHTLYWTGLFSPENLAKTSIKLNGQAELFYRPKSRMKRMA
                     HRLGEKMLNKKLKDQKTPIPDTLYQELYDYVNHRLSHDLSDEARALLPNVITKEVSHEI
                     IKDRRFTSDKFFFHVPITLNYQAANSPSKFNQRVNAYLKEHPETPIIGIDRGERNLIYI
                     TVIDSTGKILEQRSLNTIQQFDYQKKLDNREKERVAARQAWSVVGTIKDLKQGYLSQVI
                     HEIVDLMIHYQAVVVLENLNFGFKSKRTGIAEKAVYQQFEKMLIDKLNCLVLKDYPAEK
                     VGGVLNPYQLTDQFTSFAKMGTQSGFLFYVPAPYTSKIDPLTGFVDPFVWKTIKNHESR
                     KHFLEGFDFLHYDVKTGDFILHFKMNRNLSFQRGLPGFMPAWDIVFEKNETQFDAKGTP
                     FIAGKRIVPVIENHRFTGRYRDLYPANELIALLEEKGIVFRDGSNILPKLLENDDSHAI
                     DTMVALIRSVLQMANSNAATGEDYINSPVRDLNGVCFDSRFQNPEWPMDADANGAYHIA
                     LKGQLLLNHLKESKDLKLQNGISNQDWLAYIQELRNSRADYPYDVPDYASGSPKKKRKV
                     GSGGPSSGAPPPSGGSPAGSPTSTEEGTSESATPESGPGTSTEPSEGSAPGSPAGSPTS
                     TEEGTSTEPSEGSAPGTSTEPSEMDAKSLTAWSRTLVTFKDVFVDFTREEWKLLDTAQQ
                     IVYRNVMLENYKNLVSLGYQLTKPDVILRLEKGEEPSGRATNFSLLKQAGDVEENPGPV
                     SKGEELIKENMHMKLYMEGTVDNHHFKCTSEGEGKPYEGTQTMRIKVVEGGPLPFAFDI
                     LATSFLYGSKTFINHTQGIPDFFKQSFPEGFTWERVTTYEDGGVLTATQDTSLQDGCLI
                     YNVKIRGVNFTSNGPVMQKKTLGWEAFTETLYPADGGLEGRNDMALKLVGGSHLIANAK
                     TTYRSKKPAKNLKMPGVYYVDYRLERIKEANNETYVEQHEVAVARYCDLPSKLGHKLN"
     CDS             1891..1917
                     /codon_start=1
                     /label=c-Myc NLS
                     /note="c-Myc NLS"
                     /translation="PAAKRVKLD"
     CDS             1927..1953
                     /codon_start=1
                     /label=c-Myc NLS
                     /note="c-Myc NLS"
                     /translation="PAAKRVKLD"
     CDS             1963..1989
                     /codon_start=1
                     /label=c-Myc NLS
                     /note="c-Myc NLS"
                     /translation="PAAKRVKLD"
     CDS             1999..2025
                     /codon_start=1
                     /label=c-Myc NLS
                     /note="c-Myc NLS"
                     /translation="PAAKRVKLD"
     CDS             2035..2060
                     /codon_start=1
                     /label=c-Myc NLS
                     /note="c-Myc NLS"
                     /translation="PAAKRVKL"
     CDS             2071..2096
                     /codon_start=1
                     /label=c-Myc NLS
                     /note="c-Myc NLS"
                     /translation="PAAKRVKL"
     misc_feature    2104..2107
                     /label=P2A
                     /note="P2A"
     CDS             2107..6024
                     /codon_start=1
                     /product="CRISPR-associated protein from Acidaminococcus 
                     sp. BV3L6 (Zetsche et al., 2015)"
                     /label=AsCpf1
                     /translation="TQFEGFTNLYQVSKTLRFELIPQGKTLKHIQEQGFIEEDKARNDH
                     YKELKPIIDRIYKTYADQCLQLVQLDWENLSAAIDSYRKEKTEETRNALIEEQATYRNA
                     IHDYFIGRTDNLTDAINKRHAEIYKGLFKAELFNGKVLKQLGTVTTTEHENALLRSFDK
                     FTTYFSGFYRNRKNVFSAEDISTAIPHRIVQDNFPKFKENCHIFTRLITAVPSLREHFE
                     NVKKAIGIFVSTSIEEVFSFPFYNQLLTQTQIDLYNQLLGGISREAGTEKIKGLNEVLN
                     LAIQKNDETAHIIASLPHRFIPLFKQILSDRNTLSFILEEFKSDEEVIQSFCKYKTLLR
                     NENVLETAEALFNELNSIDLTHIFISHKKLETISSALCDHWDTLRNALYERRISELTGK
                     ITKSAKEKVQRSLKHEDINLQEIISAAGKELSEAFKQKTSEILSHAHAALDQPLPTTLK
                     KQEEKEILKSQLDSLLGLYHLLDWFAVDESNEVDPEFSARLTGIKLEMEPSLSFYNKAR
                     NYATKKPYSVEKFKLNFQMPTLARGWDVNREKNNGAILFVKNGLYYLGIMPKQKGRYKA
                     LSFEPTEKTSEGFDKMYYDYFPDAAKMIPKCSTQLKAVTAHFQTHTTPILLSNNFIEPL
                     EITKEIYDLNNPEKEPKKFQTAYAKKTGDQKGYREALCKWIDFTRDFLSKYTKTTSIDL
                     SSLRPSSQYKDLGEYYAELNPLLYHISFQRIAEKEIMDAVETGKLYLFQIYNKDFAKGH
                     HGKPNLHTLYWTGLFSPENLAKTSIKLNGQAELFYRPKSRMKRMAHRLGEKMLNKKLKD
                     QKTPIPDTLYQELYDYVNHRLSHDLSDEARALLPNVITKEVSHEIIKDRRFTSDKFFFH
                     VPITLNYQAANSPSKFNQRVNAYLKEHPETPIIGIDRGERNLIYITVIDSTGKILEQRS
                     LNTIQQFDYQKKLDNREKERVAARQAWSVVGTIKDLKQGYLSQVIHEIVDLMIHYQAVV
                     VLENLNFGFKSKRTGIAEKAVYQQFEKMLIDKLNCLVLKDYPAEKVGGVLNPYQLTDQF
                     TSFAKMGTQSGFLFYVPAPYTSKIDPLTGFVDPFVWKTIKNHESRKHFLEGFDFLHYDV
                     KTGDFILHFKMNRNLSFQRGLPGFMPAWDIVFEKNETQFDAKGTPFIAGKRIVPVIENH
                     RFTGRYRDLYPANELIALLEEKGIVFRDGSNILPKLLENDDSHAIDTMVALIRSVLQMA
                     NSNAATGEDYINSPVRDLNGVCFDSRFQNPEWPMDADANGAYHIALKGQLLLNHLKESK
                     DLKLQNGISNQDWLAYIQELRN"
     misc_feature    2623..2625
                     /label=E174R
     misc_feature    3727..3729
                     /label=S542R
     misc_feature    3745..3747
                     /label=K548R
     primer_bind     4296..4317
                     /label=oCH178
     primer_bind     4791..4812
                     /label=oCH179
     primer_bind     4801..4838
                     /label=oCH257
     primer_bind     complement(4811..4858)
                     /label=oCH258
     misc_feature    4825..4827
                     /label=D908
     primer_bind     5286..5303
                     /label=oCH188
     primer_bind     5760..5808
                     /label=oCH260
     primer_bind     complement(5762..5816)
                     /label=oCH259
     misc_feature    5779..5781
                     /label=R1226A
     CDS             6025
                     /codon_start=1
                     /product="bipartite nuclear localization signal from 
                     nucleoplasmin"
                     /label=nucleoplasmin NLS
                     /translation=""
     CDS             6037..6063
                     /codon_start=1
                     /product="HA (human influenza hemagglutinin) epitope tag"
                     /label=HA
                     /translation="YPYDVPDYA"
     CDS             6073..6093
                     /codon_start=1
                     /product="nuclear localization signal of SV40 large 
                     Tantigen"
                     /label=SV40 NLS
                     /translation="PKKKRKV"
     misc_feature    6100..6339
                     /label=XTEN80
     misc_feature    6340..6555
                     /label=KRAB domain
     CDS             6370..6555
                     /codon_start=1
                     /product="Kruppel-associated box (KRAB) transcriptional 
                     repression domain from the human zinc finger protein ZNF10 
                     (Margolin et al., 1994)"
                     /label=KRAB
                     /translation="RTLVTFKDVFVDFTREEWKLLDTAQQIVYRNVMLENYKNLVSLGY
                     QLTKPDVILRLEKGEEP"
     misc_feature    6565..6621
                     /label=P2A
     CDS             6565..6621
                     /codon_start=1
                     /product="2A peptide from porcine teschovirus-1 
                     polyprotein"
                     /label=P2A
                     /note="Eukaryotic ribosomes fail to insert a peptide bond 
                     between the Gly and Pro residues, yielding separate 
                     polypeptides."
                     /translation="ATNFSLLKQAGDVEENPGP"
     CDS             6622..7329
                     /label=enhanced monomeric blue fluorescent protein (Su
                     /label=enhanced monomeric blue fluorescent protein 
                     (Subachet al., 2011)
     primer_bind     complement(7303..7375)
                     /label=oCH358
     misc_feature    7369..7957
                     /label=WPRE
                     /note="woodchuck hepatitis virus posttranscriptional 
                     regulatory element"
     primer_bind     complement(7422..7442)
                     /label=WPRE-R
                     /note="WPRE, reverse primer"
     CDS             complement(7840..7851)
                     /codon_start=1
                     /product="Factor Xa recognition and cleavage site"
                     /label=Factor Xa site
                     /translation="IEGR"
     primer_bind     complement(7996..8013)
                     /label=BGH-rev
                     /note="Bovine growth hormone terminator, reverse primer. 
                     Also called BGH reverse"
     polyA_signal    8002..8226
                     /label=bGH poly(A) signal
                     /note="bovine growth hormone polyadenylation signal"
     repeat_region   8580..8614
                     /label=piggyBac left (5') inverted repeat
                     /note="piggyBac transposon-specific inverted terminal 
                     repeat sequence (ITR)"
     primer_bind     complement(8701..8720)
                     /label=T7
                     /note="T7 promoter, forward primer"
     promoter        complement(8702..8720)
                     /label=T7 promoter
                     /note="promoter for bacteriophage T7 RNA polymerase"
     primer_bind     complement(8727..8744)
                     /label=M13 Forward
                     /note="In lacZ gene. Also called M13-F20 or M13 (-21) 
                     Forward"
     primer_bind     complement(8727..8743)
                     /label=M13 fwd
                     /note="common sequencing primer, one of multiple similar 
                     variants"
     primer_bind     complement(8736..8758)
                     /label=M13/pUC Forward
                     /note="In lacZ gene"
     rep_origin      complement(8885..9340)
                     /direction=LEFT
                     /label=f1 ori
                     /note="f1 bacteriophage origin of replication; arrow 
                     indicates direction of (+) strand synthesis"
     primer_bind     complement(9022..9043)
                     /label=F1ori-F
                     /note="F1 origin, forward primer"
     primer_bind     9234..9253
                     /label=F1ori-R
                     /note="F1 origin, reverse primer"
     promoter        9367..9471
                     /gene="bla"
                     /label=AmpR promoter
     CDS             join(9472..9540,9541..10332)
                     /codon_start=1
                     /gene="bla"
                     /product="beta-lactamase"
                     /label=AmpR
                     /note="confers resistance to ampicillin, carbenicillin, and
                     related antibiotics"
                     /translation="MSIQHFRVALIPFFAAFCLPVFAHPETLVKVKDAEDQLGARVGYI
                     ELDLNSGKILESFRPEERFPMMSTFKVLLCGAVLSRIDAGQEQLGRRIHYSQNDLVEYS
                     PVTEKHLTDGMTVRELCSAAITMSDNTAANLLLTTIGGPKELTAFLHNMGDHVTRLDRW
                     EPELNEAIPNDERDTTMPVAMATTLRKLLTGELLTLASRQQLIDWMEADKVAGPLLRSA
                     LPAGWFIADKSGAGERGSRGIIAALGPDGKPSRIVVIYTTGSQATMDERNRQIAEIGAS
                     LIKHW"
     primer_bind     complement(9690..9709)
                     /label=Amp-R
                     /note="Ampicillin resistance gene, reverse primer"
     rep_origin      10503..11091
                     /direction=RIGHT
                     /label=ori
                     /note="high-copy-number ColE1/pMB1/pBR322/pUC origin of 
                     replication"
     primer_bind     10992..11011
                     /label=pBR322ori-F
                     /note="pBR322 origin, forward primer"
     primer_bind     11245..11262
                     /label=L4440
                     /note="L4440 vector, forward primer"
     protein_bind    11379..11400
                     /label=CAP binding site
                     /bound_moiety="E. coli catabolite activator protein"
                     /note="CAP binding activates transcription in the presence 
                     of cAMP."
     promoter        join(11415..11420,11421..11438,11439..11445)
                     /label=lac promoter
                     /note="promoter for the E. coli lac operon"
     protein_bind    11453..11469
                     /label=lac operator
                     /bound_moiety="lac repressor encoded by lacI"
                     /note="The lac repressor binds to the lac operator to 
                     inhibit transcription in E. coli. This inhibition can be 
                     relieved by adding lactose or 
                     isopropyl-beta-D-thiogalactopyranoside (IPTG)."
     primer_bind     11458..11480
                     /label=M13/pUC Reverse
                     /note="In lacZ gene"
     primer_bind     11477..11493
                     /label=M13 rev
                     /note="common sequencing primer, one of multiple similar 
                     variants"
     primer_bind     11477..11493
                     /label=M13 Reverse
                     /note="In lacZ gene. Also called M13-rev"
     primer_bind     11512..11532
                     /label=T3
                     /note="T3 promoter, forward primer"
     promoter        11514..11532
                     /label=T3 promoter
                     /note="promoter for bacteriophage T3 RNA polymerase"
     repeat_region   11596..11658
                     /label=piggyBac right (3') inverted repeat
                     /note="piggyBac transposon-specific inverted terminal 
                     repeat sequence (ITR)"
ORIGIN
        1 aagtaacaaa acttttaaac attctctctt ttacaaaaat aaacttattt tgtactttaa
       61 aaacagtcat gttgtattat aaaataagta attagcttaa cctatacata atagaaacaa
      121 attatactta ttaaccggtc atggtcgaca ttgattattg actagttatt aatagtaatc
      181 aattacgggg tcattagttc atagcccata tatggagttc cgcgttacat aacttacggt
      241 aaatggcccg cctggctgac cgcccaacga cccccgccca ttgacgtcaa taatgacgta
      301 tgttcccata gtaacgccaa tagggacttt ccattgacgt caatgggtgg agtatttacg
      361 gtaaactgcc cacttggcag tacatcaagt gtatcatatg ccaagtacgc cccctattga
      421 cgtcaatgac ggtaaatggc ccgcctggca ttatgcccag tacatgacct tatgggactt
      481 tcctacttgg cagtacatct acgtattagt catcgctatt accatggtcg aggtgagccc
      541 cacgttctgc ttcactctcc ccatctcccc cccctcccca cccccaattt tgtatttatt
      601 tattttttaa ttattttgtg cagcgatggg ggcggggggg gggggggggc gcgcgccrgg
      661 gggggggggg gggggggggg gggggggggg ggsgrggcgg agaggtgcgg cggcagccaa
      721 tcagagcggc gcgctccgaa agtttccttt tatggcgagg cggcggcggc ggcggcccta
      781 taaaaagcga agcgcgcggc gggcgggagt cgctgcgcgc tgccttcgcc ccgtgccccg
      841 ctccgccgcc gcctcgcgcc gcccgccccg gctctgactg accgcgttac tcccacaggt
      901 gagcgggcgg gacggccctt ctcctccggg ctgtaattag cgcttggttt aatgacggct
      961 tgtttctttt ctgtggctgc gtgaaagcct tgaggggctc cgggagggcc ctttgtgcgg
     1021 ggggagcggc tcggggggtg cgtgcgtgtg tgtgtgcgtg gggagcgccg cgtgcggctc
     1081 cgcgctgccc ggcggctgtg agcgctgcgg gcgcggcgcg gggctttgtg cgctccgcag
     1141 tgtgcgcgag gggagcgcgg ccgggggcgg tgccccgcgg tgcggggggg gctgcgaggg
     1201 gaacaaaggc tgcgtgcggg gtgtgtgcgt gggggggtga gcagggggtg tgggcgcgtc
     1261 ggtcgggctg caaccccccc tgcacccccc tccccgagtt gctgagcacg gcccggcttc
     1321 gggtgcgggg ctccgtacgg ggcgtggcgc ggggctcgcc gtgccgggcg gggggtggcg
     1381 gcaggtgggg gtgccgggcg gggcggggcc gcckcgggcc ggggrgggct cgggggrggg
     1441 gcgcggcggc ccccggagcg ccggcggctg tcgaggcgcg gcgagccgca gccattgcct
     1501 tttatggtaa tcgtgcgaga gggcgcaggg acttcctttg tcccaaatct gtgcggagcc
     1561 gaaatctggg aggcgccgcc gcaccccctc tagcgggcgc ggggcgaagc ggtgcggcgc
     1621 cggcaggaag gaaatgggcg gggagggcct tcgtgcgtcg ccgcgccgcc gtccccttct
     1681 ccctctccag cctcggggct gtccgcgggg ggacggctgc cttcgggggg gacggggcag
     1741 ggcggggttc ggcttctggc gtgtgaccgg cggctctaga gcctctgcta accatgttca
     1801 tgccttcttc tttttcctac agctcctggg caacgtgctg gttattgtgc tgtctcatca
     1861 ttttggcaaa gaattgctag cgccaccatg cctgctgcta aacgtgttaa gcttgatggg
     1921 ggtagcccgg cagccaagag agtcaaactc gacggcggct ccccagcggc aaaaagggtg
     1981 aaactagacg ggggtagccc cgccgcgaag cgtgtaaagc tggatggagg atcgcctgcg
     2041 gctaagcgag tcaaattaga cggtgggtca ccggctgcaa agcgcgtcaa attggatgct
     2101 agcggcacac agttcgaggg ctttaccaac ctgtatcagg tgagcaagac actgcggttt
     2161 gagctgatcc cacagggcaa gaccctgaag cacatccagg agcagggctt catcgaggag
     2221 gacaaggccc gcaatgatca ctacaaggag ctgaagccca tcatcgatcg gatctacaag
     2281 acctatgccg accagtgcct gcagctggtg cagctggatt gggagaacct gagcgccgcc
     2341 atcgactcct atagaaagga gaaaaccgag gagacaagga acgccctgat cgaggagcag
     2401 gccacatatc gcaatgccat ccacgactac ttcatcggcc ggacagacaa cctgaccgat
     2461 gccatcaata agagacacgc cgagatctac aagggcctgt tcaaggccga gctgtttaat
     2521 ggcaaggtgc tgaagcagct gggcaccgtg accacaaccg agcacgagaa cgccctgctg
     2581 cggagcttcg acaagtttac aacctacttc tccggctttt atagaaacag gaagaacgtg
     2641 ttcagcgccg aggatatcag cacagccatc ccacaccgca tcgtgcagga caacttcccc
     2701 aagtttaagg agaattgtca catcttcaca cgcctgatca ccgccgtgcc cagcctgcgg
     2761 gagcactttg agaacgtgaa gaaggccatc ggcatcttcg tgagcacctc catcgaggag
     2821 gtgttttcct tcccttttta taaccagctg ctgacacaga cccagatcga cctgtataac
     2881 cagctgctgg gaggaatctc tcgggaggca ggcaccgaga agatcaaggg cctgaacgag
     2941 gtgctgaatc tggccatcca gaagaatgat gagacagccc acatcatcgc ctccctgcca
     3001 cacagattca tccccctgtt taagcagatc ctgtccgata ggaacaccct gtctttcatc
     3061 ctggaggagt ttaagagcga cgaggaagtg atccagtcct tctgcaagta caagacactg
     3121 ctgagaaacg agaacgtgct ggagacagcc gaggccctgt ttaacgagct gaacagcatc
     3181 gacctgacac acatcttcat cagccacaag aagctggaga caatcagcag cgccctgtgc
     3241 gaccactggg atacactgag gaatgccctg tatgagcgga gaatctccga gctgacaggc
     3301 aagatcacca agtctgccaa ggagaaggtg cagcgcagcc tgaagcacga ggatatcaac
     3361 ctgcaggaga tcatctctgc cgcaggcaag gagctgagcg aggccttcaa gcagaaaacc
     3421 agcgagatcc tgtcccacgc acacgccgcc ctggatcagc cactgcctac aaccctgaag
     3481 aagcaggagg agaaggagat cctgaagtct cagctggaca gcctgctggg cctgtaccac
     3541 ctgctggact ggtttgccgt ggatgagtcc aacgaggtgg accccgagtt ctctgcccgg
     3601 ctgaccggca tcaagctgga gatggagcct tctctgagct tctacaacaa ggccagaaat
     3661 tatgccacca agaagcccta ctccgtggag aagttcaagc tgaactttca gatgcctaca
     3721 ctggccagag gctgggacgt gaatagagag aagaacaatg gcgccatcct gtttgtgaag
     3781 aacggcctgt actatctggg catcatgcca aagcagaagg gcaggtataa ggccctgagc
     3841 ttcgagccca cagagaaaac cagcgagggc tttgataaga tgtactatga ctacttccct
     3901 gatgccgcca agatgatccc aaagtgcagc acccagctga aggccgtgac agcccacttt
     3961 cagacccaca caacccccat cctgctgtcc aacaatttca tcgagcctct ggagatcaca
     4021 aaggagatct acgacctgaa caatcctgag aaggagccaa agaagtttca gacagcctac
     4081 gccaagaaaa ccggcgacca gaagggctac agagaggccc tgtgcaagtg gatcgacttc
     4141 acaagggatt ttctgtccaa gtataccaag acaacctcta tcgatctgtc tagcctgcgg
     4201 ccatcctctc agtataagga cctgggcgag tactatgccg agctgaatcc cctgctgtac
     4261 cacatcagct tccagagaat cgccgagaag gagatcatgg atgccgtgga gacaggcaag
     4321 ctgtacctgt tccagatcta taacaaggac tttgccaagg gccaccacgg caagcctaat
     4381 ctgcacacac tgtattggac cggcctgttt tctccagaga acctggccaa gacaagcatc
     4441 aagctgaatg gccaggccga gctgttctac cgccctaagt ccaggatgaa gaggatggca
     4501 caccggctgg gagagaagat gctgaacaag aagctgaagg atcagaaaac cccaatcccc
     4561 gacaccctgt accaggagct gtacgactat gtgaatcaca gactgtccca cgacctgtct
     4621 gatgaggcca gggccctgct gcccaacgtg atcaccaagg aggtgtctca cgagatcatc
     4681 aaggataggc gctttaccag cgacaagttc tttttccacg tgcctatcac actgaactat
     4741 caggccgcca attccccatc taagttcaac cagagggtga atgcctacct gaaggagcac
     4801 cccgagacac ctatcatcgg catcgaccgg ggcgagagaa acctgatcta tatcacagtg
     4861 atcgactcca ccggcaagat cctggagcag cggagcctga acaccatcca gcagtttgat
     4921 taccagaaga agctggacaa cagggagaag gagagggtgg cagcaaggca ggcctggtct
     4981 gtggtgggca caatcaagga tctgaagcag ggctatctga gccaggtcat ccacgagatc
     5041 gtggacctga tgatccacta ccaggccgtg gtggtgctgg agaacctgaa tttcggcttt
     5101 aagagcaaga ggaccggcat cgccgagaag gccgtgtacc agcagttcga gaagatgctg
     5161 atcgataagc tgaattgcct ggtgctgaag gactatccag cagagaaagt gggaggcgtg
     5221 ctgaacccat accagctgac agaccagttc acctcctttg ccaagatggg cacccagtct
     5281 ggcttcctgt tttacgtgcc tgccccatat acatctaaga tcgatcccct gaccggcttc
     5341 gtggacccct tcgtgtggaa aaccatcaag aatcacgaga gccgcaagca cttcctggag
     5401 ggcttcgact ttctgcacta cgacgtgaaa accggcgact tcatcctgca ctttaagatg
     5461 aacagaaatc tgtccttcca gaggggcctg cccggcttta tgcctgcatg ggatatcgtg
     5521 ttcgagaaga acgagacaca gtttgacgcc aagggcaccc ctttcatcgc cggcaagaga
     5581 atcgtgccag tgatcgagaa tcacagattc accggcagat accgggacct gtatcctgcc
     5641 aacgagctga tcgccctgct ggaggagaag ggcatcgtgt tcagggatgg ctccaacatc
     5701 ctgccaaagc tgctggagaa tgacgattct cacgccatcg acacgatggt ggccctgatc
     5761 cgcagcgtgc tgcagatggc caactccaat gccgccacag gcgaggacta tatcaacagc
     5821 cccgtgcgcg atctgaatgg cgtgtgcttc gactcccggt ttcagaaccc agagtggcca
     5881 atggacgccg atgccaatgg cgcctaccac atcgccctga agggccagct gctgctgaat
     5941 cacctgaagg agagcaagga tctgaagctg cagaacggca tctccaatca ggactggctg
     6001 gcctacatcc aggagctgcg caacagcagg gctgactatc cctatgacgt gcccgattat
     6061 gccagcggct cccccaagaa gaagaggaag gtgggatccg gagggccgag ctctggcgca
     6121 cccccaccaa gtggagggtc tcctgccggg tccccaacat ctactgaaga aggcaccagc
     6181 gaatccgcaa cgcccgagtc aggccctggt acctccacag aaccatctga aggtagtgcg
     6241 cctggttccc cagctggaag ccctacttcc accgaagaag gcacgtcaac cgaaccaagt
     6301 gaaggatctg cccctgggac cagcactgaa ccatctgaga tggatgctaa gtcactaact
     6361 gcctggtccc ggacactggt gaccttcaag gatgtatttg tggacttcac cagggaggag
     6421 tggaagctgc tggacactgc tcagcagatc gtgtacagaa atgtgatgct ggagaactat
     6481 aagaacctgg tttccttggg ttatcagctt actaagccag atgtgatcct ccggttggag
     6541 aagggagaag agcccagcgg ccgcgctact aacttcagcc tgctgaagca ggctggagac
     6601 gtggaggaga accctggacc tgtgtctaag ggcgaagagc tgattaagga gaacatgcac
     6661 atgaagctgt acatggaggg caccgtggac aaccatcact tcaagtgcac atccgagggc
     6721 gaaggcaagc cctacgaggg cacccagacc atgagaatca aggtggtcga gggcggccct
     6781 ctccccttcg ccttcgacat cctggctact agcttcctct acggcagcaa gaccttcatc
     6841 aaccacaccc agggcatccc cgacttcttc aagcagtcct tccctgaggg cttcacatgg
     6901 gagagagtca ccacatacga agacgggggc gtgctgaccg ctacccagga caccagcctc
     6961 caggacggct gcctcatcta caacgtcaag atcagagggg tgaacttcac atccaacggc
     7021 cctgtgatgc agaagaaaac actcggctgg gaggccttca ccgagacgct gtaccccgct
     7081 gacggcggcc tggaaggcag aaacgacatg gccctgaagc tcgtgggcgg gagccatctg
     7141 atcgcaaacg ccaagaccac atatagatcc aagaaacccg ctaagaacct caagatgcct
     7201 ggcgtctact atgtggacta cagactggaa agaatcaagg aggccaacaa cgagacctac
     7261 gtcgagcagc acgaggtggc agtggccaga tactgcgacc tccctagcaa actggggcac
     7321 aagcttaatt aattaattaa tgatcataca gtgctctgag tacgctataa tcaacctctg
     7381 gattacaaaa tttgtgaaag attgactggt attcttaact atgttgctcc ttttacgcta
     7441 tgtggatacg ctgctttaat gcctttgtat catgctattg cttcccgtat ggctttcatt
     7501 ttctcctcct tgtataaatc ctggttgctg tctctttatg aggagttgtg gcccgttgtc
     7561 aggcaacgtg gcgtggtgtg cactgtgttt gctgacgcaa cccccactgg ttggggcatt
     7621 gccaccacct gtcagctcct ttccgggact ttcgctttcc ccctccctat tgccacggcg
     7681 gaactcatcg ccgcctgcct tgcccgctgc tggacagggg ctcggctgtt gggcactgac
     7741 aattccgtgg tgttgtcggg gaaatcatcg tcctttcctt ggctgctcgc ctgtgttgcc
     7801 acctggattc tgcgcgggac gtccttctgc tacgtccctt cggccctcaa tccagcggac
     7861 cttccttccc gcggcctgct gccggctctg cggcctcttc cgcgtcttcg ccttcgccct
     7921 cagacgagtc ggatctccct ttgggccgcc tccccgcagg atccactaga gcggccgcct
     7981 agagctcgct atcagcctcg actgtgcctt ctagttgcca gccatctgtt gtttgcccct
     8041 cccccgtgcc ttccttgacc ctggaaggtg ccactcccac tgtcctttcc taataaaatg
     8101 aggaaattgc atcgcattgt ctgagtaggt gtcattctat tctggggggt ggggtggggc
     8161 aggacagcaa gggggaggat tgggaagaca atagcaggca tgctggggat gcggtgggct
     8221 ctatggcttc tgaggcggaa agaaccagct ggggctcgac tagagcttgc ggaaccctta
     8281 agctttttta ttatatatta gtcacgatat ctataacaag aaaatatata tataataagt
     8341 tatcacgtaa gtagaacatg aaataacaat ataattatcg tatgagttaa atcttaaaag
     8401 tcacgtaaaa gataatcatg cgtcattttg actcacgcgg tcgttatagt tcaaaatcag
     8461 tgacacttac cgcattgaca agcacgcctc acgggagctc caagcggcga ctgagatgtc
     8521 ctaaatgcac agcgacggat tcgcgctatt tagaaagaga gagcaatatt tcaagaatgc
     8581 atgcgtcaat tttacgcaga ctatctttct agggttaaaa aagatttgcg ctttactcga
     8641 cctaaacttt aaacacgtca tagaatcttc gtttgacaaa aaccacattg tgttgggtcg
     8701 ccctatagtg agtcgtatta caattcactg gccgtcgttt tacaacgtcg tgactgggaa
     8761 aaccctggcg ttacccaact taatcgcctt gcagcacatc cccctttcgc cagctggcgt
     8821 aatagcgaag aggcccgcac cgatcgccct tcccaacagt tgcgcagcct gaatggcgaa
     8881 tggcaaattg taagcgttaa tattttgtta aaattcgcgt taaatttttg ttaaatcagc
     8941 tcatttttta accaataggc cgaaatcggc aaaatccctt ataaatcaaa agaatagacc
     9001 gagatagggt tgagtgttgt tccagtttgg aacaagagtc cactattaaa gaacgtggac
     9061 tccaacgtca aaggnnnnnn nnnnnnnnnn nnnnnnnnnn nnnnnnnnnn nnnnnnnnnn
     9121 nnntnnnnnn nnnnnnnnnn nnnnnnnnnn nnnnnnnnnn nnnnnnnnnn nnnnnnnnnn
     9181 nnnnnnnnnn nnnnnnnnnn nnnnnnnnnn nnnnngnnnn nnnnnnnnnn nnnnnnnnnn
     9241 nnnnnnnnnn nnnnnnnnnn nnnnnnnnnn nnnnnnnnnn nnnnnnnnnn nnnnnnnnnn
     9301 nnnnnnnnnn nnnnnnnnnn nnnnnnnnnn nnnnnnnnnn caggtggcac ttttcgggga
     9361 aatgtgcgcg gaacccctat ttgtttattt ttctaaatac attcaaatat gtatccgctc
     9421 atgagacaat aaccctgata aatgcttcaa taatattgaa aaaggaagag tatgagtatt
     9481 caacatttcc gtgtcgccct tattcccttt tttgcggcat tttgccttcc tgtttttgct
     9541 cacccagaaa cgctggtgaa agtaaaagat gctgaagatc agttgggtgc acgagtgggt
     9601 tacatcgaac tggatctcaa cagcggtaag atccttgaga gttttcgccc cgaagaacgt
     9661 tttccaatga tgagcacttt taaagttctg ctatgtggcg cggtattatc ccgtattgac
     9721 gccgggcaag agcaactcgg tcgccgcata cactattctc agaatgactt ggttgagtac
     9781 tcaccagtca cagaaaagca tcttacggat ggcatgacag taagagaatt atgcagtgct
     9841 gccataacca tgagtgataa cactgcggcc aacttacttc tgacaacgat cggaggaccg
     9901 aaggagctaa ccgctttttt gcacaacatg ggggatcatg taactcgcct tgatcgttgg
     9961 gaaccggagc tgaatgaagc cataccaaac gacgagcgtg acaccacgat gcctgtagca
    10021 atggcaacaa cgttgcgcaa actattaact ggcgaactac ttactctagc ttcccggcaa
    10081 caattaatag actggatgga ggcggataaa gttgcaggac cacttctgcg ctcggccctt
    10141 ccggctggct ggtttattgc tgataaatct ggagccggtg agcgtgggtc tcgcggtatc
    10201 attgcagcac tggggccaga tggtaagccc tcccgtatcg tagttatcta cacgacgggg
    10261 agtcaggcaa ctatggatga acgaaataga cagatcgctg agataggtgc ctcactgatt
    10321 aagcattggt aactgtcaga ccaagtttac tcatatatac tttagattga tttaaaactt
    10381 catttttaat ttaaaaggat ctaggtgaag atcctttttg ataatctcat gaccaaaatc
    10441 ccttaacgtg agttttcgtt ccactgagcg tcagaccccg tagaaaagat caaaggatct
    10501 tcttgagatc ctttttttct gcgcgtaatc tgctgcttgc aaacaaaaaa accaccgcta
    10561 ccagcggtgg tttgtttgcc ggatcaagag ctaccaactc tttttccgaa ggtaactggc
    10621 ttcagcagag cgcagatacc aaatactgtt cttctagtgt agccgtagtt aggccaccac
    10681 ttcaagaact ctgtagcacc gcctacatac ctcgctctgc taatcctgtt accagtggct
    10741 gctgccagtg gcgataagtc gtgtcttacc gggttggact caagacgata gttaccggat
    10801 aaggcgcagc ggtcgggctg aacggggggt tcgtgcacac agcccagctt ggagcgaacg
    10861 acctacaccg aactgagata cctacagcgt gagctatgag aaagcgccac gcttcccgaa
    10921 gggagaaagg cggacaggta tccggtaagc ggcagggtcg gaacaggaga gcgcacgagg
    10981 gagcttccag ggggaaacgc ctggtatctt tatagtcctg tcgggtttcg ccacctctga
    11041 cttgagcgtc gatttttgtg atgctcgtca ggggggcgga gcctatggaa aaacgccagc
    11101 aacgcggcct ttttacggtt cctggccttt tgctggcctt ttgctcacat gttctttcct
    11161 gcgttatccc ctgattctgt ggataaccgt attaccgcct ttgagtgagc tgataccgct
    11221 cgccgcagcc gaacgaccga gcgcagcgag tcagtgagcg aggaagcgga agagcgccca
    11281 atacgcaaac cgcctctccc cgcgcgttgg ccgattcatt aatgcagctg gcacgacagg
    11341 tttcccgact ggaaagcggg cagtgagcgc aacgcaatta atgtgagtta gctcactcat
    11401 taggcacccc aggctttaca ctttatgctt ccggctcgta tgttgtgtgg aattgtgagc
    11461 ggataacaat ttcacacagg aaacagctat gaccatgatt acgccaagcg cgcaattaac
    11521 cctcactaaa gggaacctcc cccggtattc acgacagcag gctgaataat aaaaaaatta
    11581 gaaactatta tttaacccta gaaagataat catattgtga cgtacgttaa agataatcat
    11641 gcgtaaaatt gacgcatgtg ttttatcggt ctgtatatcg aggtttattt attaatttga
    11701 atagatatta agttttatta tatttacact tacatactaa taataaattc aacaaacaat
    11761 ttatttatgt ttatttattt attaaaaaaa aacaaaaact caaaatttct tctata
//
