# Supplementary material for: Engineered CRISPR-Cas12a for higher-order combinatorial chromatin perturbations
Source: Nat Biotechnol. 2024 May 17;43(3):369–83. doi: 10.1038/s41587-024-02224-0 (PMC11919711; doi:10.1038/s41587-024-02224-0)
Supplement: Supplementary file 6 — Annotated sequences for plasmids and Illumina sequencing library prep amplicons. [file 41587_2024_2224_MOESM6_ESM.zip › Supplementary_Data_2/pQC7.gb]

LOCUS       pQC7       11761 bp DNA     circular SYN 18-JUN-2020
DEFINITION  SL2 (EFS-P2A-Puro).
ACCESSION   .
VERSION     .
KEYWORDS    .
SOURCE      synthetic DNA construct
  ORGANISM  synthetic DNA construct
REFERENCE   1  (bases 1 to 11761)
  AUTHORS   .
  TITLE     Direct Submission
  JOURNAL   Exported Mar 3, 2024 from SnapGene 7.1.1
            https://www.snapgene.com
FEATURES             Location/Qualifiers
     source          1..11761
                     /mol_type="other DNA"
                     /organism="synthetic DNA construct"
     source          2173..6090
                     /mol_type="other DNA"
                     /organism="pY108 (lenti-AsCpf1)"
     source          6307..6312
     source          6307..6312
                     /mol_type="other DNA"
                     /organism="synthetic DNA construct"
     source          6307..6312
                     /mol_type="other DNA"
                     /organism="synthetic DNA construct"
     source          6307..6312
                     /mol_type="other DNA"
                     /organism="synthetic DNA construct"
     source          6313..6930
                     /mol_type="other DNA"
                     /organism="synthetic DNA construct"
     LTR             1..413
                     /label=5'LTR
     misc_feature    464..601
                     /label=psi
     misc_feature    568..932
                     /label=gag
     misc_feature    1078..1319
                     /label=RRE
     misc_feature    1723..1840
                     /label=cPPT
     promoter        1884..2134
                     /label=EFS
     misc_feature    2146..2172
                     /label=Flag-tag
     CDS             2173..6090
                     /codon_start=1
                     /label=AsCpf1
                     /translation="TQFEGFTNLYQVSKTLRFELIPQGKTLKHIQEQGFIEEDKARNDH
                     YKELKPIIDRIYKTYADQCLQLVQLDWENLSAAIDSYRKEKTEETRNALIEEQATYRNA
                     IHDYFIGRTDNLTDAINKRHAEIYKGLFKAELFNGKVLKQLGTVTTTEHENALLRSFDK
                     FTTYFSGFYRNRKNVFSAEDISTAIPHRIVQDNFPKFKENCHIFTRLITAVPSLREHFE
                     NVKKAIGIFVSTSIEEVFSFPFYNQLLTQTQIDLYNQLLGGISREAGTEKIKGLNEVLN
                     LAIQKNDETAHIIASLPHRFIPLFKQILSDRNTLSFILEEFKSDEEVIQSFCKYKTLLR
                     NENVLETAEALFNELNSIDLTHIFISHKKLETISSALCDHWDTLRNALYERRISELTGK
                     ITKSAKEKVQRSLKHEDINLQEIISAAGKELSEAFKQKTSEILSHAHAALDQPLPTTLK
                     KQEEKEILKSQLDSLLGLYHLLDWFAVDESNEVDPEFSARLTGIKLEMEPSLSFYNKAR
                     NYATKKPYSVEKFKLNFQMPTLARGWDVNKEKNNGAILFVKNGLYYLGIMPKQKGRYKA
                     LSFEPTEKTSEGFDKMYYDYFPDAAKMIPKCSTQLKAVTAHFQTHTTPILLSNNFIEPL
                     EITKEIYDLNNPEKEPKKFQTAYAKKTGDQKGYREALCKWIDFTRDFLSKYTKTTSIDL
                     SSLRPSSQYKDLGEYYAELNPLLYHISFQRIAEKEIMDAVETGKLYLFQIYNKDFAKGH
                     HGKPNLHTLYWTGLFSPENLAKTSIKLNGQAELFYRPKSRMKRMAHRLGEKMLNKKLKD
                     QKTPIPDTLYQELYDYVNHRLSHDLSDEARALLPNVITKEVSHEIIKDRRFTSDKFFFH
                     VPITLNYQAANSPSKFNQRVNAYLKEHPETPIIGIDRGERNLIYITVIDSTGKILEQRS
                     LNTIQQFDYQKKLDNREKERVAARQAWSVVGTIKDLKQGYLSQVIHEIVDLMIHYQAVV
                     VLENLNFGFKSKRTGIAEKAVYQQFEKMLIDKLNCLVLKDYPAEKVGGVLNPYQLTDQF
                     TSFAKMGTQSGFLFYVPAPYTSKIDPLTGFVDPFVWKTIKNHESRKHFLEGFDFLHYDV
                     KTGDFILHFKMNRNLSFQRGLPGFMPAWDIVFEKNETQFDAKGTPFIAGKRIVPVIENH
                     RFTGRYRDLYPANELIALLEEKGIVFRDGSNILPKLLENDDSHAIDTMVALIRSVLQMR
                     NSNAATGEDYINSPVRDLNGVCFDSRFQNPEWPMDADANGAYHIALKGQLLLNHLKESK
                     DLKLQNGISNQDWLAYIQELRN"
     misc_feature    2689..2691
                     /label=E174R
     misc_feature    3793..3795
                     /label=S542R
     CDS             6100..6126
                     /codon_start=1
                     /label=c-Myc NLS
                     /translation="PAAKRVKLD"
     CDS             6136..6162
                     /codon_start=1
                     /label=c-Myc NLS
                     /translation="PAAKRVKLD"
     CDS             6172..6198
                     /codon_start=1
                     /label=c-Myc NLS
                     /translation="PAAKRVKLD"
     CDS             6208..6234
                     /codon_start=1
                     /label=c-Myc NLS
                     /translation="PAAKRVKLD"
     CDS             6244..6269
                     /codon_start=1
                     /label=c-Myc NLS
                     /translation="PAAKRVKL"
     CDS             6280..6306
                     /codon_start=1
                     /label=c-Myc NLS
                     /translation="PAAKRVKLD"
     primer_bind     complement(6281..6312)
                     /label=QZ-31
     primer_bind     6298..6329
                     /label=QZ-32
     misc_feature    6322..6534
                     /label=KRAB
                     /note="KRAB"
     CDS             6322..6534
                     /codon_start=1
                     /label=Krab
                     /translation="DAKSLTAWSRTLVTFKDVFVDFTREEWKLLDTAQQIVYRNVMLEN
                     YKNLVSLGYQLTKPDVILRLEKGEEP"
     CDS             6547..6732
                     /codon_start=1
                     /product="Kruppel-associated box (KRAB) transcriptional 
                     repression domain from the human zinc finger protein ZNF10 
                     (Margolin et al., 1994)"
                     /label=KRAB
                     /translation="RTLVTFKDVFVDFTREEWKLLDTAQQIVYRNVMLENYKNLVSLGY
                     QLTKPDVILRLEKGEEP"
     CDS             6745..6930
                     /codon_start=1
                     /product="Kruppel-associated box (KRAB) transcriptional 
                     repression domain from the human zinc finger protein ZNF10 
                     (Margolin et al., 1994)"
                     /label=KRAB
                     /translation="RTLVTFKDVFVDFTREEWKLLDTAQQIVYRNVMLENYKNLVSLGY
                     QLTKPDVILRLEKGEEP"
     primer_bind     complement(6910..6945)
                     /label=QZ-33
     primer_bind     6931..6947
                     /label=QZ-27
     misc_feature    6937..7002
                     /label=P2A
     CDS             7003..7602
                     /codon_start=1
                     /label=Puro
                     /translation="MTEYKPTVRLATRDDVPRAVRTLAAAFADYPATRHTVDPDRHIER
                     VTELQELFLTRVGLDIGKVWVADDGAAVAVWTTPESVEAGAVFAEIGPRMAELSGSRLA
                     AQQQMEGLLAPHRPKEPAWFLATVGVSPDHQGKGLGSAVVLPGVEAAERAGVPAFLETS
                     APRNLPFYERLGFTVTADVEVPEGPRTWCMTRKPGA"
     misc_binding    7618..8206
                     /label=WPRE
     LTR             8277..8512
                     /label=3' LTR SIN
     polyA_signal    8589..8719
                     /label=SV40 polyadenylation signal
     rep_origin      8799..8874
                     /label=SV40 origin of replication
     rep_origin      9092..9547
                     /label=F1 ori
     CDS             9678..10538
                     /codon_start=1
                     /label=AmpR
                     /translation="MSIQHFRVALIPFFAAFCLPVFAHPETLVKVKDAEDQLGARVGYI
                     ELDLNSGKILESFRPEERFPMMSTFKVLLCGAVLSRIDAGQEQLGRRIHYSQNDLVEYS
                     PVTEKHLTDGMTVRELCSAAITMSDNTAANLLLTTIGGPKELTAFLHNMGDHVTRLDRW
                     EPELNEAIPNDERDTTMPVAMATTLRKLLTGELLTLASRQQLIDWMEADKVAGPLLRSA
                     LPAGWFIADKSGAGERGSRGIIAALGPDGKPSRIVVIYTTGSQATMDERNRQIAEIGAS
                     LIKHW"
     rep_origin      10686..11353
                     /label=pUC ori
ORIGIN
        1 ttaatgtagt cttatgcaat actcttgtag tcttgcaaca tggtaacgat gagttagcaa
       61 catgccttac aaggagagaa aaagcaccgt gcatgccgat tggtggaagt aaggtggtac
      121 gatcgtgcct tattaggaag gcaacagacg ggtctgacat ggattggacg aaccactgaa
      181 ttgccgcatt gcagagatat tgtatttaag tgcctagctc gatacataaa cgggtctctc
      241 tggttagacc agatctgagc ctgggagctc tctggctaac tagggaaccc actgcttaag
      301 cctcaataaa gcttgccttg agtgcttcaa gtagtgtgtg cccgtctgtt gtgtgactct
      361 ggtaactaga gatccctcag acccttttag tcagtgtgga aaatctctag cagtggcgcc
      421 cgaacaggga cttgaaagcg aaagggaaac cagaggagct ctctcgacgc aggactcggc
      481 ttgctgaagc gcgcacggca agaggcgagg ggcggcgact ggtgagtacg ccaaaaattt
      541 tgactagcgg aggctagaag gagagagatg ggtgcgagag cgtcagtatt aagcggggga
      601 gaattagatc gcgatgggaa aaaattcggt taaggccagg gggaaagaaa aaatataaat
      661 taaaacatat agtatgggca agcagggagc tagaacgatt cgcagttaat cctggcctgt
      721 tagaaacatc agaaggctgt agacaaatac tgggacagct acaaccatcc cttcagacag
      781 gatcagaaga acttagatca ttatataata cagtagcaac cctctattgt gtgcatcaaa
      841 ggatagagat aaaagacacc aaggaagctt tagacaagat agaggaagag caaaacaaaa
      901 gtaagaccac cgcacagcaa gcggccgctg atcttcagac ctggaggagg agatatgagg
      961 gacaattgga gaagtgaatt atataaatat aaagtagtaa aaattgaacc attaggagta
     1021 gcacccacca aggcaaagag aagagtggtg cagagagaaa aaagagcagt gggaatagga
     1081 gctttgttcc ttgggttctt gggagcagca ggaagcacta tgggcgcagc gtcaatgacg
     1141 ctgacggtac aggccagaca attattgtct ggtatagtgc agcagcagaa caatttgctg
     1201 agggctattg aggcgcaaca gcatctgttg caactcacag tctggggcat caagcagctc
     1261 caggcaagaa tcctggctgt ggaaagatac ctaaaggatc aacagctcct ggggatttgg
     1321 ggttgctctg gaaaactcat ttgcaccact gctgtgcctt ggaatgctag ttggagtaat
     1381 aaatctctgg aacagatttg gaatcacacg acctggatgg agtgggacag agaaattaac
     1441 aattacacaa gcttaataca ctccttaatt gaagaatcgc aaaaccagca agaaaagaat
     1501 gaacaagaat tattggaatt agataaatgg gcaagtttgt ggaattggtt taacataaca
     1561 aattggctgt ggtatataaa attattcata atgatagtag gaggcttggt aggtttaaga
     1621 atagtttttg ctgtactttc tatagtgaat agagttaggc agggatattc accattatcg
     1681 tttcagaccc acctcccaac cccgagggga cccagaccac aattttaaaa gaaaaggggg
     1741 gattgggggg tacagtgcag gggaaagaat agtagacata atagcaacag acatacaaac
     1801 taaagaatta caaaaacaaa ttacaaaaat tcaaaatttt cgggtttatt acagggacag
     1861 cagagatcca ctttggcgcc ggctcgagtg gctccggtgc ccgtcagtgg gcagagcgca
     1921 catcgcccac agtccccgag aagttggggg gaggggtcgg caattgaacc ggtgcctaga
     1981 gaaggtggcg cggggtaaac tgggaaagtg atgtcgtgta ctggctccgc ctttttcccg
     2041 agggtggggg agaaccgtat ataagtgcag tagtcgccgt gaacgttctt tttcgcaacg
     2101 ggtttgccgc cagaacacag gtgtcgtgac gcgggatccg ccaccatgga ttacaaagac
     2161 gatgacgata agacacagtt cgagggcttt accaacctgt atcaggtgag caagacactg
     2221 cggtttgagc tgatcccaca gggcaagacc ctgaagcaca tccaggagca gggcttcatc
     2281 gaggaggaca aggcccgcaa tgatcactac aaggagctga agcccatcat cgatcggatc
     2341 tacaagacct atgccgacca gtgcctgcag ctggtgcagc tggattggga gaacctgagc
     2401 gccgccatcg actcctatag aaaggagaaa accgaggaga caaggaacgc cctgatcgag
     2461 gagcaggcca catatcgcaa tgccatccac gactacttca tcggccggac agacaacctg
     2521 accgatgcca tcaataagag acacgccgag atctacaagg gcctgttcaa ggccgagctg
     2581 tttaatggca aggtgctgaa gcagctgggc accgtgacca caaccgagca cgagaacgcc
     2641 ctgctgcgga gcttcgacaa gtttacaacc tacttctccg gcttttatcg gaacaggaag
     2701 aacgtgttca gcgccgagga tatcagcaca gccatcccac accgcatcgt gcaggacaac
     2761 ttccccaagt ttaaggagaa ttgtcacatc ttcacacgcc tgatcaccgc cgtgcccagc
     2821 ctgcgggagc actttgagaa cgtgaagaag gccatcggca tcttcgtgag cacctccatc
     2881 gaggaggtgt tttccttccc tttttataac cagctgctga cacagaccca gatcgacctg
     2941 tataaccagc tgctgggagg aatctctcgg gaggcaggca ccgagaagat caagggcctg
     3001 aacgaggtgc tgaatctggc catccagaag aatgatgaga cagcccacat catcgcctcc
     3061 ctgccacaca gattcatccc cctgtttaag cagatcctgt ccgataggaa caccctgtct
     3121 ttcatcctgg aggagtttaa gagcgacgag gaagtgatcc agtccttctg caagtacaag
     3181 acactgctga gaaacgagaa cgtgctggag acagccgagg ccctgtttaa cgagctgaac
     3241 agcatcgacc tgacacacat cttcatcagc cacaagaagc tggagacaat cagcagcgcc
     3301 ctgtgcgacc actgggatac actgaggaat gccctgtatg agcggagaat ctccgagctg
     3361 acaggcaaga tcaccaagtc tgccaaggag aaggtgcagc gcagcctgaa gcacgaggat
     3421 atcaacctgc aggagatcat ctctgccgca ggcaaggagc tgagcgaggc cttcaagcag
     3481 aaaaccagcg agatcctgtc ccacgcacac gccgccctgg atcagccact gcctacaacc
     3541 ctgaagaagc aggaggagaa ggagatcctg aagtctcagc tggacagcct gctgggcctg
     3601 taccacctgc tggactggtt tgccgtggat gagtccaacg aggtggaccc cgagttctct
     3661 gcccggctga ccggcatcaa gctggagatg gagccttctc tgagcttcta caacaaggcc
     3721 agaaattatg ccaccaagaa gccctactcc gtggagaagt tcaagctgaa ctttcagatg
     3781 cctacactgg cccgtggctg ggacgtgaat aaggagaaga acaatggcgc catcctgttt
     3841 gtgaagaacg gcctgtacta tctgggcatc atgccaaagc agaagggcag gtataaggcc
     3901 ctgagcttcg agcccacaga gaaaaccagc gagggctttg ataagatgta ctatgactac
     3961 ttccctgatg ccgccaagat gatcccaaag tgcagcaccc agctgaaggc cgtgacagcc
     4021 cactttcaga cccacacaac ccccatcctg ctgtccaaca atttcatcga gcctctggag
     4081 atcacaaagg agatctacga cctgaacaat cctgagaagg agccaaagaa gtttcagaca
     4141 gcctacgcca agaaaaccgg cgaccagaag ggctacagag aggccctgtg caagtggatc
     4201 gacttcacaa gggattttct gtccaagtat accaagacaa cctctatcga tctgtctagc
     4261 ctgcggccat cctctcagta taaggacctg ggcgagtact atgccgagct gaatcccctg
     4321 ctgtaccaca tcagcttcca gagaatcgcc gagaaggaga tcatggatgc cgtggagaca
     4381 ggcaagctgt acctgttcca gatctataac aaggactttg ccaagggcca ccacggcaag
     4441 cctaatctgc acacactgta ttggaccggc ctgttttctc cagagaacct ggccaagaca
     4501 agcatcaagc tgaatggcca ggccgagctg ttctaccgcc ctaagtccag gatgaagagg
     4561 atggcacacc ggctgggaga gaagatgctg aacaagaagc tgaaggatca gaaaacccca
     4621 atccccgaca ccctgtacca ggagctgtac gactatgtga atcacagact gtcccacgac
     4681 ctgtctgatg aggccagggc cctgctgccc aacgtgatca ccaaggaggt gtctcacgag
     4741 atcatcaagg ataggcgctt taccagcgac aagttctttt tccacgtgcc tatcacactg
     4801 aactatcagg ccgccaattc cccatctaag ttcaaccaga gggtgaatgc ctacctgaag
     4861 gagcaccccg agacacctat catcggcatc gatcggggcg agagaaacct gatctatatc
     4921 acagtgatcg actccaccgg caagatcctg gagcagcgga gcctgaacac catccagcag
     4981 tttgattacc agaagaagct ggacaacagg gagaaggaga gggtggcagc aaggcaggcc
     5041 tggtctgtgg tgggcacaat caaggatctg aagcagggct atctgagcca ggtcatccac
     5101 gagatcgtgg acctgatgat ccactaccag gccgtggtgg tgctggagaa cctgaatttc
     5161 ggctttaaga gcaagaggac cggcatcgcc gagaaggccg tgtaccagca gttcgagaag
     5221 atgctgatcg ataagctgaa ttgcctggtg ctgaaggact atccagcaga gaaagtggga
     5281 ggcgtgctga acccatacca gctgacagac cagttcacct cctttgccaa gatgggcacc
     5341 cagtctggct tcctgtttta cgtgcctgcc ccatatacat ctaagatcga tcccctgacc
     5401 ggcttcgtgg accccttcgt gtggaaaacc atcaagaatc acgagagccg caagcacttc
     5461 ctggagggct tcgactttct gcactacgac gtgaaaaccg gcgacttcat cctgcacttt
     5521 aagatgaaca gaaatctgtc cttccagagg ggcctgcccg gctttatgcc tgcatgggat
     5581 atcgtgttcg agaagaacga gacacagttt gacgccaagg gcaccccttt catcgccggc
     5641 aagagaatcg tgccagtgat cgagaatcac agattcaccg gcagataccg ggacctgtat
     5701 cctgccaacg agctgatcgc cctgctggag gagaagggca tcgtgttcag ggatggctcc
     5761 aacatcctgc caaagctgct ggagaatgac gattctcacg ccatcgacac catggtggcc
     5821 ctgatccgca gcgtgctgca gatgcggaac tccaatgccg ccacaggcga ggactatatc
     5881 aacagccccg tgcgcgatct gaatggcgtg tgcttcgact cccggtttca gaacccagag
     5941 tggcccatgg acgccgatgc caatggcgcc taccacatcg ccctgaaggg ccagctgctg
     6001 ctgaatcacc tgaaggagag caaggatctg aagctgcaga acggcatctc caatcaggac
     6061 tggctggcct acatccagga gctgcgcaac ggcggctccc ctgctgctaa acgtgttaag
     6121 cttgatgggg gtagcccggc agccaagaga gtcaaactcg acggcggctc cccagcggca
     6181 aaaagggtga aactagacgg gggtagcccc gccgcgaagc gtgtaaagct ggatggagga
     6241 tcgcctgcgg ctaagcgagt caaattagac ggtgggtcac cggctgcaaa gcgcgtcaaa
     6301 ttggatggag gtggcggctc cgatgctaag tcactaactg cctggtcccg gacactggtg
     6361 accttcaagg atgtatttgt ggacttcacc agggaggagt ggaagctgct ggacactgct
     6421 cagcagatcg tgtacagaaa tgtgatgctg gagaactata agaacctggt ttccttgggt
     6481 tatcagctta ctaagccaga tgtgatcctc cggttggaga agggagaaga gcccggatcc
     6541 ggtgggcgga cccttgttac tttcaaggat gtattcgtgg atttcacacg cgaggagtgg
     6601 aaattgttgg atactgccca gcagattgta taccgcaatg taatgctcga aaactacaaa
     6661 aatctcgtga gtctcggata tcaactgacc aagcctgacg ttatcctccg attggagaaa
     6721 ggagaagagc ctgggagcgg aggaaggacg cttgtcacgt ttaaggatgt ttttgttgac
     6781 ttcactcgag aggagtggaa gctgttggat actgcccaac aaattgtgta tcgcaacgtg
     6841 atgctcgaga actacaagaa ccttgtgtct ttgggctatc agctgactaa acctgatgta
     6901 atactccgcc tcgagaaagg agaggagcct gctagcggca gcggcgccac caacttcagc
     6961 ctgctgaagc aggccggcga cgtggaggag aaccccggcc ccatgaccga gtacaagccc
     7021 acggtgcgcc tcgccacccg cgacgacgtc cccagggccg tacgcaccct cgccgccgcg
     7081 ttcgccgact accccgccac gcgccacacc gtcgatccgg accgccacat cgagcgggtc
     7141 accgagctgc aagaactctt cctcacgcgc gtcgggctcg acatcggcaa ggtgtgggtc
     7201 gcggacgacg gcgcggccgt ggcggtctgg accacgccgg agagcgtcga agcgggggcg
     7261 gtgttcgccg agatcggccc gcgcatggcc gagttgagcg gttcccggct ggccgcgcag
     7321 caacagatgg aaggcctcct ggcgccgcac cggcccaagg agcccgcgtg gttcctggcc
     7381 accgtcggag tctcgcccga ccaccagggc aagggtctgg gcagcgccgt cgtgctcccc
     7441 ggagtggagg cggccgagcg cgccggggtg cccgccttcc tggagacctc cgcgccccgc
     7501 aacctcccct tctacgagcg gctcggcttc accgtcaccg ccgacgtcga ggtgcccgaa
     7561 ggaccgcgca cctggtgcat gacccgcaag cccggtgcct gaacgcgtta agtcgacaat
     7621 caacctctgg attacaaaat ttgtgaaaga ttgactggta ttcttaacta tgttgctcct
     7681 tttacgctat gtggatacgc tgctttaatg cctttgtatc atgctattgc ttcccgtatg
     7741 gctttcattt tctcctcctt gtataaatcc tggttgctgt ctctttatga ggagttgtgg
     7801 cccgttgtca ggcaacgtgg cgtggtgtgc actgtgtttg ctgacgcaac ccccactggt
     7861 tggggcattg ccaccacctg tcagctcctt tccgggactt tcgctttccc cctccctatt
     7921 gccacggcgg aactcatcgc cgcctgcctt gcccgctgct ggacaggggc tcggctgttg
     7981 ggcactgaca attccgtggt gttgtcgggg aaatcatcgt cctttccttg gctgctcgcc
     8041 tgtgttgcca cctggattct gcgcgggacg tccttctgct acgtcccttc ggccctcaat
     8101 ccagcggacc ttccttcccg cggcctgctg ccggctctgc ggcctcttcc gcgtcttcgc
     8161 cttcgccctc agacgagtcg gatctccctt tgggccgcct ccccgcgtcg actttaagac
     8221 caatgactta caaggcagct gtagatctta gccacttttt aaaagaaaag gggggactgg
     8281 aagggctaat tcactcccaa cgaagacaag atctgctttt tgcttgtact gggtctctct
     8341 ggttagacca gatctgagcc tgggagctct ctggctaact agggaaccca ctgcttaagc
     8401 ctcaataaag cttgccttga gtgcttcaag tagtgtgtgc ccgtctgttg tgtgactctg
     8461 gtaactagag atccctcaga cccttttagt cagtgtggaa aatctctagc agtacgtata
     8521 gtagttcatg tcatcttatt attcagtatt tataacttgc aaagaaatga atatcagaga
     8581 gtgagaggaa cttgtttatt gcagcttata atggttacaa ataaagcaat agcatcacaa
     8641 atttcacaaa taaagcattt ttttcactgc attctagttg tggtttgtcc aaactcatca
     8701 atgtatctta tcatgtctgg ctctagctat cccgccccta actccgccca tcccgcccct
     8761 aactccgccc agttccgccc attctccgcc ccatggctga ctaatttttt ttatttatgc
     8821 agaggccgag gccgcctcgg cctctgagct attccagaag tagtgaggag gcttttttgg
     8881 aggcctaggg acgtacccaa ttcgccctat agtgagtcgt attacgcgcg ctcactggcc
     8941 gtcgttttac aacgtcgtga ctgggaaaac cctggcgtta cccaacttaa tcgccttgca
     9001 gcacatcccc ctttcgccag ctggcgtaat agcgaagagg cccgcaccga tcgcccttcc
     9061 caacagttgc gcagcctgaa tggcgaatgg gnnnnnnnnn nnnnnnnnnn nnnnnnnnnn
     9121 nnnnnnnnnn nnnnnnnnnn nnnnnnnnnn nnnnnnnnnn nnnnnnnnnn nnnnnnnnnn
     9181 nnnnnnnnnn nnnnnnnnnn nnnnnnnnnn nnnnncnnnn nnnnnnnnnn nnnnnnnnnn
     9241 nnnnnnnnnn nnnnnnnnnn nnnnnnnnnn nnnnnnnnnn nnnnnnnnnn nnnnnnnnnn
     9301 nnnnnnnann nnnnnnnnnn nnnnnnnnnn nnnnnnnnnn nnnnnnnnnn nnnnnnncct
     9361 ttgacgttgg agtccacgtt ctttaatagt ggactcttgt tccaaactgg aacaacactc
     9421 aaccctatct cggtctattc ttttgattta taagggattt tgccgatttc ggcctattgg
     9481 ttaaaaaatg agctgattta acaaaaattt aacgcgaatt ttaacaaaat attaacgctt
     9541 acaatttagg tggcactttt cggggaaatg tgcgcggaac ccctatttgt ttatttttct
     9601 aaatacattc aaatatgtat ccgctcatga gacaataacc ctgataaatg cttcaataat
     9661 attgaaaaag gaagagtatg agtattcaac atttccgtgt cgcccttatt cccttttttg
     9721 cggcattttg ccttcctgtt tttgctcacc cagaaacgct ggtgaaagta aaagatgctg
     9781 aagatcagtt gggtgcacga gtgggttaca tcgaactgga tctcaacagc ggtaagatcc
     9841 ttgagagttt tcgccccgaa gaacgttttc caatgatgag cacttttaaa gttctgctat
     9901 gtggcgcggt attatcccgt attgacgccg ggcaagagca actcggtcgc cgcatacact
     9961 attctcagaa tgacttggtt gagtactcac cagtcacaga aaagcatctt acggatggca
    10021 tgacagtaag agaattatgc agtgctgcca taaccatgag tgataacact gcggccaact
    10081 tacttctgac aacgatcgga ggaccgaagg agctaaccgc ttttttgcac aacatggggg
    10141 atcatgtaac tcgccttgat cgttgggaac cggagctgaa tgaagccata ccaaacgacg
    10201 agcgtgacac cacgatgcct gtagcaatgg caacaacgtt gcgcaaacta ttaactggcg
    10261 aactacttac tctagcttcc cggcaacaat taatagactg gatggaggcg gataaagttg
    10321 caggaccact tctgcgctcg gcccttccgg ctggctggtt tattgctgat aaatctggag
    10381 ccggtgagcg tgggtctcgc ggtatcattg cagcactggg gccagatggt aagccctccc
    10441 gtatcgtagt tatctacacg acggggagtc aggcaactat ggatgaacga aatagacaga
    10501 tcgctgagat aggtgcctca ctgattaagc attggtaact gtcagaccaa gtttactcat
    10561 atatacttta gattgattta aaacttcatt tttaatttaa aaggatctag gtgaagatcc
    10621 tttttgataa tctcatgacc aaaatccctt aacgtgagtt ttcgttccac tgagcgtcag
    10681 accccgtaga aaagatcaaa ggatcttctt gagatccttt ttttctgcgc gtaatctgct
    10741 gcttgcaaac aaaaaaacca ccgctaccag cggtggtttg tttgccggat caagagctac
    10801 caactctttt tccgaaggta actggcttca gcagagcgca gataccaaat actgttcttc
    10861 tagtgtagcc gtagttaggc caccacttca agaactctgt agcaccgcct acatacctcg
    10921 ctctgctaat cctgttacca gtggctgctg ccagtggcga taagtcgtgt cttaccgggt
    10981 tggactcaag acgatagtta ccggataagg cgcagcggtc gggctgaacg gggggttcgt
    11041 gcacacagcc cagcttggag cgaacgacct acaccgaact gagataccta cagcgtgagc
    11101 tatgagaaag cgccacgctt cccgaaggga gaaaggcgga caggtatccg gtaagcggca
    11161 gggtcggaac aggagagcgc acgagggagc ttccaggggg aaacgcctgg tatctttata
    11221 gtcctgtcgg gtttcgccac ctctgacttg agcgtcgatt tttgtgatgc tcgtcagggg
    11281 ggcggagcct atggaaaaac gccagcaacg cggccttttt acggttcctg gccttttgct
    11341 ggccttttgc tcacatgttc tttcctgcgt tatcccctga ttctgtggat aaccgtatta
    11401 ccgcctttga gtgagctgat accgctcgcc gcagccgaac gaccgagcgc agcgagtcag
    11461 tgagcgagga agcggaagag cgcccaatac gcaaaccgcc tctccccgcg cgttggccga
    11521 ttcattaatg cagctggcac gacaggtttc ccgactggaa agcgggcagt gagcgcaacg
    11581 caattaatgt gagttagctc actcattagg caccccaggc tttacacttt atgcttccgg
    11641 ctcgtatgtt gtgtggaatt gtgagcggat aacaatttca cacaggaaac agctatgacc
    11701 atgattacgc caagcgcgca attaaccctc actaaaggga acaaaagctg gagctgcaag
    11761 c
//
