# Supplementary material for: Engineered CRISPR-Cas12a for higher-order combinatorial chromatin perturbations
Source: Nat Biotechnol. 2024 May 17;43(3):369–83. doi: 10.1038/s41587-024-02224-0 (PMC11919711; doi:10.1038/s41587-024-02224-0)
Supplement: Supplementary file 6 — Annotated sequences for plasmids and Illumina sequencing library prep amplicons. [file 41587_2024_2224_MOESM6_ESM.zip › Supplementary_Data_2/pQC3.gb]

LOCUS       pQC3       11371 bp DNA     circular SYN 11-JAN-2020
DEFINITION  SL2 (EFS-P2A-Puro).
ACCESSION   .
VERSION     .
KEYWORDS    .
SOURCE      synthetic DNA construct
  ORGANISM  synthetic DNA construct
REFERENCE   1  (bases 1 to 11371)
  AUTHORS   .
  TITLE     Direct Submission
  JOURNAL   Exported Mar 3, 2024 from SnapGene 7.1.1
            https://www.snapgene.com
FEATURES             Location/Qualifiers
     source          1..11371
                     /mol_type="other DNA"
                     /organism="synthetic DNA construct"
     source          2407..6324
                     /mol_type="other DNA"
                     /organism="pY108 (lenti-AsCpf1)"
     LTR             1..413
                     /label=5'LTR
     misc_feature    464..601
                     /label=psi
     misc_feature    568..932
                     /label=gag
     misc_feature    1078..1319
                     /label=RRE
     misc_feature    1723..1840
                     /label=cPPT
     promoter        1884..2134
                     /label=EFS
     primer_bind     complement(2139..2172)
                     /label=QZ-9
     misc_feature    2146..2172
                     /label=Flag-tag
     primer_bind     2158..2197
                     /label=QZ-7
     misc_feature    2173..2385
                     /label=KRAB
                     /note="KRAB"
     CDS             2173..2385
                     /codon_start=1
                     /label=Krab
                     /translation="DAKSLTAWSRTLVTFKDVFVDFTREEWKLLDTAQQIVYRNVMLEN
                     YKNLVSLGYQLTKPDVILRLEKGEEP"
     primer_bind     complement(2392..2421)
                     /label=QZ-8
     CDS             2407..6324
                     /codon_start=1
                     /label=AsCpf1
                     /translation="TQFEGFTNLYQVSKTLRFELIPQGKTLKHIQEQGFIEEDKARNDH
                     YKELKPIIDRIYKTYADQCLQLVQLDWENLSAAIDSYRKEKTEETRNALIEEQATYRNA
                     IHDYFIGRTDNLTDAINKRHAEIYKGLFKAELFNGKVLKQLGTVTTTEHENALLRSFDK
                     FTTYFSGFYRNRKNVFSAEDISTAIPHRIVQDNFPKFKENCHIFTRLITAVPSLREHFE
                     NVKKAIGIFVSTSIEEVFSFPFYNQLLTQTQIDLYNQLLGGISREAGTEKIKGLNEVLN
                     LAIQKNDETAHIIASLPHRFIPLFKQILSDRNTLSFILEEFKSDEEVIQSFCKYKTLLR
                     NENVLETAEALFNELNSIDLTHIFISHKKLETISSALCDHWDTLRNALYERRISELTGK
                     ITKSAKEKVQRSLKHEDINLQEIISAAGKELSEAFKQKTSEILSHAHAALDQPLPTTLK
                     KQEEKEILKSQLDSLLGLYHLLDWFAVDESNEVDPEFSARLTGIKLEMEPSLSFYNKAR
                     NYATKKPYSVEKFKLNFQMPTLARGWDVNKEKNNGAILFVKNGLYYLGIMPKQKGRYKA
                     LSFEPTEKTSEGFDKMYYDYFPDAAKMIPKCSTQLKAVTAHFQTHTTPILLSNNFIEPL
                     EITKEIYDLNNPEKEPKKFQTAYAKKTGDQKGYREALCKWIDFTRDFLSKYTKTTSIDL
                     SSLRPSSQYKDLGEYYAELNPLLYHISFQRIAEKEIMDAVETGKLYLFQIYNKDFAKGH
                     HGKPNLHTLYWTGLFSPENLAKTSIKLNGQAELFYRPKSRMKRMAHRLGEKMLNKKLKD
                     QKTPIPDTLYQELYDYVNHRLSHDLSDEARALLPNVITKEVSHEIIKDRRFTSDKFFFH
                     VPITLNYQAANSPSKFNQRVNAYLKEHPETPIIGIDRGERNLIYITVIDSTGKILEQRS
                     LNTIQQFDYQKKLDNREKERVAARQAWSVVGTIKDLKQGYLSQVIHEIVDLMIHYQAVV
                     VLENLNFGFKSKRTGIAEKAVYQQFEKMLIDKLNCLVLKDYPAEKVGGVLNPYQLTDQF
                     TSFAKMGTQSGFLFYVPAPYTSKIDPLTGFVDPFVWKTIKNHESRKHFLEGFDFLHYDV
                     KTGDFILHFKMNRNLSFQRGLPGFMPAWDIVFEKNETQFDAKGTPFIAGKRIVPVIENH
                     RFTGRYRDLYPANELIALLEEKGIVFRDGSNILPKLLENDDSHAIDTMVALIRSVLQMR
                     NSNAATGEDYINSPVRDLNGVCFDSRFQNPEWPMDADANGAYHIALKGQLLLNHLKESK
                     DLKLQNGISNQDWLAYIQELRN"
     primer_bind     2407..2433
                     /label=QZ-10
     misc_feature    2923..2925
                     /label=E174R
     misc_feature    4027..4029
                     /label=S542R
     CDS             6334..6360
                     /codon_start=1
                     /label=c-Myc NLS
                     /translation="PAAKRVKLD"
     CDS             6370..6396
                     /codon_start=1
                     /label=c-Myc NLS
                     /translation="PAAKRVKLD"
     CDS             6406..6432
                     /codon_start=1
                     /label=c-Myc NLS
                     /translation="PAAKRVKLD"
     CDS             6442..6468
                     /codon_start=1
                     /label=c-Myc NLS
                     /translation="PAAKRVKLD"
     CDS             6478..6503
                     /codon_start=1
                     /label=c-Myc NLS
                     /translation="PAAKRVKL"
     CDS             6514..6539
                     /codon_start=1
                     /label=c-Myc NLS
                     /translation="PAAKRVKL"
     misc_feature    6547..6612
                     /label=P2A
     CDS             6613..7212
                     /codon_start=1
                     /label=Puro
                     /translation="MTEYKPTVRLATRDDVPRAVRTLAAAFADYPATRHTVDPDRHIER
                     VTELQELFLTRVGLDIGKVWVADDGAAVAVWTTPESVEAGAVFAEIGPRMAELSGSRLA
                     AQQQMEGLLAPHRPKEPAWFLATVGVSPDHQGKGLGSAVVLPGVEAAERAGVPAFLETS
                     APRNLPFYERLGFTVTADVEVPEGPRTWCMTRKPGA"
     misc_binding    7228..7816
                     /label=WPRE
     LTR             7887..8122
                     /label=3' LTR SIN
     polyA_signal    8199..8329
                     /label=SV40 polyadenylation signal
     rep_origin      8409..8484
                     /label=SV40 origin of replication
     rep_origin      8702..9157
                     /label=F1 ori
     CDS             9288..10148
                     /codon_start=1
                     /label=AmpR
                     /translation="MSIQHFRVALIPFFAAFCLPVFAHPETLVKVKDAEDQLGARVGYI
                     ELDLNSGKILESFRPEERFPMMSTFKVLLCGAVLSRIDAGQEQLGRRIHYSQNDLVEYS
                     PVTEKHLTDGMTVRELCSAAITMSDNTAANLLLTTIGGPKELTAFLHNMGDHVTRLDRW
                     EPELNEAIPNDERDTTMPVAMATTLRKLLTGELLTLASRQQLIDWMEADKVAGPLLRSA
                     LPAGWFIADKSGAGERGSRGIIAALGPDGKPSRIVVIYTTGSQATMDERNRQIAEIGAS
                     LIKHW"
     rep_origin      10296..10963
                     /label=pUC ori
ORIGIN
        1 ttaatgtagt cttatgcaat actcttgtag tcttgcaaca tggtaacgat gagttagcaa
       61 catgccttac aaggagagaa aaagcaccgt gcatgccgat tggtggaagt aaggtggtac
      121 gatcgtgcct tattaggaag gcaacagacg ggtctgacat ggattggacg aaccactgaa
      181 ttgccgcatt gcagagatat tgtatttaag tgcctagctc gatacataaa cgggtctctc
      241 tggttagacc agatctgagc ctgggagctc tctggctaac tagggaaccc actgcttaag
      301 cctcaataaa gcttgccttg agtgcttcaa gtagtgtgtg cccgtctgtt gtgtgactct
      361 ggtaactaga gatccctcag acccttttag tcagtgtgga aaatctctag cagtggcgcc
      421 cgaacaggga cttgaaagcg aaagggaaac cagaggagct ctctcgacgc aggactcggc
      481 ttgctgaagc gcgcacggca agaggcgagg ggcggcgact ggtgagtacg ccaaaaattt
      541 tgactagcgg aggctagaag gagagagatg ggtgcgagag cgtcagtatt aagcggggga
      601 gaattagatc gcgatgggaa aaaattcggt taaggccagg gggaaagaaa aaatataaat
      661 taaaacatat agtatgggca agcagggagc tagaacgatt cgcagttaat cctggcctgt
      721 tagaaacatc agaaggctgt agacaaatac tgggacagct acaaccatcc cttcagacag
      781 gatcagaaga acttagatca ttatataata cagtagcaac cctctattgt gtgcatcaaa
      841 ggatagagat aaaagacacc aaggaagctt tagacaagat agaggaagag caaaacaaaa
      901 gtaagaccac cgcacagcaa gcggccgctg atcttcagac ctggaggagg agatatgagg
      961 gacaattgga gaagtgaatt atataaatat aaagtagtaa aaattgaacc attaggagta
     1021 gcacccacca aggcaaagag aagagtggtg cagagagaaa aaagagcagt gggaatagga
     1081 gctttgttcc ttgggttctt gggagcagca ggaagcacta tgggcgcagc gtcaatgacg
     1141 ctgacggtac aggccagaca attattgtct ggtatagtgc agcagcagaa caatttgctg
     1201 agggctattg aggcgcaaca gcatctgttg caactcacag tctggggcat caagcagctc
     1261 caggcaagaa tcctggctgt ggaaagatac ctaaaggatc aacagctcct ggggatttgg
     1321 ggttgctctg gaaaactcat ttgcaccact gctgtgcctt ggaatgctag ttggagtaat
     1381 aaatctctgg aacagatttg gaatcacacg acctggatgg agtgggacag agaaattaac
     1441 aattacacaa gcttaataca ctccttaatt gaagaatcgc aaaaccagca agaaaagaat
     1501 gaacaagaat tattggaatt agataaatgg gcaagtttgt ggaattggtt taacataaca
     1561 aattggctgt ggtatataaa attattcata atgatagtag gaggcttggt aggtttaaga
     1621 atagtttttg ctgtactttc tatagtgaat agagttaggc agggatattc accattatcg
     1681 tttcagaccc acctcccaac cccgagggga cccagaccac aattttaaaa gaaaaggggg
     1741 gattgggggg tacagtgcag gggaaagaat agtagacata atagcaacag acatacaaac
     1801 taaagaatta caaaaacaaa ttacaaaaat tcaaaatttt cgggtttatt acagggacag
     1861 cagagatcca ctttggcgcc ggctcgagtg gctccggtgc ccgtcagtgg gcagagcgca
     1921 catcgcccac agtccccgag aagttggggg gaggggtcgg caattgaacc ggtgcctaga
     1981 gaaggtggcg cggggtaaac tgggaaagtg atgtcgtgta ctggctccgc ctttttcccg
     2041 agggtggggg agaaccgtat ataagtgcag tagtcgccgt gaacgttctt tttcgcaacg
     2101 ggtttgccgc cagaacacag gtgtcgtgac gcgggatccg ccaccatgga ttacaaagac
     2161 gatgacgata aggatgctaa gtcactaact gcctggtccc ggacactggt gaccttcaag
     2221 gatgtatttg tggacttcac cagggaggag tggaagctgc tggacactgc tcagcagatc
     2281 gtgtacagaa atgtgatgct ggagaactat aagaacctgg tttccttggg ttatcagctt
     2341 actaagccag atgtgatcct ccggttggag aagggagaag agcccggcgg ttccggcgga
     2401 gggtcgacac agttcgaggg ctttaccaac ctgtatcagg tgagcaagac actgcggttt
     2461 gagctgatcc cacagggcaa gaccctgaag cacatccagg agcagggctt catcgaggag
     2521 gacaaggccc gcaatgatca ctacaaggag ctgaagccca tcatcgatcg gatctacaag
     2581 acctatgccg accagtgcct gcagctggtg cagctggatt gggagaacct gagcgccgcc
     2641 atcgactcct atagaaagga gaaaaccgag gagacaagga acgccctgat cgaggagcag
     2701 gccacatatc gcaatgccat ccacgactac ttcatcggcc ggacagacaa cctgaccgat
     2761 gccatcaata agagacacgc cgagatctac aagggcctgt tcaaggccga gctgtttaat
     2821 ggcaaggtgc tgaagcagct gggcaccgtg accacaaccg agcacgagaa cgccctgctg
     2881 cggagcttcg acaagtttac aacctacttc tccggctttt atcggaacag gaagaacgtg
     2941 ttcagcgccg aggatatcag cacagccatc ccacaccgca tcgtgcagga caacttcccc
     3001 aagtttaagg agaattgtca catcttcaca cgcctgatca ccgccgtgcc cagcctgcgg
     3061 gagcactttg agaacgtgaa gaaggccatc ggcatcttcg tgagcacctc catcgaggag
     3121 gtgttttcct tcccttttta taaccagctg ctgacacaga cccagatcga cctgtataac
     3181 cagctgctgg gaggaatctc tcgggaggca ggcaccgaga agatcaaggg cctgaacgag
     3241 gtgctgaatc tggccatcca gaagaatgat gagacagccc acatcatcgc ctccctgcca
     3301 cacagattca tccccctgtt taagcagatc ctgtccgata ggaacaccct gtctttcatc
     3361 ctggaggagt ttaagagcga cgaggaagtg atccagtcct tctgcaagta caagacactg
     3421 ctgagaaacg agaacgtgct ggagacagcc gaggccctgt ttaacgagct gaacagcatc
     3481 gacctgacac acatcttcat cagccacaag aagctggaga caatcagcag cgccctgtgc
     3541 gaccactggg atacactgag gaatgccctg tatgagcgga gaatctccga gctgacaggc
     3601 aagatcacca agtctgccaa ggagaaggtg cagcgcagcc tgaagcacga ggatatcaac
     3661 ctgcaggaga tcatctctgc cgcaggcaag gagctgagcg aggccttcaa gcagaaaacc
     3721 agcgagatcc tgtcccacgc acacgccgcc ctggatcagc cactgcctac aaccctgaag
     3781 aagcaggagg agaaggagat cctgaagtct cagctggaca gcctgctggg cctgtaccac
     3841 ctgctggact ggtttgccgt ggatgagtcc aacgaggtgg accccgagtt ctctgcccgg
     3901 ctgaccggca tcaagctgga gatggagcct tctctgagct tctacaacaa ggccagaaat
     3961 tatgccacca agaagcccta ctccgtggag aagttcaagc tgaactttca gatgcctaca
     4021 ctggcccgtg gctgggacgt gaataaggag aagaacaatg gcgccatcct gtttgtgaag
     4081 aacggcctgt actatctggg catcatgcca aagcagaagg gcaggtataa ggccctgagc
     4141 ttcgagccca cagagaaaac cagcgagggc tttgataaga tgtactatga ctacttccct
     4201 gatgccgcca agatgatccc aaagtgcagc acccagctga aggccgtgac agcccacttt
     4261 cagacccaca caacccccat cctgctgtcc aacaatttca tcgagcctct ggagatcaca
     4321 aaggagatct acgacctgaa caatcctgag aaggagccaa agaagtttca gacagcctac
     4381 gccaagaaaa ccggcgacca gaagggctac agagaggccc tgtgcaagtg gatcgacttc
     4441 acaagggatt ttctgtccaa gtataccaag acaacctcta tcgatctgtc tagcctgcgg
     4501 ccatcctctc agtataagga cctgggcgag tactatgccg agctgaatcc cctgctgtac
     4561 cacatcagct tccagagaat cgccgagaag gagatcatgg atgccgtgga gacaggcaag
     4621 ctgtacctgt tccagatcta taacaaggac tttgccaagg gccaccacgg caagcctaat
     4681 ctgcacacac tgtattggac cggcctgttt tctccagaga acctggccaa gacaagcatc
     4741 aagctgaatg gccaggccga gctgttctac cgccctaagt ccaggatgaa gaggatggca
     4801 caccggctgg gagagaagat gctgaacaag aagctgaagg atcagaaaac cccaatcccc
     4861 gacaccctgt accaggagct gtacgactat gtgaatcaca gactgtccca cgacctgtct
     4921 gatgaggcca gggccctgct gcccaacgtg atcaccaagg aggtgtctca cgagatcatc
     4981 aaggataggc gctttaccag cgacaagttc tttttccacg tgcctatcac actgaactat
     5041 caggccgcca attccccatc taagttcaac cagagggtga atgcctacct gaaggagcac
     5101 cccgagacac ctatcatcgg catcgatcgg ggcgagagaa acctgatcta tatcacagtg
     5161 atcgactcca ccggcaagat cctggagcag cggagcctga acaccatcca gcagtttgat
     5221 taccagaaga agctggacaa cagggagaag gagagggtgg cagcaaggca ggcctggtct
     5281 gtggtgggca caatcaagga tctgaagcag ggctatctga gccaggtcat ccacgagatc
     5341 gtggacctga tgatccacta ccaggccgtg gtggtgctgg agaacctgaa tttcggcttt
     5401 aagagcaaga ggaccggcat cgccgagaag gccgtgtacc agcagttcga gaagatgctg
     5461 atcgataagc tgaattgcct ggtgctgaag gactatccag cagagaaagt gggaggcgtg
     5521 ctgaacccat accagctgac agaccagttc acctcctttg ccaagatggg cacccagtct
     5581 ggcttcctgt tttacgtgcc tgccccatat acatctaaga tcgatcccct gaccggcttc
     5641 gtggacccct tcgtgtggaa aaccatcaag aatcacgaga gccgcaagca cttcctggag
     5701 ggcttcgact ttctgcacta cgacgtgaaa accggcgact tcatcctgca ctttaagatg
     5761 aacagaaatc tgtccttcca gaggggcctg cccggcttta tgcctgcatg ggatatcgtg
     5821 ttcgagaaga acgagacaca gtttgacgcc aagggcaccc ctttcatcgc cggcaagaga
     5881 atcgtgccag tgatcgagaa tcacagattc accggcagat accgggacct gtatcctgcc
     5941 aacgagctga tcgccctgct ggaggagaag ggcatcgtgt tcagggatgg ctccaacatc
     6001 ctgccaaagc tgctggagaa tgacgattct cacgccatcg acaccatggt ggccctgatc
     6061 cgcagcgtgc tgcagatgcg gaactccaat gccgccacag gcgaggacta tatcaacagc
     6121 cccgtgcgcg atctgaatgg cgtgtgcttc gactcccggt ttcagaaccc agagtggccc
     6181 atggacgccg atgccaatgg cgcctaccac atcgccctga agggccagct gctgctgaat
     6241 cacctgaagg agagcaagga tctgaagctg cagaacggca tctccaatca ggactggctg
     6301 gcctacatcc aggagctgcg caacggcggc tcccctgctg ctaaacgtgt taagcttgat
     6361 gggggtagcc cggcagccaa gagagtcaaa ctcgacggcg gctccccagc ggcaaaaagg
     6421 gtgaaactag acgggggtag ccccgccgcg aagcgtgtaa agctggatgg aggatcgcct
     6481 gcggctaagc gagtcaaatt agacggtggg tcaccggctg caaagcgcgt caaattggat
     6541 gctagcggca gcggcgccac caacttcagc ctgctgaagc aggccggcga cgtggaggag
     6601 aaccccggcc ccatgaccga gtacaagccc acggtgcgcc tcgccacccg cgacgacgtc
     6661 cccagggccg tacgcaccct cgccgccgcg ttcgccgact accccgccac gcgccacacc
     6721 gtcgatccgg accgccacat cgagcgggtc accgagctgc aagaactctt cctcacgcgc
     6781 gtcgggctcg acatcggcaa ggtgtgggtc gcggacgacg gcgcggccgt ggcggtctgg
     6841 accacgccgg agagcgtcga agcgggggcg gtgttcgccg agatcggccc gcgcatggcc
     6901 gagttgagcg gttcccggct ggccgcgcag caacagatgg aaggcctcct ggcgccgcac
     6961 cggcccaagg agcccgcgtg gttcctggcc accgtcggag tctcgcccga ccaccagggc
     7021 aagggtctgg gcagcgccgt cgtgctcccc ggagtggagg cggccgagcg cgccggggtg
     7081 cccgccttcc tggagacctc cgcgccccgc aacctcccct tctacgagcg gctcggcttc
     7141 accgtcaccg ccgacgtcga ggtgcccgaa ggaccgcgca cctggtgcat gacccgcaag
     7201 cccggtgcct gaacgcgtta agtcgacaat caacctctgg attacaaaat ttgtgaaaga
     7261 ttgactggta ttcttaacta tgttgctcct tttacgctat gtggatacgc tgctttaatg
     7321 cctttgtatc atgctattgc ttcccgtatg gctttcattt tctcctcctt gtataaatcc
     7381 tggttgctgt ctctttatga ggagttgtgg cccgttgtca ggcaacgtgg cgtggtgtgc
     7441 actgtgtttg ctgacgcaac ccccactggt tggggcattg ccaccacctg tcagctcctt
     7501 tccgggactt tcgctttccc cctccctatt gccacggcgg aactcatcgc cgcctgcctt
     7561 gcccgctgct ggacaggggc tcggctgttg ggcactgaca attccgtggt gttgtcgggg
     7621 aaatcatcgt cctttccttg gctgctcgcc tgtgttgcca cctggattct gcgcgggacg
     7681 tccttctgct acgtcccttc ggccctcaat ccagcggacc ttccttcccg cggcctgctg
     7741 ccggctctgc ggcctcttcc gcgtcttcgc cttcgccctc agacgagtcg gatctccctt
     7801 tgggccgcct ccccgcgtcg actttaagac caatgactta caaggcagct gtagatctta
     7861 gccacttttt aaaagaaaag gggggactgg aagggctaat tcactcccaa cgaagacaag
     7921 atctgctttt tgcttgtact gggtctctct ggttagacca gatctgagcc tgggagctct
     7981 ctggctaact agggaaccca ctgcttaagc ctcaataaag cttgccttga gtgcttcaag
     8041 tagtgtgtgc ccgtctgttg tgtgactctg gtaactagag atccctcaga cccttttagt
     8101 cagtgtggaa aatctctagc agtacgtata gtagttcatg tcatcttatt attcagtatt
     8161 tataacttgc aaagaaatga atatcagaga gtgagaggaa cttgtttatt gcagcttata
     8221 atggttacaa ataaagcaat agcatcacaa atttcacaaa taaagcattt ttttcactgc
     8281 attctagttg tggtttgtcc aaactcatca atgtatctta tcatgtctgg ctctagctat
     8341 cccgccccta actccgccca tcccgcccct aactccgccc agttccgccc attctccgcc
     8401 ccatggctga ctaatttttt ttatttatgc agaggccgag gccgcctcgg cctctgagct
     8461 attccagaag tagtgaggag gcttttttgg aggcctaggg acgtacccaa ttcgccctat
     8521 agtgagtcgt attacgcgcg ctcactggcc gtcgttttac aacgtcgtga ctgggaaaac
     8581 cctggcgtta cccaacttaa tcgccttgca gcacatcccc ctttcgccag ctggcgtaat
     8641 agcgaagagg cccgcaccga tcgcccttcc caacagttgc gcagcctgaa tggcgaatgg
     8701 gnnnnnnnnn nnnnnnnnnn nnnnnnnnnn nnnnnnnnnn nnnnnnnnnn nnnnnnnnnn
     8761 nnnnnnnnnn nnnnnnnnnn nnnnnnnnnn nnnnnnnnnn nnnnnnnnnn nnnnnnnnnn
     8821 nnnnncnnnn nnnnnnnnnn nnnnnnnnnn nnnnnnnnnn nnnnnnnnnn nnnnnnnnnn
     8881 nnnnnnnnnn nnnnnnnnnn nnnnnnnnnn nnnnnnnann nnnnnnnnnn nnnnnnnnnn
     8941 nnnnnnnnnn nnnnnnnnnn nnnnnnncct ttgacgttgg agtccacgtt ctttaatagt
     9001 ggactcttgt tccaaactgg aacaacactc aaccctatct cggtctattc ttttgattta
     9061 taagggattt tgccgatttc ggcctattgg ttaaaaaatg agctgattta acaaaaattt
     9121 aacgcgaatt ttaacaaaat attaacgctt acaatttagg tggcactttt cggggaaatg
     9181 tgcgcggaac ccctatttgt ttatttttct aaatacattc aaatatgtat ccgctcatga
     9241 gacaataacc ctgataaatg cttcaataat attgaaaaag gaagagtatg agtattcaac
     9301 atttccgtgt cgcccttatt cccttttttg cggcattttg ccttcctgtt tttgctcacc
     9361 cagaaacgct ggtgaaagta aaagatgctg aagatcagtt gggtgcacga gtgggttaca
     9421 tcgaactgga tctcaacagc ggtaagatcc ttgagagttt tcgccccgaa gaacgttttc
     9481 caatgatgag cacttttaaa gttctgctat gtggcgcggt attatcccgt attgacgccg
     9541 ggcaagagca actcggtcgc cgcatacact attctcagaa tgacttggtt gagtactcac
     9601 cagtcacaga aaagcatctt acggatggca tgacagtaag agaattatgc agtgctgcca
     9661 taaccatgag tgataacact gcggccaact tacttctgac aacgatcgga ggaccgaagg
     9721 agctaaccgc ttttttgcac aacatggggg atcatgtaac tcgccttgat cgttgggaac
     9781 cggagctgaa tgaagccata ccaaacgacg agcgtgacac cacgatgcct gtagcaatgg
     9841 caacaacgtt gcgcaaacta ttaactggcg aactacttac tctagcttcc cggcaacaat
     9901 taatagactg gatggaggcg gataaagttg caggaccact tctgcgctcg gcccttccgg
     9961 ctggctggtt tattgctgat aaatctggag ccggtgagcg tgggtctcgc ggtatcattg
    10021 cagcactggg gccagatggt aagccctccc gtatcgtagt tatctacacg acggggagtc
    10081 aggcaactat ggatgaacga aatagacaga tcgctgagat aggtgcctca ctgattaagc
    10141 attggtaact gtcagaccaa gtttactcat atatacttta gattgattta aaacttcatt
    10201 tttaatttaa aaggatctag gtgaagatcc tttttgataa tctcatgacc aaaatccctt
    10261 aacgtgagtt ttcgttccac tgagcgtcag accccgtaga aaagatcaaa ggatcttctt
    10321 gagatccttt ttttctgcgc gtaatctgct gcttgcaaac aaaaaaacca ccgctaccag
    10381 cggtggtttg tttgccggat caagagctac caactctttt tccgaaggta actggcttca
    10441 gcagagcgca gataccaaat actgttcttc tagtgtagcc gtagttaggc caccacttca
    10501 agaactctgt agcaccgcct acatacctcg ctctgctaat cctgttacca gtggctgctg
    10561 ccagtggcga taagtcgtgt cttaccgggt tggactcaag acgatagtta ccggataagg
    10621 cgcagcggtc gggctgaacg gggggttcgt gcacacagcc cagcttggag cgaacgacct
    10681 acaccgaact gagataccta cagcgtgagc tatgagaaag cgccacgctt cccgaaggga
    10741 gaaaggcgga caggtatccg gtaagcggca gggtcggaac aggagagcgc acgagggagc
    10801 ttccaggggg aaacgcctgg tatctttata gtcctgtcgg gtttcgccac ctctgacttg
    10861 agcgtcgatt tttgtgatgc tcgtcagggg ggcggagcct atggaaaaac gccagcaacg
    10921 cggccttttt acggttcctg gccttttgct ggccttttgc tcacatgttc tttcctgcgt
    10981 tatcccctga ttctgtggat aaccgtatta ccgcctttga gtgagctgat accgctcgcc
    11041 gcagccgaac gaccgagcgc agcgagtcag tgagcgagga agcggaagag cgcccaatac
    11101 gcaaaccgcc tctccccgcg cgttggccga ttcattaatg cagctggcac gacaggtttc
    11161 ccgactggaa agcgggcagt gagcgcaacg caattaatgt gagttagctc actcattagg
    11221 caccccaggc tttacacttt atgcttccgg ctcgtatgtt gtgtggaatt gtgagcggat
    11281 aacaatttca cacaggaaac agctatgacc atgattacgc caagcgcgca attaaccctc
    11341 actaaaggga acaaaagctg gagctgcaag c
//
