# Supplementary material for: Engineered CRISPR-Cas12a for higher-order combinatorial chromatin perturbations
Source: Nat Biotechnol. 2024 May 17;43(3):369–83. doi: 10.1038/s41587-024-02224-0 (PMC11919711; doi:10.1038/s41587-024-02224-0)
Supplement: Supplementary file 6 — Annotated sequences for plasmids and Illumina sequencing library prep amplicons. [file 41587_2024_2224_MOESM6_ESM.zip › Supplementary_Data_2/pQC4.gb]

LOCUS       pQC4       11359 bp DNA     circular SYN 11-JAN-2020
DEFINITION  SL2 (EFS-P2A-Puro).
ACCESSION   .
VERSION     .
KEYWORDS    .
SOURCE      synthetic DNA construct
  ORGANISM  synthetic DNA construct
REFERENCE   1  (bases 1 to 11359)
  AUTHORS   .
  TITLE     Direct Submission
  JOURNAL   Exported Mar 3, 2024 from SnapGene 7.1.1
            https://www.snapgene.com
FEATURES             Location/Qualifiers
     source          1..11359
                     /mol_type="other DNA"
                     /organism="synthetic DNA construct"
     source          2173..6090
                     /mol_type="other DNA"
                     /organism="pY108 (lenti-AsCpf1)"
     LTR             1..413
                     /label=5'LTR
     misc_feature    464..601
                     /label=psi
     misc_feature    568..932
                     /label=gag
     misc_feature    1078..1319
                     /label=RRE
     misc_feature    1723..1840
                     /label=cPPT
     promoter        1884..2134
                     /label=EFS
     misc_feature    2146..2172
                     /label=Flag-tag
     CDS             2173..6090
                     /codon_start=1
                     /label=AsCpf1
                     /translation="TQFEGFTNLYQVSKTLRFELIPQGKTLKHIQEQGFIEEDKARNDH
                     YKELKPIIDRIYKTYADQCLQLVQLDWENLSAAIDSYRKEKTEETRNALIEEQATYRNA
                     IHDYFIGRTDNLTDAINKRHAEIYKGLFKAELFNGKVLKQLGTVTTTEHENALLRSFDK
                     FTTYFSGFYRNRKNVFSAEDISTAIPHRIVQDNFPKFKENCHIFTRLITAVPSLREHFE
                     NVKKAIGIFVSTSIEEVFSFPFYNQLLTQTQIDLYNQLLGGISREAGTEKIKGLNEVLN
                     LAIQKNDETAHIIASLPHRFIPLFKQILSDRNTLSFILEEFKSDEEVIQSFCKYKTLLR
                     NENVLETAEALFNELNSIDLTHIFISHKKLETISSALCDHWDTLRNALYERRISELTGK
                     ITKSAKEKVQRSLKHEDINLQEIISAAGKELSEAFKQKTSEILSHAHAALDQPLPTTLK
                     KQEEKEILKSQLDSLLGLYHLLDWFAVDESNEVDPEFSARLTGIKLEMEPSLSFYNKAR
                     NYATKKPYSVEKFKLNFQMPTLARGWDVNKEKNNGAILFVKNGLYYLGIMPKQKGRYKA
                     LSFEPTEKTSEGFDKMYYDYFPDAAKMIPKCSTQLKAVTAHFQTHTTPILLSNNFIEPL
                     EITKEIYDLNNPEKEPKKFQTAYAKKTGDQKGYREALCKWIDFTRDFLSKYTKTTSIDL
                     SSLRPSSQYKDLGEYYAELNPLLYHISFQRIAEKEIMDAVETGKLYLFQIYNKDFAKGH
                     HGKPNLHTLYWTGLFSPENLAKTSIKLNGQAELFYRPKSRMKRMAHRLGEKMLNKKLKD
                     QKTPIPDTLYQELYDYVNHRLSHDLSDEARALLPNVITKEVSHEIIKDRRFTSDKFFFH
                     VPITLNYQAANSPSKFNQRVNAYLKEHPETPIIGIDRGERNLIYITVIDSTGKILEQRS
                     LNTIQQFDYQKKLDNREKERVAARQAWSVVGTIKDLKQGYLSQVIHEIVDLMIHYQAVV
                     VLENLNFGFKSKRTGIAEKAVYQQFEKMLIDKLNCLVLKDYPAEKVGGVLNPYQLTDQF
                     TSFAKMGTQSGFLFYVPAPYTSKIDPLTGFVDPFVWKTIKNHESRKHFLEGFDFLHYDV
                     KTGDFILHFKMNRNLSFQRGLPGFMPAWDIVFEKNETQFDAKGTPFIAGKRIVPVIENH
                     RFTGRYRDLYPANELIALLEEKGIVFRDGSNILPKLLENDDSHAIDTMVALIRSVLQMR
                     NSNAATGEDYINSPVRDLNGVCFDSRFQNPEWPMDADANGAYHIALKGQLLLNHLKESK
                     DLKLQNGISNQDWLAYIQELRN"
     misc_feature    2689..2691
                     /label=E174R
     misc_feature    3793..3795
                     /label=S542R
     primer_bind     complement(6082..6099)
                     /label=QZ-13
     primer_bind     6085..6124
                     /label=CQ-11
     CDS             6100..6312
                     /codon_start=1
                     /label=Krab
                     /translation="DAKSLTAWSRTLVTFKDVFVDFTREEWKLLDTAQQIVYRNVMLEN
                     YKNLVSLGYQLTKPDVILRLEKGEEP"
     misc_feature    6100..6312
                     /label=KRAB
                     /note="KRAB"
     primer_bind     complement(6307..6336)
                     /label=QZ-12
     primer_bind     6322..6352
                     /label=QZ-14
     CDS             6322..6348
                     /codon_start=1
                     /label=c-Myc NLS
                     /translation="PAAKRVKLD"
     CDS             6358..6384
                     /codon_start=1
                     /label=c-Myc NLS
                     /translation="PAAKRVKLD"
     CDS             6394..6420
                     /codon_start=1
                     /label=c-Myc NLS
                     /translation="PAAKRVKLD"
     CDS             6430..6456
                     /codon_start=1
                     /label=c-Myc NLS
                     /translation="PAAKRVKLD"
     CDS             6466..6491
                     /codon_start=1
                     /label=c-Myc NLS
                     /translation="PAAKRVKL"
     CDS             6502..6527
                     /codon_start=1
                     /label=c-Myc NLS
                     /translation="PAAKRVKL"
     misc_feature    6535..6600
                     /label=P2A
     CDS             6601..7200
                     /codon_start=1
                     /label=Puro
                     /translation="MTEYKPTVRLATRDDVPRAVRTLAAAFADYPATRHTVDPDRHIER
                     VTELQELFLTRVGLDIGKVWVADDGAAVAVWTTPESVEAGAVFAEIGPRMAELSGSRLA
                     AQQQMEGLLAPHRPKEPAWFLATVGVSPDHQGKGLGSAVVLPGVEAAERAGVPAFLETS
                     APRNLPFYERLGFTVTADVEVPEGPRTWCMTRKPGA"
     misc_binding    7216..7804
                     /label=WPRE
     LTR             7875..8110
                     /label=3' LTR SIN
     polyA_signal    8187..8317
                     /label=SV40 polyadenylation signal
     rep_origin      8397..8472
                     /label=SV40 origin of replication
     rep_origin      8690..9145
                     /label=F1 ori
     CDS             9276..10136
                     /codon_start=1
                     /label=AmpR
                     /translation="MSIQHFRVALIPFFAAFCLPVFAHPETLVKVKDAEDQLGARVGYI
                     ELDLNSGKILESFRPEERFPMMSTFKVLLCGAVLSRIDAGQEQLGRRIHYSQNDLVEYS
                     PVTEKHLTDGMTVRELCSAAITMSDNTAANLLLTTIGGPKELTAFLHNMGDHVTRLDRW
                     EPELNEAIPNDERDTTMPVAMATTLRKLLTGELLTLASRQQLIDWMEADKVAGPLLRSA
                     LPAGWFIADKSGAGERGSRGIIAALGPDGKPSRIVVIYTTGSQATMDERNRQIAEIGAS
                     LIKHW"
     rep_origin      10284..10951
                     /label=pUC ori
ORIGIN
        1 ttaatgtagt cttatgcaat actcttgtag tcttgcaaca tggtaacgat gagttagcaa
       61 catgccttac aaggagagaa aaagcaccgt gcatgccgat tggtggaagt aaggtggtac
      121 gatcgtgcct tattaggaag gcaacagacg ggtctgacat ggattggacg aaccactgaa
      181 ttgccgcatt gcagagatat tgtatttaag tgcctagctc gatacataaa cgggtctctc
      241 tggttagacc agatctgagc ctgggagctc tctggctaac tagggaaccc actgcttaag
      301 cctcaataaa gcttgccttg agtgcttcaa gtagtgtgtg cccgtctgtt gtgtgactct
      361 ggtaactaga gatccctcag acccttttag tcagtgtgga aaatctctag cagtggcgcc
      421 cgaacaggga cttgaaagcg aaagggaaac cagaggagct ctctcgacgc aggactcggc
      481 ttgctgaagc gcgcacggca agaggcgagg ggcggcgact ggtgagtacg ccaaaaattt
      541 tgactagcgg aggctagaag gagagagatg ggtgcgagag cgtcagtatt aagcggggga
      601 gaattagatc gcgatgggaa aaaattcggt taaggccagg gggaaagaaa aaatataaat
      661 taaaacatat agtatgggca agcagggagc tagaacgatt cgcagttaat cctggcctgt
      721 tagaaacatc agaaggctgt agacaaatac tgggacagct acaaccatcc cttcagacag
      781 gatcagaaga acttagatca ttatataata cagtagcaac cctctattgt gtgcatcaaa
      841 ggatagagat aaaagacacc aaggaagctt tagacaagat agaggaagag caaaacaaaa
      901 gtaagaccac cgcacagcaa gcggccgctg atcttcagac ctggaggagg agatatgagg
      961 gacaattgga gaagtgaatt atataaatat aaagtagtaa aaattgaacc attaggagta
     1021 gcacccacca aggcaaagag aagagtggtg cagagagaaa aaagagcagt gggaatagga
     1081 gctttgttcc ttgggttctt gggagcagca ggaagcacta tgggcgcagc gtcaatgacg
     1141 ctgacggtac aggccagaca attattgtct ggtatagtgc agcagcagaa caatttgctg
     1201 agggctattg aggcgcaaca gcatctgttg caactcacag tctggggcat caagcagctc
     1261 caggcaagaa tcctggctgt ggaaagatac ctaaaggatc aacagctcct ggggatttgg
     1321 ggttgctctg gaaaactcat ttgcaccact gctgtgcctt ggaatgctag ttggagtaat
     1381 aaatctctgg aacagatttg gaatcacacg acctggatgg agtgggacag agaaattaac
     1441 aattacacaa gcttaataca ctccttaatt gaagaatcgc aaaaccagca agaaaagaat
     1501 gaacaagaat tattggaatt agataaatgg gcaagtttgt ggaattggtt taacataaca
     1561 aattggctgt ggtatataaa attattcata atgatagtag gaggcttggt aggtttaaga
     1621 atagtttttg ctgtactttc tatagtgaat agagttaggc agggatattc accattatcg
     1681 tttcagaccc acctcccaac cccgagggga cccagaccac aattttaaaa gaaaaggggg
     1741 gattgggggg tacagtgcag gggaaagaat agtagacata atagcaacag acatacaaac
     1801 taaagaatta caaaaacaaa ttacaaaaat tcaaaatttt cgggtttatt acagggacag
     1861 cagagatcca ctttggcgcc ggctcgagtg gctccggtgc ccgtcagtgg gcagagcgca
     1921 catcgcccac agtccccgag aagttggggg gaggggtcgg caattgaacc ggtgcctaga
     1981 gaaggtggcg cggggtaaac tgggaaagtg atgtcgtgta ctggctccgc ctttttcccg
     2041 agggtggggg agaaccgtat ataagtgcag tagtcgccgt gaacgttctt tttcgcaacg
     2101 ggtttgccgc cagaacacag gtgtcgtgac gcgggatccg ccaccatgga ttacaaagac
     2161 gatgacgata agacacagtt cgagggcttt accaacctgt atcaggtgag caagacactg
     2221 cggtttgagc tgatcccaca gggcaagacc ctgaagcaca tccaggagca gggcttcatc
     2281 gaggaggaca aggcccgcaa tgatcactac aaggagctga agcccatcat cgatcggatc
     2341 tacaagacct atgccgacca gtgcctgcag ctggtgcagc tggattggga gaacctgagc
     2401 gccgccatcg actcctatag aaaggagaaa accgaggaga caaggaacgc cctgatcgag
     2461 gagcaggcca catatcgcaa tgccatccac gactacttca tcggccggac agacaacctg
     2521 accgatgcca tcaataagag acacgccgag atctacaagg gcctgttcaa ggccgagctg
     2581 tttaatggca aggtgctgaa gcagctgggc accgtgacca caaccgagca cgagaacgcc
     2641 ctgctgcgga gcttcgacaa gtttacaacc tacttctccg gcttttatcg gaacaggaag
     2701 aacgtgttca gcgccgagga tatcagcaca gccatcccac accgcatcgt gcaggacaac
     2761 ttccccaagt ttaaggagaa ttgtcacatc ttcacacgcc tgatcaccgc cgtgcccagc
     2821 ctgcgggagc actttgagaa cgtgaagaag gccatcggca tcttcgtgag cacctccatc
     2881 gaggaggtgt tttccttccc tttttataac cagctgctga cacagaccca gatcgacctg
     2941 tataaccagc tgctgggagg aatctctcgg gaggcaggca ccgagaagat caagggcctg
     3001 aacgaggtgc tgaatctggc catccagaag aatgatgaga cagcccacat catcgcctcc
     3061 ctgccacaca gattcatccc cctgtttaag cagatcctgt ccgataggaa caccctgtct
     3121 ttcatcctgg aggagtttaa gagcgacgag gaagtgatcc agtccttctg caagtacaag
     3181 acactgctga gaaacgagaa cgtgctggag acagccgagg ccctgtttaa cgagctgaac
     3241 agcatcgacc tgacacacat cttcatcagc cacaagaagc tggagacaat cagcagcgcc
     3301 ctgtgcgacc actgggatac actgaggaat gccctgtatg agcggagaat ctccgagctg
     3361 acaggcaaga tcaccaagtc tgccaaggag aaggtgcagc gcagcctgaa gcacgaggat
     3421 atcaacctgc aggagatcat ctctgccgca ggcaaggagc tgagcgaggc cttcaagcag
     3481 aaaaccagcg agatcctgtc ccacgcacac gccgccctgg atcagccact gcctacaacc
     3541 ctgaagaagc aggaggagaa ggagatcctg aagtctcagc tggacagcct gctgggcctg
     3601 taccacctgc tggactggtt tgccgtggat gagtccaacg aggtggaccc cgagttctct
     3661 gcccggctga ccggcatcaa gctggagatg gagccttctc tgagcttcta caacaaggcc
     3721 agaaattatg ccaccaagaa gccctactcc gtggagaagt tcaagctgaa ctttcagatg
     3781 cctacactgg cccgtggctg ggacgtgaat aaggagaaga acaatggcgc catcctgttt
     3841 gtgaagaacg gcctgtacta tctgggcatc atgccaaagc agaagggcag gtataaggcc
     3901 ctgagcttcg agcccacaga gaaaaccagc gagggctttg ataagatgta ctatgactac
     3961 ttccctgatg ccgccaagat gatcccaaag tgcagcaccc agctgaaggc cgtgacagcc
     4021 cactttcaga cccacacaac ccccatcctg ctgtccaaca atttcatcga gcctctggag
     4081 atcacaaagg agatctacga cctgaacaat cctgagaagg agccaaagaa gtttcagaca
     4141 gcctacgcca agaaaaccgg cgaccagaag ggctacagag aggccctgtg caagtggatc
     4201 gacttcacaa gggattttct gtccaagtat accaagacaa cctctatcga tctgtctagc
     4261 ctgcggccat cctctcagta taaggacctg ggcgagtact atgccgagct gaatcccctg
     4321 ctgtaccaca tcagcttcca gagaatcgcc gagaaggaga tcatggatgc cgtggagaca
     4381 ggcaagctgt acctgttcca gatctataac aaggactttg ccaagggcca ccacggcaag
     4441 cctaatctgc acacactgta ttggaccggc ctgttttctc cagagaacct ggccaagaca
     4501 agcatcaagc tgaatggcca ggccgagctg ttctaccgcc ctaagtccag gatgaagagg
     4561 atggcacacc ggctgggaga gaagatgctg aacaagaagc tgaaggatca gaaaacccca
     4621 atccccgaca ccctgtacca ggagctgtac gactatgtga atcacagact gtcccacgac
     4681 ctgtctgatg aggccagggc cctgctgccc aacgtgatca ccaaggaggt gtctcacgag
     4741 atcatcaagg ataggcgctt taccagcgac aagttctttt tccacgtgcc tatcacactg
     4801 aactatcagg ccgccaattc cccatctaag ttcaaccaga gggtgaatgc ctacctgaag
     4861 gagcaccccg agacacctat catcggcatc gatcggggcg agagaaacct gatctatatc
     4921 acagtgatcg actccaccgg caagatcctg gagcagcgga gcctgaacac catccagcag
     4981 tttgattacc agaagaagct ggacaacagg gagaaggaga gggtggcagc aaggcaggcc
     5041 tggtctgtgg tgggcacaat caaggatctg aagcagggct atctgagcca ggtcatccac
     5101 gagatcgtgg acctgatgat ccactaccag gccgtggtgg tgctggagaa cctgaatttc
     5161 ggctttaaga gcaagaggac cggcatcgcc gagaaggccg tgtaccagca gttcgagaag
     5221 atgctgatcg ataagctgaa ttgcctggtg ctgaaggact atccagcaga gaaagtggga
     5281 ggcgtgctga acccatacca gctgacagac cagttcacct cctttgccaa gatgggcacc
     5341 cagtctggct tcctgtttta cgtgcctgcc ccatatacat ctaagatcga tcccctgacc
     5401 ggcttcgtgg accccttcgt gtggaaaacc atcaagaatc acgagagccg caagcacttc
     5461 ctggagggct tcgactttct gcactacgac gtgaaaaccg gcgacttcat cctgcacttt
     5521 aagatgaaca gaaatctgtc cttccagagg ggcctgcccg gctttatgcc tgcatgggat
     5581 atcgtgttcg agaagaacga gacacagttt gacgccaagg gcaccccttt catcgccggc
     5641 aagagaatcg tgccagtgat cgagaatcac agattcaccg gcagataccg ggacctgtat
     5701 cctgccaacg agctgatcgc cctgctggag gagaagggca tcgtgttcag ggatggctcc
     5761 aacatcctgc caaagctgct ggagaatgac gattctcacg ccatcgacac catggtggcc
     5821 ctgatccgca gcgtgctgca gatgcggaac tccaatgccg ccacaggcga ggactatatc
     5881 aacagccccg tgcgcgatct gaatggcgtg tgcttcgact cccggtttca gaacccagag
     5941 tggcccatgg acgccgatgc caatggcgcc taccacatcg ccctgaaggg ccagctgctg
     6001 ctgaatcacc tgaaggagag caaggatctg aagctgcaga acggcatctc caatcaggac
     6061 tggctggcct acatccagga gctgcgcaac ggcggctccg atgctaagtc actaactgcc
     6121 tggtcccgga cactggtgac cttcaaggat gtatttgtgg acttcaccag ggaggagtgg
     6181 aagctgctgg acactgctca gcagatcgtg tacagaaatg tgatgctgga gaactataag
     6241 aacctggttt ccttgggtta tcagcttact aagccagatg tgatcctccg gttggagaag
     6301 ggagaagagc ccggcggttc ccctgctgct aaacgtgtta agcttgatgg gggtagcccg
     6361 gcagccaaga gagtcaaact cgacggcggc tccccagcgg caaaaagggt gaaactagac
     6421 gggggtagcc ccgccgcgaa gcgtgtaaag ctggatggag gatcgcctgc ggctaagcga
     6481 gtcaaattag acggtgggtc accggctgca aagcgcgtca aattggatgc tagcggcagc
     6541 ggcgccacca acttcagcct gctgaagcag gccggcgacg tggaggagaa ccccggcccc
     6601 atgaccgagt acaagcccac ggtgcgcctc gccacccgcg acgacgtccc cagggccgta
     6661 cgcaccctcg ccgccgcgtt cgccgactac cccgccacgc gccacaccgt cgatccggac
     6721 cgccacatcg agcgggtcac cgagctgcaa gaactcttcc tcacgcgcgt cgggctcgac
     6781 atcggcaagg tgtgggtcgc ggacgacggc gcggccgtgg cggtctggac cacgccggag
     6841 agcgtcgaag cgggggcggt gttcgccgag atcggcccgc gcatggccga gttgagcggt
     6901 tcccggctgg ccgcgcagca acagatggaa ggcctcctgg cgccgcaccg gcccaaggag
     6961 cccgcgtggt tcctggccac cgtcggagtc tcgcccgacc accagggcaa gggtctgggc
     7021 agcgccgtcg tgctccccgg agtggaggcg gccgagcgcg ccggggtgcc cgccttcctg
     7081 gagacctccg cgccccgcaa cctccccttc tacgagcggc tcggcttcac cgtcaccgcc
     7141 gacgtcgagg tgcccgaagg accgcgcacc tggtgcatga cccgcaagcc cggtgcctga
     7201 acgcgttaag tcgacaatca acctctggat tacaaaattt gtgaaagatt gactggtatt
     7261 cttaactatg ttgctccttt tacgctatgt ggatacgctg ctttaatgcc tttgtatcat
     7321 gctattgctt cccgtatggc tttcattttc tcctccttgt ataaatcctg gttgctgtct
     7381 ctttatgagg agttgtggcc cgttgtcagg caacgtggcg tggtgtgcac tgtgtttgct
     7441 gacgcaaccc ccactggttg gggcattgcc accacctgtc agctcctttc cgggactttc
     7501 gctttccccc tccctattgc cacggcggaa ctcatcgccg cctgccttgc ccgctgctgg
     7561 acaggggctc ggctgttggg cactgacaat tccgtggtgt tgtcggggaa atcatcgtcc
     7621 tttccttggc tgctcgcctg tgttgccacc tggattctgc gcgggacgtc cttctgctac
     7681 gtcccttcgg ccctcaatcc agcggacctt ccttcccgcg gcctgctgcc ggctctgcgg
     7741 cctcttccgc gtcttcgcct tcgccctcag acgagtcgga tctccctttg ggccgcctcc
     7801 ccgcgtcgac tttaagacca atgacttaca aggcagctgt agatcttagc cactttttaa
     7861 aagaaaaggg gggactggaa gggctaattc actcccaacg aagacaagat ctgctttttg
     7921 cttgtactgg gtctctctgg ttagaccaga tctgagcctg ggagctctct ggctaactag
     7981 ggaacccact gcttaagcct caataaagct tgccttgagt gcttcaagta gtgtgtgccc
     8041 gtctgttgtg tgactctggt aactagagat ccctcagacc cttttagtca gtgtggaaaa
     8101 tctctagcag tacgtatagt agttcatgtc atcttattat tcagtattta taacttgcaa
     8161 agaaatgaat atcagagagt gagaggaact tgtttattgc agcttataat ggttacaaat
     8221 aaagcaatag catcacaaat ttcacaaata aagcattttt ttcactgcat tctagttgtg
     8281 gtttgtccaa actcatcaat gtatcttatc atgtctggct ctagctatcc cgcccctaac
     8341 tccgcccatc ccgcccctaa ctccgcccag ttccgcccat tctccgcccc atggctgact
     8401 aatttttttt atttatgcag aggccgaggc cgcctcggcc tctgagctat tccagaagta
     8461 gtgaggaggc ttttttggag gcctagggac gtacccaatt cgccctatag tgagtcgtat
     8521 tacgcgcgct cactggccgt cgttttacaa cgtcgtgact gggaaaaccc tggcgttacc
     8581 caacttaatc gccttgcagc acatccccct ttcgccagct ggcgtaatag cgaagaggcc
     8641 cgcaccgatc gcccttccca acagttgcgc agcctgaatg gcgaatgggn nnnnnnnnnn
     8701 nnnnnnnnnn nnnnnnnnnn nnnnnnnnnn nnnnnnnnnn nnnnnnnnnn nnnnnnnnnn
     8761 nnnnnnnnnn nnnnnnnnnn nnnnnnnnnn nnnnnnnnnn nnnnnnnnnn nnncnnnnnn
     8821 nnnnnnnnnn nnnnnnnnnn nnnnnnnnnn nnnnnnnnnn nnnnnnnnnn nnnnnnnnnn
     8881 nnnnnnnnnn nnnnnnnnnn nnnnnannnn nnnnnnnnnn nnnnnnnnnn nnnnnnnnnn
     8941 nnnnnnnnnn nnnnnccttt gacgttggag tccacgttct ttaatagtgg actcttgttc
     9001 caaactggaa caacactcaa ccctatctcg gtctattctt ttgatttata agggattttg
     9061 ccgatttcgg cctattggtt aaaaaatgag ctgatttaac aaaaatttaa cgcgaatttt
     9121 aacaaaatat taacgcttac aatttaggtg gcacttttcg gggaaatgtg cgcggaaccc
     9181 ctatttgttt atttttctaa atacattcaa atatgtatcc gctcatgaga caataaccct
     9241 gataaatgct tcaataatat tgaaaaagga agagtatgag tattcaacat ttccgtgtcg
     9301 cccttattcc cttttttgcg gcattttgcc ttcctgtttt tgctcaccca gaaacgctgg
     9361 tgaaagtaaa agatgctgaa gatcagttgg gtgcacgagt gggttacatc gaactggatc
     9421 tcaacagcgg taagatcctt gagagttttc gccccgaaga acgttttcca atgatgagca
     9481 cttttaaagt tctgctatgt ggcgcggtat tatcccgtat tgacgccggg caagagcaac
     9541 tcggtcgccg catacactat tctcagaatg acttggttga gtactcacca gtcacagaaa
     9601 agcatcttac ggatggcatg acagtaagag aattatgcag tgctgccata accatgagtg
     9661 ataacactgc ggccaactta cttctgacaa cgatcggagg accgaaggag ctaaccgctt
     9721 ttttgcacaa catgggggat catgtaactc gccttgatcg ttgggaaccg gagctgaatg
     9781 aagccatacc aaacgacgag cgtgacacca cgatgcctgt agcaatggca acaacgttgc
     9841 gcaaactatt aactggcgaa ctacttactc tagcttcccg gcaacaatta atagactgga
     9901 tggaggcgga taaagttgca ggaccacttc tgcgctcggc ccttccggct ggctggttta
     9961 ttgctgataa atctggagcc ggtgagcgtg ggtctcgcgg tatcattgca gcactggggc
    10021 cagatggtaa gccctcccgt atcgtagtta tctacacgac ggggagtcag gcaactatgg
    10081 atgaacgaaa tagacagatc gctgagatag gtgcctcact gattaagcat tggtaactgt
    10141 cagaccaagt ttactcatat atactttaga ttgatttaaa acttcatttt taatttaaaa
    10201 ggatctaggt gaagatcctt tttgataatc tcatgaccaa aatcccttaa cgtgagtttt
    10261 cgttccactg agcgtcagac cccgtagaaa agatcaaagg atcttcttga gatccttttt
    10321 ttctgcgcgt aatctgctgc ttgcaaacaa aaaaaccacc gctaccagcg gtggtttgtt
    10381 tgccggatca agagctacca actctttttc cgaaggtaac tggcttcagc agagcgcaga
    10441 taccaaatac tgttcttcta gtgtagccgt agttaggcca ccacttcaag aactctgtag
    10501 caccgcctac atacctcgct ctgctaatcc tgttaccagt ggctgctgcc agtggcgata
    10561 agtcgtgtct taccgggttg gactcaagac gatagttacc ggataaggcg cagcggtcgg
    10621 gctgaacggg gggttcgtgc acacagccca gcttggagcg aacgacctac accgaactga
    10681 gatacctaca gcgtgagcta tgagaaagcg ccacgcttcc cgaagggaga aaggcggaca
    10741 ggtatccggt aagcggcagg gtcggaacag gagagcgcac gagggagctt ccagggggaa
    10801 acgcctggta tctttatagt cctgtcgggt ttcgccacct ctgacttgag cgtcgatttt
    10861 tgtgatgctc gtcagggggg cggagcctat ggaaaaacgc cagcaacgcg gcctttttac
    10921 ggttcctggc cttttgctgg ccttttgctc acatgttctt tcctgcgtta tcccctgatt
    10981 ctgtggataa ccgtattacc gcctttgagt gagctgatac cgctcgccgc agccgaacga
    11041 ccgagcgcag cgagtcagtg agcgaggaag cggaagagcg cccaatacgc aaaccgcctc
    11101 tccccgcgcg ttggccgatt cattaatgca gctggcacga caggtttccc gactggaaag
    11161 cgggcagtga gcgcaacgca attaatgtga gttagctcac tcattaggca ccccaggctt
    11221 tacactttat gcttccggct cgtatgttgt gtggaattgt gagcggataa caatttcaca
    11281 caggaaacag ctatgaccat gattacgcca agcgcgcaat taaccctcac taaagggaac
    11341 aaaagctgga gctgcaagc
//
