# Supplementary material for: Engineered CRISPR-Cas12a for higher-order combinatorial chromatin perturbations
Source: Nat Biotechnol. 2024 May 17;43(3):369–83. doi: 10.1038/s41587-024-02224-0 (PMC11919711; doi:10.1038/s41587-024-02224-0)
Supplement: Supplementary file 6 — Annotated sequences for plasmids and Illumina sequencing library prep amplicons. [file 41587_2024_2224_MOESM6_ESM.zip › Supplementary_Data_2/gCH134.gb]

LOCUS       gCH134        8526 bp DNA     circular SYN 21-FEB-2024
DEFINITION  synthetic circular DNA
ACCESSION   .
VERSION     .
KEYWORDS    .
SOURCE      synthetic DNA construct
  ORGANISM  synthetic DNA construct
REFERENCE   1  (bases 1 to 8526)
  AUTHORS   Chris Hsiung
  TITLE     Direct Submission
  JOURNAL   Exported Feb 21, 2024 from SnapGene 7.1.1
            https://www.snapgene.com
FEATURES             Location/Qualifiers
     source          1..8526
                     /mol_type="other DNA"
                     /organism="synthetic DNA construct"
     promoter        50..294
                     /label=hU6
                     /note="hU6 Human U6 Promoter"
                     /note="Human U6 Promoter"
     promoter        50..290
                     /label=U6 promoter
                     /note="RNA polymerase III promoter for human U6 snRNA"
     promoter        277..294
                     /label=hU6
                     /note="hU6 Human U6 Promoter"
                     /note="Human U6 Promoter"
     promoter        277..290
                     /label=U6 promoter
                     /note="RNA polymerase III promoter for human U6 snRNA"
     misc_binding    295..299
                     /label=filler (1,885 bp)
                     /note="filler (1,885 bp)"
                     /note="Filler (digest with BsmBI to replace filler 
                     withsgRNA oligos)"
     misc_feature    299
                     /label=+1
     misc_feature    300..318
                     /label=As_DR
                     /note="As_DR from pRG212"
     misc_feature    319..341
                     /label=CD55-4
     misc_feature    342..360
                     /label=AsDR1
     misc_feature    361..383
                     /label=B2M-1
     misc_feature    384..402
                     /label=As_DR16
     misc_feature    403..425
                     /label=B2M-3
     misc_feature    426..444
                     /label=As_DR18
     misc_feature    445..467
                     /label=KIT-2
     misc_feature    468..486
                     /label=As_DR10
     misc_feature    487..509
                     /label=KIT-3
     misc_feature    510..528
                     /label=AsDR3
     misc_feature    529..551
                     /label=CD81-1
     misc_feature    552..570
                     /label=As_DR8
     primer_bind     complement(591..624)
                     /label=RT-primer3
     primer_bind     complement(597..635)
                     /label=RT-primer4
     LTR             606..805
                     /label=3' LTR
                     /note="3' LTR"
                     /note="3' LTR SIN"
     LTR             624..804
                     /label=5' LTR (truncated)
                     /note="truncated 5' long terminal repeat (LTR) from HIV-1"
     polyA_signal    882..1012
                     /label=SV40 polyA
                     /note="SV40 polyA"
     polyA_signal    882..1003
                     /label=SV40 poly(A) signal
                     /note="SV40 polyadenylation signal"
     rep_origin      1043..1178
                     /label=SV40 ori
                     /note="SV40 origin of replication"
     promoter        complement(1199..1217)
                     /label=T7 promoter
                     /note="promoter for bacteriophage T7 RNA polymerase"
     primer_bind     complement(1227..1243)
                     /label=M13 fwd
                     /note="common sequencing primer, one of multiple similar 
                     variants"
     rep_origin      1385..1840
                     /direction=RIGHT
                     /label=f1 ori
                     /note="f1 bacteriophage origin of replication; arrow 
                     indicates direction of (+) strand synthesis"
     promoter        1866..1970
                     /gene="bla"
                     /label=AmpR promoter
     CDS             join(1971..2039,2040..2831)
                     /codon_start=1
                     /gene="bla"
                     /product="beta-lactamase"
                     /label=AmpR
                     /note="confers resistance to ampicillin, carbenicillin, and
                     related antibiotics"
                     /translation="MSIQHFRVALIPFFAAFCLPVFAHPETLVKVKDAEDQLGARVGYI
                     ELDLNSGKILESFRPEERFPMMSTFKVLLCGAVLSRIDAGQEQLGRRIHYSQNDLVEYS
                     PVTEKHLTDGMTVRELCSAAITMSDNTAANLLLTTIGGPKELTAFLHNMGDHVTRLDRW
                     EPELNEAIPNDERDTTMPVAMATTLRKLLTGELLTLASRQQLIDWMEADKVAGPLLRSA
                     LPAGWFIADKSGAGERGSRGIIAALGPDGKPSRIVVIYTTGSQATMDERNRQIAEIGAS
                     LIKHW"
     CDS             2160..2966
                     /label=AmpR
                     /note="AmpR"
     rep_origin      3002..3590
                     /direction=RIGHT
                     /label=ori
                     /note="high-copy-number ColE1/pMB1/pBR322/pUC origin of 
                     replication"
     rep_origin      complement(3092..3707)
                     /direction=LEFT
                     /label=pUC Ori
                     /note="pUC Ori"
     protein_bind    3878..3899
                     /label=CAP binding site
                     /bound_moiety="E. coli catabolite activator protein"
                     /note="CAP binding activates transcription in the presence 
                     of cAMP."
     promoter        join(3914..3919,3920..3937,3938..3944)
                     /label=lac promoter
                     /note="promoter for the E. coli lac operon"
     protein_bind    3952..3968
                     /label=lac operator
                     /bound_moiety="lac repressor encoded by lacI"
                     /note="The lac repressor binds to the lac operator to 
                     inhibit transcription in E. coli. This inhibition can be 
                     relieved by adding lactose or 
                     isopropyl-beta-D-thiogalactopyranoside (IPTG)."
     primer_bind     3976..3992
                     /label=M13 rev
                     /note="common sequencing primer, one of multiple similar 
                     variants"
     promoter        4013..4031
                     /label=T3 promoter
                     /note="promoter for bacteriophage T3 RNA polymerase"
     LTR             4055..4467
                     /label=5' LTR
                     /note="5' LTR"
                     /note="RSV/5'LTR"
     promoter        4059..4285
                     /label=RSV promoter
                     /note="Rous sarcoma virus enhancer/promoter"
     LTR             4286..4466
                     /label=5' LTR (truncated)
                     /note="truncated 5' long terminal repeat (LTR) from HIV-1"
     misc_feature    4513..4638
                     /label=HIV-1 Psi
                     /note="packaging signal of human immunodeficiency virus 
                     type 1"
     misc_feature    4518..4655
                     /label=psi
                     /note="psi"
     misc_feature    4622..4986
                     /label=gag
                     /note="gag"
     misc_feature    5131..5364
                     /label=RRE
                     /note="The Rev response element (RRE) of HIV-1 allows for 
                     Rev-dependent mRNA export from the nucleus to the 
                     cytoplasm."
     misc_feature    5132..5373
                     /label=RRE
                     /note="RRE"
     CDS             5549..5593
                     /codon_start=1
                     /product="antigenic peptide corresponding to amino acids 
                     655 to 669 of the HIV envelope protein gp41 (Lutje Hulsik 
                     et al., 2013)"
                     /label=gp41 peptide
                     /note="recognized by the 2H10 single-chain llama nanobody"
                     /translation="KNEQELLELDKWASL"
     misc_feature    5774..5891
                     /label=cPPT
                     /note="cPPT"
     misc_feature    5943..5944
                     /label=origin
                     /note="origin"
     promoter        5950..6200
                     /label=EFS
                     /note="EFS"
     promoter        5975..6186
                     /label=EF-1-alpha core promoter
                     /note="core promoter for human elongation factor 
                     EF-1-alpha"
     regulatory      6206..6215
                     /label=Kozak sequence
                     /note="vertebrate consensus sequence for strong initiation 
                     of translation (Kozak, 1987)"
                     /regulatory_class="other"
     CDS             6215..6238
                     /codon_start=1
                     /product="FLAG(R) epitope tag, followed by an enterokinase 
                     cleavage site"
                     /label=FLAG
                     /translation="DYKDDDDK"
     CDS             6239..6955
                     /codon_start=1
                     /label=GFP
                     /note="GFP"
                     /translation="MVSKGEELFTGVVPILVELDGDVNGHKFSVSGEGEGDATYGKLTL
                     KFICTTGKLPVPWPTLVTTLTYGVQCFSRYPDHMKQHDFFKSAMPEGYVQERTIFFKDD
                     GNYKTRAEVKFEGDTLVNRIELKGIDFKEDGNILGHKLEYNYNSHNVYIMADKQKNGIK
                     VNFKIRHNIEDGSVQLADHYQQNTPIGDGPVLLPDNHYLSTQSALSKDPNEKRDHMVLL
                     EFVTAAGITLGMDELYK"
     misc_feature    6956..7021
                     /label=P2A
                     /note="P2A"
     CDS             6965..7021
                     /codon_start=1
                     /product="2A peptide from porcine teschovirus-1 
                     polyprotein"
                     /label=P2A
                     /note="Eukaryotic ribosomes fail to insert a peptide bond 
                     between the Gly and Pro residues, yielding separate 
                     polypeptides."
                     /translation="ATNFSLLKQAGDVEENPGP"
     CDS             7016..7816
                     /codon_start=1
                     /gene="aph(3')-II (or nptII)"
                     /product="aminoglycoside phosphotransferase from Tn5"
                     /label=NeoR/KanR
                     /note="confers resistance to neomycin, kanamycin, and G418 
                     (Geneticin(R))"
                     /translation="GPMIEQDGLHAGSPAAWVERLFGYDWAQQTIGCSDAAVFRLSAQG
                     RPVLFVKTDLSGALNELQDEAARLSWLATTGVPCAAVLDVVTEAGRDWLLLGEVPGQDL
                     LSSHLAPAEKVSIMADAMRRLHTLDPATCPFDHQAKHRIERARTRMEAGLVDQDDLDEE
                     HQGLAPAELFARLKARMPDGEDLVVTHGDACLPNIMVENGRFSGFIDCGRLGVADRYQD
                     IALATRDIAEELGGEWADRFLVLYGIAAPDSQRIAFYRLLDEFF"
     CDS             7022..7816
                     /codon_start=1
                     /label=Neo
                     /note="Neo"
                     /translation="MIEQDGLHAGSPAAWVERLFGYDWAQQTIGCSDAAVFRLSAQGRP
                     VLFVKTDLSGALNELQDEAARLSWLATTGVPCAAVLDVVTEAGRDWLLLGEVPGQDLLS
                     SHLAPAEKVSIMADAMRRLHTLDPATCPFDHQAKHRIERARTRMEAGLVDQDDLDEEHQ
                     GLAPAELFARLKARMPDGEDLVVTHGDACLPNIMVENGRFSGFIDCGRLGVADRYQDIA
                     LATRDIAEELGGEWADRFLVLYGIAAPDSQRIAFYRLLDEFF"
     misc_RNA        7832..8420
                     /label=WPRE
                     /note="WPRE"
     misc_feature    7832..8420
                     /label=WPRE
                     /note="woodchuck hepatitis virus posttranscriptional 
                     regulatory element"
     primer_bind     8192..8211
                     /label=gRNA validation primer 5'-TTGGGCACTGACAATTCCGT-3'
                     /note="gRNA validation primer 5'-TTGGGCACTGACAATTCCGT-3'"
     CDS             complement(8303..8314)
                     /codon_start=1
                     /product="Factor Xa recognition and cleavage site"
                     /label=Factor Xa site
                     /translation="IEGR"
     LTR             8491..8526
                     /label=3' LTR
                     /note="3' LTR"
                     /note="3' LTR SIN"
ORIGIN
        1 ttcaccatta tcgtttcaga cccacctccc aaccccgagg ggacccagag agggcctatt
       61 tcccatgatt ccttcatatt tgcatatacg atacaaggct gttagagaga taattagaat
      121 taatttgact gtaaacacaa agatattagt acaaaatacg tgacgtagaa agtaataatt
      181 tcttgggtag tttgcagttt taaaattatg ttttaaaatg gactatcata tgcttaccgt
      241 aacttgaaag tatttcgatt tcttggcttt atatatcttg tggaaaggac gaaacaccga
      301 atttctactc ttgtagatac tggtattgcg gagccacgag gaatttctac tgtcgtagat
      361 atataagtgg aggcgtcgcg ctgaattcct actattgtag gtaggaatgc ccgccagcgc
      421 gacgcaattc ctactctagt aggttctgcg ttctgctcct actgcttaat tcctactctc
      481 gtaggtagct ctcgcccaag tgcagcgaga atttctactc tagtagatgg cgcgaccccc
      541 aggaaggtct caatttctcc tctaggagat tttttttaag cttggcgtaa ctagatcttg
      601 agacactgct ttttgcttgt actgggtctc tcttgttaga ccagatctga gcctgggagc
      661 tctctggcta actagggaac ccactgctta agcctcaata aagcttgcct tgagtgcttc
      721 aagtagtgtg tgcccgtctg ttgtgtgact ctggtaacta gagatccctc agaccctttt
      781 agtcagtgtg gaaaatctct agcagtacgt atagtagttc atgtcatctt attattcagt
      841 atttataact tgcaaagaaa tgaatatcag agagtgagag gaacttgttt attgcagctt
      901 ataatggtta caaataaagc aatagcatca caaatttcac aaataaagca tttttttcac
      961 tgcattctag ttgtggtttg tccaaactca tcaatgtatc ttatcatgtc tggctctagc
     1021 tatcccgccc ctaactccgc ccatcccgcc cctaactccg cccagttccg cccattctcc
     1081 gccccatggc tgactaattt tttttattta tgcagaggcc gaggccgcct cggcctctga
     1141 gctattccag aagtagtgag gaggcttttt tggaggccta gggacgtacc caattcgccc
     1201 tatagtgagt cgtattacgc gcgctcactg gccgtcgttt tacaacgtcg tgactgggaa
     1261 aaccctggcg ttacccaact taatcgcctt gcagcacatc cccctttcgc cagctggcgt
     1321 aatagcgaag aggcccgcac cgatcgccct tcccaacagt tgcgcagcct gaatggcgaa
     1381 tgggnnnnnn nnnnnnnnnn nnnnnnnnnn nnnnnnnnnn nnnnnnnnnn nnnnnnnnnn
     1441 nnnnnnnnnn nnnnnnnnnn nnnnnnnnnn nnnnnnnnnn nnnnnnnnnn nnnnnnnnnn
     1501 nnnnnnnncn nnnnnnnnnn nnnnnnnnnn nnnnnnnnnn nnnnnnnnnn nnnnnnnnnn
     1561 nnnnnnnnnn nnnnnnnnnn nnnnnnnnnn nnnnnnnnnn annnnnnnnn nnnnnnnnnn
     1621 nnnnnnnnnn nnnnnnnnnn nnnnnnnnnn cctttgacgt tggagtccac gttctttaat
     1681 agtggactct tgttccaaac tggaacaaca ctcaacccta tctcggtcta ttcttttgat
     1741 ttataaggga ttttgccgat ttcggcctat tggttaaaaa atgagctgat ttaacaaaaa
     1801 tttaacgcga attttaacaa aatattaacg cttacaattt aggtggcact tttcggggaa
     1861 atgtgcgcgg aacccctatt tgtttatttt tctaaataca ttcaaatatg tatccgctca
     1921 tgagacaata accctgataa atgcttcaat aatattgaaa aaggaagagt atgagtattc
     1981 aacatttccg tgtcgccctt attccctttt ttgcggcatt ttgccttcct gtttttgctc
     2041 acccagaaac gctggtgaaa gtaaaagatg ctgaagatca gttgggtgca cgagtgggtt
     2101 acatcgaact ggatctcaac agcggtaaga tccttgagag ttttcgcccc gaagaacgtt
     2161 ttccaatgat gagcactttt aaagttctgc tatgtggcgc ggtattatcc cgtattgacg
     2221 ccgggcaaga gcaactcggt cgccgcatac actattctca gaatgacttg gttgagtact
     2281 caccagtcac agaaaagcat cttacggatg gcatgacagt aagagaatta tgcagtgctg
     2341 ccataaccat gagtgataac actgcggcca acttacttct gacaacgatc ggaggaccga
     2401 aggagctaac cgcttttttg cacaacatgg gggatcatgt aactcgcctt gatcgttggg
     2461 aaccggagct gaatgaagcc ataccaaacg acgagcgtga caccacgatg cctgtagcaa
     2521 tggcaacaac gttgcgcaaa ctattaactg gcgaactact tactctagct tcccggcaac
     2581 aattaataga ctggatggag gcggataaag ttgcaggacc acttctgcgc tcggcccttc
     2641 cggctggctg gtttattgct gataaatctg gagccggtga gcgtgggtct cgcggtatca
     2701 ttgcagcact ggggccagat ggtaagccct cccgtatcgt agttatctac acgacgggga
     2761 gtcaggcaac tatggatgaa cgaaatagac agatcgctga gataggtgcc tcactgatta
     2821 agcattggta actgtcagac caagtttact catatatact ttagattgat ttaaaacttc
     2881 atttttaatt taaaaggatc taggtgaaga tcctttttga taatctcatg accaaaatcc
     2941 cttaacgtga gttttcgttc cactgagcgt cagaccccgt agaaaagatc aaaggatctt
     3001 cttgagatcc tttttttctg cgcgtaatct gctgcttgca aacaaaaaaa ccaccgctac
     3061 cagcggtggt ttgtttgccg gatcaagagc taccaactct ttttccgaag gtaactggct
     3121 tcagcagagc gcagatacca aatactgttc ttctagtgta gccgtagtta ggccaccact
     3181 tcaagaactc tgtagcaccg cctacatacc tcgctctgct aatcctgtta ccagtggctg
     3241 ctgccagtgg cgataagtcg tgtcttaccg ggttggactc aagacgatag ttaccggata
     3301 aggcgcagcg gtcgggctga acggggggtt cgtgcacaca gcccagcttg gagcgaacga
     3361 cctacaccga actgagatac ctacagcgtg agctatgaga aagcgccacg cttcccgaag
     3421 ggagaaaggc ggacaggtat ccggtaagcg gcagggtcgg aacaggagag cgcacgaggg
     3481 agcttccagg gggaaacgcc tggtatcttt atagtcctgt cgggtttcgc cacctctgac
     3541 ttgagcgtcg atttttgtga tgctcgtcag gggggcggag cctatggaaa aacgccagca
     3601 acgcggcctt tttacggttc ctggcctttt gctggccttt tgctcacatg ttctttcctg
     3661 cgttatcccc tgattctgtg gataaccgta ttaccgcctt tgagtgagct gataccgctc
     3721 gccgcagccg aacgaccgag cgcagcgagt cagtgagcga ggaagcggaa gagcgcccaa
     3781 tacgcaaacc gcctctcccc gcgcgttggc cgattcatta atgcagctgg cacgacaggt
     3841 ttcccgactg gaaagcgggc agtgagcgca acgcaattaa tgtgagttag ctcactcatt
     3901 aggcacccca ggctttacac tttatgcttc cggctcgtat gttgtgtgga attgtgagcg
     3961 gataacaatt tcacacagga aacagctatg accatgatta cgccaagcgc gcaattaacc
     4021 ctcactaaag ggaacaaaag ctggagctgc aagcttaatg tagtcttatg caatactctt
     4081 gtagtcttgc aacatggtaa cgatgagtta gcaacatgcc ttacaaggag agaaaaagca
     4141 ccgtgcatgc cgattggtgg aagtaaggtg gtacgatcgt gccttattag gaaggcaaca
     4201 gacgggtctg acatggattg gacgaaccac tgaattgccg cattgcagag atattgtatt
     4261 taagtgccta gctcgataca taaacgggtc tctctggtta gaccagatct gagcctggga
     4321 gctctctggc taactaggga acccactgct taagcctcaa taaagcttgc cttgagtgct
     4381 tcaagtagtg tgtgcccgtc tgttgtgtga ctctggtaac tagagatccc tcagaccctt
     4441 ttagtcagtg tggaaaatct ctagcagtgg cgcccgaaca gggacttgaa agcgaaaggg
     4501 aaaccagagg agctctctcg acgcaggact cggcttgctg aagcgcgcac ggcaagaggc
     4561 gaggggcggc gactggtgag tacgccaaaa attttgacta gcggaggcta gaaggagaga
     4621 gatgggtgcg agagcgtcag tattaagcgg gggagaatta gatcgcgatg ggaaaaaatt
     4681 cggttaaggc cagggggaaa gaaaaaatat aaattaaaac atatagtatg ggcaagcagg
     4741 gagctagaac gattcgcagt taatcctggc ctgttagaaa catcagaagg ctgtagacaa
     4801 atactgggac agctacaacc atcccttcag acaggatcag aagaacttag atcattatat
     4861 aatacagtag caaccctcta ttgtgtgcat caaaggatag agataaaaga caccaaggaa
     4921 gctttagaca agatagagga agagcaaaac aaaagtaaga ccaccgcaca gcaagcggcc
     4981 gctgatcttc agacctggag gaggagatat gagggacaat tggagaagtg aattatataa
     5041 atataaagta gtaaaaattg aaccattagg agtagcaccc accaaggcaa agagaagagt
     5101 ggtgcagaga gaaaaaagag cagtgggaat aggagctttg ttccttgggt tcttgggagc
     5161 agcaggaagc actatgggcg cagcgtcaat gacgctgacg gtacaggcca gacaattatt
     5221 gtctggtata gtgcagcagc agaacaattt gctgagggct attgaggcgc aacagcatct
     5281 gttgcaactc acagtctggg gcatcaagca gctccaggca agaatcctgg ctgtggaaag
     5341 atacctaaag gatcaacagc tcctggggat ttggggttgc tctggaaaac tcatttgcac
     5401 cactgctgtg ccttggaatg ctagttggag taataaatct ctggaacaga tttggaatca
     5461 cacgacctgg atggagtggg acagagaaat taacaattac acaagcttaa tacactcctt
     5521 aattgaagaa tcgcaaaacc agcaagaaaa gaatgaacaa gaattattgg aattagataa
     5581 atgggcaagt ttgtggaatt ggtttaacat aacaaattgg ctgtggtata taaaattatt
     5641 cataatgata gtaggaggct tggtaggttt aagaatagtt tttgctgtac tttctatagt
     5701 gaatagagtt aggcagggat attcaccatt atcgtttcag aatcttgaga caaatggcag
     5761 tattcatcca caattttaaa agaaaagggg ggattggggg gtacagtgca ggggaaagaa
     5821 tagtagacat aatagcaaca gacatacaaa ctaaagaatt acaaaaacaa attacaaaaa
     5881 ttcaaaattt tcgggtttat tacagggaca gcagagatcc actttggcgc cggctcgagg
     5941 gggcccgggt cgagtggctc cggtgcccgt cagtgggcag agcgcacatc gcccacagtc
     6001 cccgagaagt tggggggagg ggtcggcaat tgaaccggtg cctagagaag gtggcgcggg
     6061 gtaaactggg aaagtgatgt cgtgtactgg ctccgccttt ttcccgaggg tgggggagaa
     6121 ccgtatataa gtgcagtagt cgccgtgaac gttctttttc gcaacgggtt tgccgccaga
     6181 acacaggtgt cgtgacgcgg gatccgccac catggattac aaagacgatg acgataagat
     6241 ggtgagcaag ggcgaggagc tgttcaccgg ggtggtgccc atcctggtcg agctggacgg
     6301 cgacgtaaac ggccacaagt tcagcgtgtc cggcgagggc gagggcgatg ccacctacgg
     6361 caagctgacc ctgaagttca tctgcaccac cggcaagctg cccgtgccct ggcccaccct
     6421 cgtgaccacc ctgacctacg gcgtgcagtg cttcagccgc taccccgacc acatgaagca
     6481 gcacgacttc ttcaagtccg ccatgcccga aggctacgtc caggagcgca ccatcttctt
     6541 caaggacgac ggcaactaca agacccgcgc cgaggtgaag ttcgagggcg acaccctggt
     6601 gaaccgcatc gagctgaagg gcatcgactt caaggaggac ggcaacatcc tggggcacaa
     6661 gctggagtac aactacaaca gccacaacgt ctatatcatg gccgacaagc agaagaacgg
     6721 catcaaggtg aacttcaaga tccgccacaa catcgaggac ggcagcgtgc agctcgccga
     6781 ccactaccag cagaacaccc ccatcggcga cggccccgtg ctgctgcccg acaaccacta
     6841 cctgagcacc cagtccgccc tgagcaaaga ccccaacgag aagcgcgatc acatggtcct
     6901 gctggagttc gtgaccgccg ccgggatcac tctcggcatg gacgagctgt acaagggcag
     6961 cggcgccacc aacttcagcc tgctgaagca ggccggcgac gtggaggaga accccggccc
     7021 catgattgaa caagatggat tgcacgcagg ttctccggcc gcttgggtgg agaggctatt
     7081 cggctatgac tgggcacaac agacaatcgg ctgctctgat gccgccgtgt tccggctgtc
     7141 agcgcagggg cgcccggttc tttttgtcaa gaccgacctg tccggtgccc tgaatgaact
     7201 gcaagacgag gcagcgcggc tatcgtggct ggccacgacg ggcgttcctt gcgcagctgt
     7261 gctcgacgtt gtcactgaag cgggaaggga ctggctgcta ttgggcgaag tgccggggca
     7321 ggatctcctg tcatctcacc ttgctcctgc cgagaaagta tccatcatgg ctgatgcaat
     7381 gcggcggctg catacgcttg atccggctac ctgcccattc gaccaccaag cgaaacatcg
     7441 catcgagcga gcacgtactc ggatggaagc cggtcttgtc gatcaggatg atctggacga
     7501 agagcatcag gggctcgcgc cagccgaact gttcgccagg ctcaaggcgc gcatgcccga
     7561 cggcgaggat ctcgtcgtga cccatggcga tgcctgcttg ccgaatatca tggtggaaaa
     7621 tggccgcttt tctggattca tcgactgtgg ccggctgggt gtggcggacc gctatcagga
     7681 catagcgttg gctacccgtg atattgctga agagcttggc ggcgaatggg ctgaccgctt
     7741 cctcgtgctt tacggtatcg ccgctcccga ttcgcagcgc atcgccttct atcgccttct
     7801 tgacgagttc ttctgaacgc gttaagtcga caatcaacct ctggattaca aaatttgtga
     7861 aagattgact ggtattctta actatgttgc tccttttacg ctatgtggat acgctgcttt
     7921 aatgcctttg tatcatgcta ttgcttcccg tatggctttc attttctcct ccttgtataa
     7981 atcctggttg ctgtctcttt atgaggagtt gtggcccgtt gtcaggcaac gtggcgtggt
     8041 gtgcactgtg tttgctgacg caacccccac tggttggggc attgccacca cctgtcagct
     8101 cctttccggg actttcgctt tccccctccc tattgccacg gcggaactca tcgccgcctg
     8161 ccttgcccgc tgctggacag gggctcggct gttgggcact gacaattccg tggtgttgtc
     8221 ggggaaatca tcgtcctttc cttggctgct cgcctgtgtt gccacctgga ttctgcgcgg
     8281 gacgtccttc tgctacgtcc cttcggccct caatccagcg gaccttcctt cccgcggcct
     8341 gctgccggct ctgcggcctc ttccgcgtct tcgccttcgc cctcagacga gtcggatctc
     8401 cctttgggcc gcctccccgc gtcgacttta agaccaatga cttacaaggc agctgtagat
     8461 cttagccact ttttaaaaga aaagggggga ctggaagggc taattcactc ccaacgaaga
     8521 caagat
//
