# Supplementary material for: Engineered CRISPR-Cas12a for higher-order combinatorial chromatin perturbations
Source: Nat Biotechnol. 2024 May 17;43(3):369–83. doi: 10.1038/s41587-024-02224-0 (PMC11919711; doi:10.1038/s41587-024-02224-0)
Supplement: Supplementary file 6 — Annotated sequences for plasmids and Illumina sequencing library prep amplicons. [file 41587_2024_2224_MOESM6_ESM.zip › Supplementary_Data_2/gCH130.gb]

LOCUS       gCH130        8442 bp DNA     circular SYN 21-FEB-2024
DEFINITION  synthetic circular DNA
ACCESSION   .
VERSION     .
KEYWORDS    .
SOURCE      synthetic DNA construct
  ORGANISM  synthetic DNA construct
REFERENCE   1  (bases 1 to 8442)
  AUTHORS   Chris Hsiung
  TITLE     Direct Submission
  JOURNAL   Exported Feb 21, 2024 from SnapGene 7.1.1
            https://www.snapgene.com
FEATURES             Location/Qualifiers
     source          1..8442
                     /mol_type="other DNA"
                     /organism="synthetic DNA construct"
     promoter        50..294
                     /label=hU6
                     /note="hU6 Human U6 Promoter"
                     /note="Human U6 Promoter"
     promoter        50..290
                     /label=U6 promoter
                     /note="RNA polymerase III promoter for human U6 snRNA"
     promoter        277..294
                     /label=hU6
                     /note="hU6 Human U6 Promoter"
                     /note="Human U6 Promoter"
     promoter        277..290
                     /label=U6 promoter
                     /note="RNA polymerase III promoter for human U6 snRNA"
     misc_binding    295..299
                     /label=filler (1,885 bp)
                     /note="filler (1,885 bp)"
                     /note="Filler (digest with BsmBI to replace filler 
                     withsgRNA oligos)"
     misc_feature    299
                     /label=+1
     misc_feature    300..318
                     /label=As_DR
                     /note="As_DR from pRG212"
     misc_feature    319..341
                     /label=CD55-4
     misc_feature    342..360
                     /label=AsDR1
     misc_feature    361..383
                     /label=B2M-1
     misc_feature    384..402
                     /label=As_DR10
     misc_feature    403..425
                     /label=KIT-2
     misc_feature    426..444
                     /label=AsDR3
     misc_feature    445..467
                     /label=CD81-1
     misc_feature    468..486
                     /label=As_DR8
     primer_bind     complement(507..540)
                     /label=RT-primer3
     primer_bind     complement(513..551)
                     /label=RT-primer4
     LTR             522..721
                     /label=3' LTR
                     /note="3' LTR"
                     /note="3' LTR SIN"
     LTR             540..720
                     /label=5' LTR (truncated)
                     /note="truncated 5' long terminal repeat (LTR) from HIV-1"
     polyA_signal    798..928
                     /label=SV40 polyA
                     /note="SV40 polyA"
     polyA_signal    798..919
                     /label=SV40 poly(A) signal
                     /note="SV40 polyadenylation signal"
     rep_origin      959..1094
                     /label=SV40 ori
                     /note="SV40 origin of replication"
     promoter        complement(1115..1133)
                     /label=T7 promoter
                     /note="promoter for bacteriophage T7 RNA polymerase"
     primer_bind     complement(1143..1159)
                     /label=M13 fwd
                     /note="common sequencing primer, one of multiple similar 
                     variants"
     rep_origin      1301..1756
                     /direction=RIGHT
                     /label=f1 ori
                     /note="f1 bacteriophage origin of replication; arrow 
                     indicates direction of (+) strand synthesis"
     promoter        1782..1886
                     /gene="bla"
                     /label=AmpR promoter
     CDS             join(1887..1955,1956..2747)
                     /codon_start=1
                     /gene="bla"
                     /product="beta-lactamase"
                     /label=AmpR
                     /note="confers resistance to ampicillin, carbenicillin, and
                     related antibiotics"
                     /translation="MSIQHFRVALIPFFAAFCLPVFAHPETLVKVKDAEDQLGARVGYI
                     ELDLNSGKILESFRPEERFPMMSTFKVLLCGAVLSRIDAGQEQLGRRIHYSQNDLVEYS
                     PVTEKHLTDGMTVRELCSAAITMSDNTAANLLLTTIGGPKELTAFLHNMGDHVTRLDRW
                     EPELNEAIPNDERDTTMPVAMATTLRKLLTGELLTLASRQQLIDWMEADKVAGPLLRSA
                     LPAGWFIADKSGAGERGSRGIIAALGPDGKPSRIVVIYTTGSQATMDERNRQIAEIGAS
                     LIKHW"
     CDS             2076..2882
                     /label=AmpR
                     /note="AmpR"
     rep_origin      2918..3506
                     /direction=RIGHT
                     /label=ori
                     /note="high-copy-number ColE1/pMB1/pBR322/pUC origin of 
                     replication"
     rep_origin      complement(3008..3623)
                     /direction=LEFT
                     /label=pUC Ori
                     /note="pUC Ori"
     protein_bind    3794..3815
                     /label=CAP binding site
                     /bound_moiety="E. coli catabolite activator protein"
                     /note="CAP binding activates transcription in the presence 
                     of cAMP."
     promoter        join(3830..3835,3836..3853,3854..3860)
                     /label=lac promoter
                     /note="promoter for the E. coli lac operon"
     protein_bind    3868..3884
                     /label=lac operator
                     /bound_moiety="lac repressor encoded by lacI"
                     /note="The lac repressor binds to the lac operator to 
                     inhibit transcription in E. coli. This inhibition can be 
                     relieved by adding lactose or 
                     isopropyl-beta-D-thiogalactopyranoside (IPTG)."
     primer_bind     3892..3908
                     /label=M13 rev
                     /note="common sequencing primer, one of multiple similar 
                     variants"
     promoter        3929..3947
                     /label=T3 promoter
                     /note="promoter for bacteriophage T3 RNA polymerase"
     LTR             3971..4383
                     /label=5' LTR
                     /note="5' LTR"
                     /note="RSV/5'LTR"
     promoter        3975..4201
                     /label=RSV promoter
                     /note="Rous sarcoma virus enhancer/promoter"
     LTR             4202..4382
                     /label=5' LTR (truncated)
                     /note="truncated 5' long terminal repeat (LTR) from HIV-1"
     misc_feature    4429..4554
                     /label=HIV-1 Psi
                     /note="packaging signal of human immunodeficiency virus 
                     type 1"
     misc_feature    4434..4571
                     /label=psi
                     /note="psi"
     misc_feature    4538..4902
                     /label=gag
                     /note="gag"
     misc_feature    5047..5280
                     /label=RRE
                     /note="The Rev response element (RRE) of HIV-1 allows for 
                     Rev-dependent mRNA export from the nucleus to the 
                     cytoplasm."
     misc_feature    5048..5289
                     /label=RRE
                     /note="RRE"
     CDS             5465..5509
                     /codon_start=1
                     /product="antigenic peptide corresponding to amino acids 
                     655 to 669 of the HIV envelope protein gp41 (Lutje Hulsik 
                     et al., 2013)"
                     /label=gp41 peptide
                     /note="recognized by the 2H10 single-chain llama nanobody"
                     /translation="KNEQELLELDKWASL"
     misc_feature    5690..5807
                     /label=cPPT
                     /note="cPPT"
     misc_feature    5859..5860
                     /label=origin
                     /note="origin"
     promoter        5866..6116
                     /label=EFS
                     /note="EFS"
     promoter        5891..6102
                     /label=EF-1-alpha core promoter
                     /note="core promoter for human elongation factor 
                     EF-1-alpha"
     regulatory      6122..6131
                     /label=Kozak sequence
                     /note="vertebrate consensus sequence for strong initiation 
                     of translation (Kozak, 1987)"
                     /regulatory_class="other"
     CDS             6131..6154
                     /codon_start=1
                     /product="FLAG(R) epitope tag, followed by an enterokinase 
                     cleavage site"
                     /label=FLAG
                     /translation="DYKDDDDK"
     CDS             6155..6871
                     /codon_start=1
                     /label=GFP
                     /note="GFP"
                     /translation="MVSKGEELFTGVVPILVELDGDVNGHKFSVSGEGEGDATYGKLTL
                     KFICTTGKLPVPWPTLVTTLTYGVQCFSRYPDHMKQHDFFKSAMPEGYVQERTIFFKDD
                     GNYKTRAEVKFEGDTLVNRIELKGIDFKEDGNILGHKLEYNYNSHNVYIMADKQKNGIK
                     VNFKIRHNIEDGSVQLADHYQQNTPIGDGPVLLPDNHYLSTQSALSKDPNEKRDHMVLL
                     EFVTAAGITLGMDELYK"
     misc_feature    6872..6937
                     /label=P2A
                     /note="P2A"
     CDS             6881..6937
                     /codon_start=1
                     /product="2A peptide from porcine teschovirus-1 
                     polyprotein"
                     /label=P2A
                     /note="Eukaryotic ribosomes fail to insert a peptide bond 
                     between the Gly and Pro residues, yielding separate 
                     polypeptides."
                     /translation="ATNFSLLKQAGDVEENPGP"
     CDS             6932..7732
                     /codon_start=1
                     /gene="aph(3')-II (or nptII)"
                     /product="aminoglycoside phosphotransferase from Tn5"
                     /label=NeoR/KanR
                     /note="confers resistance to neomycin, kanamycin, and G418 
                     (Geneticin(R))"
                     /translation="GPMIEQDGLHAGSPAAWVERLFGYDWAQQTIGCSDAAVFRLSAQG
                     RPVLFVKTDLSGALNELQDEAARLSWLATTGVPCAAVLDVVTEAGRDWLLLGEVPGQDL
                     LSSHLAPAEKVSIMADAMRRLHTLDPATCPFDHQAKHRIERARTRMEAGLVDQDDLDEE
                     HQGLAPAELFARLKARMPDGEDLVVTHGDACLPNIMVENGRFSGFIDCGRLGVADRYQD
                     IALATRDIAEELGGEWADRFLVLYGIAAPDSQRIAFYRLLDEFF"
     CDS             6938..7732
                     /codon_start=1
                     /label=Neo
                     /note="Neo"
                     /translation="MIEQDGLHAGSPAAWVERLFGYDWAQQTIGCSDAAVFRLSAQGRP
                     VLFVKTDLSGALNELQDEAARLSWLATTGVPCAAVLDVVTEAGRDWLLLGEVPGQDLLS
                     SHLAPAEKVSIMADAMRRLHTLDPATCPFDHQAKHRIERARTRMEAGLVDQDDLDEEHQ
                     GLAPAELFARLKARMPDGEDLVVTHGDACLPNIMVENGRFSGFIDCGRLGVADRYQDIA
                     LATRDIAEELGGEWADRFLVLYGIAAPDSQRIAFYRLLDEFF"
     misc_RNA        7748..8336
                     /label=WPRE
                     /note="WPRE"
     misc_feature    7748..8336
                     /label=WPRE
                     /note="woodchuck hepatitis virus posttranscriptional 
                     regulatory element"
     primer_bind     8108..8127
                     /label=gRNA validation primer 5'-TTGGGCACTGACAATTCCGT-3'
                     /note="gRNA validation primer 5'-TTGGGCACTGACAATTCCGT-3'"
     CDS             complement(8219..8230)
                     /codon_start=1
                     /product="Factor Xa recognition and cleavage site"
                     /label=Factor Xa site
                     /translation="IEGR"
     LTR             8407..8442
                     /label=3' LTR
                     /note="3' LTR"
                     /note="3' LTR SIN"
ORIGIN
        1 ttcaccatta tcgtttcaga cccacctccc aaccccgagg ggacccagag agggcctatt
       61 tcccatgatt ccttcatatt tgcatatacg atacaaggct gttagagaga taattagaat
      121 taatttgact gtaaacacaa agatattagt acaaaatacg tgacgtagaa agtaataatt
      181 tcttgggtag tttgcagttt taaaattatg ttttaaaatg gactatcata tgcttaccgt
      241 aacttgaaag tatttcgatt tcttggcttt atatatcttg tggaaaggac gaaacaccga
      301 atttctactc ttgtagatac tggtattgcg gagccacgag gaatttctac tgtcgtagat
      361 atataagtgg aggcgtcgcg ctgaattcct actctcgtag gttctgcgtt ctgctcctac
      421 tgcttaattt ctactctagt agatggcgcg acccccagga aggtctcaat ttctcctcta
      481 ggagattttt tttaagcttg gcgtaactag atcttgagac actgcttttt gcttgtactg
      541 ggtctctctt gttagaccag atctgagcct gggagctctc tggctaacta gggaacccac
      601 tgcttaagcc tcaataaagc ttgccttgag tgcttcaagt agtgtgtgcc cgtctgttgt
      661 gtgactctgg taactagaga tccctcagac ccttttagtc agtgtggaaa atctctagca
      721 gtacgtatag tagttcatgt catcttatta ttcagtattt ataacttgca aagaaatgaa
      781 tatcagagag tgagaggaac ttgtttattg cagcttataa tggttacaaa taaagcaata
      841 gcatcacaaa tttcacaaat aaagcatttt tttcactgca ttctagttgt ggtttgtcca
      901 aactcatcaa tgtatcttat catgtctggc tctagctatc ccgcccctaa ctccgcccat
      961 cccgccccta actccgccca gttccgccca ttctccgccc catggctgac taattttttt
     1021 tatttatgca gaggccgagg ccgcctcggc ctctgagcta ttccagaagt agtgaggagg
     1081 cttttttgga ggcctaggga cgtacccaat tcgccctata gtgagtcgta ttacgcgcgc
     1141 tcactggccg tcgttttaca acgtcgtgac tgggaaaacc ctggcgttac ccaacttaat
     1201 cgccttgcag cacatccccc tttcgccagc tggcgtaata gcgaagaggc ccgcaccgat
     1261 cgcccttccc aacagttgcg cagcctgaat ggcgaatggg nnnnnnnnnn nnnnnnnnnn
     1321 nnnnnnnnnn nnnnnnnnnn nnnnnnnnnn nnnnnnnnnn nnnnnnnnnn nnnnnnnnnn
     1381 nnnnnnnnnn nnnnnnnnnn nnnnnnnnnn nnnnnnnnnn nnnncnnnnn nnnnnnnnnn
     1441 nnnnnnnnnn nnnnnnnnnn nnnnnnnnnn nnnnnnnnnn nnnnnnnnnn nnnnnnnnnn
     1501 nnnnnnnnnn nnnnnnannn nnnnnnnnnn nnnnnnnnnn nnnnnnnnnn nnnnnnnnnn
     1561 nnnnnncctt tgacgttgga gtccacgttc tttaatagtg gactcttgtt ccaaactgga
     1621 acaacactca accctatctc ggtctattct tttgatttat aagggatttt gccgatttcg
     1681 gcctattggt taaaaaatga gctgatttaa caaaaattta acgcgaattt taacaaaata
     1741 ttaacgctta caatttaggt ggcacttttc ggggaaatgt gcgcggaacc cctatttgtt
     1801 tatttttcta aatacattca aatatgtatc cgctcatgag acaataaccc tgataaatgc
     1861 ttcaataata ttgaaaaagg aagagtatga gtattcaaca tttccgtgtc gcccttattc
     1921 ccttttttgc ggcattttgc cttcctgttt ttgctcaccc agaaacgctg gtgaaagtaa
     1981 aagatgctga agatcagttg ggtgcacgag tgggttacat cgaactggat ctcaacagcg
     2041 gtaagatcct tgagagtttt cgccccgaag aacgttttcc aatgatgagc acttttaaag
     2101 ttctgctatg tggcgcggta ttatcccgta ttgacgccgg gcaagagcaa ctcggtcgcc
     2161 gcatacacta ttctcagaat gacttggttg agtactcacc agtcacagaa aagcatctta
     2221 cggatggcat gacagtaaga gaattatgca gtgctgccat aaccatgagt gataacactg
     2281 cggccaactt acttctgaca acgatcggag gaccgaagga gctaaccgct tttttgcaca
     2341 acatggggga tcatgtaact cgccttgatc gttgggaacc ggagctgaat gaagccatac
     2401 caaacgacga gcgtgacacc acgatgcctg tagcaatggc aacaacgttg cgcaaactat
     2461 taactggcga actacttact ctagcttccc ggcaacaatt aatagactgg atggaggcgg
     2521 ataaagttgc aggaccactt ctgcgctcgg cccttccggc tggctggttt attgctgata
     2581 aatctggagc cggtgagcgt gggtctcgcg gtatcattgc agcactgggg ccagatggta
     2641 agccctcccg tatcgtagtt atctacacga cggggagtca ggcaactatg gatgaacgaa
     2701 atagacagat cgctgagata ggtgcctcac tgattaagca ttggtaactg tcagaccaag
     2761 tttactcata tatactttag attgatttaa aacttcattt ttaatttaaa aggatctagg
     2821 tgaagatcct ttttgataat ctcatgacca aaatccctta acgtgagttt tcgttccact
     2881 gagcgtcaga ccccgtagaa aagatcaaag gatcttcttg agatcctttt tttctgcgcg
     2941 taatctgctg cttgcaaaca aaaaaaccac cgctaccagc ggtggtttgt ttgccggatc
     3001 aagagctacc aactcttttt ccgaaggtaa ctggcttcag cagagcgcag ataccaaata
     3061 ctgttcttct agtgtagccg tagttaggcc accacttcaa gaactctgta gcaccgccta
     3121 catacctcgc tctgctaatc ctgttaccag tggctgctgc cagtggcgat aagtcgtgtc
     3181 ttaccgggtt ggactcaaga cgatagttac cggataaggc gcagcggtcg ggctgaacgg
     3241 ggggttcgtg cacacagccc agcttggagc gaacgaccta caccgaactg agatacctac
     3301 agcgtgagct atgagaaagc gccacgcttc ccgaagggag aaaggcggac aggtatccgg
     3361 taagcggcag ggtcggaaca ggagagcgca cgagggagct tccaggggga aacgcctggt
     3421 atctttatag tcctgtcggg tttcgccacc tctgacttga gcgtcgattt ttgtgatgct
     3481 cgtcaggggg gcggagccta tggaaaaacg ccagcaacgc ggccttttta cggttcctgg
     3541 ccttttgctg gccttttgct cacatgttct ttcctgcgtt atcccctgat tctgtggata
     3601 accgtattac cgcctttgag tgagctgata ccgctcgccg cagccgaacg accgagcgca
     3661 gcgagtcagt gagcgaggaa gcggaagagc gcccaatacg caaaccgcct ctccccgcgc
     3721 gttggccgat tcattaatgc agctggcacg acaggtttcc cgactggaaa gcgggcagtg
     3781 agcgcaacgc aattaatgtg agttagctca ctcattaggc accccaggct ttacacttta
     3841 tgcttccggc tcgtatgttg tgtggaattg tgagcggata acaatttcac acaggaaaca
     3901 gctatgacca tgattacgcc aagcgcgcaa ttaaccctca ctaaagggaa caaaagctgg
     3961 agctgcaagc ttaatgtagt cttatgcaat actcttgtag tcttgcaaca tggtaacgat
     4021 gagttagcaa catgccttac aaggagagaa aaagcaccgt gcatgccgat tggtggaagt
     4081 aaggtggtac gatcgtgcct tattaggaag gcaacagacg ggtctgacat ggattggacg
     4141 aaccactgaa ttgccgcatt gcagagatat tgtatttaag tgcctagctc gatacataaa
     4201 cgggtctctc tggttagacc agatctgagc ctgggagctc tctggctaac tagggaaccc
     4261 actgcttaag cctcaataaa gcttgccttg agtgcttcaa gtagtgtgtg cccgtctgtt
     4321 gtgtgactct ggtaactaga gatccctcag acccttttag tcagtgtgga aaatctctag
     4381 cagtggcgcc cgaacaggga cttgaaagcg aaagggaaac cagaggagct ctctcgacgc
     4441 aggactcggc ttgctgaagc gcgcacggca agaggcgagg ggcggcgact ggtgagtacg
     4501 ccaaaaattt tgactagcgg aggctagaag gagagagatg ggtgcgagag cgtcagtatt
     4561 aagcggggga gaattagatc gcgatgggaa aaaattcggt taaggccagg gggaaagaaa
     4621 aaatataaat taaaacatat agtatgggca agcagggagc tagaacgatt cgcagttaat
     4681 cctggcctgt tagaaacatc agaaggctgt agacaaatac tgggacagct acaaccatcc
     4741 cttcagacag gatcagaaga acttagatca ttatataata cagtagcaac cctctattgt
     4801 gtgcatcaaa ggatagagat aaaagacacc aaggaagctt tagacaagat agaggaagag
     4861 caaaacaaaa gtaagaccac cgcacagcaa gcggccgctg atcttcagac ctggaggagg
     4921 agatatgagg gacaattgga gaagtgaatt atataaatat aaagtagtaa aaattgaacc
     4981 attaggagta gcacccacca aggcaaagag aagagtggtg cagagagaaa aaagagcagt
     5041 gggaatagga gctttgttcc ttgggttctt gggagcagca ggaagcacta tgggcgcagc
     5101 gtcaatgacg ctgacggtac aggccagaca attattgtct ggtatagtgc agcagcagaa
     5161 caatttgctg agggctattg aggcgcaaca gcatctgttg caactcacag tctggggcat
     5221 caagcagctc caggcaagaa tcctggctgt ggaaagatac ctaaaggatc aacagctcct
     5281 ggggatttgg ggttgctctg gaaaactcat ttgcaccact gctgtgcctt ggaatgctag
     5341 ttggagtaat aaatctctgg aacagatttg gaatcacacg acctggatgg agtgggacag
     5401 agaaattaac aattacacaa gcttaataca ctccttaatt gaagaatcgc aaaaccagca
     5461 agaaaagaat gaacaagaat tattggaatt agataaatgg gcaagtttgt ggaattggtt
     5521 taacataaca aattggctgt ggtatataaa attattcata atgatagtag gaggcttggt
     5581 aggtttaaga atagtttttg ctgtactttc tatagtgaat agagttaggc agggatattc
     5641 accattatcg tttcagaatc ttgagacaaa tggcagtatt catccacaat tttaaaagaa
     5701 aaggggggat tggggggtac agtgcagggg aaagaatagt agacataata gcaacagaca
     5761 tacaaactaa agaattacaa aaacaaatta caaaaattca aaattttcgg gtttattaca
     5821 gggacagcag agatccactt tggcgccggc tcgagggggc ccgggtcgag tggctccggt
     5881 gcccgtcagt gggcagagcg cacatcgccc acagtccccg agaagttggg gggaggggtc
     5941 ggcaattgaa ccggtgccta gagaaggtgg cgcggggtaa actgggaaag tgatgtcgtg
     6001 tactggctcc gcctttttcc cgagggtggg ggagaaccgt atataagtgc agtagtcgcc
     6061 gtgaacgttc tttttcgcaa cgggtttgcc gccagaacac aggtgtcgtg acgcgggatc
     6121 cgccaccatg gattacaaag acgatgacga taagatggtg agcaagggcg aggagctgtt
     6181 caccggggtg gtgcccatcc tggtcgagct ggacggcgac gtaaacggcc acaagttcag
     6241 cgtgtccggc gagggcgagg gcgatgccac ctacggcaag ctgaccctga agttcatctg
     6301 caccaccggc aagctgcccg tgccctggcc caccctcgtg accaccctga cctacggcgt
     6361 gcagtgcttc agccgctacc ccgaccacat gaagcagcac gacttcttca agtccgccat
     6421 gcccgaaggc tacgtccagg agcgcaccat cttcttcaag gacgacggca actacaagac
     6481 ccgcgccgag gtgaagttcg agggcgacac cctggtgaac cgcatcgagc tgaagggcat
     6541 cgacttcaag gaggacggca acatcctggg gcacaagctg gagtacaact acaacagcca
     6601 caacgtctat atcatggccg acaagcagaa gaacggcatc aaggtgaact tcaagatccg
     6661 ccacaacatc gaggacggca gcgtgcagct cgccgaccac taccagcaga acacccccat
     6721 cggcgacggc cccgtgctgc tgcccgacaa ccactacctg agcacccagt ccgccctgag
     6781 caaagacccc aacgagaagc gcgatcacat ggtcctgctg gagttcgtga ccgccgccgg
     6841 gatcactctc ggcatggacg agctgtacaa gggcagcggc gccaccaact tcagcctgct
     6901 gaagcaggcc ggcgacgtgg aggagaaccc cggccccatg attgaacaag atggattgca
     6961 cgcaggttct ccggccgctt gggtggagag gctattcggc tatgactggg cacaacagac
     7021 aatcggctgc tctgatgccg ccgtgttccg gctgtcagcg caggggcgcc cggttctttt
     7081 tgtcaagacc gacctgtccg gtgccctgaa tgaactgcaa gacgaggcag cgcggctatc
     7141 gtggctggcc acgacgggcg ttccttgcgc agctgtgctc gacgttgtca ctgaagcggg
     7201 aagggactgg ctgctattgg gcgaagtgcc ggggcaggat ctcctgtcat ctcaccttgc
     7261 tcctgccgag aaagtatcca tcatggctga tgcaatgcgg cggctgcata cgcttgatcc
     7321 ggctacctgc ccattcgacc accaagcgaa acatcgcatc gagcgagcac gtactcggat
     7381 ggaagccggt cttgtcgatc aggatgatct ggacgaagag catcaggggc tcgcgccagc
     7441 cgaactgttc gccaggctca aggcgcgcat gcccgacggc gaggatctcg tcgtgaccca
     7501 tggcgatgcc tgcttgccga atatcatggt ggaaaatggc cgcttttctg gattcatcga
     7561 ctgtggccgg ctgggtgtgg cggaccgcta tcaggacata gcgttggcta cccgtgatat
     7621 tgctgaagag cttggcggcg aatgggctga ccgcttcctc gtgctttacg gtatcgccgc
     7681 tcccgattcg cagcgcatcg ccttctatcg ccttcttgac gagttcttct gaacgcgtta
     7741 agtcgacaat caacctctgg attacaaaat ttgtgaaaga ttgactggta ttcttaacta
     7801 tgttgctcct tttacgctat gtggatacgc tgctttaatg cctttgtatc atgctattgc
     7861 ttcccgtatg gctttcattt tctcctcctt gtataaatcc tggttgctgt ctctttatga
     7921 ggagttgtgg cccgttgtca ggcaacgtgg cgtggtgtgc actgtgtttg ctgacgcaac
     7981 ccccactggt tggggcattg ccaccacctg tcagctcctt tccgggactt tcgctttccc
     8041 cctccctatt gccacggcgg aactcatcgc cgcctgcctt gcccgctgct ggacaggggc
     8101 tcggctgttg ggcactgaca attccgtggt gttgtcgggg aaatcatcgt cctttccttg
     8161 gctgctcgcc tgtgttgcca cctggattct gcgcgggacg tccttctgct acgtcccttc
     8221 ggccctcaat ccagcggacc ttccttcccg cggcctgctg ccggctctgc ggcctcttcc
     8281 gcgtcttcgc cttcgccctc agacgagtcg gatctccctt tgggccgcct ccccgcgtcg
     8341 actttaagac caatgactta caaggcagct gtagatctta gccacttttt aaaagaaaag
     8401 gggggactgg aagggctaat tcactcccaa cgaagacaag at
//
