# Supplementary material for: Engineered CRISPR-Cas12a for higher-order combinatorial chromatin perturbations
Source: Nat Biotechnol. 2024 May 17;43(3):369–83. doi: 10.1038/s41587-024-02224-0 (PMC11919711; doi:10.1038/s41587-024-02224-0)
Supplement: Supplementary file 6 — Annotated sequences for plasmids and Illumina sequencing library prep amplicons. [file 41587_2024_2224_MOESM6_ESM.zip › Supplementary_Data_2/pNS49.gb]

LOCUS       pNS49       11816 bp DNA     circular SYN 21-FEB-2024
DEFINITION  synthetic circular DNA
ACCESSION   .
VERSION     .
KEYWORDS    .
SOURCE      synthetic DNA construct
  ORGANISM  synthetic DNA construct
REFERENCE   1  (bases 1 to 11816)
  AUTHORS   Nicholas Sambold
  TITLE     Direct Submission
  JOURNAL   Exported Feb 21, 2024 from SnapGene 7.1.1
            https://www.snapgene.com
FEATURES             Location/Qualifiers
     source          1..11816
                     /mol_type="other DNA"
                     /organism="synthetic DNA construct"
     enhancer        147..526
                     /label=CMV enhancer
                     /note="human cytomegalovirus immediate early enhancer"
     promoter        528..805
                     /label=chicken beta-actin promoter
     intron          806..1822
                     /label=chimeric intron
                     /note="chimera between introns from chicken beta-actin and 
                     rabbit beta-globin"
     primer_bind     1746..1768
                     /label=pCAGGS-5
                     /note="Chimeric intron in CAG promoter, forward primer"
     primer_bind     1827..1903
                     /label=oCH357
     primer_bind     1830..1849
                     /label=pCAG-F
                     /note="Rabbit beta-globin intron, for pCAG plasmids, 
                     forward primer"
     CDS             1888..7332
                     /codon_start=1
                     /label=fusion
                     /translation="MPAAKRVKLDGGSPAAKRVKLDGGSPAAKRVKLDGGSPAAKRVKL
                     DGGSPAAKRVKLDGGSPAAKRVKLDASGTQFEGFTNLYQVSKTLRFELIPQGKTLKHIQ
                     EQGFIEEDKARNDHYKELKPIIDRIYKTYADQCLQLVQLDWENLSAAIDSYRKEKTEET
                     RNALIEEQATYRNAIHDYFIGRTDNLTDAINKRHAEIYKGLFKAELFNGKVLKQLGTVT
                     TTEHENALLRSFDKFTTYFSGFYRNRKNVFSAEDISTAIPHRIVQDNFPKFKENCHIFT
                     RLITAVPSLREHFENVKKAIGIFVSTSIEEVFSFPFYNQLLTQTQIDLYNQLLGGISRE
                     AGTEKIKGLNEVLNLAIQKNDETAHIIASLPHRFIPLFKQILSDRNTLSFILEEFKSDE
                     EVIQSFCKYKTLLRNENVLETAEALFNELNSIDLTHIFISHKKLETISSALCDHWDTLR
                     NALYERRISELTGKITKSAKEKVQRSLKHEDINLQEIISAAGKELSEAFKQKTSEILSH
                     AHAALDQPLPTTLKKQEEKEILKSQLDSLLGLYHLLDWFAVDESNEVDPEFSARLTGIK
                     LEMEPSLSFYNKARNYATKKPYSVEKFKLNFQMPTLARGWDVNREKNNGAILFVKNGLY
                     YLGIMPKQKGRYKALSFEPTEKTSEGFDKMYYDYFPDAAKMIPKCSTQLKAVTAHFQTH
                     TTPILLSNNFIEPLEITKEIYDLNNPEKEPKKFQTAYAKKTGDQKGYREALCKWIDFTR
                     DFLSKYTKTTSIDLSSLRPSSQYKDLGEYYAELNPLLYHISFQRIAEKEIMDAVETGKL
                     YLFQIYNKDFAKGHHGKPNLHTLYWTGLFSPENLAKTSIKLNGQAELFYRPKSRMKRMA
                     HRLGEKMLNKKLKDQKTPIPDTLYQELYDYVNHRLSHDLSDEARALLPNVITKEVSHEI
                     IKDRRFTSDKFFFHVPITLNYQAANSPSKFNQRVNAYLKEHPETPIIGIDRGERNLIYI
                     TVIDSTGKILEQRSLNTIQQFDYQKKLDNREKERVAARQAWSVVGTIKDLKQGYLSQVI
                     HEIVDLMIHYQAVVVLENLNFGFKSKRTGIAEKAVYQQFEKMLIDKLNCLVLKDYPAEK
                     VGGVLNPYQLTDQFTSFAKMGTQSGFLFYVPAPYTSKIDPLTGFVDPFVWKTIKNHESR
                     KHFLEGFDFLHYDVKTGDFILHFKMNRNLSFQRGLPGFMPAWDIVFEKNETQFDAKGTP
                     FIAGKRIVPVIENHRFTGRYRDLYPANELIALLEEKGIVFRDGSNILPKLLENDDSHAI
                     DTMVALIRSVLQMRNSNAATGEDYINSPVRDLNGVCFDSRFQNPEWPMDADANGAYHIA
                     LKGQLLLNHLKESKDLKLQNGISNQDWLAYIQELRNSRADYPYDVPDYASGSPKKKRKV
                     GSGGPSSGAPPPSGGSPAGSPTSTEEGTSESATPESGPGTSTEPSEGSAPGSPAGSPTS
                     TEEGTSTEPSEGSAPGTSTEPSEMDAKSLTAWSRTLVTFKDVFVDFTREEWKLLDTAQQ
                     IVYRNVMLENYKNLVSLGYQLTKPDVILRLEKGEEPSGRATNFSLLKQAGDVEENPGPV
                     SKGEELIKENMHMKLYMEGTVDNHHFKCTSEGEGKPYEGTQTMRIKVVEGGPLPFAFDI
                     LATSFLYGSKTFINHTQGIPDFFKQSFPEGFTWERVTTYEDGGVLTATQDTSLQDGCLI
                     YNVKIRGVNFTSNGPVMQKKTLGWEAFTETLYPADGGLEGRNDMALKLVGGSHLIANAK
                     TTYRSKKPAKNLKMPGVYYVDYRLERIKEANNETYVEQHEVAVARYCDLPSKLGHKLN"
     CDS             1891..1917
                     /codon_start=1
                     /label=c-Myc NLS
                     /note="c-Myc NLS"
                     /translation="PAAKRVKLD"
     CDS             1927..1953
                     /codon_start=1
                     /label=c-Myc NLS
                     /note="c-Myc NLS"
                     /translation="PAAKRVKLD"
     CDS             1963..1989
                     /codon_start=1
                     /label=c-Myc NLS
                     /note="c-Myc NLS"
                     /translation="PAAKRVKLD"
     CDS             1999..2025
                     /codon_start=1
                     /label=c-Myc NLS
                     /note="c-Myc NLS"
                     /translation="PAAKRVKLD"
     CDS             2035..2060
                     /codon_start=1
                     /label=c-Myc NLS
                     /note="c-Myc NLS"
                     /translation="PAAKRVKL"
     CDS             2071..2096
                     /codon_start=1
                     /label=c-Myc NLS
                     /note="c-Myc NLS"
                     /translation="PAAKRVKL"
     misc_feature    2104..2107
                     /label=P2A
                     /note="P2A"
     CDS             2107..6024
                     /codon_start=1
                     /product="CRISPR-associated protein from Acidaminococcus 
                     sp. BV3L6 (Zetsche et al., 2015)"
                     /label=AsCpf1
                     /translation="TQFEGFTNLYQVSKTLRFELIPQGKTLKHIQEQGFIEEDKARNDH
                     YKELKPIIDRIYKTYADQCLQLVQLDWENLSAAIDSYRKEKTEETRNALIEEQATYRNA
                     IHDYFIGRTDNLTDAINKRHAEIYKGLFKAELFNGKVLKQLGTVTTTEHENALLRSFDK
                     FTTYFSGFYRNRKNVFSAEDISTAIPHRIVQDNFPKFKENCHIFTRLITAVPSLREHFE
                     NVKKAIGIFVSTSIEEVFSFPFYNQLLTQTQIDLYNQLLGGISREAGTEKIKGLNEVLN
                     LAIQKNDETAHIIASLPHRFIPLFKQILSDRNTLSFILEEFKSDEEVIQSFCKYKTLLR
                     NENVLETAEALFNELNSIDLTHIFISHKKLETISSALCDHWDTLRNALYERRISELTGK
                     ITKSAKEKVQRSLKHEDINLQEIISAAGKELSEAFKQKTSEILSHAHAALDQPLPTTLK
                     KQEEKEILKSQLDSLLGLYHLLDWFAVDESNEVDPEFSARLTGIKLEMEPSLSFYNKAR
                     NYATKKPYSVEKFKLNFQMPTLARGWDVNREKNNGAILFVKNGLYYLGIMPKQKGRYKA
                     LSFEPTEKTSEGFDKMYYDYFPDAAKMIPKCSTQLKAVTAHFQTHTTPILLSNNFIEPL
                     EITKEIYDLNNPEKEPKKFQTAYAKKTGDQKGYREALCKWIDFTRDFLSKYTKTTSIDL
                     SSLRPSSQYKDLGEYYAELNPLLYHISFQRIAEKEIMDAVETGKLYLFQIYNKDFAKGH
                     HGKPNLHTLYWTGLFSPENLAKTSIKLNGQAELFYRPKSRMKRMAHRLGEKMLNKKLKD
                     QKTPIPDTLYQELYDYVNHRLSHDLSDEARALLPNVITKEVSHEIIKDRRFTSDKFFFH
                     VPITLNYQAANSPSKFNQRVNAYLKEHPETPIIGIDRGERNLIYITVIDSTGKILEQRS
                     LNTIQQFDYQKKLDNREKERVAARQAWSVVGTIKDLKQGYLSQVIHEIVDLMIHYQAVV
                     VLENLNFGFKSKRTGIAEKAVYQQFEKMLIDKLNCLVLKDYPAEKVGGVLNPYQLTDQF
                     TSFAKMGTQSGFLFYVPAPYTSKIDPLTGFVDPFVWKTIKNHESRKHFLEGFDFLHYDV
                     KTGDFILHFKMNRNLSFQRGLPGFMPAWDIVFEKNETQFDAKGTPFIAGKRIVPVIENH
                     RFTGRYRDLYPANELIALLEEKGIVFRDGSNILPKLLENDDSHAIDTMVALIRSVLQMR
                     NSNAATGEDYINSPVRDLNGVCFDSRFQNPEWPMDADANGAYHIALKGQLLLNHLKESK
                     DLKLQNGISNQDWLAYIQELRN"
     misc_feature    2623..2625
                     /label=E174R
     misc_feature    3727..3729
                     /label=S542R
     misc_feature    3745..3747
                     /label=K548R
     primer_bind     4801..4838
                     /label=oCH257
     primer_bind     complement(4811..4858)
                     /label=oCH258
     misc_feature    4825..4827
                     /label=D908
     CDS             6025
                     /codon_start=1
                     /product="bipartite nuclear localization signal from 
                     nucleoplasmin"
                     /label=nucleoplasmin NLS
                     /translation=""
     CDS             6037..6063
                     /codon_start=1
                     /product="HA (human influenza hemagglutinin) epitope tag"
                     /label=HA
                     /translation="YPYDVPDYA"
     CDS             6073..6093
                     /codon_start=1
                     /product="nuclear localization signal of SV40 large 
                     Tantigen"
                     /label=SV40 NLS
                     /translation="PKKKRKV"
     misc_feature    6100..6339
                     /label=XTEN80
     misc_feature    6340..6555
                     /label=KRAB domain
     CDS             6370..6555
                     /codon_start=1
                     /product="Kruppel-associated box (KRAB) transcriptional 
                     repression domain from the human zinc finger protein ZNF10 
                     (Margolin et al., 1994)"
                     /label=KRAB
                     /translation="RTLVTFKDVFVDFTREEWKLLDTAQQIVYRNVMLENYKNLVSLGY
                     QLTKPDVILRLEKGEEP"
     misc_feature    6565..6621
                     /label=P2A
     CDS             6565..6621
                     /codon_start=1
                     /product="2A peptide from porcine teschovirus-1 
                     polyprotein"
                     /label=P2A
                     /note="Eukaryotic ribosomes fail to insert a peptide bond 
                     between the Gly and Pro residues, yielding separate 
                     polypeptides."
                     /translation="ATNFSLLKQAGDVEENPGP"
     CDS             6622..7329
                     /label=enhanced monomeric blue fluorescent protein (Su
                     /label=enhanced monomeric blue fluorescent protein 
                     (Subachet al., 2011)
     primer_bind     complement(7303..7375)
                     /label=oCH358
     misc_feature    7338..7420
                     /label=Feature 21
     misc_feature    7369..7957
                     /label=WPRE
                     /note="woodchuck hepatitis virus posttranscriptional 
                     regulatory element"
     primer_bind     complement(7422..7442)
                     /label=WPRE-R
                     /note="WPRE, reverse primer"
     CDS             complement(7840..7851)
                     /codon_start=1
                     /product="Factor Xa recognition and cleavage site"
                     /label=Factor Xa site
                     /translation="IEGR"
     primer_bind     complement(7996..8013)
                     /label=BGH-rev
                     /note="Bovine growth hormone terminator, reverse primer. 
                     Also called BGH reverse"
     polyA_signal    8002..8226
                     /label=bGH poly(A) signal
                     /note="bovine growth hormone polyadenylation signal"
     repeat_region   8580..8614
                     /label=piggyBac left (5') inverted repeat
                     /note="piggyBac transposon-specific inverted terminal 
                     repeat sequence (ITR)"
     primer_bind     complement(8701..8720)
                     /label=T7
                     /note="T7 promoter, forward primer"
     promoter        complement(8702..8720)
                     /label=T7 promoter
                     /note="promoter for bacteriophage T7 RNA polymerase"
     primer_bind     complement(8727..8744)
                     /label=M13 Forward
                     /note="In lacZ gene. Also called M13-F20 or M13 (-21) 
                     Forward"
     primer_bind     complement(8727..8743)
                     /label=M13 fwd
                     /note="common sequencing primer, one of multiple similar 
                     variants"
     primer_bind     complement(8736..8758)
                     /label=M13/pUC Forward
                     /note="In lacZ gene"
     rep_origin      complement(8885..9340)
                     /direction=LEFT
                     /label=f1 ori
                     /note="f1 bacteriophage origin of replication; arrow 
                     indicates direction of (+) strand synthesis"
     primer_bind     complement(9022..9043)
                     /label=F1ori-F
                     /note="F1 origin, forward primer"
     primer_bind     9234..9253
                     /label=F1ori-R
                     /note="F1 origin, reverse primer"
     promoter        9367..9471
                     /gene="bla"
                     /label=AmpR promoter
     CDS             join(9472..9540,9541..10332)
                     /codon_start=1
                     /gene="bla"
                     /product="beta-lactamase"
                     /label=AmpR
                     /note="confers resistance to ampicillin, carbenicillin, and
                     related antibiotics"
                     /translation="MSIQHFRVALIPFFAAFCLPVFAHPETLVKVKDAEDQLGARVGYI
                     ELDLNSGKILESFRPEERFPMMSTFKVLLCGAVLSRIDAGQEQLGRRIHYSQNDLVEYS
                     PVTEKHLTDGMTVRELCSAAITMSDNTAANLLLTTIGGPKELTAFLHNMGDHVTRLDRW
                     EPELNEAIPNDERDTTMPVAMATTLRKLLTGELLTLASRQQLIDWMEADKVAGPLLRSA
                     LPAGWFIADKSGAGERGSRGIIAALGPDGKPSRIVVIYTTGSQATMDERNRQIAEIGAS
                     LIKHW"
     primer_bind     complement(9690..9709)
                     /label=Amp-R
                     /note="Ampicillin resistance gene, reverse primer"
     rep_origin      10503..11091
                     /direction=RIGHT
                     /label=ori
                     /note="high-copy-number ColE1/pMB1/pBR322/pUC origin of 
                     replication"
     primer_bind     10992..11011
                     /label=pBR322ori-F
                     /note="pBR322 origin, forward primer"
     primer_bind     11245..11262
                     /label=L4440
                     /note="L4440 vector, forward primer"
     protein_bind    11379..11400
                     /label=CAP binding site
                     /bound_moiety="E. coli catabolite activator protein"
                     /note="CAP binding activates transcription in the presence 
                     of cAMP."
     promoter        join(11415..11420,11421..11438,11439..11445)
                     /label=lac promoter
                     /note="promoter for the E. coli lac operon"
     protein_bind    11453..11469
                     /label=lac operator
                     /bound_moiety="lac repressor encoded by lacI"
                     /note="The lac repressor binds to the lac operator to 
                     inhibit transcription in E. coli. This inhibition can be 
                     relieved by adding lactose or 
                     isopropyl-beta-D-thiogalactopyranoside (IPTG)."
     primer_bind     11458..11480
                     /label=M13/pUC Reverse
                     /note="In lacZ gene"
     primer_bind     11477..11493
                     /label=M13 rev
                     /note="common sequencing primer, one of multiple similar 
                     variants"
     primer_bind     11477..11493
                     /label=M13 Reverse
                     /note="In lacZ gene. Also called M13-rev"
     primer_bind     11512..11532
                     /label=T3
                     /note="T3 promoter, forward primer"
     promoter        11514..11532
                     /label=T3 promoter
                     /note="promoter for bacteriophage T3 RNA polymerase"
     repeat_region   11596..11658
                     /label=piggyBac right (3') inverted repeat
                     /note="piggyBac transposon-specific inverted terminal 
                     repeat sequence (ITR)"
ORIGIN
        1 aagtaacaaa acttttaaac attctctctt ttacaaaaat aaacttattt tgtactttaa
       61 aaacagtcat gttgtattat aaaataagta attagcttaa cctatacata atagaaacaa
      121 attatactta ttaaccggtc atggtcgaca ttgattattg actagttatt aatagtaatc
      181 aattacgggg tcattagttc atagcccata tatggagttc cgcgttacat aacttacggt
      241 aaatggcccg cctggctgac cgcccaacga cccccgccca ttgacgtcaa taatgacgta
      301 tgttcccata gtaacgccaa tagggacttt ccattgacgt caatgggtgg agtatttacg
      361 gtaaactgcc cacttggcag tacatcaagt gtatcatatg ccaagtacgc cccctattga
      421 cgtcaatgac ggtaaatggc ccgcctggca ttatgcccag tacatgacct tatgggactt
      481 tcctacttgg cagtacatct acgtattagt catcgctatt accatggtcg aggtgagccc
      541 cacgttctgc ttcactctcc ccatctcccc cccctcccca cccccaattt tgtatttatt
      601 tattttttaa ttattttgtg cagcgatggg ggcggggggg gggggggggc gcgcgccrgg
      661 gggggggggg gggggggggg gggggggggg ggsgrggcgg agaggtgcgg cggcagccaa
      721 tcagagcggc gcgctccgaa agtttccttt tatggcgagg cggcggcggc ggcggcccta
      781 taaaaagcga agcgcgcggc gggcgggagt cgctgcgcgc tgccttcgcc ccgtgccccg
      841 ctccgccgcc gcctcgcgcc gcccgccccg gctctgactg accgcgttac tcccacaggt
      901 gagcgggcgg gacggccctt ctcctccggg ctgtaattag cgcttggttt aatgacggct
      961 tgtttctttt ctgtggctgc gtgaaagcct tgaggggctc cgggagggcc ctttgtgcgg
     1021 ggggagcggc tcggggggtg cgtgcgtgtg tgtgtgcgtg gggagcgccg cgtgcggctc
     1081 cgcgctgccc ggcggctgtg agcgctgcgg gcgcggcgcg gggctttgtg cgctccgcag
     1141 tgtgcgcgag gggagcgcgg ccgggggcgg tgccccgcgg tgcggggggg gctgcgaggg
     1201 gaacaaaggc tgcgtgcggg gtgtgtgcgt gggggggtga gcagggggtg tgggcgcgtc
     1261 ggtcgggctg caaccccccc tgcacccccc tccccgagtt gctgagcacg gcccggcttc
     1321 gggtgcgggg ctccgtacgg ggcgtggcgc ggggctcgcc gtgccgggcg gggggtggcg
     1381 gcaggtgggg gtgccgggcg gggcggggcc gcckcgggcc ggggrgggct cgggggrggg
     1441 gcgcggcggc ccccggagcg ccggcggctg tcgaggcgcg gcgagccgca gccattgcct
     1501 tttatggtaa tcgtgcgaga gggcgcaggg acttcctttg tcccaaatct gtgcggagcc
     1561 gaaatctggg aggcgccgcc gcaccccctc tagcgggcgc ggggcgaagc ggtgcggcgc
     1621 cggcaggaag gaaatgggcg gggagggcct tcgtgcgtcg ccgcgccgcc gtccccttct
     1681 ccctctccag cctcggggct gtccgcgggg ggacggctgc cttcgggggg gacggggcag
     1741 ggcggggttc ggcttctggc gtgtgaccgg cggctctaga gcctctgcta accatgttca
     1801 tgccttcttc tttttcctac agctcctggg caacgtgctg gttattgtgc tgtctcatca
     1861 ttttggcaaa gaattgctag cgccaccatg cctgctgcta aacgtgttaa gcttgatggg
     1921 ggtagcccgg cagccaagag agtcaaactc gacggcggct ccccagcggc aaaaagggtg
     1981 aaactagacg ggggtagccc cgccgcgaag cgtgtaaagc tggatggagg atcgcctgcg
     2041 gctaagcgag tcaaattaga cggtgggtca ccggctgcaa agcgcgtcaa attggatgct
     2101 agcggcacac agttcgaggg ctttaccaac ctgtatcagg tgagcaagac actgcggttt
     2161 gagctgatcc cacagggcaa gaccctgaag cacatccagg agcagggctt catcgaggag
     2221 gacaaggccc gcaatgatca ctacaaggag ctgaagccca tcatcgatcg gatctacaag
     2281 acctatgccg accagtgcct gcagctggtg cagctggatt gggagaacct gagcgccgcc
     2341 atcgactcct atagaaagga gaaaaccgag gagacaagga acgccctgat cgaggagcag
     2401 gccacatatc gcaatgccat ccacgactac ttcatcggcc ggacagacaa cctgaccgat
     2461 gccatcaata agagacacgc cgagatctac aagggcctgt tcaaggccga gctgtttaat
     2521 ggcaaggtgc tgaagcagct gggcaccgtg accacaaccg agcacgagaa cgccctgctg
     2581 cggagcttcg acaagtttac aacctacttc tccggctttt atagaaacag gaagaacgtg
     2641 ttcagcgccg aggatatcag cacagccatc ccacaccgca tcgtgcagga caacttcccc
     2701 aagtttaagg agaattgtca catcttcaca cgcctgatca ccgccgtgcc cagcctgcgg
     2761 gagcactttg agaacgtgaa gaaggccatc ggcatcttcg tgagcacctc catcgaggag
     2821 gtgttttcct tcccttttta taaccagctg ctgacacaga cccagatcga cctgtataac
     2881 cagctgctgg gaggaatctc tcgggaggca ggcaccgaga agatcaaggg cctgaacgag
     2941 gtgctgaatc tggccatcca gaagaatgat gagacagccc acatcatcgc ctccctgcca
     3001 cacagattca tccccctgtt taagcagatc ctgtccgata ggaacaccct gtctttcatc
     3061 ctggaggagt ttaagagcga cgaggaagtg atccagtcct tctgcaagta caagacactg
     3121 ctgagaaacg agaacgtgct ggagacagcc gaggccctgt ttaacgagct gaacagcatc
     3181 gacctgacac acatcttcat cagccacaag aagctggaga caatcagcag cgccctgtgc
     3241 gaccactggg atacactgag gaatgccctg tatgagcgga gaatctccga gctgacaggc
     3301 aagatcacca agtctgccaa ggagaaggtg cagcgcagcc tgaagcacga ggatatcaac
     3361 ctgcaggaga tcatctctgc cgcaggcaag gagctgagcg aggccttcaa gcagaaaacc
     3421 agcgagatcc tgtcccacgc acacgccgcc ctggatcagc cactgcctac aaccctgaag
     3481 aagcaggagg agaaggagat cctgaagtct cagctggaca gcctgctggg cctgtaccac
     3541 ctgctggact ggtttgccgt ggatgagtcc aacgaggtgg accccgagtt ctctgcccgg
     3601 ctgaccggca tcaagctgga gatggagcct tctctgagct tctacaacaa ggccagaaat
     3661 tatgccacca agaagcccta ctccgtggag aagttcaagc tgaactttca gatgcctaca
     3721 ctggccagag gctgggacgt gaatagagag aagaacaatg gcgccatcct gtttgtgaag
     3781 aacggcctgt actatctggg catcatgcca aagcagaagg gcaggtataa ggccctgagc
     3841 ttcgagccca cagagaaaac cagcgagggc tttgataaga tgtactatga ctacttccct
     3901 gatgccgcca agatgatccc aaagtgcagc acccagctga aggccgtgac agcccacttt
     3961 cagacccaca caacccccat cctgctgtcc aacaatttca tcgagcctct ggagatcaca
     4021 aaggagatct acgacctgaa caatcctgag aaggagccaa agaagtttca gacagcctac
     4081 gccaagaaaa ccggcgacca gaagggctac agagaggccc tgtgcaagtg gatcgacttc
     4141 acaagggatt ttctgtccaa gtataccaag acaacctcta tcgatctgtc tagcctgcgg
     4201 ccatcctctc agtataagga cctgggcgag tactatgccg agctgaatcc cctgctgtac
     4261 cacatcagct tccagagaat cgccgagaag gagatcatgg atgccgtgga gacaggcaag
     4321 ctgtacctgt tccagatcta taacaaggac tttgccaagg gccaccacgg caagcctaat
     4381 ctgcacacac tgtattggac cggcctgttt tctccagaga acctggccaa gacaagcatc
     4441 aagctgaatg gccaggccga gctgttctac cgccctaagt ccaggatgaa gaggatggca
     4501 caccggctgg gagagaagat gctgaacaag aagctgaagg atcagaaaac cccaatcccc
     4561 gacaccctgt accaggagct gtacgactat gtgaatcaca gactgtccca cgacctgtct
     4621 gatgaggcca gggccctgct gcccaacgtg atcaccaagg aggtgtctca cgagatcatc
     4681 aaggataggc gctttaccag cgacaagttc tttttccacg tgcctatcac actgaactat
     4741 caggccgcca attccccatc taagttcaac cagagggtga atgcctacct gaaggagcac
     4801 cccgagacac ctatcatcgg catcgaccgg ggcgagagaa acctgatcta tatcacagtg
     4861 atcgactcca ccggcaagat cctggagcag cggagcctga acaccatcca gcagtttgat
     4921 taccagaaga agctggacaa cagggagaag gagagggtgg cagcaaggca ggcctggtct
     4981 gtggtgggca caatcaagga tctgaagcag ggctatctga gccaggtcat ccacgagatc
     5041 gtggacctga tgatccacta ccaggccgtg gtggtgctgg agaacctgaa tttcggcttt
     5101 aagagcaaga ggaccggcat cgccgagaag gccgtgtacc agcagttcga gaagatgctg
     5161 atcgataagc tgaattgcct ggtgctgaag gactatccag cagagaaagt gggaggcgtg
     5221 ctgaacccat accagctgac agaccagttc acctcctttg ccaagatggg cacccagtct
     5281 ggcttcctgt tttacgtgcc tgccccatat acatctaaga tcgatcccct gaccggcttc
     5341 gtggacccct tcgtgtggaa aaccatcaag aatcacgaga gccgcaagca cttcctggag
     5401 ggcttcgact ttctgcacta cgacgtgaaa accggcgact tcatcctgca ctttaagatg
     5461 aacagaaatc tgtccttcca gaggggcctg cccggcttta tgcctgcatg ggatatcgtg
     5521 ttcgagaaga acgagacaca gtttgacgcc aagggcaccc ctttcatcgc cggcaagaga
     5581 atcgtgccag tgatcgagaa tcacagattc accggcagat accgggacct gtatcctgcc
     5641 aacgagctga tcgccctgct ggaggagaag ggcatcgtgt tcagggatgg ctccaacatc
     5701 ctgccaaagc tgctggagaa tgacgattct cacgccatcg acacgatggt ggccctgatc
     5761 cgcagcgtgc tgcagatgcg gaactccaat gccgccacag gcgaggacta tatcaacagc
     5821 cccgtgcgcg atctgaatgg cgtgtgcttc gactcccggt ttcagaaccc agagtggcca
     5881 atggacgccg atgccaatgg cgcctaccac atcgccctga agggccagct gctgctgaat
     5941 cacctgaagg agagcaagga tctgaagctg cagaacggca tctccaatca ggactggctg
     6001 gcctacatcc aggagctgcg caacagcagg gctgactatc cctatgacgt gcccgattat
     6061 gccagcggct cccccaagaa gaagaggaag gtgggatccg gagggccgag ctctggcgca
     6121 cccccaccaa gtggagggtc tcctgccggg tccccaacat ctactgaaga aggcaccagc
     6181 gaatccgcaa cgcccgagtc aggccctggt acctccacag aaccatctga aggtagtgcg
     6241 cctggttccc cagctggaag ccctacttcc accgaagaag gcacgtcaac cgaaccaagt
     6301 gaaggatctg cccctgggac cagcactgaa ccatctgaga tggatgctaa gtcactaact
     6361 gcctggtccc ggacactggt gaccttcaag gatgtatttg tggacttcac cagggaggag
     6421 tggaagctgc tggacactgc tcagcagatc gtgtacagaa atgtgatgct ggagaactat
     6481 aagaacctgg tttccttggg ttatcagctt actaagccag atgtgatcct ccggttggag
     6541 aagggagaag agcccagcgg ccgcgctact aacttcagcc tgctgaagca ggctggagac
     6601 gtggaggaga accctggacc tgtgtctaag ggcgaagagc tgattaagga gaacatgcac
     6661 atgaagctgt acatggaggg caccgtggac aaccatcact tcaagtgcac atccgagggc
     6721 gaaggcaagc cctacgaggg cacccagacc atgagaatca aggtggtcga gggcggccct
     6781 ctccccttcg ccttcgacat cctggctact agcttcctct acggcagcaa gaccttcatc
     6841 aaccacaccc agggcatccc cgacttcttc aagcagtcct tccctgaggg cttcacatgg
     6901 gagagagtca ccacatacga agacgggggc gtgctgaccg ctacccagga caccagcctc
     6961 caggacggct gcctcatcta caacgtcaag atcagagggg tgaacttcac atccaacggc
     7021 cctgtgatgc agaagaaaac actcggctgg gaggccttca ccgagacgct gtaccccgct
     7081 gacggcggcc tggaaggcag aaacgacatg gccctgaagc tcgtgggcgg gagccatctg
     7141 atcgcaaacg ccaagaccac atatagatcc aagaaacccg ctaagaacct caagatgcct
     7201 ggcgtctact atgtggacta cagactggaa agaatcaagg aggccaacaa cgagacctac
     7261 gtcgagcagc acgaggtggc agtggccaga tactgcgacc tccctagcaa actggggcac
     7321 aagcttaatt aattaattaa tgatcataca gtgctctgag tacgctataa tcaacctctg
     7381 gattacaaaa tttgtgaaag attgactggt attcttaact atgttgctcc ttttacgcta
     7441 tgtggatacg ctgctttaat gcctttgtat catgctattg cttcccgtat ggctttcatt
     7501 ttctcctcct tgtataaatc ctggttgctg tctctttatg aggagttgtg gcccgttgtc
     7561 aggcaacgtg gcgtggtgtg cactgtgttt gctgacgcaa cccccactgg ttggggcatt
     7621 gccaccacct gtcagctcct ttccgggact ttcgctttcc ccctccctat tgccacggcg
     7681 gaactcatcg ccgcctgcct tgcccgctgc tggacagggg ctcggctgtt gggcactgac
     7741 aattccgtgg tgttgtcggg gaaatcatcg tcctttcctt ggctgctcgc ctgtgttgcc
     7801 acctggattc tgcgcgggac gtccttctgc tacgtccctt cggccctcaa tccagcggac
     7861 cttccttccc gcggcctgct gccggctctg cggcctcttc cgcgtcttcg ccttcgccct
     7921 cagacgagtc ggatctccct ttgggccgcc tccccgcagg atccactaga gcggccgcct
     7981 agagctcgct atcagcctcg actgtgcctt ctagttgcca gccatctgtt gtttgcccct
     8041 cccccgtgcc ttccttgacc ctggaaggtg ccactcccac tgtcctttcc taataaaatg
     8101 aggaaattgc atcgcattgt ctgagtaggt gtcattctat tctggggggt ggggtggggc
     8161 aggacagcaa gggggaggat tgggaagaca atagcaggca tgctggggat gcggtgggct
     8221 ctatggcttc tgaggcggaa agaaccagct ggggctcgac tagagcttgc ggaaccctta
     8281 agctttttta ttatatatta gtcacgatat ctataacaag aaaatatata tataataagt
     8341 tatcacgtaa gtagaacatg aaataacaat ataattatcg tatgagttaa atcttaaaag
     8401 tcacgtaaaa gataatcatg cgtcattttg actcacgcgg tcgttatagt tcaaaatcag
     8461 tgacacttac cgcattgaca agcacgcctc acgggagctc caagcggcga ctgagatgtc
     8521 ctaaatgcac agcgacggat tcgcgctatt tagaaagaga gagcaatatt tcaagaatgc
     8581 atgcgtcaat tttacgcaga ctatctttct agggttaaaa aagatttgcg ctttactcga
     8641 cctaaacttt aaacacgtca tagaatcttc gtttgacaaa aaccacattg tgttgggtcg
     8701 ccctatagtg agtcgtatta caattcactg gccgtcgttt tacaacgtcg tgactgggaa
     8761 aaccctggcg ttacccaact taatcgcctt gcagcacatc cccctttcgc cagctggcgt
     8821 aatagcgaag aggcccgcac cgatcgccct tcccaacagt tgcgcagcct gaatggcgaa
     8881 tggcaaattg taagcgttaa tattttgtta aaattcgcgt taaatttttg ttaaatcagc
     8941 tcatttttta accaataggc cgaaatcggc aaaatccctt ataaatcaaa agaatagacc
     9001 gagatagggt tgagtgttgt tccagtttgg aacaagagtc cactattaaa gaacgtggac
     9061 tccaacgtca aaggnnnnnn nnnnnnnnnn nnnnnnnnnn nnnnnnnnnn nnnnnnnnnn
     9121 nnntnnnnnn nnnnnnnnnn nnnnnnnnnn nnnnnnnnnn nnnnnnnnnn nnnnnnnnnn
     9181 nnnnnnnnnn nnnnnnnnnn nnnnnnnnnn nnnnngnnnn nnnnnnnnnn nnnnnnnnnn
     9241 nnnnnnnnnn nnnnnnnnnn nnnnnnnnnn nnnnnnnnnn nnnnnnnnnn nnnnnnnnnn
     9301 nnnnnnnnnn nnnnnnnnnn nnnnnnnnnn nnnnnnnnnn caggtggcac ttttcgggga
     9361 aatgtgcgcg gaacccctat ttgtttattt ttctaaatac attcaaatat gtatccgctc
     9421 atgagacaat aaccctgata aatgcttcaa taatattgaa aaaggaagag tatgagtatt
     9481 caacatttcc gtgtcgccct tattcccttt tttgcggcat tttgccttcc tgtttttgct
     9541 cacccagaaa cgctggtgaa agtaaaagat gctgaagatc agttgggtgc acgagtgggt
     9601 tacatcgaac tggatctcaa cagcggtaag atccttgaga gttttcgccc cgaagaacgt
     9661 tttccaatga tgagcacttt taaagttctg ctatgtggcg cggtattatc ccgtattgac
     9721 gccgggcaag agcaactcgg tcgccgcata cactattctc agaatgactt ggttgagtac
     9781 tcaccagtca cagaaaagca tcttacggat ggcatgacag taagagaatt atgcagtgct
     9841 gccataacca tgagtgataa cactgcggcc aacttacttc tgacaacgat cggaggaccg
     9901 aaggagctaa ccgctttttt gcacaacatg ggggatcatg taactcgcct tgatcgttgg
     9961 gaaccggagc tgaatgaagc cataccaaac gacgagcgtg acaccacgat gcctgtagca
    10021 atggcaacaa cgttgcgcaa actattaact ggcgaactac ttactctagc ttcccggcaa
    10081 caattaatag actggatgga ggcggataaa gttgcaggac cacttctgcg ctcggccctt
    10141 ccggctggct ggtttattgc tgataaatct ggagccggtg agcgtgggtc tcgcggtatc
    10201 attgcagcac tggggccaga tggtaagccc tcccgtatcg tagttatcta cacgacgggg
    10261 agtcaggcaa ctatggatga acgaaataga cagatcgctg agataggtgc ctcactgatt
    10321 aagcattggt aactgtcaga ccaagtttac tcatatatac tttagattga tttaaaactt
    10381 catttttaat ttaaaaggat ctaggtgaag atcctttttg ataatctcat gaccaaaatc
    10441 ccttaacgtg agttttcgtt ccactgagcg tcagaccccg tagaaaagat caaaggatct
    10501 tcttgagatc ctttttttct gcgcgtaatc tgctgcttgc aaacaaaaaa accaccgcta
    10561 ccagcggtgg tttgtttgcc ggatcaagag ctaccaactc tttttccgaa ggtaactggc
    10621 ttcagcagag cgcagatacc aaatactgtt cttctagtgt agccgtagtt aggccaccac
    10681 ttcaagaact ctgtagcacc gcctacatac ctcgctctgc taatcctgtt accagtggct
    10741 gctgccagtg gcgataagtc gtgtcttacc gggttggact caagacgata gttaccggat
    10801 aaggcgcagc ggtcgggctg aacggggggt tcgtgcacac agcccagctt ggagcgaacg
    10861 acctacaccg aactgagata cctacagcgt gagctatgag aaagcgccac gcttcccgaa
    10921 gggagaaagg cggacaggta tccggtaagc ggcagggtcg gaacaggaga gcgcacgagg
    10981 gagcttccag ggggaaacgc ctggtatctt tatagtcctg tcgggtttcg ccacctctga
    11041 cttgagcgtc gatttttgtg atgctcgtca ggggggcgga gcctatggaa aaacgccagc
    11101 aacgcggcct ttttacggtt cctggccttt tgctggcctt ttgctcacat gttctttcct
    11161 gcgttatccc ctgattctgt ggataaccgt attaccgcct ttgagtgagc tgataccgct
    11221 cgccgcagcc gaacgaccga gcgcagcgag tcagtgagcg aggaagcgga agagcgccca
    11281 atacgcaaac cgcctctccc cgcgcgttgg ccgattcatt aatgcagctg gcacgacagg
    11341 tttcccgact ggaaagcggg cagtgagcgc aacgcaatta atgtgagtta gctcactcat
    11401 taggcacccc aggctttaca ctttatgctt ccggctcgta tgttgtgtgg aattgtgagc
    11461 ggataacaat ttcacacagg aaacagctat gaccatgatt acgccaagcg cgcaattaac
    11521 cctcactaaa gggaacctcc cccggtattc acgacagcag gctgaataat aaaaaaatta
    11581 gaaactatta tttaacccta gaaagataat catattgtga cgtacgttaa agataatcat
    11641 gcgtaaaatt gacgcatgtg ttttatcggt ctgtatatcg aggtttattt attaatttga
    11701 atagatatta agttttatta tatttacact tacatactaa taataaattc aacaaacaat
    11761 ttatttatgt ttatttattt attaaaaaaa aacaaaaact caaaatttct tctata
//
