# Supplementary material for: Engineered CRISPR-Cas12a for higher-order combinatorial chromatin perturbations
Source: Nat Biotechnol. 2024 May 17;43(3):369–83. doi: 10.1038/s41587-024-02224-0 (PMC11919711; doi:10.1038/s41587-024-02224-0)
Supplement: Supplementary file 6 — Annotated sequences for plasmids and Illumina sequencing library prep amplicons. [file 41587_2024_2224_MOESM6_ESM.zip › Supplementary_Data_2/pCH62.gb]

LOCUS       pCH62       11816 bp DNA     circular SYN 21-FEB-2024
DEFINITION  synthetic circular DNA
ACCESSION   .
VERSION     .
KEYWORDS    .
SOURCE      synthetic DNA construct
  ORGANISM  synthetic DNA construct
REFERENCE   1  (bases 1 to 11816)
  AUTHORS   Chris Hsiung
  TITLE     Direct Submission
  JOURNAL   Exported Feb 21, 2024 from SnapGene 7.1.1
            https://www.snapgene.com
FEATURES             Location/Qualifiers
     source          1..11816
                     /mol_type="other DNA"
                     /organism="synthetic DNA construct"
     enhancer        147..526
                     /label=CMV enhancer
                     /note="human cytomegalovirus immediate early enhancer"
     promoter        528..805
                     /label=chicken beta-actin promoter
     intron          806..1822
                     /label=chimeric intron
                     /note="chimera between introns from chicken beta-actin and 
                     rabbit beta-globin"
     primer_bind     1746..1768
                     /label=pCAGGS-5
                     /note="Chimeric intron in CAG promoter, forward primer"
     primer_bind     1827..1903
                     /label=oCH357
     primer_bind     1830..1849
                     /label=pCAG-F
                     /note="Rabbit beta-globin intron, for pCAG plasmids, 
                     forward primer"
     CDS             1888..7332
                     /codon_start=1
                     /label=fusion
                     /translation="MPAAKRVKLDGGSPAAKRVKLDGGSPAAKRVKLDGGSPAAKRVKL
                     DGGSPAAKRVKLDGGSPAAKRVKLDASGTQFEGFTNLYQVSKTLRFELIPQGKTLKHIQ
                     EQGFIEEDKARNDHYKELKPIIDRIYKTYADQCLQLVQLDWENLSAAIDSYRKEKTEET
                     RNALIEEQATYRNAIHDYFIGRTDNLTDAINKRHAEIYKGLFKAELFNGKVLKQLGTVT
                     TTEHENALLRSFDKFTTYFSGFYRNRKNVFSAEDISTAIPHRIVQDNFPKFKENCHIFT
                     RLITAVPSLREHFENVKKAIGIFVSTSIEEVFSFPFYNQLLTQTQIDLYNQLLGGISRE
                     AGTEKIKGLNEVLNLAIQKNDETAHIIASLPHRFIPLFKQILSDRNTLSFILEEFKSDE
                     EVIQSFCKYKTLLRNENVLETAEALFNELNSIDLTHIFISHKKLETISSALCDHWDTLR
                     NALYERRISELTGKITKSAKEKVQRSLKHEDINLQEIISAAGKELSEAFKQKTSEILSH
                     AHAALDQPLPTTLKKQEEKEILKSQLDSLLGLYHLLDWFAVDESNEVDPEFSARLTGIK
                     LEMEPSLSFYNKARNYATKKPYSVEKFKLNFQMPTLARGWDVNREKNNGAILFVKNGLY
                     YLGIMPKQKGRYKALSFEPTEKTSEGFDKMYYDYFPDAAKMIPKCSTQLKAVTAHFQTH
                     TTPILLSNNFIEPLEITKEIYDLNNPEKEPKKFQTAYAKKTGDQKGYREALCKWIDFTR
                     DFLSKYTKTTSIDLSSLRPSSQYKDLGEYYAELNPLLYHISFQRIAEKEIMDAVETGKL
                     YLFQIYNKDFAKGHHGKPNLHTLYWTGLFSPENLAKTSIKLNGQAELFYRPKSRMKRMA
                     HRLGEKMLNKKLKDQKTPIPDTLYQELYDYVNHRLSHDLSDEARALLPNVITKEVSHEI
                     IKDRRFTSDKFFFHVPITLNYQAANSPSKFNQRVNAYLKEHPETPIIGIARGERNLIYI
                     TVIDSTGKILEQRSLNTIQQFDYQKKLDNREKERVAARQAWSVVGTIKDLKQGYLSQVI
                     HEIVDLMIHYQAVVVLENLNFGFKSKRTGIAEKAVYQQFEKMLIDKLNCLVLKDYPAEK
                     VGGVLNPYQLTDQFTSFAKMGTQSGFLFYVPAPYTSKIDPLTGFVDPFVWKTIKNHESR
                     KHFLEGFDFLHYDVKTGDFILHFKMNRNLSFQRGLPGFMPAWDIVFEKNETQFDAKGTP
                     FIAGKRIVPVIENHRFTGRYRDLYPANELIALLEEKGIVFRDGSNILPKLLENDDSHAI
                     DTMVALIRSVLQMRNSNAATGEDYINSPVRDLNGVCFDSRFQNPEWPMDADANGAYHIA
                     LKGQLLLNHLKESKDLKLQNGISNQDWLAYIQELRNSRADYPYDVPDYASGSPKKKRKV
                     GSGGPSSGAPPPSGGSPAGSPTSTEEGTSESATPESGPGTSTEPSEGSAPGSPAGSPTS
                     TEEGTSTEPSEGSAPGTSTEPSEMDAKSLTAWSRTLVTFKDVFVDFTREEWKLLDTAQQ
                     IVYRNVMLENYKNLVSLGYQLTKPDVILRLEKGEEPSGRATNFSLLKQAGDVEENPGPV
                     SKGEELIKENMHMKLYMEGTVDNHHFKCTSEGEGKPYEGTQTMRIKVVEGGPLPFAFDI
                     LATSFLYGSKTFINHTQGIPDFFKQSFPEGFTWERVTTYEDGGVLTATQDTSLQDGCLI
                     YNVKIRGVNFTSNGPVMQKKTLGWEAFTETLYPADGGLEGRNDMALKLVGGSHLIANAK
                     TTYRSKKPAKNLKMPGVYYVDYRLERIKEANNETYVEQHEVAVARYCDLPSKLGHKLN"
     CDS             1891..1917
                     /codon_start=1
                     /label=c-Myc NLS
                     /note="c-Myc NLS"
                     /translation="PAAKRVKLD"
     CDS             1927..1953
                     /codon_start=1
                     /label=c-Myc NLS
                     /note="c-Myc NLS"
                     /translation="PAAKRVKLD"
     CDS             1963..1989
                     /codon_start=1
                     /label=c-Myc NLS
                     /note="c-Myc NLS"
                     /translation="PAAKRVKLD"
     CDS             1999..2025
                     /codon_start=1
                     /label=c-Myc NLS
                     /note="c-Myc NLS"
                     /translation="PAAKRVKLD"
     CDS             2035..2060
                     /codon_start=1
                     /label=c-Myc NLS
                     /note="c-Myc NLS"
                     /translation="PAAKRVKL"
     CDS             2071..2096
                     /codon_start=1
                     /label=c-Myc NLS
                     /note="c-Myc NLS"
                     /translation="PAAKRVKL"
     misc_feature    2104..2107
                     /label=P2A
                     /note="P2A"
     CDS             2107..6024
                     /codon_start=1
                     /product="CRISPR-associated protein from Acidaminococcus 
                     sp. BV3L6 (Zetsche et al., 2015)"
                     /label=AsCpf1
                     /translation="TQFEGFTNLYQVSKTLRFELIPQGKTLKHIQEQGFIEEDKARNDH
                     YKELKPIIDRIYKTYADQCLQLVQLDWENLSAAIDSYRKEKTEETRNALIEEQATYRNA
                     IHDYFIGRTDNLTDAINKRHAEIYKGLFKAELFNGKVLKQLGTVTTTEHENALLRSFDK
                     FTTYFSGFYRNRKNVFSAEDISTAIPHRIVQDNFPKFKENCHIFTRLITAVPSLREHFE
                     NVKKAIGIFVSTSIEEVFSFPFYNQLLTQTQIDLYNQLLGGISREAGTEKIKGLNEVLN
                     LAIQKNDETAHIIASLPHRFIPLFKQILSDRNTLSFILEEFKSDEEVIQSFCKYKTLLR
                     NENVLETAEALFNELNSIDLTHIFISHKKLETISSALCDHWDTLRNALYERRISELTGK
                     ITKSAKEKVQRSLKHEDINLQEIISAAGKELSEAFKQKTSEILSHAHAALDQPLPTTLK
                     KQEEKEILKSQLDSLLGLYHLLDWFAVDESNEVDPEFSARLTGIKLEMEPSLSFYNKAR
                     NYATKKPYSVEKFKLNFQMPTLARGWDVNREKNNGAILFVKNGLYYLGIMPKQKGRYKA
                     LSFEPTEKTSEGFDKMYYDYFPDAAKMIPKCSTQLKAVTAHFQTHTTPILLSNNFIEPL
                     EITKEIYDLNNPEKEPKKFQTAYAKKTGDQKGYREALCKWIDFTRDFLSKYTKTTSIDL
                     SSLRPSSQYKDLGEYYAELNPLLYHISFQRIAEKEIMDAVETGKLYLFQIYNKDFAKGH
                     HGKPNLHTLYWTGLFSPENLAKTSIKLNGQAELFYRPKSRMKRMAHRLGEKMLNKKLKD
                     QKTPIPDTLYQELYDYVNHRLSHDLSDEARALLPNVITKEVSHEIIKDRRFTSDKFFFH
                     VPITLNYQAANSPSKFNQRVNAYLKEHPETPIIGIARGERNLIYITVIDSTGKILEQRS
                     LNTIQQFDYQKKLDNREKERVAARQAWSVVGTIKDLKQGYLSQVIHEIVDLMIHYQAVV
                     VLENLNFGFKSKRTGIAEKAVYQQFEKMLIDKLNCLVLKDYPAEKVGGVLNPYQLTDQF
                     TSFAKMGTQSGFLFYVPAPYTSKIDPLTGFVDPFVWKTIKNHESRKHFLEGFDFLHYDV
                     KTGDFILHFKMNRNLSFQRGLPGFMPAWDIVFEKNETQFDAKGTPFIAGKRIVPVIENH
                     RFTGRYRDLYPANELIALLEEKGIVFRDGSNILPKLLENDDSHAIDTMVALIRSVLQMR
                     NSNAATGEDYINSPVRDLNGVCFDSRFQNPEWPMDADANGAYHIALKGQLLLNHLKESK
                     DLKLQNGISNQDWLAYIQELRN"
     misc_feature    2623..2625
                     /label=E174R
     misc_feature    3727..3729
                     /label=S542R
     misc_feature    3745..3747
                     /label=K548R
     misc_feature    4825..4827
                     /label=D908A
     CDS             6025
                     /codon_start=1
                     /product="bipartite nuclear localization signal from 
                     nucleoplasmin"
                     /label=nucleoplasmin NLS
                     /translation=""
     CDS             6037..6063
                     /codon_start=1
                     /product="HA (human influenza hemagglutinin) epitope tag"
                     /label=HA
                     /translation="YPYDVPDYA"
     CDS             6073..6093
                     /codon_start=1
                     /product="nuclear localization signal of SV40 large 
                     Tantigen"
                     /label=SV40 NLS
                     /translation="PKKKRKV"
     misc_feature    6100..6339
                     /label=XTEN80
     misc_feature    6340..6555
                     /label=KRAB domain
     CDS             6370..6555
                     /codon_start=1
                     /product="Kruppel-associated box (KRAB) transcriptional 
                     repression domain from the human zinc finger protein ZNF10 
                     (Margolin et al., 1994)"
                     /label=KRAB
                     /translation="RTLVTFKDVFVDFTREEWKLLDTAQQIVYRNVMLENYKNLVSLGY
                     QLTKPDVILRLEKGEEP"
     misc_feature    6565..6621
                     /label=P2A
     CDS             6565..6621
                     /codon_start=1
                     /product="2A peptide from porcine teschovirus-1 
                     polyprotein"
                     /label=P2A
                     /note="Eukaryotic ribosomes fail to insert a peptide bond 
                     between the Gly and Pro residues, yielding separate 
                     polypeptides."
                     /translation="ATNFSLLKQAGDVEENPGP"
     CDS             6622..7329
                     /label=enhanced monomeric blue fluorescent protein (Su
                     /label=enhanced monomeric blue fluorescent protein 
                     (Subachet al., 2011)
     primer_bind     complement(7303..7375)
                     /label=oCH358
     misc_feature    7369..7957
                     /label=WPRE
                     /note="woodchuck hepatitis virus posttranscriptional 
                     regulatory element"
     primer_bind     complement(7422..7442)
                     /label=WPRE-R
                     /note="WPRE, reverse primer"
     CDS             complement(7840..7851)
                     /codon_start=1
                     /product="Factor Xa recognition and cleavage site"
                     /label=Factor Xa site
                     /translation="IEGR"
     primer_bind     complement(7996..8013)
                     /label=BGH-rev
                     /note="Bovine growth hormone terminator, reverse primer. 
                     Also called BGH reverse"
     polyA_signal    8002..8226
                     /label=bGH poly(A) signal
                     /note="bovine growth hormone polyadenylation signal"
     repeat_region   8580..8614
                     /label=piggyBac left (5') inverted repeat
                     /note="piggyBac transposon-specific inverted terminal 
                     repeat sequence (ITR)"
     primer_bind     complement(8701..8720)
                     /label=T7
                     /note="T7 promoter, forward primer"
     promoter        complement(8702..8720)
                     /label=T7 promoter
                     /note="promoter for bacteriophage T7 RNA polymerase"
     primer_bind     complement(8727..8744)
                     /label=M13 Forward
                     /note="In lacZ gene. Also called M13-F20 or M13 (-21) 
                     Forward"
     primer_bind     complement(8727..8743)
                     /label=M13 fwd
                     /note="common sequencing primer, one of multiple similar 
                     variants"
     primer_bind     complement(8736..8758)
                     /label=M13/pUC Forward
                     /note="In lacZ gene"
     rep_origin      complement(8885..9340)
                     /direction=LEFT
                     /label=f1 ori
                     /note="f1 bacteriophage origin of replication; arrow 
                     indicates direction of (+) strand synthesis"
     primer_bind     complement(9022..9043)
                     /label=F1ori-F
                     /note="F1 origin, forward primer"
     primer_bind     9234..9253
                     /label=F1ori-R
                     /note="F1 origin, reverse primer"
     promoter        9367..9471
                     /gene="bla"
                     /label=AmpR promoter
     CDS             join(9472..9540,9541..10332)
                     /codon_start=1
                     /gene="bla"
                     /product="beta-lactamase"
                     /label=AmpR
                     /note="confers resistance to ampicillin, carbenicillin, and
                     related antibiotics"
                     /translation="MSIQHFRVALIPFFAAFCLPVFAHPETLVKVKDAEDQLGARVGYI
                     ELDLNSGKILESFRPEERFPMMSTFKVLLCGAVLSRIDAGQEQLGRRIHYSQNDLVEYS
                     PVTEKHLTDGMTVRELCSAAITMSDNTAANLLLTTIGGPKELTAFLHNMGDHVTRLDRW
                     EPELNEAIPNDERDTTMPVAMATTLRKLLTGELLTLASRQQLIDWMEADKVAGPLLRSA
                     LPAGWFIADKSGAGERGSRGIIAALGPDGKPSRIVVIYTTGSQATMDERNRQIAEIGAS
                     LIKHW"
     primer_bind     complement(9690..9709)
                     /label=Amp-R
                     /note="Ampicillin resistance gene, reverse primer"
     rep_origin      10503..11091
                     /direction=RIGHT
                     /label=ori
                     /note="high-copy-number ColE1/pMB1/pBR322/pUC origin of 
                     replication"
     primer_bind     10992..11011
                     /label=pBR322ori-F
                     /note="pBR322 origin, forward primer"
     primer_bind     11245..11262
                     /label=L4440
                     /note="L4440 vector, forward primer"
     protein_bind    11379..11400
                     /label=CAP binding site
                     /bound_moiety="E. coli catabolite activator protein"
                     /note="CAP binding activates transcription in the presence 
                     of cAMP."
     promoter        join(11415..11420,11421..11438,11439..11445)
                     /label=lac promoter
                     /note="promoter for the E. coli lac operon"
     protein_bind    11453..11469
                     /label=lac operator
                     /bound_moiety="lac repressor encoded by lacI"
                     /note="The lac repressor binds to the lac operator to 
                     inhibit transcription in E. coli. This inhibition can be 
                     relieved by adding lactose or 
                     isopropyl-beta-D-thiogalactopyranoside (IPTG)."
     primer_bind     11458..11480
                     /label=M13/pUC Reverse
                     /note="In lacZ gene"
     primer_bind     11477..11493
                     /label=M13 rev
                     /note="common sequencing primer, one of multiple similar 
                     variants"
     primer_bind     11477..11493
                     /label=M13 Reverse
                     /note="In lacZ gene. Also called M13-rev"
     primer_bind     11512..11532
                     /label=T3
                     /note="T3 promoter, forward primer"
     promoter        11514..11532
                     /label=T3 promoter
                     /note="promoter for bacteriophage T3 RNA polymerase"
     repeat_region   11596..11658
                     /label=piggyBac right (3') inverted repeat
                     /note="piggyBac transposon-specific inverted terminal 
                     repeat sequence (ITR)"
ORIGIN
        1 aagtaacaaa acttttaaac attctctctt ttacaaaaat aaacttattt tgtactttaa
       61 aaacagtcat gttgtattat aaaataagta attagcttaa cctatacata atagaaacaa
      121 attatactta ttaaccggtc atggtcgaca ttgattattg actagttatt aatagtaatc
      181 aattacgggg tcattagttc atagcccata tatggagttc cgcgttacat aacttacggt
      241 aaatggcccg cctggctgac cgcccaacga cccccgccca ttgacgtcaa taatgacgta
      301 tgttcccata gtaacgccaa tagggacttt ccattgacgt caatgggtgg agtatttacg
      361 gtaaactgcc cacttggcag tacatcaagt gtatcatatg ccaagtacgc cccctattga
      421 cgtcaatgac ggtaaatggc ccgcctggca ttatgcccag tacatgacct tatgggactt
      481 tcctacttgg cagtacatct acgtattagt catcgctatt accatggtcg aggtgagccc
      541 cacgttctgc ttcactctcc ccatctcccc cccctcccca cccccaattt tgtatttatt
      601 tattttttaa ttattttgtg cagcgatggg ggcggggggg gggggggggc gcgcgccrgg
      661 gggggggggg gggggggggg gggggggggg ggsgrggcgg agaggtgcgg cggcagccaa
      721 tcagagcggc gcgctccgaa agtttccttt tatggcgagg cggcggcggc ggcggcccta
      781 taaaaagcga agcgcgcggc gggcgggagt cgctgcgcgc tgccttcgcc ccgtgccccg
      841 ctccgccgcc gcctcgcgcc gcccgccccg gctctgactg accgcgttac tcccacaggt
      901 gagcgggcgg gacggccctt ctcctccggg ctgtaattag cgcttggttt aatgacggct
      961 tgtttctttt ctgtggctgc gtgaaagcct tgaggggctc cgggagggcc ctttgtgcgg
     1021 ggggagcggc tcggggggtg cgtgcgtgtg tgtgtgcgtg gggagcgccg cgtgcggctc
     1081 cgcgctgccc ggcggctgtg agcgctgcgg gcgcggcgcg gggctttgtg cgctccgcag
     1141 tgtgcgcgag gggagcgcgg ccgggggcgg tgccccgcgg tgcggggggg gctgcgaggg
     1201 gaacaaaggc tgcgtgcggg gtgtgtgcgt gggggggtga gcagggggtg tgggcgcgtc
     1261 ggtcgggctg caaccccccc tgcacccccc tccccgagtt gctgagcacg gcccggcttc
     1321 gggtgcgggg ctccgtacgg ggcgtggcgc ggggctcgcc gtgccgggcg gggggtggcg
     1381 gcaggtgggg gtgccgggcg gggcggggcc gcckcgggcc ggggrgggct cgggggrggg
     1441 gcgcggcggc ccccggagcg ccggcggctg tcgaggcgcg gcgagccgca gccattgcct
     1501 tttatggtaa tcgtgcgaga gggcgcaggg acttcctttg tcccaaatct gtgcggagcc
     1561 gaaatctggg aggcgccgcc gcaccccctc tagcgggcgc ggggcgaagc ggtgcggcgc
     1621 cggcaggaag gaaatgggcg gggagggcct tcgtgcgtcg ccgcgccgcc gtccccttct
     1681 ccctctccag cctcggggct gtccgcgggg ggacggctgc cttcgggggg gacggggcag
     1741 ggcggggttc ggcttctggc gtgtgaccgg cggctctaga gcctctgcta accatgttca
     1801 tgccttcttc tttttcctac agctcctggg caacgtgctg gttattgtgc tgtctcatca
     1861 ttttggcaaa gaattgctag cgccaccatg cctgctgcta aacgtgttaa gcttgatggg
     1921 ggtagcccgg cagccaagag agtcaaactc gacggcggct ccccagcggc aaaaagggtg
     1981 aaactagacg ggggtagccc cgccgcgaag cgtgtaaagc tggatggagg atcgcctgcg
     2041 gctaagcgag tcaaattaga cggtgggtca ccggctgcaa agcgcgtcaa attggatgct
     2101 agcggcacac agttcgaggg ctttaccaac ctgtatcagg tgagcaagac actgcggttt
     2161 gagctgatcc cacagggcaa gaccctgaag cacatccagg agcagggctt catcgaggag
     2221 gacaaggccc gcaatgatca ctacaaggag ctgaagccca tcatcgatcg gatctacaag
     2281 acctatgccg accagtgcct gcagctggtg cagctggatt gggagaacct gagcgccgcc
     2341 atcgactcct atagaaagga gaaaaccgag gagacaagga acgccctgat cgaggagcag
     2401 gccacatatc gcaatgccat ccacgactac ttcatcggcc ggacagacaa cctgaccgat
     2461 gccatcaata agagacacgc cgagatctac aagggcctgt tcaaggccga gctgtttaat
     2521 ggcaaggtgc tgaagcagct gggcaccgtg accacaaccg agcacgagaa cgccctgctg
     2581 cggagcttcg acaagtttac aacctacttc tccggctttt atagaaacag gaagaacgtg
     2641 ttcagcgccg aggatatcag cacagccatc ccacaccgca tcgtgcagga caacttcccc
     2701 aagtttaagg agaattgtca catcttcaca cgcctgatca ccgccgtgcc cagcctgcgg
     2761 gagcactttg agaacgtgaa gaaggccatc ggcatcttcg tgagcacctc catcgaggag
     2821 gtgttttcct tcccttttta taaccagctg ctgacacaga cccagatcga cctgtataac
     2881 cagctgctgg gaggaatctc tcgggaggca ggcaccgaga agatcaaggg cctgaacgag
     2941 gtgctgaatc tggccatcca gaagaatgat gagacagccc acatcatcgc ctccctgcca
     3001 cacagattca tccccctgtt taagcagatc ctgtccgata ggaacaccct gtctttcatc
     3061 ctggaggagt ttaagagcga cgaggaagtg atccagtcct tctgcaagta caagacactg
     3121 ctgagaaacg agaacgtgct ggagacagcc gaggccctgt ttaacgagct gaacagcatc
     3181 gacctgacac acatcttcat cagccacaag aagctggaga caatcagcag cgccctgtgc
     3241 gaccactggg atacactgag gaatgccctg tatgagcgga gaatctccga gctgacaggc
     3301 aagatcacca agtctgccaa ggagaaggtg cagcgcagcc tgaagcacga ggatatcaac
     3361 ctgcaggaga tcatctctgc cgcaggcaag gagctgagcg aggccttcaa gcagaaaacc
     3421 agcgagatcc tgtcccacgc acacgccgcc ctggatcagc cactgcctac aaccctgaag
     3481 aagcaggagg agaaggagat cctgaagtct cagctggaca gcctgctggg cctgtaccac
     3541 ctgctggact ggtttgccgt ggatgagtcc aacgaggtgg accccgagtt ctctgcccgg
     3601 ctgaccggca tcaagctgga gatggagcct tctctgagct tctacaacaa ggccagaaat
     3661 tatgccacca agaagcccta ctccgtggag aagttcaagc tgaactttca gatgcctaca
     3721 ctggccagag gctgggacgt gaatagagag aagaacaatg gcgccatcct gtttgtgaag
     3781 aacggcctgt actatctggg catcatgcca aagcagaagg gcaggtataa ggccctgagc
     3841 ttcgagccca cagagaaaac cagcgagggc tttgataaga tgtactatga ctacttccct
     3901 gatgccgcca agatgatccc aaagtgcagc acccagctga aggccgtgac agcccacttt
     3961 cagacccaca caacccccat cctgctgtcc aacaatttca tcgagcctct ggagatcaca
     4021 aaggagatct acgacctgaa caatcctgag aaggagccaa agaagtttca gacagcctac
     4081 gccaagaaaa ccggcgacca gaagggctac agagaggccc tgtgcaagtg gatcgacttc
     4141 acaagggatt ttctgtccaa gtataccaag acaacctcta tcgatctgtc tagcctgcgg
     4201 ccatcctctc agtataagga cctgggcgag tactatgccg agctgaatcc cctgctgtac
     4261 cacatcagct tccagagaat cgccgagaag gagatcatgg atgccgtgga gacaggcaag
     4321 ctgtacctgt tccagatcta taacaaggac tttgccaagg gccaccacgg caagcctaat
     4381 ctgcacacac tgtattggac cggcctgttt tctccagaga acctggccaa gacaagcatc
     4441 aagctgaatg gccaggccga gctgttctac cgccctaagt ccaggatgaa gaggatggca
     4501 caccggctgg gagagaagat gctgaacaag aagctgaagg atcagaaaac cccaatcccc
     4561 gacaccctgt accaggagct gtacgactat gtgaatcaca gactgtccca cgacctgtct
     4621 gatgaggcca gggccctgct gcccaacgtg atcaccaagg aggtgtctca cgagatcatc
     4681 aaggataggc gctttaccag cgacaagttc tttttccacg tgcctatcac actgaactat
     4741 caggccgcca attccccatc taagttcaac cagagggtga atgcctacct gaaggagcac
     4801 cccgagacac ctatcatcgg catcgcccgg ggcgagagaa acctgatcta tatcacagtg
     4861 atcgactcca ccggcaagat cctggagcag cggagcctga acaccatcca gcagtttgat
     4921 taccagaaga agctggacaa cagggagaag gagagggtgg cagcaaggca ggcctggtct
     4981 gtggtgggca caatcaagga tctgaagcag ggctatctga gccaggtcat ccacgagatc
     5041 gtggacctga tgatccacta ccaggccgtg gtggtgctgg agaacctgaa tttcggcttt
     5101 aagagcaaga ggaccggcat cgccgagaag gccgtgtacc agcagttcga gaagatgctg
     5161 atcgataagc tgaattgcct ggtgctgaag gactatccag cagagaaagt gggaggcgtg
     5221 ctgaacccat accagctgac agaccagttc acctcctttg ccaagatggg cacccagtct
     5281 ggcttcctgt tttacgtgcc tgccccatat acatctaaga tcgatcccct gaccggcttc
     5341 gtggacccct tcgtgtggaa aaccatcaag aatcacgaga gccgcaagca cttcctggag
     5401 ggcttcgact ttctgcacta cgacgtgaaa accggcgact tcatcctgca ctttaagatg
     5461 aacagaaatc tgtccttcca gaggggcctg cccggcttta tgcctgcatg ggatatcgtg
     5521 ttcgagaaga acgagacaca gtttgacgcc aagggcaccc ctttcatcgc cggcaagaga
     5581 atcgtgccag tgatcgagaa tcacagattc accggcagat accgggacct gtatcctgcc
     5641 aacgagctga tcgccctgct ggaggagaag ggcatcgtgt tcagggatgg ctccaacatc
     5701 ctgccaaagc tgctggagaa tgacgattct cacgccatcg acacgatggt ggccctgatc
     5761 cgcagcgtgc tgcagatgcg gaactccaat gccgccacag gcgaggacta tatcaacagc
     5821 cccgtgcgcg atctgaatgg cgtgtgcttc gactcccggt ttcagaaccc agagtggcca
     5881 atggacgccg atgccaatgg cgcctaccac atcgccctga agggccagct gctgctgaat
     5941 cacctgaagg agagcaagga tctgaagctg cagaacggca tctccaatca ggactggctg
     6001 gcctacatcc aggagctgcg caacagcagg gctgactatc cctatgacgt gcccgattat
     6061 gccagcggct cccccaagaa gaagaggaag gtgggatccg gagggccgag ctctggcgca
     6121 cccccaccaa gtggagggtc tcctgccggg tccccaacat ctactgaaga aggcaccagc
     6181 gaatccgcaa cgcccgagtc aggccctggt acctccacag aaccatctga aggtagtgcg
     6241 cctggttccc cagctggaag ccctacttcc accgaagaag gcacgtcaac cgaaccaagt
     6301 gaaggatctg cccctgggac cagcactgaa ccatctgaga tggatgctaa gtcactaact
     6361 gcctggtccc ggacactggt gaccttcaag gatgtatttg tggacttcac cagggaggag
     6421 tggaagctgc tggacactgc tcagcagatc gtgtacagaa atgtgatgct ggagaactat
     6481 aagaacctgg tttccttggg ttatcagctt actaagccag atgtgatcct ccggttggag
     6541 aagggagaag agcccagcgg ccgcgctact aacttcagcc tgctgaagca ggctggagac
     6601 gtggaggaga accctggacc tgtgtctaag ggcgaagagc tgattaagga gaacatgcac
     6661 atgaagctgt acatggaggg caccgtggac aaccatcact tcaagtgcac atccgagggc
     6721 gaaggcaagc cctacgaggg cacccagacc atgagaatca aggtggtcga gggcggccct
     6781 ctccccttcg ccttcgacat cctggctact agcttcctct acggcagcaa gaccttcatc
     6841 aaccacaccc agggcatccc cgacttcttc aagcagtcct tccctgaggg cttcacatgg
     6901 gagagagtca ccacatacga agacgggggc gtgctgaccg ctacccagga caccagcctc
     6961 caggacggct gcctcatcta caacgtcaag atcagagggg tgaacttcac atccaacggc
     7021 cctgtgatgc agaagaaaac actcggctgg gaggccttca ccgagacgct gtaccccgct
     7081 gacggcggcc tggaaggcag aaacgacatg gccctgaagc tcgtgggcgg gagccatctg
     7141 atcgcaaacg ccaagaccac atatagatcc aagaaacccg ctaagaacct caagatgcct
     7201 ggcgtctact atgtggacta cagactggaa agaatcaagg aggccaacaa cgagacctac
     7261 gtcgagcagc acgaggtggc agtggccaga tactgcgacc tccctagcaa actggggcac
     7321 aagcttaatt aattaattaa tgatcataca gtgctctgag tacgctataa tcaacctctg
     7381 gattacaaaa tttgtgaaag attgactggt attcttaact atgttgctcc ttttacgcta
     7441 tgtggatacg ctgctttaat gcctttgtat catgctattg cttcccgtat ggctttcatt
     7501 ttctcctcct tgtataaatc ctggttgctg tctctttatg aggagttgtg gcccgttgtc
     7561 aggcaacgtg gcgtggtgtg cactgtgttt gctgacgcaa cccccactgg ttggggcatt
     7621 gccaccacct gtcagctcct ttccgggact ttcgctttcc ccctccctat tgccacggcg
     7681 gaactcatcg ccgcctgcct tgcccgctgc tggacagggg ctcggctgtt gggcactgac
     7741 aattccgtgg tgttgtcggg gaaatcatcg tcctttcctt ggctgctcgc ctgtgttgcc
     7801 acctggattc tgcgcgggac gtccttctgc tacgtccctt cggccctcaa tccagcggac
     7861 cttccttccc gcggcctgct gccggctctg cggcctcttc cgcgtcttcg ccttcgccct
     7921 cagacgagtc ggatctccct ttgggccgcc tccccgcagg atccactaga gcggccgcct
     7981 agagctcgct atcagcctcg actgtgcctt ctagttgcca gccatctgtt gtttgcccct
     8041 cccccgtgcc ttccttgacc ctggaaggtg ccactcccac tgtcctttcc taataaaatg
     8101 aggaaattgc atcgcattgt ctgagtaggt gtcattctat tctggggggt ggggtggggc
     8161 aggacagcaa gggggaggat tgggaagaca atagcaggca tgctggggat gcggtgggct
     8221 ctatggcttc tgaggcggaa agaaccagct ggggctcgac tagagcttgc ggaaccctta
     8281 agctttttta ttatatatta gtcacgatat ctataacaag aaaatatata tataataagt
     8341 tatcacgtaa gtagaacatg aaataacaat ataattatcg tatgagttaa atcttaaaag
     8401 tcacgtaaaa gataatcatg cgtcattttg actcacgcgg tcgttatagt tcaaaatcag
     8461 tgacacttac cgcattgaca agcacgcctc acgggagctc caagcggcga ctgagatgtc
     8521 ctaaatgcac agcgacggat tcgcgctatt tagaaagaga gagcaatatt tcaagaatgc
     8581 atgcgtcaat tttacgcaga ctatctttct agggttaaaa aagatttgcg ctttactcga
     8641 cctaaacttt aaacacgtca tagaatcttc gtttgacaaa aaccacattg tgttgggtcg
     8701 ccctatagtg agtcgtatta caattcactg gccgtcgttt tacaacgtcg tgactgggaa
     8761 aaccctggcg ttacccaact taatcgcctt gcagcacatc cccctttcgc cagctggcgt
     8821 aatagcgaag aggcccgcac cgatcgccct tcccaacagt tgcgcagcct gaatggcgaa
     8881 tggcaaattg taagcgttaa tattttgtta aaattcgcgt taaatttttg ttaaatcagc
     8941 tcatttttta accaataggc cgaaatcggc aaaatccctt ataaatcaaa agaatagacc
     9001 gagatagggt tgagtgttgt tccagtttgg aacaagagtc cactattaaa gaacgtggac
     9061 tccaacgtca aaggnnnnnn nnnnnnnnnn nnnnnnnnnn nnnnnnnnnn nnnnnnnnnn
     9121 nnntnnnnnn nnnnnnnnnn nnnnnnnnnn nnnnnnnnnn nnnnnnnnnn nnnnnnnnnn
     9181 nnnnnnnnnn nnnnnnnnnn nnnnnnnnnn nnnnngnnnn nnnnnnnnnn nnnnnnnnnn
     9241 nnnnnnnnnn nnnnnnnnnn nnnnnnnnnn nnnnnnnnnn nnnnnnnnnn nnnnnnnnnn
     9301 nnnnnnnnnn nnnnnnnnnn nnnnnnnnnn nnnnnnnnnn caggtggcac ttttcgggga
     9361 aatgtgcgcg gaacccctat ttgtttattt ttctaaatac attcaaatat gtatccgctc
     9421 atgagacaat aaccctgata aatgcttcaa taatattgaa aaaggaagag tatgagtatt
     9481 caacatttcc gtgtcgccct tattcccttt tttgcggcat tttgccttcc tgtttttgct
     9541 cacccagaaa cgctggtgaa agtaaaagat gctgaagatc agttgggtgc acgagtgggt
     9601 tacatcgaac tggatctcaa cagcggtaag atccttgaga gttttcgccc cgaagaacgt
     9661 tttccaatga tgagcacttt taaagttctg ctatgtggcg cggtattatc ccgtattgac
     9721 gccgggcaag agcaactcgg tcgccgcata cactattctc agaatgactt ggttgagtac
     9781 tcaccagtca cagaaaagca tcttacggat ggcatgacag taagagaatt atgcagtgct
     9841 gccataacca tgagtgataa cactgcggcc aacttacttc tgacaacgat cggaggaccg
     9901 aaggagctaa ccgctttttt gcacaacatg ggggatcatg taactcgcct tgatcgttgg
     9961 gaaccggagc tgaatgaagc cataccaaac gacgagcgtg acaccacgat gcctgtagca
    10021 atggcaacaa cgttgcgcaa actattaact ggcgaactac ttactctagc ttcccggcaa
    10081 caattaatag actggatgga ggcggataaa gttgcaggac cacttctgcg ctcggccctt
    10141 ccggctggct ggtttattgc tgataaatct ggagccggtg agcgtgggtc tcgcggtatc
    10201 attgcagcac tggggccaga tggtaagccc tcccgtatcg tagttatcta cacgacgggg
    10261 agtcaggcaa ctatggatga acgaaataga cagatcgctg agataggtgc ctcactgatt
    10321 aagcattggt aactgtcaga ccaagtttac tcatatatac tttagattga tttaaaactt
    10381 catttttaat ttaaaaggat ctaggtgaag atcctttttg ataatctcat gaccaaaatc
    10441 ccttaacgtg agttttcgtt ccactgagcg tcagaccccg tagaaaagat caaaggatct
    10501 tcttgagatc ctttttttct gcgcgtaatc tgctgcttgc aaacaaaaaa accaccgcta
    10561 ccagcggtgg tttgtttgcc ggatcaagag ctaccaactc tttttccgaa ggtaactggc
    10621 ttcagcagag cgcagatacc aaatactgtt cttctagtgt agccgtagtt aggccaccac
    10681 ttcaagaact ctgtagcacc gcctacatac ctcgctctgc taatcctgtt accagtggct
    10741 gctgccagtg gcgataagtc gtgtcttacc gggttggact caagacgata gttaccggat
    10801 aaggcgcagc ggtcgggctg aacggggggt tcgtgcacac agcccagctt ggagcgaacg
    10861 acctacaccg aactgagata cctacagcgt gagctatgag aaagcgccac gcttcccgaa
    10921 gggagaaagg cggacaggta tccggtaagc ggcagggtcg gaacaggaga gcgcacgagg
    10981 gagcttccag ggggaaacgc ctggtatctt tatagtcctg tcgggtttcg ccacctctga
    11041 cttgagcgtc gatttttgtg atgctcgtca ggggggcgga gcctatggaa aaacgccagc
    11101 aacgcggcct ttttacggtt cctggccttt tgctggcctt ttgctcacat gttctttcct
    11161 gcgttatccc ctgattctgt ggataaccgt attaccgcct ttgagtgagc tgataccgct
    11221 cgccgcagcc gaacgaccga gcgcagcgag tcagtgagcg aggaagcgga agagcgccca
    11281 atacgcaaac cgcctctccc cgcgcgttgg ccgattcatt aatgcagctg gcacgacagg
    11341 tttcccgact ggaaagcggg cagtgagcgc aacgcaatta atgtgagtta gctcactcat
    11401 taggcacccc aggctttaca ctttatgctt ccggctcgta tgttgtgtgg aattgtgagc
    11461 ggataacaat ttcacacagg aaacagctat gaccatgatt acgccaagcg cgcaattaac
    11521 cctcactaaa gggaacctcc cccggtattc acgacagcag gctgaataat aaaaaaatta
    11581 gaaactatta tttaacccta gaaagataat catattgtga cgtacgttaa agataatcat
    11641 gcgtaaaatt gacgcatgtg ttttatcggt ctgtatatcg aggtttattt attaatttga
    11701 atagatatta agttttatta tatttacact tacatactaa taataaattc aacaaacaat
    11761 ttatttatgt ttatttattt attaaaaaaa aacaaaaact caaaatttct tctata
//
