# Supplementary material for: Engineered CRISPR-Cas12a for higher-order combinatorial chromatin perturbations
Source: Nat Biotechnol. 2024 May 17;43(3):369–83. doi: 10.1038/s41587-024-02224-0 (PMC11919711; doi:10.1038/s41587-024-02224-0)
Supplement: Supplementary file 6 — Annotated sequences for plasmids and Illumina sequencing library prep amplicons. [file 41587_2024_2224_MOESM6_ESM.zip › Supplementary_Data_2/pCH49.gb]

LOCUS       pCH49        8319 bp DNA     circular SYN 23-DEC-2021
DEFINITION  synthetic circular DNA
ACCESSION   .
VERSION     .
KEYWORDS    .
SOURCE      synthetic DNA construct
  ORGANISM  synthetic DNA construct
REFERENCE   1  (bases 1 to 8319)
  AUTHORS   Chris Hsiung
  TITLE     Direct Submission
  JOURNAL   Exported Feb 21, 2024 from SnapGene 7.1.1
            https://www.snapgene.com
FEATURES             Location/Qualifiers
     source          1..8319
                     /mol_type="other DNA"
                     /organism="synthetic DNA construct"
     promoter        50..294
                     /label=hU6
                     /note="hU6 Human U6 Promoter"
                     /note="Human U6 Promoter"
     misc_binding    295..299
                     /label=filler (1,885 bp)
                     /note="filler (1,885 bp)"
                     /note="Filler (digest with BsmBI to replace filler 
                     withsgRNA oligos)"
     misc_feature    299
                     /label=+1
     misc_feature    300..318
                     /label=As_DR
                     /note="As_DR"
     misc_feature    320..325
                     /label=Bsmb1
                     /note="Bsmb1"
     misc_feature    338..343
                     /label=Bsmb1
                     /note="Bsmb1"
     misc_feature    345..363
                     /label=As_DR8
     LTR             399..598
                     /label=3' LTR
                     /note="3' LTR"
                     /note="3' LTR SIN"
     polyA_signal    675..805
                     /label=SV40 polyA
                     /note="SV40 polyA"
     CDS             1953..2759
                     /label=AmpR
                     /note="AmpR"
     rep_origin      complement(2885..3500)
                     /direction=LEFT
                     /label=pUC Ori
                     /note="pUC Ori"
     LTR             3848..4260
                     /label=5' LTR
                     /note="5' LTR"
                     /note="RSV/5'LTR"
     misc_feature    4311..4448
                     /label=psi
                     /note="psi"
     misc_feature    4415..4779
                     /label=gag
                     /note="gag"
     misc_feature    4925..5166
                     /label=RRE
                     /note="RRE"
     misc_feature    5567..5684
                     /label=cPPT
                     /note="cPPT"
     misc_feature    5736..5737
                     /label=origin
                     /note="origin"
     promoter        5743..5993
                     /label=EFS
                     /note="EFS"
     CDS             6032..6748
                     /codon_start=1
                     /label=GFP
                     /note="GFP"
                     /translation="MVSKGEELFTGVVPILVELDGDVNGHKFSVSGEGEGDATYGKLTL
                     KFICTTGKLPVPWPTLVTTLTYGVQCFSRYPDHMKQHDFFKSAMPEGYVQERTIFFKDD
                     GNYKTRAEVKFEGDTLVNRIELKGIDFKEDGNILGHKLEYNYNSHNVYIMADKQKNGIK
                     VNFKIRHNIEDGSVQLADHYQQNTPIGDGPVLLPDNHYLSTQSALSKDPNEKRDHMVLL
                     EFVTAAGITLGMDELYK"
     misc_feature    6749..6814
                     /label=P2A
                     /note="P2A"
     CDS             6815..7609
                     /codon_start=1
                     /label=Neo
                     /note="Neo"
                     /translation="MIEQDGLHAGSPAAWVERLFGYDWAQQTIGCSDAAVFRLSAQGRP
                     VLFVKTDLSGALNELQDEAARLSWLATTGVPCAAVLDVVTEAGRDWLLLGEVPGQDLLS
                     SHLAPAEKVSIMADAMRRLHTLDPATCPFDHQAKHRIERARTRMEAGLVDQDDLDEEHQ
                     GLAPAELFARLKARMPDGEDLVVTHGDACLPNIMVENGRFSGFIDCGRLGVADRYQDIA
                     LATRDIAEELGGEWADRFLVLYGIAAPDSQRIAFYRLLDEFF"
     misc_RNA        7625..8213
                     /label=WPRE
                     /note="WPRE"
     primer_bind     7985..8004
                     /label=gRNA validation primer 5'-TTGGGCACTGACAATTCCGT-3'
                     /note="gRNA validation primer 5'-TTGGGCACTGACAATTCCGT-3'"
     LTR             8284..8319
                     /label=3' LTR
                     /note="3' LTR"
                     /note="3' LTR SIN"
ORIGIN
        1 ttcaccatta tcgtttcaga cccacctccc aaccccgagg ggacccagag agggcctatt
       61 tcccatgatt ccttcatatt tgcatatacg atacaaggct gttagagaga taattagaat
      121 taatttgact gtaaacacaa agatattagt acaaaatacg tgacgtagaa agtaataatt
      181 tcttgggtag tttgcagttt taaaattatg ttttaaaatg gactatcata tgcttaccgt
      241 aacttgaaag tatttcgatt tcttggcttt atatatcttg tggaaaggac gaaacaccga
      301 atttctactc ttgtagatcg agacggttgt atttgtacgt ctcaaatttc tcctctagga
      361 gatttttttt aagcttggcg taactagatc ttgagacact gctttttgct tgtactgggt
      421 ctctcttgtt agaccagatc tgagcctggg agctctctgg ctaactaggg aacccactgc
      481 ttaagcctca ataaagcttg ccttgagtgc ttcaagtagt gtgtgcccgt ctgttgtgtg
      541 actctggtaa ctagagatcc ctcagaccct tttagtcagt gtggaaaatc tctagcagta
      601 cgtatagtag ttcatgtcat cttattattc agtatttata acttgcaaag aaatgaatat
      661 cagagagtga gaggaacttg tttattgcag cttataatgg ttacaaataa agcaatagca
      721 tcacaaattt cacaaataaa gcattttttt cactgcattc tagttgtggt ttgtccaaac
      781 tcatcaatgt atcttatcat gtctggctct agctatcccg cccctaactc cgcccatccc
      841 gcccctaact ccgcccagtt ccgcccattc tccgccccat ggctgactaa ttttttttat
      901 ttatgcagag gccgaggccg cctcggcctc tgagctattc cagaagtagt gaggaggctt
      961 ttttggaggc ctagggacgt acccaattcg ccctatagtg agtcgtatta cgcgcgctca
     1021 ctggccgtcg ttttacaacg tcgtgactgg gaaaaccctg gcgttaccca acttaatcgc
     1081 cttgcagcac atcccccttt cgccagctgg cgtaatagcg aagaggcccg caccgatcgc
     1141 ccttcccaac agttgcgcag cctgaatggc gaatgggnnn nnnnnnnnnn nnnnnnnnnn
     1201 nnnnnnnnnn nnnnnnnnnn nnnnnnnnnn nnnnnnnnnn nnnnnnnnnn nnnnnnnnnn
     1261 nnnnnnnnnn nnnnnnnnnn nnnnnnnnnn nnnnnnnnnn ncnnnnnnnn nnnnnnnnnn
     1321 nnnnnnnnnn nnnnnnnnnn nnnnnnnnnn nnnnnnnnnn nnnnnnnnnn nnnnnnnnnn
     1381 nnnnnnnnnn nnnannnnnn nnnnnnnnnn nnnnnnnnnn nnnnnnnnnn nnnnnnnnnn
     1441 nnncctttga cgttggagtc cacgttcttt aatagtggac tcttgttcca aactggaaca
     1501 acactcaacc ctatctcggt ctattctttt gatttataag ggattttgcc gatttcggcc
     1561 tattggttaa aaaatgagct gatttaacaa aaatttaacg cgaattttaa caaaatatta
     1621 acgcttacaa tttaggtggc acttttcggg gaaatgtgcg cggaacccct atttgtttat
     1681 ttttctaaat acattcaaat atgtatccgc tcatgagaca ataaccctga taaatgcttc
     1741 aataatattg aaaaaggaag agtatgagta ttcaacattt ccgtgtcgcc cttattccct
     1801 tttttgcggc attttgcctt cctgtttttg ctcacccaga aacgctggtg aaagtaaaag
     1861 atgctgaaga tcagttgggt gcacgagtgg gttacatcga actggatctc aacagcggta
     1921 agatccttga gagttttcgc cccgaagaac gttttccaat gatgagcact tttaaagttc
     1981 tgctatgtgg cgcggtatta tcccgtattg acgccgggca agagcaactc ggtcgccgca
     2041 tacactattc tcagaatgac ttggttgagt actcaccagt cacagaaaag catcttacgg
     2101 atggcatgac agtaagagaa ttatgcagtg ctgccataac catgagtgat aacactgcgg
     2161 ccaacttact tctgacaacg atcggaggac cgaaggagct aaccgctttt ttgcacaaca
     2221 tgggggatca tgtaactcgc cttgatcgtt gggaaccgga gctgaatgaa gccataccaa
     2281 acgacgagcg tgacaccacg atgcctgtag caatggcaac aacgttgcgc aaactattaa
     2341 ctggcgaact acttactcta gcttcccggc aacaattaat agactggatg gaggcggata
     2401 aagttgcagg accacttctg cgctcggccc ttccggctgg ctggtttatt gctgataaat
     2461 ctggagccgg tgagcgtggg tctcgcggta tcattgcagc actggggcca gatggtaagc
     2521 cctcccgtat cgtagttatc tacacgacgg ggagtcaggc aactatggat gaacgaaata
     2581 gacagatcgc tgagataggt gcctcactga ttaagcattg gtaactgtca gaccaagttt
     2641 actcatatat actttagatt gatttaaaac ttcattttta atttaaaagg atctaggtga
     2701 agatcctttt tgataatctc atgaccaaaa tcccttaacg tgagttttcg ttccactgag
     2761 cgtcagaccc cgtagaaaag atcaaaggat cttcttgaga tccttttttt ctgcgcgtaa
     2821 tctgctgctt gcaaacaaaa aaaccaccgc taccagcggt ggtttgtttg ccggatcaag
     2881 agctaccaac tctttttccg aaggtaactg gcttcagcag agcgcagata ccaaatactg
     2941 ttcttctagt gtagccgtag ttaggccacc acttcaagaa ctctgtagca ccgcctacat
     3001 acctcgctct gctaatcctg ttaccagtgg ctgctgccag tggcgataag tcgtgtctta
     3061 ccgggttgga ctcaagacga tagttaccgg ataaggcgca gcggtcgggc tgaacggggg
     3121 gttcgtgcac acagcccagc ttggagcgaa cgacctacac cgaactgaga tacctacagc
     3181 gtgagctatg agaaagcgcc acgcttcccg aagggagaaa ggcggacagg tatccggtaa
     3241 gcggcagggt cggaacagga gagcgcacga gggagcttcc agggggaaac gcctggtatc
     3301 tttatagtcc tgtcgggttt cgccacctct gacttgagcg tcgatttttg tgatgctcgt
     3361 caggggggcg gagcctatgg aaaaacgcca gcaacgcggc ctttttacgg ttcctggcct
     3421 tttgctggcc ttttgctcac atgttctttc ctgcgttatc ccctgattct gtggataacc
     3481 gtattaccgc ctttgagtga gctgataccg ctcgccgcag ccgaacgacc gagcgcagcg
     3541 agtcagtgag cgaggaagcg gaagagcgcc caatacgcaa accgcctctc cccgcgcgtt
     3601 ggccgattca ttaatgcagc tggcacgaca ggtttcccga ctggaaagcg ggcagtgagc
     3661 gcaacgcaat taatgtgagt tagctcactc attaggcacc ccaggcttta cactttatgc
     3721 ttccggctcg tatgttgtgt ggaattgtga gcggataaca atttcacaca ggaaacagct
     3781 atgaccatga ttacgccaag cgcgcaatta accctcacta aagggaacaa aagctggagc
     3841 tgcaagctta atgtagtctt atgcaatact cttgtagtct tgcaacatgg taacgatgag
     3901 ttagcaacat gccttacaag gagagaaaaa gcaccgtgca tgccgattgg tggaagtaag
     3961 gtggtacgat cgtgccttat taggaaggca acagacgggt ctgacatgga ttggacgaac
     4021 cactgaattg ccgcattgca gagatattgt atttaagtgc ctagctcgat acataaacgg
     4081 gtctctctgg ttagaccaga tctgagcctg ggagctctct ggctaactag ggaacccact
     4141 gcttaagcct caataaagct tgccttgagt gcttcaagta gtgtgtgccc gtctgttgtg
     4201 tgactctggt aactagagat ccctcagacc cttttagtca gtgtggaaaa tctctagcag
     4261 tggcgcccga acagggactt gaaagcgaaa gggaaaccag aggagctctc tcgacgcagg
     4321 actcggcttg ctgaagcgcg cacggcaaga ggcgaggggc ggcgactggt gagtacgcca
     4381 aaaattttga ctagcggagg ctagaaggag agagatgggt gcgagagcgt cagtattaag
     4441 cgggggagaa ttagatcgcg atgggaaaaa attcggttaa ggccaggggg aaagaaaaaa
     4501 tataaattaa aacatatagt atgggcaagc agggagctag aacgattcgc agttaatcct
     4561 ggcctgttag aaacatcaga aggctgtaga caaatactgg gacagctaca accatccctt
     4621 cagacaggat cagaagaact tagatcatta tataatacag tagcaaccct ctattgtgtg
     4681 catcaaagga tagagataaa agacaccaag gaagctttag acaagataga ggaagagcaa
     4741 aacaaaagta agaccaccgc acagcaagcg gccgctgatc ttcagacctg gaggaggaga
     4801 tatgagggac aattggagaa gtgaattata taaatataaa gtagtaaaaa ttgaaccatt
     4861 aggagtagca cccaccaagg caaagagaag agtggtgcag agagaaaaaa gagcagtggg
     4921 aataggagct ttgttccttg ggttcttggg agcagcagga agcactatgg gcgcagcgtc
     4981 aatgacgctg acggtacagg ccagacaatt attgtctggt atagtgcagc agcagaacaa
     5041 tttgctgagg gctattgagg cgcaacagca tctgttgcaa ctcacagtct ggggcatcaa
     5101 gcagctccag gcaagaatcc tggctgtgga aagataccta aaggatcaac agctcctggg
     5161 gatttggggt tgctctggaa aactcatttg caccactgct gtgccttgga atgctagttg
     5221 gagtaataaa tctctggaac agatttggaa tcacacgacc tggatggagt gggacagaga
     5281 aattaacaat tacacaagct taatacactc cttaattgaa gaatcgcaaa accagcaaga
     5341 aaagaatgaa caagaattat tggaattaga taaatgggca agtttgtgga attggtttaa
     5401 cataacaaat tggctgtggt atataaaatt attcataatg atagtaggag gcttggtagg
     5461 tttaagaata gtttttgctg tactttctat agtgaataga gttaggcagg gatattcacc
     5521 attatcgttt cagaatcttg agacaaatgg cagtattcat ccacaatttt aaaagaaaag
     5581 gggggattgg ggggtacagt gcaggggaaa gaatagtaga cataatagca acagacatac
     5641 aaactaaaga attacaaaaa caaattacaa aaattcaaaa ttttcgggtt tattacaggg
     5701 acagcagaga tccactttgg cgccggctcg agggggcccg ggtcgagtgg ctccggtgcc
     5761 cgtcagtggg cagagcgcac atcgcccaca gtccccgaga agttgggggg aggggtcggc
     5821 aattgaaccg gtgcctagag aaggtggcgc ggggtaaact gggaaagtga tgtcgtgtac
     5881 tggctccgcc tttttcccga gggtggggga gaaccgtata taagtgcagt agtcgccgtg
     5941 aacgttcttt ttcgcaacgg gtttgccgcc agaacacagg tgtcgtgacg cgggatccgc
     6001 caccatggat tacaaagacg atgacgataa gatggtgagc aagggcgagg agctgttcac
     6061 cggggtggtg cccatcctgg tcgagctgga cggcgacgta aacggccaca agttcagcgt
     6121 gtccggcgag ggcgagggcg atgccaccta cggcaagctg accctgaagt tcatctgcac
     6181 caccggcaag ctgcccgtgc cctggcccac cctcgtgacc accctgacct acggcgtgca
     6241 gtgcttcagc cgctaccccg accacatgaa gcagcacgac ttcttcaagt ccgccatgcc
     6301 cgaaggctac gtccaggagc gcaccatctt cttcaaggac gacggcaact acaagacccg
     6361 cgccgaggtg aagttcgagg gcgacaccct ggtgaaccgc atcgagctga agggcatcga
     6421 cttcaaggag gacggcaaca tcctggggca caagctggag tacaactaca acagccacaa
     6481 cgtctatatc atggccgaca agcagaagaa cggcatcaag gtgaacttca agatccgcca
     6541 caacatcgag gacggcagcg tgcagctcgc cgaccactac cagcagaaca cccccatcgg
     6601 cgacggcccc gtgctgctgc ccgacaacca ctacctgagc acccagtccg ccctgagcaa
     6661 agaccccaac gagaagcgcg atcacatggt cctgctggag ttcgtgaccg ccgccgggat
     6721 cactctcggc atggacgagc tgtacaaggg cagcggcgcc accaacttca gcctgctgaa
     6781 gcaggccggc gacgtggagg agaaccccgg ccccatgatt gaacaagatg gattgcacgc
     6841 aggttctccg gccgcttggg tggagaggct attcggctat gactgggcac aacagacaat
     6901 cggctgctct gatgccgccg tgttccggct gtcagcgcag gggcgcccgg ttctttttgt
     6961 caagaccgac ctgtccggtg ccctgaatga actgcaagac gaggcagcgc ggctatcgtg
     7021 gctggccacg acgggcgttc cttgcgcagc tgtgctcgac gttgtcactg aagcgggaag
     7081 ggactggctg ctattgggcg aagtgccggg gcaggatctc ctgtcatctc accttgctcc
     7141 tgccgagaaa gtatccatca tggctgatgc aatgcggcgg ctgcatacgc ttgatccggc
     7201 tacctgccca ttcgaccacc aagcgaaaca tcgcatcgag cgagcacgta ctcggatgga
     7261 agccggtctt gtcgatcagg atgatctgga cgaagagcat caggggctcg cgccagccga
     7321 actgttcgcc aggctcaagg cgcgcatgcc cgacggcgag gatctcgtcg tgacccatgg
     7381 cgatgcctgc ttgccgaata tcatggtgga aaatggccgc ttttctggat tcatcgactg
     7441 tggccggctg ggtgtggcgg accgctatca ggacatagcg ttggctaccc gtgatattgc
     7501 tgaagagctt ggcggcgaat gggctgaccg cttcctcgtg ctttacggta tcgccgctcc
     7561 cgattcgcag cgcatcgcct tctatcgcct tcttgacgag ttcttctgaa cgcgttaagt
     7621 cgacaatcaa cctctggatt acaaaatttg tgaaagattg actggtattc ttaactatgt
     7681 tgctcctttt acgctatgtg gatacgctgc tttaatgcct ttgtatcatg ctattgcttc
     7741 ccgtatggct ttcattttct cctccttgta taaatcctgg ttgctgtctc tttatgagga
     7801 gttgtggccc gttgtcaggc aacgtggcgt ggtgtgcact gtgtttgctg acgcaacccc
     7861 cactggttgg ggcattgcca ccacctgtca gctcctttcc gggactttcg ctttccccct
     7921 ccctattgcc acggcggaac tcatcgccgc ctgccttgcc cgctgctgga caggggctcg
     7981 gctgttgggc actgacaatt ccgtggtgtt gtcggggaaa tcatcgtcct ttccttggct
     8041 gctcgcctgt gttgccacct ggattctgcg cgggacgtcc ttctgctacg tcccttcggc
     8101 cctcaatcca gcggaccttc cttcccgcgg cctgctgccg gctctgcggc ctcttccgcg
     8161 tcttcgcctt cgccctcaga cgagtcggat ctccctttgg gccgcctccc cgcgtcgact
     8221 ttaagaccaa tgacttacaa ggcagctgta gatcttagcc actttttaaa agaaaagggg
     8281 ggactggaag ggctaattca ctcccaacga agacaagat
//
