# Supplementary material for: Engineered CRISPR-Cas12a for higher-order combinatorial chromatin perturbations
Source: Nat Biotechnol. 2024 May 17;43(3):369–83. doi: 10.1038/s41587-024-02224-0 (PMC11919711; doi:10.1038/s41587-024-02224-0)
Supplement: Supplementary file 6 — Annotated sequences for plasmids and Illumina sequencing library prep amplicons. [file 41587_2024_2224_MOESM6_ESM.zip › Supplementary_Data_2/pCH68.gb]

LOCUS       pCH68       11798 bp DNA     circular SYN 13-NOV-2022
DEFINITION  synthetic circular DNA
ACCESSION   .
VERSION     .
KEYWORDS    .
SOURCE      synthetic DNA construct
  ORGANISM  synthetic DNA construct
REFERENCE   1  (bases 1 to 11798)
  AUTHORS   Chris Hsiung
  TITLE     Direct Submission
  JOURNAL   Exported Feb 21, 2024 from SnapGene 7.1.1
            https://www.snapgene.com
FEATURES             Location/Qualifiers
     source          1..11798
                     /mol_type="other DNA"
                     /organism="synthetic DNA construct"
     enhancer        147..526
                     /label=CMV enhancer
                     /note="human cytomegalovirus immediate early enhancer"
     promoter        528..805
                     /label=chicken beta-actin promoter
     intron          806..1822
                     /label=chimeric intron
                     /note="chimera between introns from chicken beta-actin and 
                     rabbit beta-globin"
     primer_bind     1746..1768
                     /label=pCAGGS-5
                     /note="Chimeric intron in CAG promoter, forward primer"
     primer_bind     1827..1903
                     /label=oCH359
     primer_bind     1830..1849
                     /label=pCAG-F
                     /note="Rabbit beta-globin intron, for pCAG plasmids, 
                     forward primer"
     CDS             1888..6537
                     /codon_start=1
                     /label=Feature 27
                     /translation="MTQFEGFTNLYQVSKTLRFELIPQGKTLKHIQEQGFIEEDKARND
                     HYKELKPIIDRIYKTYADQCLQLVQLDWENLSAAIDSYRKEKTEETRNALIEEQATYRN
                     AIHDYFIGRTDNLTDAINKRHAEIYKGLFKAELFNGKVLKQLGTVTTTEHENALLRSFD
                     KFTTYFSGFYENRKNVFSAEDISTAIPHRIVQDNFPKFKENCHIFTRLITAVPSLREHF
                     ENVKKAIGIFVSTSIEEVFSFPFYNQLLTQTQIDLYNQLLGGISREAGTEKIKGLNEVL
                     NLAIQKNDETAHIIASLPHRFIPLFKQILSDRNTLSFILEEFKSDEEVIQSFCKYKTLL
                     RNENVLETAEALFNELNSIDLTHIFISHKKLETISSALCDHWDTLRNALYERRISELTG
                     KITKSAKEKVQRSLKHEDINLQEIISAAGKELSEAFKQKTSEILSHAHAALDQPLPTTL
                     KKQEEKEILKSQLDSLLGLYHLLDWFAVDESNEVDPEFSARLTGIKLEMEPSLSFYNKA
                     RNYATKKPYSVEKFKLNFQMPTLASGWDVNKEKNNGAILFVKNGLYYLGIMPKQKGRYK
                     ALSFEPTEKTSEGFDKMYYDYFPDAAKMIPKCSTQLKAVTAHFQTHTTPILLSNNFIEP
                     LEITKEIYDLNNPEKEPKKFQTAYAKKTGDQKGYREALCKWIDFTRDFLSKYTKTTSID
                     LSSLRPSSQYKDLGEYYAELNPLLYHISFQRIAEKEIMDAVETGKLYLFQIYNKDFAKG
                     HHGKPNLHTLYWTGLFSPENLAKTSIKLNGQAELFYRPKSRMKRMAHRLGEKMLNKKLK
                     DQKTPIPDTLYQELYDYVNHRLSHDLSDEARALLPNVITKEVSHEIIKDRRFTSDKFFF
                     HVPITLNYQAANSPSKFNQRVNAYLKEHPETPIIGIDRGERNLIYITVIDSTGKILEQR
                     SLNTIQQFDYQKKLDNREKERVAARQAWSVVGTIKDLKQGYLSQVIHEIVDLMIHYQAV
                     VVLANLNFGFKSKRTGIAEKAVYQQFEKMLIDKLNCLVLKDYPAEKVGGVLNPYQLTDQ
                     FTSFAKMGTQSGFLFYVPAPYTSKIDPLTGFVDPFVWKTIKNHESRKHFLEGFDFLHYD
                     VKTGDFILHFKMNRNLSFQRGLPGFMPAWDIVFEKNETQFDAKGTPFIAGKRIVPVIEN
                     HRFTGRYRDLYPANELIALLEEKGIVFRDGSNILPKLLENDDSHAIDTMVALIRSVLQM
                     RNSNAATGEDYINSPVRDLNGVCFDSRFQNPEWPMDADANGAYHIALKGQLLLNHLKES
                     KDLKLQNGISNQDWLAYIQELRNKRPAATKKAGQAKKKKGSGGRTLVTFKDVFVDFTRE
                     EWKLLDTAQQIVYRNVMLENYKNLVSLGYQLTKPDVILRLEKGEEPGSGGRTLVTFKDV
                     FVDFTREEWKLLDTAQQIVYRNVMLENYKNLVSLGYQLTKPDVILRLEKGEEPGSGGRT
                     LVTFKDVFVDFTREEWKLLDTAQQIVYRNVMLENYKNLVSLGYQLTKPDVILRLEKGEE
                     PGSYPYDVPDYAYPYDVPDYAYPYDVPDYA"
     CDS             1888..5808
                     /codon_start=1
                     /product="CRISPR-associated protein from Acidaminococcus 
                     sp. BV3L6 (Zetsche et al., 2015)"
                     /label=AsCpf1
                     /translation="MTQFEGFTNLYQVSKTLRFELIPQGKTLKHIQEQGFIEEDKARND
                     HYKELKPIIDRIYKTYADQCLQLVQLDWENLSAAIDSYRKEKTEETRNALIEEQATYRN
                     AIHDYFIGRTDNLTDAINKRHAEIYKGLFKAELFNGKVLKQLGTVTTTEHENALLRSFD
                     KFTTYFSGFYENRKNVFSAEDISTAIPHRIVQDNFPKFKENCHIFTRLITAVPSLREHF
                     ENVKKAIGIFVSTSIEEVFSFPFYNQLLTQTQIDLYNQLLGGISREAGTEKIKGLNEVL
                     NLAIQKNDETAHIIASLPHRFIPLFKQILSDRNTLSFILEEFKSDEEVIQSFCKYKTLL
                     RNENVLETAEALFNELNSIDLTHIFISHKKLETISSALCDHWDTLRNALYERRISELTG
                     KITKSAKEKVQRSLKHEDINLQEIISAAGKELSEAFKQKTSEILSHAHAALDQPLPTTL
                     KKQEEKEILKSQLDSLLGLYHLLDWFAVDESNEVDPEFSARLTGIKLEMEPSLSFYNKA
                     RNYATKKPYSVEKFKLNFQMPTLASGWDVNKEKNNGAILFVKNGLYYLGIMPKQKGRYK
                     ALSFEPTEKTSEGFDKMYYDYFPDAAKMIPKCSTQLKAVTAHFQTHTTPILLSNNFIEP
                     LEITKEIYDLNNPEKEPKKFQTAYAKKTGDQKGYREALCKWIDFTRDFLSKYTKTTSID
                     LSSLRPSSQYKDLGEYYAELNPLLYHISFQRIAEKEIMDAVETGKLYLFQIYNKDFAKG
                     HHGKPNLHTLYWTGLFSPENLAKTSIKLNGQAELFYRPKSRMKRMAHRLGEKMLNKKLK
                     DQKTPIPDTLYQELYDYVNHRLSHDLSDEARALLPNVITKEVSHEIIKDRRFTSDKFFF
                     HVPITLNYQAANSPSKFNQRVNAYLKEHPETPIIGIDRGERNLIYITVIDSTGKILEQR
                     SLNTIQQFDYQKKLDNREKERVAARQAWSVVGTIKDLKQGYLSQVIHEIVDLMIHYQAV
                     VVLANLNFGFKSKRTGIAEKAVYQQFEKMLIDKLNCLVLKDYPAEKVGGVLNPYQLTDQ
                     FTSFAKMGTQSGFLFYVPAPYTSKIDPLTGFVDPFVWKTIKNHESRKHFLEGFDFLHYD
                     VKTGDFILHFKMNRNLSFQRGLPGFMPAWDIVFEKNETQFDAKGTPFIAGKRIVPVIEN
                     HRFTGRYRDLYPANELIALLEEKGIVFRDGSNILPKLLENDDSHAIDTMVALIRSVLQM
                     RNSNAATGEDYINSPVRDLNGVCFDSRFQNPEWPMDADANGAYHIALKGQLLLNHLKES
                     KDLKLQNGISNQDWLAYIQELRN"
     primer_bind     4836..4895
                     /label=oCH335
     primer_bind     complement(4846..4905)
                     /label=oCH334
     misc_feature    4864..4866
                     /label=E993A
     regulatory      5528..5537
                     /label=Kozak sequence
                     /note="vertebrate consensus sequence for strong initiation 
                     of translation (Kozak, 1987)"
                     /regulatory_class="other"
     CDS             5809..5856
                     /codon_start=1
                     /product="bipartite nuclear localization signal from 
                     nucleoplasmin"
                     /label=nucleoplasmin NLS
                     /translation="KRPAATKKAGQAKKKK"
     CDS             5869..6054
                     /codon_start=1
                     /product="Kruppel-associated box (KRAB) transcriptional 
                     repression domain from the human zinc finger protein ZNF10 
                     (Margolin et al., 1994)"
                     /label=KRAB
                     /translation="RTLVTFKDVFVDFTREEWKLLDTAQQIVYRNVMLENYKNLVSLGY
                     QLTKPDVILRLEKGEEP"
     CDS             6067..6252
                     /codon_start=1
                     /product="Kruppel-associated box (KRAB) transcriptional 
                     repression domain from the human zinc finger protein ZNF10 
                     (Margolin et al., 1994)"
                     /label=KRAB
                     /translation="RTLVTFKDVFVDFTREEWKLLDTAQQIVYRNVMLENYKNLVSLGY
                     QLTKPDVILRLEKGEEP"
     CDS             6265..6450
                     /codon_start=1
                     /product="Kruppel-associated box (KRAB) transcriptional 
                     repression domain from the human zinc finger protein ZNF10 
                     (Margolin et al., 1994)"
                     /label=KRAB
                     /translation="RTLVTFKDVFVDFTREEWKLLDTAQQIVYRNVMLENYKNLVSLGY
                     QLTKPDVILRLEKGEEP"
     CDS             6457..6537
                     /codon_start=1
                     /product="three tandem HA epitope tags"
                     /label=3xHA
                     /translation="YPYDVPDYAYPYDVPDYAYPYDVPDYA"
     primer_bind     complement(6509..6568)
                     /label=oCH366
     primer_bind     6509..6555
                     /label=oCH368
     primer_bind     complement(6509..6537)
                     /label=oCH360
     misc_feature    6536..6537
                     /label=KRAB domain
     CDS             6536..6537
                     /codon_start=1
                     /product="Kruppel-associated box (KRAB) transcriptional 
                     repression domain from the human zinc finger protein ZNF10 
                     (Margolin et al., 1994)"
                     /label=KRAB
                     /translation=""
     misc_feature    6547..6603
                     /label=P2A
     CDS             6547..6603
                     /codon_start=1
                     /product="2A peptide from porcine teschovirus-1 
                     polyprotein"
                     /label=P2A
                     /note="Eukaryotic ribosomes fail to insert a peptide bond 
                     between the Gly and Pro residues, yielding separate 
                     polypeptides."
                     /translation="ATNFSLLKQAGDVEENPGP"
     CDS             6604..7311
                     /label=enhanced monomeric blue fluorescent protein (Su
                     /label=enhanced monomeric blue fluorescent protein 
                     (Subachet al., 2011)
     primer_bind     complement(7285..7357)
                     /label=oCH358
     primer_bind     complement(7298..7344)
                     /label=oCH367
     primer_bind     7299..7358
                     /label=oCH365
     primer_bind     complement(7312..7372)
                     /label=oCH360
     CDS             7312..7314
                     /codon_start=1
                     /label=Feature 27
                     /translation=""
     misc_feature    7351..7939
                     /label=WPRE
                     /note="woodchuck hepatitis virus posttranscriptional 
                     regulatory element"
     primer_bind     complement(7404..7424)
                     /label=WPRE-R
                     /note="WPRE, reverse primer"
     CDS             complement(7822..7833)
                     /codon_start=1
                     /product="Factor Xa recognition and cleavage site"
                     /label=Factor Xa site
                     /translation="IEGR"
     primer_bind     complement(7978..7995)
                     /label=BGH-rev
                     /note="Bovine growth hormone terminator, reverse primer. 
                     Also called BGH reverse"
     polyA_signal    7984..8208
                     /label=bGH poly(A) signal
                     /note="bovine growth hormone polyadenylation signal"
     repeat_region   8562..8596
                     /label=piggyBac left (5') inverted repeat
                     /note="piggyBac transposon-specific inverted terminal 
                     repeat sequence (ITR)"
     primer_bind     complement(8683..8702)
                     /label=T7
                     /note="T7 promoter, forward primer"
     promoter        complement(8684..8702)
                     /label=T7 promoter
                     /note="promoter for bacteriophage T7 RNA polymerase"
     primer_bind     complement(8709..8726)
                     /label=M13 Forward
                     /note="In lacZ gene. Also called M13-F20 or M13 (-21) 
                     Forward"
     primer_bind     complement(8709..8725)
                     /label=M13 fwd
                     /note="common sequencing primer, one of multiple similar 
                     variants"
     primer_bind     complement(8718..8740)
                     /label=M13/pUC Forward
                     /note="In lacZ gene"
     rep_origin      complement(8867..9322)
                     /direction=LEFT
                     /label=f1 ori
                     /note="f1 bacteriophage origin of replication; arrow 
                     indicates direction of (+) strand synthesis"
     primer_bind     complement(9004..9025)
                     /label=F1ori-F
                     /note="F1 origin, forward primer"
     primer_bind     9216..9235
                     /label=F1ori-R
                     /note="F1 origin, reverse primer"
     promoter        9349..9453
                     /gene="bla"
                     /label=AmpR promoter
     CDS             join(9454..9522,9523..10314)
                     /codon_start=1
                     /gene="bla"
                     /product="beta-lactamase"
                     /label=AmpR
                     /note="confers resistance to ampicillin, carbenicillin, and
                     related antibiotics"
                     /translation="MSIQHFRVALIPFFAAFCLPVFAHPETLVKVKDAEDQLGARVGYI
                     ELDLNSGKILESFRPEERFPMMSTFKVLLCGAVLSRIDAGQEQLGRRIHYSQNDLVEYS
                     PVTEKHLTDGMTVRELCSAAITMSDNTAANLLLTTIGGPKELTAFLHNMGDHVTRLDRW
                     EPELNEAIPNDERDTTMPVAMATTLRKLLTGELLTLASRQQLIDWMEADKVAGPLLRSA
                     LPAGWFIADKSGAGERGSRGIIAALGPDGKPSRIVVIYTTGSQATMDERNRQIAEIGAS
                     LIKHW"
     primer_bind     complement(9672..9691)
                     /label=Amp-R
                     /note="Ampicillin resistance gene, reverse primer"
     rep_origin      10485..11073
                     /direction=RIGHT
                     /label=ori
                     /note="high-copy-number ColE1/pMB1/pBR322/pUC origin of 
                     replication"
     primer_bind     10974..10993
                     /label=pBR322ori-F
                     /note="pBR322 origin, forward primer"
     primer_bind     11227..11244
                     /label=L4440
                     /note="L4440 vector, forward primer"
     protein_bind    11361..11382
                     /label=CAP binding site
                     /bound_moiety="E. coli catabolite activator protein"
                     /note="CAP binding activates transcription in the presence 
                     of cAMP."
     promoter        join(11397..11402,11403..11420,11421..11427)
                     /label=lac promoter
                     /note="promoter for the E. coli lac operon"
     protein_bind    11435..11451
                     /label=lac operator
                     /bound_moiety="lac repressor encoded by lacI"
                     /note="The lac repressor binds to the lac operator to 
                     inhibit transcription in E. coli. This inhibition can be 
                     relieved by adding lactose or 
                     isopropyl-beta-D-thiogalactopyranoside (IPTG)."
     primer_bind     11440..11462
                     /label=M13/pUC Reverse
                     /note="In lacZ gene"
     primer_bind     11459..11475
                     /label=M13 rev
                     /note="common sequencing primer, one of multiple similar 
                     variants"
     primer_bind     11459..11475
                     /label=M13 Reverse
                     /note="In lacZ gene. Also called M13-rev"
     primer_bind     11494..11514
                     /label=T3
                     /note="T3 promoter, forward primer"
     promoter        11496..11514
                     /label=T3 promoter
                     /note="promoter for bacteriophage T3 RNA polymerase"
     repeat_region   11578..11640
                     /label=piggyBac right (3') inverted repeat
                     /note="piggyBac transposon-specific inverted terminal 
                     repeat sequence (ITR)"
ORIGIN
        1 aagtaacaaa acttttaaac attctctctt ttacaaaaat aaacttattt tgtactttaa
       61 aaacagtcat gttgtattat aaaataagta attagcttaa cctatacata atagaaacaa
      121 attatactta ttaaccggtc atggtcgaca ttgattattg actagttatt aatagtaatc
      181 aattacgggg tcattagttc atagcccata tatggagttc cgcgttacat aacttacggt
      241 aaatggcccg cctggctgac cgcccaacga cccccgccca ttgacgtcaa taatgacgta
      301 tgttcccata gtaacgccaa tagggacttt ccattgacgt caatgggtgg agtatttacg
      361 gtaaactgcc cacttggcag tacatcaagt gtatcatatg ccaagtacgc cccctattga
      421 cgtcaatgac ggtaaatggc ccgcctggca ttatgcccag tacatgacct tatgggactt
      481 tcctacttgg cagtacatct acgtattagt catcgctatt accatggtcg aggtgagccc
      541 cacgttctgc ttcactctcc ccatctcccc cccctcccca cccccaattt tgtatttatt
      601 tattttttaa ttattttgtg cagcgatggg ggcggggggg gggggggggc gcgcgccrgg
      661 gggggggggg gggggggggg gggggggggg ggsgrggcgg agaggtgcgg cggcagccaa
      721 tcagagcggc gcgctccgaa agtttccttt tatggcgagg cggcggcggc ggcggcccta
      781 taaaaagcga agcgcgcggc gggcgggagt cgctgcgcgc tgccttcgcc ccgtgccccg
      841 ctccgccgcc gcctcgcgcc gcccgccccg gctctgactg accgcgttac tcccacaggt
      901 gagcgggcgg gacggccctt ctcctccggg ctgtaattag cgcttggttt aatgacggct
      961 tgtttctttt ctgtggctgc gtgaaagcct tgaggggctc cgggagggcc ctttgtgcgg
     1021 ggggagcggc tcggggggtg cgtgcgtgtg tgtgtgcgtg gggagcgccg cgtgcggctc
     1081 cgcgctgccc ggcggctgtg agcgctgcgg gcgcggcgcg gggctttgtg cgctccgcag
     1141 tgtgcgcgag gggagcgcgg ccgggggcgg tgccccgcgg tgcggggggg gctgcgaggg
     1201 gaacaaaggc tgcgtgcggg gtgtgtgcgt gggggggtga gcagggggtg tgggcgcgtc
     1261 ggtcgggctg caaccccccc tgcacccccc tccccgagtt gctgagcacg gcccggcttc
     1321 gggtgcgggg ctccgtacgg ggcgtggcgc ggggctcgcc gtgccgggcg gggggtggcg
     1381 gcaggtgggg gtgccgggcg gggcggggcc gcckcgggcc ggggrgggct cgggggrggg
     1441 gcgcggcggc ccccggagcg ccggcggctg tcgaggcgcg gcgagccgca gccattgcct
     1501 tttatggtaa tcgtgcgaga gggcgcaggg acttcctttg tcccaaatct gtgcggagcc
     1561 gaaatctggg aggcgccgcc gcaccccctc tagcgggcgc ggggcgaagc ggtgcggcgc
     1621 cggcaggaag gaaatgggcg gggagggcct tcgtgcgtcg ccgcgccgcc gtccccttct
     1681 ccctctccag cctcggggct gtccgcgggg ggacggctgc cttcgggggg gacggggcag
     1741 ggcggggttc ggcttctggc gtgtgaccgg cggctctaga gcctctgcta accatgttca
     1801 tgccttcttc tttttcctac agctcctggg caacgtgctg gttattgtgc tgtctcatca
     1861 ttttggcaaa gaattgctag cgccaccatg acacagttcg agggctttac caacctgtat
     1921 caggtgagca agacactgcg gtttgagctg atcccacagg gcaagaccct gaagcacatc
     1981 caggagcagg gcttcatcga ggaggacaag gcccgcaatg atcactacaa ggagctgaag
     2041 cccatcatcg atcggatcta caagacctat gccgaccagt gcctgcagct ggtgcagctg
     2101 gattgggaga acctgagcgc cgccatcgac tcctatagaa aggagaaaac cgaggagaca
     2161 aggaacgccc tgatcgagga gcaggccaca tatcgcaatg ccatccacga ctacttcatc
     2221 ggccggacag acaacctgac cgatgccatc aataagagac acgccgagat ctacaagggc
     2281 ctgttcaagg ccgagctgtt taatggcaag gtgctgaagc agctgggcac cgtgaccaca
     2341 accgagcacg agaacgccct gctgcggagc ttcgacaagt ttacaaccta cttctccggc
     2401 ttttatgaga acaggaagaa cgtgttcagc gccgaggata tcagcacagc catcccacac
     2461 cgcatcgtgc aggacaactt ccccaagttt aaggagaatt gtcacatctt cacacgcctg
     2521 atcaccgccg tgcccagcct gcgggagcac tttgagaacg tgaagaaggc catcggcatc
     2581 ttcgtgagca cctccatcga ggaggtgttt tccttccctt tttataacca gctgctgaca
     2641 cagacccaga tcgacctgta taaccagctg ctgggaggaa tctctcggga ggcaggcacc
     2701 gagaagatca agggcctgaa cgaggtgctg aatctggcca tccagaagaa tgatgagaca
     2761 gcccacatca tcgcctccct gccacacaga ttcatccccc tgtttaagca gatcctgtcc
     2821 gataggaaca ccctgtcttt catcctggag gagtttaaga gcgacgagga agtgatccag
     2881 tccttctgca agtacaagac actgctgaga aacgagaacg tgctggagac agccgaggcc
     2941 ctgtttaacg agctgaacag catcgacctg acacacatct tcatcagcca caagaagctg
     3001 gagacaatca gcagcgccct gtgcgaccac tgggatacac tgaggaatgc cctgtatgag
     3061 cggagaatct ccgagctgac aggcaagatc accaagtctg ccaaggagaa ggtgcagcgc
     3121 agcctgaagc acgaggatat caacctgcag gagatcatct ctgccgcagg caaggagctg
     3181 agcgaggcct tcaagcagaa aaccagcgag atcctgtccc acgcacacgc cgccctggat
     3241 cagccactgc ctacaaccct gaagaagcag gaggagaagg agatcctgaa gtctcagctg
     3301 gacagcctgc tgggcctgta ccacctgctg gactggtttg ccgtggatga gtccaacgag
     3361 gtggaccccg agttctctgc ccggctgacc ggcatcaagc tggagatgga gccttctctg
     3421 agcttctaca acaaggccag aaattatgcc accaagaagc cctactccgt ggagaagttc
     3481 aagctgaact ttcagatgcc tacactggcc tctggctggg acgtgaataa ggagaagaac
     3541 aatggcgcca tcctgtttgt gaagaacggc ctgtactatc tgggcatcat gccaaagcag
     3601 aagggcaggt ataaggccct gagcttcgag cccacagaga aaaccagcga gggctttgat
     3661 aagatgtact atgactactt ccctgatgcc gccaagatga tcccaaagtg cagcacccag
     3721 ctgaaggccg tgacagccca ctttcagacc cacacaaccc ccatcctgct gtccaacaat
     3781 ttcatcgagc ctctggagat cacaaaggag atctacgacc tgaacaatcc tgagaaggag
     3841 ccaaagaagt ttcagacagc ctacgccaag aaaaccggcg accagaaggg ctacagagag
     3901 gccctgtgca agtggatcga cttcacaagg gattttctgt ccaagtatac caagacaacc
     3961 tctatcgatc tgtctagcct gcggccatcc tctcagtata aggacctggg cgagtactat
     4021 gccgagctga atcccctgct gtaccacatc agcttccaga gaatcgccga gaaggagatc
     4081 atggatgccg tggagacagg caagctgtac ctgttccaga tctataacaa ggactttgcc
     4141 aagggccacc acggcaagcc taatctgcac acactgtatt ggaccggcct gttttctcca
     4201 gagaacctgg ccaagacaag catcaagctg aatggccagg ccgagctgtt ctaccgccct
     4261 aagtccagga tgaagaggat ggcacaccgg ctgggagaga agatgctgaa caagaagctg
     4321 aaggatcaga aaaccccaat ccccgacacc ctgtaccagg agctgtacga ctatgtgaat
     4381 cacagactgt cccacgacct gtctgatgag gccagggccc tgctgcccaa cgtgatcacc
     4441 aaggaggtgt ctcacgagat catcaaggat aggcgcttta ccagcgacaa gttctttttc
     4501 cacgtgccta tcacactgaa ctatcaggcc gccaattccc catctaagtt caaccagagg
     4561 gtgaatgcct acctgaagga gcaccccgag acacctatca tcggcatcga tcggggcgag
     4621 agaaacctga tctatatcac agtgatcgac tccaccggca agatcctgga gcagcggagc
     4681 ctgaacacca tccagcagtt tgattaccag aagaagctgg acaacaggga gaaggagagg
     4741 gtggcagcaa ggcaggcctg gtctgtggtg ggcacaatca aggatctgaa gcagggctat
     4801 ctgagccagg tcatccacga gatcgtggac ctgatgatcc actaccaggc cgtggtggtg
     4861 ctggccaacc tgaatttcgg ctttaagagc aagaggaccg gcatcgccga gaaggccgtg
     4921 taccagcagt tcgagaagat gctgatcgat aagctgaatt gcctggtgct gaaggactat
     4981 ccagcagaga aagtgggagg cgtgctgaac ccataccagc tgacagacca gttcacctcc
     5041 tttgccaaga tgggcaccca gtctggcttc ctgttttacg tgcctgcccc atatacatct
     5101 aagatcgatc ccctgaccgg cttcgtggac cccttcgtgt ggaaaaccat caagaatcac
     5161 gagagccgca agcacttcct ggagggcttc gactttctgc actacgacgt gaaaaccggc
     5221 gacttcatcc tgcactttaa gatgaacaga aatctgtcct tccagagggg cctgcccggc
     5281 tttatgcctg catgggatat cgtgttcgag aagaacgaga cacagtttga cgccaagggc
     5341 acccctttca tcgccggcaa gagaatcgtg ccagtgatcg agaatcacag attcaccggc
     5401 agataccggg acctgtatcc tgccaacgag ctgatcgccc tgctggagga gaagggcatc
     5461 gtgttcaggg atggctccaa catcctgcca aagctgctgg agaatgacga ttctcacgcc
     5521 atcgacacca tggtggccct gatccgcagc gtgctgcaga tgcggaactc caatgccgcc
     5581 acaggcgagg actatatcaa cagccccgtg cgcgatctga atggcgtgtg cttcgactcc
     5641 cggtttcaga acccagagtg gcccatggac gccgatgcca atggcgccta ccacatcgcc
     5701 ctgaagggcc agctgctgct gaatcacctg aaggagagca aggatctgaa gctgcagaac
     5761 ggcatctcca atcaggactg gctggcctac atccaggagc tgcgcaacaa aaggccggcg
     5821 gccacgaaaa aggccggcca ggcaaaaaag aaaaagggat ccggtgggcg gacccttgtt
     5881 actttcaagg atgtattcgt ggatttcaca cgcgaggagt ggaaattgtt ggatactgcc
     5941 cagcagattg tataccgcaa tgtaatgctc gaaaactaca aaaatctcgt gagtctcgga
     6001 tatcaactga ccaagcctga cgttatcctc cgattggaga aaggcgagga acctgggagc
     6061 ggaggaagga cgcttgtcac gtttaaggat gtttttgttg acttcactcg agaggagtgg
     6121 aagctgttgg atactgccca acaaattgtg tatcgcaacg tgatgctcga gaactacaag
     6181 aaccttgtgt ctttgggcta tcagctgact aaacctgatg taatactccg cctcgagaaa
     6241 ggagaggagc ctggtagtgg gggacggacc ctggtaacat tcaaggatgt attcgtggat
     6301 ttcacgcggg aagaatggaa actcctcgat actgcccaac agatagtgta tcgaaacgta
     6361 atgctcgaaa actacaaaaa cttggtcagc ctcggatacc aacttacaaa acctgatgtt
     6421 atcctcagac ttgagaaggg cgaggaaccc ggatcctacc catacgatgt tccagattac
     6481 gcttatccct acgacgtgcc tgattatgca tacccatatg atgtccccga ctatgccagc
     6541 ggccgcgcta ctaacttcag cctgctgaag caggctggag acgtggagga gaaccctgga
     6601 cctgtgtcta agggcgaaga gctgattaag gagaacatgc acatgaagct gtacatggag
     6661 ggcaccgtgg acaaccatca cttcaagtgc acatccgagg gcgaaggcaa gccctacgag
     6721 ggcacccaga ccatgagaat caaggtggtc gagggcggcc ctctcccctt cgccttcgac
     6781 atcctggcta ctagcttcct ctacggcagc aagaccttca tcaaccacac ccagggcatc
     6841 cccgacttct tcaagcagtc cttccctgag ggcttcacat gggagagagt caccacatac
     6901 gaagacgggg gcgtgctgac cgctacccag gacaccagcc tccaggacgg ctgcctcatc
     6961 tacaacgtca agatcagagg ggtgaacttc acatccaacg gccctgtgat gcagaagaaa
     7021 acactcggct gggaggcctt caccgagacg ctgtaccccg ctgacggcgg cctggaaggc
     7081 agaaacgaca tggccctgaa gctcgtgggc gggagccatc tgatcgcaaa cgccaagacc
     7141 acatatagat ccaagaaacc cgctaagaac ctcaagatgc ctggcgtcta ctatgtggac
     7201 tacagactgg aaagaatcaa ggaggccaac aacgagacct acgtcgagca gcacgaggtg
     7261 gcagtggcca gatactgcga cctccctagc aaactggggc acaagcttaa ttaattaatt
     7321 aatgatcata cagtgctctg agtacgctat aatcaacctc tggattacaa aatttgtgaa
     7381 agattgactg gtattcttaa ctatgttgct ccttttacgc tatgtggata cgctgcttta
     7441 atgcctttgt atcatgctat tgcttcccgt atggctttca ttttctcctc cttgtataaa
     7501 tcctggttgc tgtctcttta tgaggagttg tggcccgttg tcaggcaacg tggcgtggtg
     7561 tgcactgtgt ttgctgacgc aacccccact ggttggggca ttgccaccac ctgtcagctc
     7621 ctttccggga ctttcgcttt ccccctccct attgccacgg cggaactcat cgccgcctgc
     7681 cttgcccgct gctggacagg ggctcggctg ttgggcactg acaattccgt ggtgttgtcg
     7741 gggaaatcat cgtcctttcc ttggctgctc gcctgtgttg ccacctggat tctgcgcggg
     7801 acgtccttct gctacgtccc ttcggccctc aatccagcgg accttccttc ccgcggcctg
     7861 ctgccggctc tgcggcctct tccgcgtctt cgccttcgcc ctcagacgag tcggatctcc
     7921 ctttgggccg cctccccgca ggatccacta gagcggccgc ctagagctcg ctatcagcct
     7981 cgactgtgcc ttctagttgc cagccatctg ttgtttgccc ctcccccgtg ccttccttga
     8041 ccctggaagg tgccactccc actgtccttt cctaataaaa tgaggaaatt gcatcgcatt
     8101 gtctgagtag gtgtcattct attctggggg gtggggtggg gcaggacagc aagggggagg
     8161 attgggaaga caatagcagg catgctgggg atgcggtggg ctctatggct tctgaggcgg
     8221 aaagaaccag ctggggctcg actagagctt gcggaaccct taagcttttt tattatatat
     8281 tagtcacgat atctataaca agaaaatata tatataataa gttatcacgt aagtagaaca
     8341 tgaaataaca atataattat cgtatgagtt aaatcttaaa agtcacgtaa aagataatca
     8401 tgcgtcattt tgactcacgc ggtcgttata gttcaaaatc agtgacactt accgcattga
     8461 caagcacgcc tcacgggagc tccaagcggc gactgagatg tcctaaatgc acagcgacgg
     8521 attcgcgcta tttagaaaga gagagcaata tttcaagaat gcatgcgtca attttacgca
     8581 gactatcttt ctagggttaa aaaagatttg cgctttactc gacctaaact ttaaacacgt
     8641 catagaatct tcgtttgaca aaaaccacat tgtgttgggt cgccctatag tgagtcgtat
     8701 tacaattcac tggccgtcgt tttacaacgt cgtgactggg aaaaccctgg cgttacccaa
     8761 cttaatcgcc ttgcagcaca tccccctttc gccagctggc gtaatagcga agaggcccgc
     8821 accgatcgcc cttcccaaca gttgcgcagc ctgaatggcg aatggcaaat tgtaagcgtt
     8881 aatattttgt taaaattcgc gttaaatttt tgttaaatca gctcattttt taaccaatag
     8941 gccgaaatcg gcaaaatccc ttataaatca aaagaataga ccgagatagg gttgagtgtt
     9001 gttccagttt ggaacaagag tccactatta aagaacgtgg actccaacgt caaaggnnnn
     9061 nnnnnnnnnn nnnnnnnnnn nnnnnnnnnn nnnnnnnnnn nnnnntnnnn nnnnnnnnnn
     9121 nnnnnnnnnn nnnnnnnnnn nnnnnnnnnn nnnnnnnnnn nnnnnnnnnn nnnnnnnnnn
     9181 nnnnnnnnnn nnnnnnngnn nnnnnnnnnn nnnnnnnnnn nnnnnnnnnn nnnnnnnnnn
     9241 nnnnnnnnnn nnnnnnnnnn nnnnnnnnnn nnnnnnnnnn nnnnnnnnnn nnnnnnnnnn
     9301 nnnnnnnnnn nnnnnnnnnn nncaggtggc acttttcggg gaaatgtgcg cggaacccct
     9361 atttgtttat ttttctaaat acattcaaat atgtatccgc tcatgagaca ataaccctga
     9421 taaatgcttc aataatattg aaaaaggaag agtatgagta ttcaacattt ccgtgtcgcc
     9481 cttattccct tttttgcggc attttgcctt cctgtttttg ctcacccaga aacgctggtg
     9541 aaagtaaaag atgctgaaga tcagttgggt gcacgagtgg gttacatcga actggatctc
     9601 aacagcggta agatccttga gagttttcgc cccgaagaac gttttccaat gatgagcact
     9661 tttaaagttc tgctatgtgg cgcggtatta tcccgtattg acgccgggca agagcaactc
     9721 ggtcgccgca tacactattc tcagaatgac ttggttgagt actcaccagt cacagaaaag
     9781 catcttacgg atggcatgac agtaagagaa ttatgcagtg ctgccataac catgagtgat
     9841 aacactgcgg ccaacttact tctgacaacg atcggaggac cgaaggagct aaccgctttt
     9901 ttgcacaaca tgggggatca tgtaactcgc cttgatcgtt gggaaccgga gctgaatgaa
     9961 gccataccaa acgacgagcg tgacaccacg atgcctgtag caatggcaac aacgttgcgc
    10021 aaactattaa ctggcgaact acttactcta gcttcccggc aacaattaat agactggatg
    10081 gaggcggata aagttgcagg accacttctg cgctcggccc ttccggctgg ctggtttatt
    10141 gctgataaat ctggagccgg tgagcgtggg tctcgcggta tcattgcagc actggggcca
    10201 gatggtaagc cctcccgtat cgtagttatc tacacgacgg ggagtcaggc aactatggat
    10261 gaacgaaata gacagatcgc tgagataggt gcctcactga ttaagcattg gtaactgtca
    10321 gaccaagttt actcatatat actttagatt gatttaaaac ttcattttta atttaaaagg
    10381 atctaggtga agatcctttt tgataatctc atgaccaaaa tcccttaacg tgagttttcg
    10441 ttccactgag cgtcagaccc cgtagaaaag atcaaaggat cttcttgaga tccttttttt
    10501 ctgcgcgtaa tctgctgctt gcaaacaaaa aaaccaccgc taccagcggt ggtttgtttg
    10561 ccggatcaag agctaccaac tctttttccg aaggtaactg gcttcagcag agcgcagata
    10621 ccaaatactg ttcttctagt gtagccgtag ttaggccacc acttcaagaa ctctgtagca
    10681 ccgcctacat acctcgctct gctaatcctg ttaccagtgg ctgctgccag tggcgataag
    10741 tcgtgtctta ccgggttgga ctcaagacga tagttaccgg ataaggcgca gcggtcgggc
    10801 tgaacggggg gttcgtgcac acagcccagc ttggagcgaa cgacctacac cgaactgaga
    10861 tacctacagc gtgagctatg agaaagcgcc acgcttcccg aagggagaaa ggcggacagg
    10921 tatccggtaa gcggcagggt cggaacagga gagcgcacga gggagcttcc agggggaaac
    10981 gcctggtatc tttatagtcc tgtcgggttt cgccacctct gacttgagcg tcgatttttg
    11041 tgatgctcgt caggggggcg gagcctatgg aaaaacgcca gcaacgcggc ctttttacgg
    11101 ttcctggcct tttgctggcc ttttgctcac atgttctttc ctgcgttatc ccctgattct
    11161 gtggataacc gtattaccgc ctttgagtga gctgataccg ctcgccgcag ccgaacgacc
    11221 gagcgcagcg agtcagtgag cgaggaagcg gaagagcgcc caatacgcaa accgcctctc
    11281 cccgcgcgtt ggccgattca ttaatgcagc tggcacgaca ggtttcccga ctggaaagcg
    11341 ggcagtgagc gcaacgcaat taatgtgagt tagctcactc attaggcacc ccaggcttta
    11401 cactttatgc ttccggctcg tatgttgtgt ggaattgtga gcggataaca atttcacaca
    11461 ggaaacagct atgaccatga ttacgccaag cgcgcaatta accctcacta aagggaacct
    11521 cccccggtat tcacgacagc aggctgaata ataaaaaaat tagaaactat tatttaaccc
    11581 tagaaagata atcatattgt gacgtacgtt aaagataatc atgcgtaaaa ttgacgcatg
    11641 tgttttatcg gtctgtatat cgaggtttat ttattaattt gaatagatat taagttttat
    11701 tatatttaca cttacatact aataataaat tcaacaaaca atttatttat gtttatttat
    11761 ttattaaaaa aaaacaaaaa ctcaaaattt cttctata
//
